# Supplementary material for: The Legionella pneumophila effector SidL is an adenylyltransferase that modifies the glycolytic intermediate 3-phosphoglycerate
Source: Mol Cell. Author manuscript; Available in PMC 2026 Aug 3. (PMC13431035; doi:10.1016/j.molcel.2026.07.007)
Supplement: 4 — Table S3. Metabolite library compounds and sources. Related to Figs. 4B, S3A-C and S5. [file NIHMS2196818-supplement-4.zip › Supplemental-DataS3pJBPlasmids/pJB92_pcDNA_3xFLAG-GS-SidL-S527A.gb]

LOCUS       pJB92_pcDNA_3xFL        7447 bp    DNA     circular SYN 04-MAY-2026
DEFINITION  synthetic circular DNA.
ACCESSION   .
VERSION     .
KEYWORDS    .
SOURCE      synthetic DNA construct
  ORGANISM  synthetic DNA construct
REFERENCE   1  (bases 1 to 7447)
  AUTHORS   .
  TITLE     Direct Submission
  JOURNAL   Exported May 4, 2026 from SnapGene 8.2.2
            https://www.snapgene.com
COMMENT     pJB92 pDEST53_CMV_3xFLAG-GS-SidL-S527A CodonOpt AmpR Source: Gibson 
            assembly: backbone PCR: pJB55 + JBO189x193 Insert 1: 5' SidL codon 
            opt gBlock Insert 2: 3' SidL-S527A codon opt gBlock from Twist
FEATURES             Location/Qualifiers
     source          1..7447
                     /mol_type="other DNA"
                     /organism="synthetic DNA construct"
     enhancer        1..380
                     /label=CMV enhancer
                     /note="note: human cytomegalovirus immediate early
                     enhancer"
     promoter        381..584
                     /label=CMV promoter
                     /note="note: human cytomegalovirus (CMV) immediate early 
                     promoter"
     promoter        629..647
                     /label=T7 promoter
                     /note="note: promoter for bacteriophage T7 RNA polymerase"
     CDS             671..2746
                     /codon_start=1
                     /label=3x-FLAG-GS-SidL-S527A
                     /label=3x-FLAG-GS-SidL
                     /translation="MADYKDHDGDYKDHDIDYKDDDDKGSQNLDEILKKLRKDLKKTSK
                     ETTEKLSVLSKKVAEDVVKVSNQTVQKINEVTKKFTVDTTVSTIDTQKILDDFMKNIRF
                     SRFKQIWQAIEKTPKSKHILLKSLFLKGLLTHNKPLLEEIIRQIELIPYSSDLEMLGAF
                     SQDKAHPLSPELLEFVQEMLANESEKVLLTILMNAFQSIPELSLDSKTGTLSMKTKKAL
                     LPLLIEKVDTSIAKSIMSQLTDISFDSVLPAFRPSIGDPSYQKTNINLNKYLSLVGNKT
                     DISEFLILTIGLFTSLKIGDKGFLQELSADYLFVRYDDCLHKIIEKLKEKEVIEQLGEK
                     EVQKILEASGNLKRFKPTSNNPRRFFETRLAQYINGLSHSEKTIEIDSIGEDKEPEDEE
                     LRDNTLKACNKILQFFLGDCGRVDTPREMEQKICIFANGYKDTSKFTKKEVEFITGVLH
                     HAGAHKGRDRVERDKLTGIKERKFETDSEKVGSDVWNCGGGVMKGCSPVFYDAQRDPMR
                     NMLVDSSTVAPDNKEGKQWFWNNNRQYSSYVGSIAGHTCNIVGMLAKYMTEYKEDLDLQ
                     NDINLFLIQVIGVYAKRGFHAMLEVIDVLHDPYVQDIFKGYGVQVNLYSYFKENPELAG
                     FLQHAMNDATTYTQALVNKKHVKEALKSNSFFSKKDEESGDKKNDHTPKDGTVYGC"
     misc_feature    677..742
                     /label=3xFLAG
     misc_feature    743..748
                     /label=GlySer
     protein_bind    complement(2748..2772)
                     /label=attB2
                     /note="bound_moiety: BP Clonase(TM) gene: mutant version of
                     attB note: recombination site for the Gateway(R) BP 
                     reaction"
     polyA_signal    2810..3034
                     /label=bGH poly(A) signal
                     /note="note: bovine growth hormone polyadenylation signal"
     rep_origin      3080..3508
                     /label=f1 ori
                     /note="direction: RIGHT note: f1 bacteriophage origin of 
                     replication; arrow indicates direction of (+) strand 
                     synthesis"
     promoter        3522..3851
                     /label=SV40 promoter
                     /note="note: SV40 enhancer and early promoter"
     rep_origin      3702..3837
                     /label=SV40 ori
                     /note="note: SV40 origin of replication"
     CDS             3918..4712
                     /label=NeoR/KanR
                     /note="codon_start: 1 gene: aph(3')-II (or nptII) note:
                     confers resistance to neomycin, kanamycin, and G418 
                     (Geneticin(R)) product: aminoglycoside phosphotransferase 
                     from Tn5 transl_table: 1 translation: 
                     MIEQDGLHAGSPAAWVERLFGYDWAQQTIGCSDAAVFRLSAQGRPVLFVKTDLSGALNE
                      
                     LQDEAARLSWLATTGVPCAAVLDVVTEAGRDWLLLGEVPGQDLLSSHLAPAEKVSIMAD
                      
                     AMRRLHTLDPATCPFDHQAKHRIERARTRMEAGLVDQDDLDEEHQGLAPAELFARLKAR
                      
                     MPDGEDLVVTHGDACLPNIMVENGRFSGFIDCGRLGVADRYQDIALATRDIAEELGGEW
                      ADRFLVLYGIAAPDSQRIAFYRLLDEFF*"
     polyA_signal    4886..5007
                     /label=SV40 poly(A) signal
                     /note="note: SV40 polyadenylation signal"
     rep_origin      complement(5458..6046)
                     /direction=LEFT
                     /label=ori
                     /note="direction: LEFT note: high-copy-number 
                     ColE1/pMB1/pBR322/pUC origin of replication"
     CDS             complement(6217..7008)
                     /label=AmpR
                     /note="codon_start: 1 gene: bla note: confers resistance to
                     ampicillin, carbenicillin, and related antibiotics product:
                     beta-lactamase transl_table: 1 translation: 
                     MSIQHFRVALIPFFAAFCLPVFA,HPETLVKVKDAEDQLGARVGYIELDLNSGKILESF
                      
                     RPEERFPMMSTFKVLLCGAVLSRIDAGQEQLGRRIHYSQNDLVEYSPVTEKHLTDGMTV
                      
                     RELCSAAITMSDNTAANLLLTTIGGPKELTAFLHNMGDHVTRLDRWEPELNEAIPNDER
                      
                     DTTMPVAMATTLRKLLTGELLTLASRQQLIDWMEADKVAGPLLRSALPAGWFIADKSGA
                      GERGSRGIIAALGPDGKPSRIVVIYTTGSQATMDERNRQIAEIGASLIKHW*"
     CDS             complement(7009..7077)
                     /label=AmpR
                     /note="codon_start: 1 gene: bla note: confers resistance to
                     ampicillin, carbenicillin, and related antibiotics product:
                     beta-lactamase transl_table: 1 translation: 
                     MSIQHFRVALIPFFAAFCLPVFA,HPETLVKVKDAEDQLGARVGYIELDLNSGKILESF
                      
                     RPEERFPMMSTFKVLLCGAVLSRIDAGQEQLGRRIHYSQNDLVEYSPVTEKHLTDGMTV
                      
                     RELCSAAITMSDNTAANLLLTTIGGPKELTAFLHNMGDHVTRLDRWEPELNEAIPNDER
                      
                     DTTMPVAMATTLRKLLTGELLTLASRQQLIDWMEADKVAGPLLRSALPAGWFIADKSGA
                      GERGSRGIIAALGPDGKPSRIVVIYTTGSQATMDERNRQIAEIGASLIKHW*"
     promoter        complement(7078..7182)
                     /label=AmpR promoter
                     /note="gene: bla"
ORIGIN
        1 gacattgatt attgactagt tattaatagt aatcaattac ggggtcatta gttcatagcc
       61 catatatgga gttccgcgtt acataactta cggtaaatgg cccgcctggc tgaccgccca
      121 acgacccccg cccattgacg tcaataatga cgtatgttcc catagtaacg ccaataggga
      181 ctttccattg acgtcaatgg gtggagtatt tacggtaaac tgcccacttg gcagtacatc
      241 aagtgtatca tatgccaagt acgcccccta ttgacgtcaa tgacggtaaa tggcccgcct
      301 ggcattatgc ccagtacatg accttatggg actttcctac ttggcagtac atctacgtat
      361 tagtcatcgc tattaccatg gtgatgcggt tttggcagta catcaatggg cgtggatagc
      421 ggtttgactc acggggattt ccaagtctcc accccattga cgtcaatggg agtttgtttt
      481 ggcaccaaaa tcaacgggac tttccaaaat gtcgtaacaa ctccgcccca ttgacgcaaa
      541 tgggcggtag gcgtgtacgg tgggaggtct atataagcag agctctctgg ctaactagag
      601 aacccactgc ttactggctt atcgaaatta atacgactca ctatagggag acccaagctg
      661 gctagacacc atggccgact acaaagacca tgacggtgat tataaagatc atgacatcga
      721 ttacaaggat gacgatgaca agggcagcca aaatttggat gaaatcctca agaagttgcg
      781 aaaggacctt aagaaaacaa gcaaagaaac cacagaaaag cttagtgtac tcagtaaaaa
      841 ggtggcggag gatgtggtca aggtcagcaa ccagacggtt cagaagataa atgaagttac
      901 taaaaaattc acagtagaca ctactgtaag cacgatcgac acccaaaaga tcctggatga
      961 cttcatgaaa aatatacggt ttagccggtt caagcagatc tggcaagcca ttgaaaaaac
     1021 gccgaaatct aagcacatat tgctcaagag cttgtttctg aaggggttgc tgacgcataa
     1081 taagcctctc ttggaggaga tcatcaggca aatagagctg ataccatact cctcagacct
     1141 tgaaatgttg ggcgctttct cccaagacaa ggcgcatccc ctctcacctg agcttctgga
     1201 atttgtccag gaaatgctgg caaacgaatc cgagaaagtc ttgcttacta tactgatgaa
     1261 tgccttccaa agcattccgg agctttccct ggactctaaa actggcacat tgagtatgaa
     1321 gactaagaag gccttgctcc ctttgttgat agaaaaggtc gacacaagta tagcgaagtc
     1381 tataatgagt caactgacgg atatatcttt cgacagtgtc ctccccgcct ttcgcccttc
     1441 cattggggac ccttcatatc agaagaccaa cattaatttg aacaagtatc tctcacttgt
     1501 tggaaataag accgatattt cagagttcct catcctgact ataggtctgt ttacaagtct
     1561 gaaaataggg gacaaagggt tcctgcagga gcttagtgcg gattatctgt ttgtgcgcta
     1621 cgacgactgc cttcacaaaa tcatagagaa actgaaagaa aaagaagtta tagaacagct
     1681 gggagaaaaa gaagttcaga agatactgga agcatccggg aatctgaaac ggtttaagcc
     1741 tacttctaat aaccctcgaa gattctttga gacccgactg gcacaatata tcaatggcct
     1801 gtcccactca gagaagacga tcgaaattga ttccatcggg gaagacaaag aaccggagga
     1861 tgaggagctt agagataata cactgaaggc ttgtaataaa atccttcagt tttttcttgg
     1921 ggattgcggg agagtagata cccccagaga aatggagcag aagatctgca tttttgctaa
     1981 tggatacaaa gacacctcca aatttacgaa gaaggaagta gaattcataa caggtgtcct
     2041 tcatcacgcc ggggcccata aaggaagaga tcgagtggag agggacaaac tcaccggtat
     2101 taaggaaaga aagttcgaga ccgactccga gaaagttgga tctgacgtgt ggaactgcgg
     2161 gggtggagtt atgaagggct gttcaccagt cttttacgat gcgcaacgag acccgatgcg
     2221 aaacatgctt gtagatagct caacggtggc gccagacaac aaggaaggca agcaatggtt
     2281 ctggaacaat aatcgccaat attctagtta cgtaggctca atcgccgggc acacttgtaa
     2341 cattgtaggg atgcttgcca agtacatgac agaatataag gaggaccttg acctgcagaa
     2401 cgacatcaat ctgttcttga ttcaagtcat cggtgtctac gcgaaacgcg gtttccacgc
     2461 tatgctcgag gtcattgacg tattgcatga cccttacgtc caggatatct tcaaagggta
     2521 cggagtgcag gtgaatctct actcctactt taaagagaac ccggaactgg cgggattttt
     2581 gcaacatgcc atgaatgatg ccacgaccta tactcaggct cttgtaaaca agaagcatgt
     2641 gaaggaagct ctgaagagca actcattctt tagcaaaaaa gacgaggaaa gcggcgacaa
     2701 aaagaatgac cacacgccta aagacggtac tgtatatggg tgctaggacc cagctttctt
     2761 gtacaaagtg gtgataatta attaagataa acccgctgat cagcctcgac tgtgccttct
     2821 agttgccagc catctgttgt ttgcccctcc cccgtgcctt ccttgaccct ggaaggtgcc
     2881 actcccactg tcctttccta ataaaatgag gaaattgcat cgcattgtct gagtaggtgt
     2941 cattctattc tggggggtgg ggtggggcag gacagcaagg gggaggattg ggaagacaat
     3001 agcaggcatg ctggggatgc ggtgggctct atggcttctg aggcggaaag aaccagctgg
     3061 ggctctaggg ggtatccccn nnnnnnnnnn nnnnnnnnnn nnnnnnnnnn nnnnnnnnnn
     3121 nnnnnnnnnn nnnnnnnnnn nnnnnnnnnn nnnnnnnnnn nnnnnnnnnn nnnnnnnnnn
     3181 nnnnnnnnnn nnnnnnnnnn nnncnnnnnn nnnnnnnnnn nnnnnnnnnn nnnnnnnnnn
     3241 nnnnnnnnnn nnnnnnnnnn nnnnnnnnnn nnnnnnnnnn nnnnnnnnnn nnnnnannnn
     3301 nnnnnnnnnn nnnnnnnnnn nnnnnnnnnn nnnnnnnnnn nnnnnccttt gacgttggag
     3361 tccacgttct ttaatagtgg actcttgttc caaactggaa caacactcaa ccctatctcg
     3421 gtctattctt ttgatttata agggattttg ccgatttcgg cctattggtt aaaaaatgag
     3481 ctgatttaac aaaaatttaa cgcgaattaa ttctgtggaa tgtgtgtcag ttagggtgtg
     3541 gaaagtcccc aggctcccca gcaggcagaa gtatgcaaag catgcatctc aattagtcag
     3601 caaccaggtg tggaaagtcc ccaggctccc cagcaggcag aagtatgcaa agcatgcatc
     3661 tcaattagtc agcaaccata gtcccgcccc taactccgcc catcccgccc ctaactccgc
     3721 ccagttccgc ccattctccg ccccatggct gactaatttt ttttatttat gcagaggccg
     3781 aggccgcctc tgcctctgag ctattccaga agtagtgagg aggctttttt ggaggcctag
     3841 gcttttgcaa aaagctcccg ggagcttgta tatccatttt cggatctgat caagagacag
     3901 gatgaggatc gtttcgcatg attgaacaag atggattgca cgcaggttct ccggccgctt
     3961 gggtggagag gctattcggc tatgactggg cacaacagac aatcggctgc tctgatgccg
     4021 ccgtgttccg gctgtcagcg caggggcgcc cggttctttt tgtcaagacc gacctgtccg
     4081 gtgccctgaa tgaactgcag gacgaggcag cgcggctatc gtggctggcc acgacgggcg
     4141 ttccttgcgc agctgtgctc gacgttgtca ctgaagcggg aagggactgg ctgctattgg
     4201 gcgaagtgcc ggggcaggat ctcctgtcat ctcaccttgc tcctgccgag aaagtatcca
     4261 tcatggctga tgcaatgcgg cggctgcata cgcttgatcc ggctacctgc ccattcgacc
     4321 accaagcgaa acatcgcatc gagcgagcac gtactcggat ggaagccggt cttgtcgatc
     4381 aggatgatct ggacgaagag catcaggggc tcgcgccagc cgaactgttc gccaggctca
     4441 aggcgcgcat gcccgacggc gaggatctcg tcgtgaccca tggcgatgcc tgcttgccga
     4501 atatcatggt ggaaaatggc cgcttttctg gattcatcga ctgtggccgg ctgggtgtgg
     4561 cggaccgcta tcaggacata gcgttggcta cccgtgatat tgctgaagag cttggcggcg
     4621 aatgggctga ccgcttcctc gtgctttacg gtatcgccgc tcccgattcg cagcgcatcg
     4681 ccttctatcg ccttcttgac gagttcttct gagcgggact ctggggttcg aaatgaccga
     4741 ccaagcgacg cccaacctgc catcacgaga tttcgattcc accgccgcct tctatgaaag
     4801 gttgggcttc ggaatcgttt tccgggacgc cggctggatg atcctccagc gcggggatct
     4861 catgctggag ttcttcgccc accccaactt gtttattgca gcttataatg gttacaaata
     4921 aagcaatagc atcacaaatt tcacaaataa agcatttttt tcactgcatt ctagttgtgg
     4981 tttgtccaaa ctcatcaatg tatcttatca tgtctgtata ccgtcgacct ctagctagag
     5041 cttggcgtaa tcatggtcat agctgtttcc tgtgtgaaat tgttatccgc tcacaattcc
     5101 acacaacata cgagccggaa gcataaagtg taaagcctgg ggtgcctaat gagtgagcta
     5161 actcacatta attgcgttgc gctcactgcc cgctttccag tcgggaaacc tgtcgtgcca
     5221 gctgcattaa tgaatcggcc aacgcgcggg gagaggcggt ttgcgtattg ggcgctcttc
     5281 cgcttcctcg ctcactgact cgctgcgctc ggtcgttcgg ctgcggcgag cggtatcagc
     5341 tcactcaaag gcggtaatac ggttatccac agaatcaggg gataacgcag gaaagaacat
     5401 gtgagcaaaa ggccagcaaa aggccaggaa ccgtaaaaag gccgcgttgc tggcgttttt
     5461 ccataggctc cgcccccctg acgagcatca caaaaatcga cgctcaagtc agaggtggcg
     5521 aaacccgaca ggactataaa gataccaggc gtttccccct ggaagctccc tcgtgcgctc
     5581 tcctgttccg accctgccgc ttaccggata cctgtccgcc tttctccctt cgggaagcgt
     5641 ggcgctttct catagctcac gctgtaggta tctcagttcg gtgtaggtcg ttcgctccaa
     5701 gctgggctgt gtgcacgaac cccccgttca gcccgaccgc tgcgccttat ccggtaacta
     5761 tcgtcttgag tccaacccgg taagacacga cttatcgcca ctggcagcag ccactggtaa
     5821 caggattagc agagcgaggt atgtaggcgg tgctacagag ttcttgaagt ggtggcctaa
     5881 ctacggctac actagaagaa cagtatttgg tatctgcgct ctgctgaagc cagttacctt
     5941 cggaaaaaga gttggtagct cttgatccgg caaacaaacc accgctggta gcggtggttt
     6001 ttttgtttgc aagcagcaga ttacgcgcag aaaaaaagga tctcaagaag atcctttgat
     6061 cttttctacg gggtctgacg ctcagtggaa cgaaaactca cgttaaggga ttttggtcat
     6121 gagattatca aaaaggatct tcacctagat ccttttaaat taaaaatgaa gttttaaatc
     6181 aatctaaagt atatatgagt aaacttggtc tgacagttac caatgcttaa tcagtgaggc
     6241 acctatctca gcgatctgtc tatttcgttc atccatagtt gcctgactcc ccgtcgtgta
     6301 gataactacg atacgggagg gcttaccatc tggccccagt gctgcaatga taccgcgaga
     6361 cccacgctca ccggctccag atttatcagc aataaaccag ccagccggaa gggccgagcg
     6421 cagaagtggt cctgcaactt tatccgcctc catccagtct attaattgtt gccgggaagc
     6481 tagagtaagt agttcgccag ttaatagttt gcgcaacgtt gttgccattg ctacaggcat
     6541 cgtggtgtca cgctcgtcgt ttggtatggc ttcattcagc tccggttccc aacgatcaag
     6601 gcgagttaca tgatccccca tgttgtgcaa aaaagcggtt agctccttcg gtcctccgat
     6661 cgttgtcaga agtaagttgg ccgcagtgtt atcactcatg gttatggcag cactgcataa
     6721 ttctcttact gtcatgccat ccgtaagatg cttttctgtg actggtgagt actcaaccaa
     6781 gtcattctga gaatagtgta tgcggcgacc gagttgctct tgcccggcgt caatacggga
     6841 taataccgcg ccacatagca gaactttaaa agtgctcatc attggaaaac gttcttcggg
     6901 gcgaaaactc tcaaggatct taccgctgtt gagatccagt tcgatgtaac ccactcgtgc
     6961 acccaactga tcttcagcat cttttacttt caccagcgtt tctgggtgag caaaaacagg
     7021 aaggcaaaat gccgcaaaaa agggaataag ggcgacacgg aaatgttgaa tactcatact
     7081 cttccttttt caatattatt gaagcattta tcagggttat tgtctcatga gcggatacat
     7141 atttgaatgt atttagaaaa ataaacaaat aggggttccg cgcacatttc cccgaaaagt
     7201 gccacctgac gtcgacggat cgggagatct cccgatcccc tatggtgcac tctcagtaca
     7261 atctgctctg atgccgcata gttaagccag tatctgctcc ctgcttgtgt gttggaggtc
     7321 gctgagtagt gcgcgagcaa aatttaagct acaacaaggc aaggcttgac cgacaattgc
     7381 atgaagaatc tgcttagggt taggcgtttt gcgctgcttc gcgatgtacg ggccagatat
     7441 acgcgtt
//
