# Supplementary material for: The Legionella pneumophila effector SidL is an adenylyltransferase that modifies the glycolytic intermediate 3-phosphoglycerate
Source: Mol Cell. Author manuscript; Available in PMC 2026 Aug 3. (PMC13431035; doi:10.1016/j.molcel.2026.07.007)
Supplement: 4 — Table S3. Metabolite library compounds and sources. Related to Figs. 4B, S3A-C and S5. [file NIHMS2196818-supplement-4.zip › Supplemental-DataS3pJBPlasmids/pJB157_pcDNA_3xFLAG-GS-SidL-N639stop_dC28.gb]

LOCUS       pJB157_pcDNA_3xF        7363 bp    DNA     circular SYN 04-MAY-2026
DEFINITION  synthetic circular DNA
ACCESSION   .
VERSION     .
KEYWORDS    .
SOURCE      synthetic DNA construct
  ORGANISM  synthetic DNA construct
REFERENCE   1  (bases 1 to 7363)
  AUTHORS   .
  TITLE     Direct Submission
  JOURNAL   Exported May 4, 2026 from SnapGene 8.2.2
            https://www.snapgene.com
COMMENT     pJB157 3xFLAG-GS-SidL-N639stop HsCodonOpt AmpR Source: iPCR: pJB91 
            w/ JBO272x271 and sticky-end ligation using Esp3I
FEATURES             Location/Qualifiers
     source          1..7363
                     /mol_type="other DNA"
                     /organism="synthetic DNA construct"
     enhancer        1..380
                     /label=CMV enhancer
                     /note="note: human cytomegalovirus immediate early 
                     enhancer"
     promoter        381..584
                     /label=CMV promoter
                     /note="note: human cytomegalovirus (CMV) immediate early 
                     promoter"
     promoter        629..647
                     /label=T7 promoter
                     /note="note: promoter for bacteriophage T7 RNA polymerase"
     CDS             671..2662
                     /codon_start=1
                     /label=3xFLAG-GS-SidL-N639stop_(∆C28)
                     /translation="MADYKDHDGDYKDHDIDYKDDDDKGSQNLDEILKKLRKDLKKTSK
                     ETTEKLSVLSKKVAEDVVKVSNQTVQKINEVTKKFTVDTTVSTIDTQKILDDFMKNIRF
                     SRFKQIWQAIEKTPKSKHILLKSLFLKGLLTHNKPLLEEIIRQIELIPYSSDLEMLGAF
                     SQDKAHPLSPELLEFVQEMLANESEKVLLTILMNAFQSIPELSLDSKTGTLSMKTKKAL
                     LPLLIEKVDTSIAKSIMSQLTDISFDSVLPAFRPSIGDPSYQKTNINLNKYLSLVGNKT
                     DISEFLILTIGLFTSLKIGDKGFLQELSADYLFVRYDDCLHKIIEKLKEKEVIEQLGEK
                     EVQKILEASGNLKRFKPTSNNPRRFFETRLAQYINGLSHSEKTIEIDSIGEDKEPEDEE
                     LRDNTLKACNKILQFFLGDCGRVDTPREMEQKICIFANGYKDTSKFTKKEVEFITGVLH
                     HAGAHKGRDRVERDKLTGIKERKFETDSEKVGSDVWNCGGGVMKGCSPVFYDAQRDPMR
                     NMLVDSSTVAPDNKEGKQWFWNNNRQYSSYVGSISGHTCNIVGMLAKYMTEYKEDLDLQ
                     NDINLFLIQVIGVYAKRGFHAMLEVIDVLHDPYVQDIFKGYGVQVNLYSYFKENPELAG
                     FLQHAMNDATTYTQALVNKKHVKEALKS"
     misc_feature    677..742
                     /label=3xFLAG
     misc_feature    743..748
                     /label=GS linker
     protein_bind    complement(2664..2688)
                     /label=attB2
                     /note="bound_moiety: BP Clonase(TM) gene: mutant version of
                     attB note: recombination site for the Gateway(R) BP 
                     reaction"
     polyA_signal    2726..2950
                     /label=bGH poly(A) signal
                     /note="note: bovine growth hormone polyadenylation signal"
     rep_origin      2996..3424
                     /label=f1 ori
                     /note="direction: RIGHT note: f1 bacteriophage origin of 
                     replication; arrow indicates direction of (+) strand 
                     synthesis"
     promoter        3438..3767
                     /label=SV40 promoter
                     /note="note: SV40 enhancer and early promoter"
     rep_origin      3618..3753
                     /label=SV40 ori
                     /note="note: SV40 origin of replication"
     CDS             3834..4628
                     /label=NeoR/KanR
                     /note="codon_start: 1 gene: aph(3')-II (or nptII) note: 
                     confers resistance to neomycin, kanamycin, and G418 
                     (Geneticin(R)) product: aminoglycoside phosphotransferase 
                     from Tn5 transl_table: 1 translation: 
                     MIEQDGLHAGSPAAWVERLFGYDWAQQTIGCSDAAVFRLSAQGRPVLFVKTDLSGALNE
                     LQDEAARLSWLATTGVPCAAVLDVVTEAGRDWLLLGEVPGQDLLSSHLAPAEKVSIMAD
                     AMRRLHTLDPATCPFDHQAKHRIERARTRMEAGLVDQDDLDEEHQGLAPAELFARLKAR
                     MPDGEDLVVTHGDACLPNIMVENGRFSGFIDCGRLGVADRYQDIALATRDIAEELGGEW
                     ADRFLVLYGIAAPDSQRIAFYRLLDEFF*"
     polyA_signal    4802..4923
                     /label=SV40 poly(A) signal
                     /note="note: SV40 polyadenylation signal"
     rep_origin      complement(5374..5962)
                     /direction=LEFT
                     /label=ori
                     /note="direction: LEFT note: high-copy-number 
                     ColE1/pMB1/pBR322/pUC origin of replication"
     CDS             complement(6133..6993)
                     /label=AmpR
                     /note="codon_start: 1 gene: bla note: confers resistance to
                     ampicillin, carbenicillin, and related antibiotics product:
                     beta-lactamase transl_table: 1 translation: 
                     MSIQHFRVALIPFFAAFCLPVFA,HPETLVKVKDAEDQLGARVGYIELDLNSGKILESF
                     RPEERFPMMSTFKVLLCGAVLSRIDAGQEQLGRRIHYSQNDLVEYSPVTEKHLTDGMTV
                     RELCSAAITMSDNTAANLLLTTIGGPKELTAFLHNMGDHVTRLDRWEPELNEAIPNDER
                     DTTMPVAMATTLRKLLTGELLTLASRQQLIDWMEADKVAGPLLRSALPAGWFIADKSGA
                     GERGSRGIIAALGPDGKPSRIVVIYTTGSQATMDERNRQIAEIGASLIKHW*"
     promoter        complement(6994..7098)
                     /label=AmpR promoter
                     /note="gene: bla"
ORIGIN
        1 gacattgatt attgactagt tattaatagt aatcaattac ggggtcatta gttcatagcc
       61 catatatgga gttccgcgtt acataactta cggtaaatgg cccgcctggc tgaccgccca
      121 acgacccccg cccattgacg tcaataatga cgtatgttcc catagtaacg ccaataggga
      181 ctttccattg acgtcaatgg gtggagtatt tacggtaaac tgcccacttg gcagtacatc
      241 aagtgtatca tatgccaagt acgcccccta ttgacgtcaa tgacggtaaa tggcccgcct
      301 ggcattatgc ccagtacatg accttatggg actttcctac ttggcagtac atctacgtat
      361 tagtcatcgc tattaccatg gtgatgcggt tttggcagta catcaatggg cgtggatagc
      421 ggtttgactc acggggattt ccaagtctcc accccattga cgtcaatggg agtttgtttt
      481 ggcaccaaaa tcaacgggac tttccaaaat gtcgtaacaa ctccgcccca ttgacgcaaa
      541 tgggcggtag gcgtgtacgg tgggaggtct atataagcag agctctctgg ctaactagag
      601 aacccactgc ttactggctt atcgaaatta atacgactca ctatagggag acccaagctg
      661 gctagacacc atggccgact acaaagacca tgacggtgat tataaagatc atgacatcga
      721 ttacaaggat gacgatgaca agggcagcca aaatttggat gaaatcctca agaagttgcg
      781 aaaggacctt aagaaaacaa gcaaagaaac cacagaaaag cttagtgtac tcagtaaaaa
      841 ggtggcggag gatgtggtca aggtcagcaa ccagacggtt cagaagataa atgaagttac
      901 taaaaaattc acagtagaca ctactgtaag cacgatcgac acccaaaaga tcctggatga
      961 cttcatgaaa aatatacggt ttagccggtt caagcagatc tggcaagcca ttgaaaaaac
     1021 gccgaaatct aagcacatat tgctcaagag cttgtttctg aaggggttgc tgacgcataa
     1081 taagcctctc ttggaggaga tcatcaggca aatagagctg ataccatact cctcagacct
     1141 tgaaatgttg ggcgctttct cccaagacaa ggcgcatccc ctctcacctg agcttctgga
     1201 atttgtccag gaaatgctgg caaacgaatc cgagaaagtc ttgcttacta tactgatgaa
     1261 tgccttccaa agcattccgg agctttccct ggactctaaa actggcacat tgagtatgaa
     1321 gactaagaag gccttgctcc ctttgttgat agaaaaggtc gacacaagta tagcgaagtc
     1381 tataatgagt caactgacgg atatatcttt cgacagtgtc ctccccgcct ttcgcccttc
     1441 cattggggac ccttcatatc agaagaccaa cattaatttg aacaagtatc tctcacttgt
     1501 tggaaataag accgatattt cagagttcct catcctgact ataggtctgt ttacaagtct
     1561 gaaaataggg gacaaagggt tcctgcagga gcttagtgcg gattatctgt ttgtgcgcta
     1621 cgacgactgc cttcacaaaa tcatagagaa actgaaagaa aaagaagtta tagaacagct
     1681 gggagaaaaa gaagttcaga agatactgga agcatccggg aatctgaaac ggtttaagcc
     1741 tacttctaat aaccctcgaa gattctttga gacccgactg gcacaatata tcaatggcct
     1801 gtcccactca gagaagacga tcgaaattga ttccatcggg gaagacaaag aaccggagga
     1861 tgaggagctt agagataata cactgaaggc ttgtaataaa atccttcagt tttttcttgg
     1921 ggattgcggg agagtagata cccccagaga aatggagcag aagatctgca tttttgctaa
     1981 tggatacaaa gacacctcca aatttacgaa gaaggaagta gaattcataa caggtgtcct
     2041 tcatcacgcc ggggcccata aaggaagaga tcgagtggag agggacaaac tcaccggtat
     2101 taaggaaaga aagttcgaga ccgactccga gaaagttgga tctgacgtgt ggaactgcgg
     2161 gggtggagtt atgaagggct gttcaccagt cttttacgat gcgcaacgag acccgatgcg
     2221 aaacatgctt gtagatagct caacggtggc gccagacaac aaggaaggca agcaatggtt
     2281 ctggaacaat aatcgccaat attctagtta cgtaggctca atcagcgggc acacttgtaa
     2341 cattgtaggg atgcttgcca agtacatgac agaatataag gaggaccttg acctgcagaa
     2401 cgacatcaat ctgttcttga ttcaagtcat cggtgtctac gcgaaacgcg gtttccacgc
     2461 tatgctcgag gtcattgacg tattgcatga cccttacgtc caggatatct tcaaagggta
     2521 cggagtgcag gtgaatctct actcctactt taaagagaac ccggaactgg cgggattttt
     2581 gcaacatgcc atgaatgatg ccacgaccta tactcaggct cttgtaaaca agaagcatgt
     2641 gaaggaagct ctgaagagct aggacccagc tttcttgtac aaagtggtga taattaatta
     2701 agataaaccc gctgatcagc ctcgactgtg ccttctagtt gccagccatc tgttgtttgc
     2761 ccctcccccg tgccttcctt gaccctggaa ggtgccactc ccactgtcct ttcctaataa
     2821 aatgaggaaa ttgcatcgca ttgtctgagt aggtgtcatt ctattctggg gggtggggtg
     2881 gggcaggaca gcaaggggga ggattgggaa gacaatagca ggcatgctgg ggatgcggtg
     2941 ggctctatgg cttctgaggc ggaaagaacc agctggggct ctagggggta tccccnnnnn
     3001 nnnnnnnnnn nnnnnnnnnn nnnnnnnnnn nnnnnnnnnn nnnnnnnnnn nnnnnnnnnn
     3061 nnnnnnnnnn nnnnnnnnnn nnnnnnnnnn nnnnnnnnnn nnnnnnnnnn nnnnnnnnnc
     3121 nnnnnnnnnn nnnnnnnnnn nnnnnnnnnn nnnnnnnnnn nnnnnnnnnn nnnnnnnnnn
     3181 nnnnnnnnnn nnnnnnnnnn nnnnnnnnnn nannnnnnnn nnnnnnnnnn nnnnnnnnnn
     3241 nnnnnnnnnn nnnnnnnnnn ncctttgacg ttggagtcca cgttctttaa tagtggactc
     3301 ttgttccaaa ctggaacaac actcaaccct atctcggtct attcttttga tttataaggg
     3361 attttgccga tttcggccta ttggttaaaa aatgagctga tttaacaaaa atttaacgcg
     3421 aattaattct gtggaatgtg tgtcagttag ggtgtggaaa gtccccaggc tccccagcag
     3481 gcagaagtat gcaaagcatg catctcaatt agtcagcaac caggtgtgga aagtccccag
     3541 gctccccagc aggcagaagt atgcaaagca tgcatctcaa ttagtcagca accatagtcc
     3601 cgcccctaac tccgcccatc ccgcccctaa ctccgcccag ttccgcccat tctccgcccc
     3661 atggctgact aatttttttt atttatgcag aggccgaggc cgcctctgcc tctgagctat
     3721 tccagaagta gtgaggaggc ttttttggag gcctaggctt ttgcaaaaag ctcccgggag
     3781 cttgtatatc cattttcgga tctgatcaag agacaggatg aggatcgttt cgcatgattg
     3841 aacaagatgg attgcacgca ggttctccgg ccgcttgggt ggagaggcta ttcggctatg
     3901 actgggcaca acagacaatc ggctgctctg atgccgccgt gttccggctg tcagcgcagg
     3961 ggcgcccggt tctttttgtc aagaccgacc tgtccggtgc cctgaatgaa ctgcaggacg
     4021 aggcagcgcg gctatcgtgg ctggccacga cgggcgttcc ttgcgcagct gtgctcgacg
     4081 ttgtcactga agcgggaagg gactggctgc tattgggcga agtgccgggg caggatctcc
     4141 tgtcatctca ccttgctcct gccgagaaag tatccatcat ggctgatgca atgcggcggc
     4201 tgcatacgct tgatccggct acctgcccat tcgaccacca agcgaaacat cgcatcgagc
     4261 gagcacgtac tcggatggaa gccggtcttg tcgatcagga tgatctggac gaagagcatc
     4321 aggggctcgc gccagccgaa ctgttcgcca ggctcaaggc gcgcatgccc gacggcgagg
     4381 atctcgtcgt gacccatggc gatgcctgct tgccgaatat catggtggaa aatggccgct
     4441 tttctggatt catcgactgt ggccggctgg gtgtggcgga ccgctatcag gacatagcgt
     4501 tggctacccg tgatattgct gaagagcttg gcggcgaatg ggctgaccgc ttcctcgtgc
     4561 tttacggtat cgccgctccc gattcgcagc gcatcgcctt ctatcgcctt cttgacgagt
     4621 tcttctgagc gggactctgg ggttcgaaat gaccgaccaa gcgacgccca acctgccatc
     4681 acgagatttc gattccaccg ccgccttcta tgaaaggttg ggcttcggaa tcgttttccg
     4741 ggacgccggc tggatgatcc tccagcgcgg ggatctcatg ctggagttct tcgcccaccc
     4801 caacttgttt attgcagctt ataatggtta caaataaagc aatagcatca caaatttcac
     4861 aaataaagca tttttttcac tgcattctag ttgtggtttg tccaaactca tcaatgtatc
     4921 ttatcatgtc tgtataccgt cgacctctag ctagagcttg gcgtaatcat ggtcatagct
     4981 gtttcctgtg tgaaattgtt atccgctcac aattccacac aacatacgag ccggaagcat
     5041 aaagtgtaaa gcctggggtg cctaatgagt gagctaactc acattaattg cgttgcgctc
     5101 actgcccgct ttccagtcgg gaaacctgtc gtgccagctg cattaatgaa tcggccaacg
     5161 cgcggggaga ggcggtttgc gtattgggcg ctcttccgct tcctcgctca ctgactcgct
     5221 gcgctcggtc gttcggctgc ggcgagcggt atcagctcac tcaaaggcgg taatacggtt
     5281 atccacagaa tcaggggata acgcaggaaa gaacatgtga gcaaaaggcc agcaaaaggc
     5341 caggaaccgt aaaaaggccg cgttgctggc gtttttccat aggctccgcc cccctgacga
     5401 gcatcacaaa aatcgacgct caagtcagag gtggcgaaac ccgacaggac tataaagata
     5461 ccaggcgttt ccccctggaa gctccctcgt gcgctctcct gttccgaccc tgccgcttac
     5521 cggatacctg tccgcctttc tcccttcggg aagcgtggcg ctttctcata gctcacgctg
     5581 taggtatctc agttcggtgt aggtcgttcg ctccaagctg ggctgtgtgc acgaaccccc
     5641 cgttcagccc gaccgctgcg ccttatccgg taactatcgt cttgagtcca acccggtaag
     5701 acacgactta tcgccactgg cagcagccac tggtaacagg attagcagag cgaggtatgt
     5761 aggcggtgct acagagttct tgaagtggtg gcctaactac ggctacacta gaagaacagt
     5821 atttggtatc tgcgctctgc tgaagccagt taccttcgga aaaagagttg gtagctcttg
     5881 atccggcaaa caaaccaccg ctggtagcgg tggttttttt gtttgcaagc agcagattac
     5941 gcgcagaaaa aaaggatctc aagaagatcc tttgatcttt tctacggggt ctgacgctca
     6001 gtggaacgaa aactcacgtt aagggatttt ggtcatgaga ttatcaaaaa ggatcttcac
     6061 ctagatcctt ttaaattaaa aatgaagttt taaatcaatc taaagtatat atgagtaaac
     6121 ttggtctgac agttaccaat gcttaatcag tgaggcacct atctcagcga tctgtctatt
     6181 tcgttcatcc atagttgcct gactccccgt cgtgtagata actacgatac gggagggctt
     6241 accatctggc cccagtgctg caatgatacc gcgagaccca cgctcaccgg ctccagattt
     6301 atcagcaata aaccagccag ccggaagggc cgagcgcaga agtggtcctg caactttatc
     6361 cgcctccatc cagtctatta attgttgccg ggaagctaga gtaagtagtt cgccagttaa
     6421 tagtttgcgc aacgttgttg ccattgctac aggcatcgtg gtgtcacgct cgtcgtttgg
     6481 tatggcttca ttcagctccg gttcccaacg atcaaggcga gttacatgat cccccatgtt
     6541 gtgcaaaaaa gcggttagct ccttcggtcc tccgatcgtt gtcagaagta agttggccgc
     6601 agtgttatca ctcatggtta tggcagcact gcataattct cttactgtca tgccatccgt
     6661 aagatgcttt tctgtgactg gtgagtactc aaccaagtca ttctgagaat agtgtatgcg
     6721 gcgaccgagt tgctcttgcc cggcgtcaat acgggataat accgcgccac atagcagaac
     6781 tttaaaagtg ctcatcattg gaaaacgttc ttcggggcga aaactctcaa ggatcttacc
     6841 gctgttgaga tccagttcga tgtaacccac tcgtgcaccc aactgatctt cagcatcttt
     6901 tactttcacc agcgtttctg ggtgagcaaa aacaggaagg caaaatgccg caaaaaaggg
     6961 aataagggcg acacggaaat gttgaatact catactcttc ctttttcaat attattgaag
     7021 catttatcag ggttattgtc tcatgagcgg atacatattt gaatgtattt agaaaaataa
     7081 acaaataggg gttccgcgca catttccccg aaaagtgcca cctgacgtcg acggatcggg
     7141 agatctcccg atcccctatg gtgcactctc agtacaatct gctctgatgc cgcatagtta
     7201 agccagtatc tgctccctgc ttgtgtgttg gaggtcgctg agtagtgcgc gagcaaaatt
     7261 taagctacaa caaggcaagg cttgaccgac aattgcatga agaatctgct tagggttagg
     7321 cgttttgcgc tgcttcgcga tgtacgggcc agatatacgc gtt
//
