# Supplementary material for: The Legionella pneumophila effector SidL is an adenylyltransferase that modifies the glycolytic intermediate 3-phosphoglycerate
Source: Mol Cell. Author manuscript; Available in PMC 2026 Aug 3. (PMC13431035; doi:10.1016/j.molcel.2026.07.007)
Supplement: 4 — Table S3. Metabolite library compounds and sources. Related to Figs. 4B, S3A-C and S5. [file NIHMS2196818-supplement-4.zip › Supplemental-DataS3pJBPlasmids/pJB213_pGEX-3C-3xFLAG-GS-LnaB.gb]

LOCUS       pJB213_pGEX-3C-3        6711 bp    DNA     circular SYN 04-MAY-2026
DEFINITION  synthetic circular DNA
ACCESSION   .
VERSION     .
KEYWORDS    .
SOURCE      synthetic DNA construct
  ORGANISM  synthetic DNA construct
REFERENCE   1  (bases 1 to 6711)
  AUTHORS   .
  TITLE     Direct Submission
  JOURNAL   Exported May 4, 2026 from SnapGene 8.2.2
            https://www.snapgene.com
COMMENT     pGEX-3C-3xFLAG-LnaB AmpR Source: 2-part Gibson assembly: Backbone: 
            pGEX-3C (from Marco) w/ JBO163x164 Insert: pJB121 w/ JBO327x356
FEATURES             Location/Qualifiers
     source          1..6711
                     /mol_type="other DNA"
                     /organism="synthetic DNA construct"
     CDS             23..2461
                     /codon_start=1
                     /label=GST-3C-3xFLAG-LnaB
                     /translation="MSPILGYWKIKGLVQPTRLLLEYLEEKYEEHLYERDEGDKWRNKK
                     FELGLEFPNLPYYIDGDVKLTQSMAIIRYIADKHNMLGGCPKERAEISMLEGAVLDIRY
                     GVSRIAYSKDFETLKVDFLSKLPEMLKMFEDRLCHKTYLNGDHVTHPDFMLYDALDVVL
                     YMDPMCLDAFPKLVCFKKRIEAIPQIDKYLKSSKYIAWPLQGWQATFGGGDHPPKSDLE
                     VLFQGPMADYKDHDGDYKDHDIDYKDDDDKGSMLYFVLCDLKFNQFSRYPMSYQKIELS
                     ISLSLDSPKLDESDFILLSVKYLEKSLGKKKEFSGFFEDIEKLYFKQNYKEAIEKILDF
                     CKKNESLLSEQVVQRLAEVAPRLKSNPKDNESRRLYETLYADHLESVIKQESDLSVFNE
                     LRDSYNAVKPEYAVTHETEIKTLDEAKQFILSFVMLNDNVELPLKAQSERYPKKDRSRE
                     ELGNTPSANPGIMKPNSPNFTDNLVPVRDVPKIAINEKVAGGYSKTKPTTPFVASLSGT
                     TYSLMVVLTDYIEKHKTDKDIEKKVNQIINLWISSYIKEGYHSYSEVVDVLTEPFLQSI
                     FDKANIKLNYGVLDDTHAEFRKAQDYVFGLTIQSAMHHELQERFKNKEKLQEEVKNFES
                     GLNKLNQNVENTGRHREALNKLNEVFQDWSAGKKSYDAFKSESNQLIHDIESEEQKSNR
                     GLGSMLKNLGNYLLYLITLRFLKEDYPKPSSPVTMLVTELRGTLEQIDHFHKTSLSLKK
                     ATQPDPKNTSSSDETADVRKSAVDTDKPSKNQDSEVKKTLDSEQLEEVQRQDDKSARLQ
                     "
     CDS             23..676
                     /label=GST
                     /note="label: GST note: codon_start: 1 gene: product: 
                     glutathione S-transferase from Schistosoma japonicum 
                     transl_table: 1 translation: 
                     MSPILGYWKIKGLVQPTRLLLEYLEEKYEEHLYERDEGDKWRNKKFELGLEFPNLPYYI
                     DGDVKLTQSMAIIRYIADKHNMLGGCPKERAEISMLEGAVLDIRYGVSRIAYSKDFETL
                     KVDFLSKLPEMLKMFEDRLCHKTYLNGDHVTHPDFMLYDALDVVLYMDPMCLDAFPKLV
                     CFKKRIEAIPQIDKYLKSSKYIAWPLQGWQATFGGGDHPPK"
     CDS             683..706
                     /label=HRV 3C site
                     /note="label: HRV 3C site note: codon_start: 1 product: 
                     recognition and cleavage site for human rhinovirus 3C and 
                     PreScission proteases transl_table: 1 translation: 
                     LEVLFQGP"
     CDS             707..2461
                     /label=3xFLAG-GS-LnaB
                     /note="codon_start: 1 label: 3xFLAG-GS-LnaB transl_table: 1
                     translation: 
                     MADYKDHDGDYKDHDIDYKDDDDKGSMLYFVLCDLKFNQFSRYPMSYQKIELSISLSLD
                     SPKLDESDFILLSVKYLEKSLGKKKEFSGFFEDIEKLYFKQNYKEAIEKILDFCKKNES
                     LLSEQVVQRLAEVAPRLKSNPKDNESRRLYETLYADHLESVIKQESDLSVFNELRDSYN
                     AVKPEYAVTHETEIKTLDEAKQFILSFVMLNDNVELPLKAQSERYPKKDRSREELGNTP
                     SANPGIMKPNSPNFTDNLVPVRDVPKIAINEKVAGGYSKTKPTTPFVASLSGTTYSLMV
                     VLTDYIEKHKTDKDIEKKVNQIINLWISSYIKEGYHSYSEVVDVLTEPFLQSIFDKANI
                     KLNYGVLDDTHAEFRKAQDYVFGLTIQSAMHHELQERFKNKEKLQEEVKNFESGLNKLN
                     QNVENTGRHREALNKLNEVFQDWSAGKKSYDAFKSESNQLIHDIESEEQKSNRGLGSML
                     KNLGNYLLYLITLRFLKEDYPKPSSPVTMLVTELRGTLEQIDHFHKTSLSLKKATQPDP
                     KNTSSSDETADVRKSAVDTDKPSKNQDSEVKKTLDSEQLEEVQRQDDKSARLQ*"
     misc_feature    713..778
                     /label=3xFLAG
                     /note="label: 3xFLAG note: label: 3xFLAG"
     misc_feature    779..784
                     /label=GS linker
     promoter        2779..2883
                     /label=AmpR promoter
                     /note="label: AmpR promoter note: gene: bla"
     CDS             2884..2952
                     /label=AmpR
                     /note="label: AmpR note: codon_start: 1 gene: bla note: 
                     confers resistance to ampicillin, carbenicillin, and 
                     related antibiotics product: beta-lactamase transl_table: 1
                     translation: 
                     MSIQHFRVALIPFFAAFCLPVFA,HPETLVKVKDAEDQLGARVGYIELDLNSGKILESF
                     RPEERFPMMSTFKVLLCGAVLSRVDAGQEQLGRRIHYSQNDLVEYSPVTEKHLTDGMTV
                     RELCSAAITMSDNTAANLLLTTIGGPKELTAFLHNMGDHVTRLDRWEPELNEAIPNDER
                     DTTMPAAMATTLRKLLTGELLTLASRQQLIDWMEADKVAGPLLRSALPAGWFIADKSGA
                     GERGSRGIIAALGPDGKPSRIVVIYTTGSQATMDERNRQIAEIGASLIKHW*"
     CDS             2953..3744
                     /label=AmpR
                     /note="label: AmpR note: codon_start: 1 gene: bla note: 
                     confers resistance to ampicillin, carbenicillin, and 
                     related antibiotics product: beta-lactamase transl_table: 1
                     translation: 
                     MSIQHFRVALIPFFAAFCLPVFA,HPETLVKVKDAEDQLGARVGYIELDLNSGKILESF
                     RPEERFPMMSTFKVLLCGAVLSRVDAGQEQLGRRIHYSQNDLVEYSPVTEKHLTDGMTV
                     RELCSAAITMSDNTAANLLLTTIGGPKELTAFLHNMGDHVTRLDRWEPELNEAIPNDER
                     DTTMPAAMATTLRKLLTGELLTLASRQQLIDWMEADKVAGPLLRSALPAGWFIADKSGA
                     GERGSRGIIAALGPDGKPSRIVVIYTTGSQATMDERNRQIAEIGASLIKHW*"
     rep_origin      3915..4503
                     /label=ori
                     /note="label: ori note: direction: RIGHT note: 
                     high-copy-number ColE1/pMB1/pBR322/pUC origin of 
                     replication"
     promoter        4747..4824
                     /label=lacIq promoter
                     /note="label: lacIq promoter note: gene: lacI (mutant) 
                     note: In the lacIq allele, a single base change in the 
                     promoter boosts expression of the lacI gene about 10-fold."
     CDS             4825..5907
                     /label=lacI
                     /note="label: lacI note: codon_start: 1 gene: lacI note: 
                     The lac repressor binds to the lac operator to inhibit 
                     transcription in E. coli. This inhibition can be relieved 
                     by adding lactose or isopropyl-beta-D-thiogalactopyranoside
                     (IPTG). product: lac repressor transl_table: 1 translation:
                     VKPVTLYDVAEYAGVSYQTVSRVVNQASHVSAKTREKVEAAMAELNYIPNRVAQQLAGK
                     QSLLIGVATSSLALHAPSQIVAAIKSRADQLGASVVVSMVERSGVEACKAAVHNLLAQR
                     VSGLIINYPLDDQDAIAVEAACTNVPALFLDVSDQTPINSIIFSHEDGTRLGVEHLVAL
                     GHQQIALLAGPLSSVSARLRLAGWHKYLTRNQIQPIAEREGDWSAMSGFQQTMQMLNEG
                     IVPTAMLVANDQMALGAMRAITESGLRVGADISVVGYDDTEDSSCYIPPSTTIKQDFRL
                     LGQTSVDRLLQLSQGQAVKGNQLLPVSLVKRKTTLAPNTQTASPRALADSLMQLARQVS
                     RLESGQ*"
     protein_bind    5920..5941
                     /label=CAP binding site
                     /note="label: CAP binding site note: bound_moiety: E. coli 
                     catabolite activator protein note: CAP binding activates 
                     transcription in the presence of cAMP."
     promoter        5956..5961
                     /label=lac promoter
                     /note="label: lac promoter note: note: promoter for the E. 
                     coli lac operon"
     promoter        5962..5979
                     /label=lac promoter
                     /note="label: lac promoter note: note: promoter for the E. 
                     coli lac operon"
     promoter        5980..5986
                     /label=lac promoter
                     /note="label: lac promoter note: note: promoter for the E. 
                     coli lac operon"
     protein_bind    5994..6010
                     /label=lac operator
                     /note="label: lac operator note: bound_moiety: lac 
                     repressor encoded by lacI note: The lac repressor binds to 
                     the lac operator to inhibit transcription in E. coli. This 
                     inhibition can be relieved by adding lactose or 
                     isopropyl-beta-D-thiogalactopyranoside (IPTG)."
     primer_bind     6018..6034
                     /label=M13 rev
                     /note="label: M13 rev note: note: common sequencing primer,
                     one of multiple similar variants"
     CDS             6030..6557
                     /label=lacZ-alpha
                     /note="label: lacZ-alpha note: codon_start: 1 gene: lacZ 
                     fragment product: LacZ-alpha fragment of beta-galactosidase
                     transl_table: 1 translation: 
                     MTMITDSLAVVLQRRDWENPGVTQLNRLAAHPPFASWRNSEEARTDRPSQQLRSLNGEW
                     RFAWFPAPEAVPESWLECDLPEADTVVVPSNWQMHGYDAPIYTNVTYPITVNPPFVPTE
                     NPTGCYSLTFNVDESWLQEGQTRIIFDGVGITLSTARCTNASGVRQPSEAVVWLCRS*"
     primer_bind     complement(6050..6066)
                     /label=M13 fwd
                     /note="label: M13 fwd note: note: common sequencing primer,
                     one of multiple similar variants"
     misc_feature    6659..6664
                     /label=tac promoter
                     /note="label: tac promoter note: note: strong E. coli 
                     promoter; hybrid between the trp and lac UV5 promoters"
     promoter        6659..6664
                     /label=tac promoter
                     /note="label: tac promoter note: note: strong E. coli 
                     promoter; hybrid between the trp and lac UV5 promoters"
     promoter        6665..6680
                     /label=tac promoter
                     /note="label: tac promoter note: note: strong E. coli 
                     promoter; hybrid between the trp and lac UV5 promoters"
     misc_feature    6665..6680
                     /label=tac promoter
                     /note="label: tac promoter note: note: strong E. coli 
                     promoter; hybrid between the trp and lac UV5 promoters"
     promoter        6681..6687
                     /label=tac promoter
                     /note="label: tac promoter note: note: strong E. coli 
                     promoter; hybrid between the trp and lac UV5 promoters"
     misc_feature    6681..6687
                     /label=tac promoter
                     /note="label: tac promoter note: note: strong E. coli 
                     promoter; hybrid between the trp and lac UV5 promoters"
     protein_bind    6695..6711
                     /label=lac operator
                     /note="label: lac operator note: bound_moiety: lac 
                     repressor encoded by lacI note: The lac repressor binds to 
                     the lac operator to inhibit transcription in E. coli. This 
                     inhibition can be relieved by adding lactose or 
                     isopropyl-beta-D-thiogalactopyranoside (IPTG)."
ORIGIN
        1 tttcacacag gaaacagtat tcatgtcccc tatactaggt tattggaaaa ttaagggcct
       61 tgtgcaaccc actcgacttc ttttggaata tcttgaagaa aaatatgaag agcatttgta
      121 tgagcgcgat gaaggtgata aatggcgaaa caaaaagttt gaattgggtt tggagtttcc
      181 caatcttcct tattatattg atggtgatgt taaattaaca cagtctatgg ccatcatacg
      241 ttatatagct gacaagcaca acatgttggg tggttgtcca aaagagcgtg cagagatttc
      301 aatgcttgaa ggagcggttt tggatattag atacggtgtt tcgagaattg catatagtaa
      361 agactttgaa actctcaaag ttgattttct tagcaagcta cctgaaatgc tgaaaatgtt
      421 cgaagatcgt ttatgtcata aaacatattt aaatggtgat catgtaaccc atcctgactt
      481 catgttgtat gacgctcttg atgttgtttt atacatggac ccaatgtgcc tggatgcgtt
      541 cccaaaatta gtttgtttta aaaaacgtat tgaagctatc ccacaaattg ataagtactt
      601 gaaatccagc aagtatatag catggccttt gcagggctgg caagccacgt ttggtggtgg
      661 cgaccatcct ccaaaatcgg atctggaagt tctgttccag gggcccatgg ccgactacaa
      721 agaccatgac ggtgattata aagatcatga catcgattac aaggatgacg atgacaaggg
      781 cagcatgtta tattttgtac tatgtgattt aaaatttaat caatttagca gatatcctat
      841 gtcataccaa aaaatagaac tcagtatttc attatcatta gattctccaa aattagatga
      901 gtctgatttt atattgctct cagttaagta tcttgaaaag tcacttggca aaaagaaaga
      961 gttttctggt ttttttgaag acatagaaaa gctctatttt aagcagaatt acaaggaagc
     1021 aattgaaaaa atattggatt tttgtaaaaa aaatgaatcc ttgttaagtg agcaagttgt
     1081 ccagaggctg gcagaggtcg ctcccagatt aaaaagcaat cctaaagaca atgaaagcag
     1141 aaggctttat gaaaccttgt atgcagatca ccttgaatca gtcattaaac aagagagtga
     1201 tctttccgta tttaacgaat tgagagacag ttataatgcg gtgaaacctg agtatgcagt
     1261 aactcatgag accgaaatca aaactttgga tgaagcaaag caatttattt tatcttttgt
     1321 catgctgaat gataatgttg aattaccttt aaaagcacaa tcagagagat acccaaaaaa
     1381 ggacagatcc agagaagagt tggggaatac tccatctgcg aatccaggga ttatgaaacc
     1441 taactcacct aattttaccg ataacctggt gcctgtcaga gatgtgccca aaatagccat
     1501 taatgagaaa gtggcgggtg ggtattcaaa aactaagcct actactcctt ttgtggcgtc
     1561 gctgtctggc acaacctact cacttatggt ggtgttaacg gactatattg aaaagcataa
     1621 aacagataaa gacattgaaa aaaaagtaaa ccagattatt aatttatgga tttccagtta
     1681 tatcaaggaa ggttatcaca gctacagtga ggttgtggat gttttgacag agccgtttct
     1741 tcaatccatt tttgataaag caaatattaa attaaattat ggtgtacttg acgacacgca
     1801 tgcagaattt cgtaaagctc aggattatgt ttttggtttg acaattcaat cagcgatgca
     1861 tcatgagtta caagagcgat ttaagaataa agaaaaactt caggaagagg taaagaattt
     1921 tgaatctggg ttaaataaac tcaaccagaa tgtcgaaaat acaggtcgcc atcgcgaggc
     1981 actgaataaa ttaaacgagg tatttcagga ttggtctgcg ggcaaaaaaa gctatgatgc
     2041 ttttaaaagt gagtctaatc agctgattca tgatattgag tctgaagaac aaaaaagtaa
     2101 tcgtggtctt ggctccatgc tgaagaacct cgggaactat cttttatact tgattaccct
     2161 tcgttttttg aaagaagact atccaaaacc gtctagtccg gtcacaatgt tagtcactga
     2221 attaagaggc acacttgagc aaatagatca ttttcataaa accagccttt ctttaaaaaa
     2281 agcaacgcag cctgacccta aaaatacttc atcatctgat gagacagcag atgttcgcaa
     2341 atcagctgtt gatactgaca agcctagtaa aaatcaagac agtgaagtga aaaagacact
     2401 agattctgag caattggaag aagttcaaag gcaagatgac aaaagcgctc gtttacaata
     2461 ggcggccgca tcgtgactga ctgactgacg atctgcctcg cgcgtttcgg tgatgacggt
     2521 gaaaacctct gacacatgca gctcccggag acggtcacag cttgtctgta agcggatgcc
     2581 gggagcagac aagcccgtca gggcgcgtca gcgggtgttg gcgggtgtcg gggcgcagcc
     2641 atgacccagt cacgtagcga tagcggagtg tataattctt gaagacgaaa gggcctcgtg
     2701 atacgcctat ttttataggt taatgtcatg ataataatgg tttcttagac gtcaggtggc
     2761 acttttcggg gaaatgtgcg cggaacccct atttgtttat ttttctaaat acattcaaat
     2821 atgtatccgc tcatgagaca ataaccctga taaatgcttc aataatattg aaaaaggaag
     2881 agtatgagta ttcaacattt ccgtgtcgcc cttattccct tttttgcggc attttgcctt
     2941 cctgtttttg ctcacccaga aacgctggtg aaagtaaaag atgctgaaga tcagttgggt
     3001 gcacgagtgg gttacatcga actggatctc aacagcggta agatccttga gagttttcgc
     3061 cccgaagaac gttttccaat gatgagcact tttaaagttc tgctatgtgg cgcggtatta
     3121 tcccgtgttg acgccgggca agagcaactc ggtcgccgca tacactattc tcagaatgac
     3181 ttggttgagt actcaccagt cacagaaaag catcttacgg atggcatgac agtaagagaa
     3241 ttatgcagtg ctgccataac catgagtgat aacactgcgg ccaacttact tctgacaacg
     3301 atcggaggac cgaaggagct aaccgctttt ttgcacaaca tgggggatca tgtaactcgc
     3361 cttgatcgtt gggaaccgga gctgaatgaa gccataccaa acgacgagcg tgacaccacg
     3421 atgcctgcag caatggcaac aacgttgcgc aaactattaa ctggcgaact acttactcta
     3481 gcttcccggc aacaattaat agactggatg gaggcggata aagttgcagg accacttctg
     3541 cgctcggccc ttccggctgg ctggtttatt gctgataaat ctggagccgg tgagcgtggg
     3601 tctcgcggta tcattgcagc actggggcca gatggtaagc cctcccgtat cgtagttatc
     3661 tacacgacgg ggagtcaggc aactatggat gaacgaaata gacagatcgc tgagataggt
     3721 gcctcactga ttaagcattg gtaactgtca gaccaagttt actcatatat actttagatt
     3781 gatttaaaac ttcattttta atttaaaagg atctaggtga agatcctttt tgataatctc
     3841 atgaccaaaa tcccttaacg tgagttttcg ttccactgag cgtcagaccc cgtagaaaag
     3901 atcaaaggat cttcttgaga tccttttttt ctgcgcgtaa tctgctgctt gcaaacaaaa
     3961 aaaccaccgc taccagcggt ggtttgtttg ccggatcaag agctaccaac tctttttccg
     4021 aaggtaactg gcttcagcag agcgcagata ccaaatactg tccttctagt gtagccgtag
     4081 ttaggccacc acttcaagaa ctctgtagca ccgcctacat acctcgctct gctaatcctg
     4141 ttaccagtgg ctgctgccag tggcgataag tcgtgtctta ccgggttgga ctcaagacga
     4201 tagttaccgg ataaggcgca gcggtcgggc tgaacggggg gttcgtgcac acagcccagc
     4261 ttggagcgaa cgacctacac cgaactgaga tacctacagc gtgagctatg agaaagcgcc
     4321 acgcttcccg aagggagaaa ggcggacagg tatccggtaa gcggcagggt cggaacagga
     4381 gagcgcacga gggagcttcc agggggaaac gcctggtatc tttatagtcc tgtcgggttt
     4441 cgccacctct gacttgagcg tcgatttttg tgatgctcgt caggggggcg gagcctatgg
     4501 aaaaacgcca gcaacgcggc ctttttacgg ttcctggcct tttgctggcc ttttgctcac
     4561 atgttctttc ctgcgttatc ccctgattct gtggataacc gtattaccgc ctttgagtga
     4621 gctgataccg ctcgccgcag ccgaacgacc gagcgcagcg agtcagtgag cgaggaagcg
     4681 gaagagcgcc tgatgcggta ttttctcctt acgcatctgt gcggtatttc acaccgcata
     4741 aattccgaca ccatcgaatg gtgcaaaacc tttcgcggta tggcatgata gcgcccggaa
     4801 gagagtcaat tcagggtggt gaatgtgaaa ccagtaacgt tatacgatgt cgcagagtat
     4861 gccggtgtct cttatcagac cgtttcccgc gtggtgaacc aggccagcca cgtttctgcg
     4921 aaaacgcggg aaaaagtgga agcggcgatg gcggagctga attacattcc caaccgcgtg
     4981 gcacaacaac tggcgggcaa acagtcgttg ctgattggcg ttgccacctc cagtctggcc
     5041 ctgcacgcgc cgtcgcaaat tgtcgcggcg attaaatctc gcgccgatca actgggtgcc
     5101 agcgtggtgg tgtcgatggt agaacgaagc ggcgtcgaag cctgtaaagc ggcggtgcac
     5161 aatcttctcg cgcaacgcgt cagtgggctg atcattaact atccgctgga tgaccaggat
     5221 gccattgctg tggaagctgc ctgcactaat gttccggcgt tatttcttga tgtctctgac
     5281 cagacaccca tcaacagtat tattttctcc catgaagacg gtacgcgact gggcgtggag
     5341 catctggtcg cattgggtca ccagcaaatc gcgctgttag cgggcccatt aagttctgtc
     5401 tcggcgcgtc tgcgtctggc tggctggcat aaatatctca ctcgcaatca aattcagccg
     5461 atagcggaac gggaaggcga ctggagtgcc atgtccggtt ttcaacaaac catgcaaatg
     5521 ctgaatgagg gcatcgttcc cactgcgatg ctggttgcca acgatcagat ggcgctgggc
     5581 gcaatgcgcg ccattaccga gtccgggctg cgcgttggtg cggatatctc ggtagtggga
     5641 tacgacgata ccgaagacag ctcatgttat atcccgccgt caaccaccat caaacaggat
     5701 tttcgcctgc tggggcaaac cagcgtggac cgcttgctgc aactctctca gggccaggcg
     5761 gtgaagggca atcagctgtt gcccgtctca ctggtgaaaa gaaaaaccac cctggcgccc
     5821 aatacgcaaa ccgcctctcc ccgcgcgttg gccgattcat taatgcagct ggcacgacag
     5881 gtttcccgac tggaaagcgg gcagtgagcg caacgcaatt aatgtgagtt agctcactca
     5941 ttaggcaccc caggctttac actttatgct tccggctcgt atgttgtgtg gaattgtgag
     6001 cggataacaa tttcacacag gaaacagcta tgaccatgat tacggattca ctggccgtcg
     6061 ttttacaacg tcgtgactgg gaaaaccctg gcgttaccca acttaatcgc cttgcagcac
     6121 atcccccttt cgccagctgg cgtaatagcg aagaggcccg caccgatcgc ccttcccaac
     6181 agttgcgcag cctgaatggc gaatggcgct ttgcctggtt tccggcacca gaagcggtgc
     6241 cggaaagctg gctggagtgc gatcttcctg aggccgatac tgtcgtcgtc ccctcaaact
     6301 ggcagatgca cggttacgat gcgcccatct acaccaacgt aacctatccc attacggtca
     6361 atccgccgtt tgttcccacg gagaatccga cgggttgtta ctcgctcaca tttaatgttg
     6421 atgaaagctg gctacaggaa ggccagacgc gaattatttt tgatggcgtt ggaattacgt
     6481 tatcgactgc acggtgcacc aatgcttctg gcgtcaggca gccatcggaa gctgtggtat
     6541 ggctgtgcag gtcgtaaatc actgcataat tcgtgtcgct caaggcgcac tcccgttctg
     6601 gataatgttt tttgcgccga catcataacg gttctggcaa atattctgaa atgagctgtt
     6661 gacaattaat catcggctcg tataatgtgt ggaattgtga gcggataaca a
//
