# Supplementary material for: The Legionella pneumophila effector SidL is an adenylyltransferase that modifies the glycolytic intermediate 3-phosphoglycerate
Source: Mol Cell. Author manuscript; Available in PMC 2026 Aug 3. (PMC13431035; doi:10.1016/j.molcel.2026.07.007)
Supplement: 4 — Table S3. Metabolite library compounds and sources. Related to Figs. 4B, S3A-C and S5. [file NIHMS2196818-supplement-4.zip › Supplemental-DataS3pJBPlasmids/pJB193_pGEX-3C-3xFLAG-GS-GFP.gb]

LOCUS       pJB193_pGEX-3C-3        5802 bp    DNA     circular SYN 04-MAY-2026
DEFINITION  synthetic circular DNA
ACCESSION   .
VERSION     .
KEYWORDS    .
SOURCE      synthetic DNA construct
  ORGANISM  synthetic DNA construct
REFERENCE   1  (bases 1 to 5802)
  AUTHORS   .
  TITLE     Direct Submission
  JOURNAL   Exported May 4, 2026 from SnapGene 8.2.2
            https://www.snapgene.com
COMMENT     pGEX-3C-3xFLAG-GFP AmpR Source:  2-part Gibson assembly: Backbone: 
            pGEX-3C (from Marco) w/ JBO163x164 Insert: pJB63 w/ JBO327x328
FEATURES             Location/Qualifiers
     source          1..5802
                     /mol_type="other DNA"
                     /organism="synthetic DNA construct"
     CDS             23..1552
                     /codon_start=1
                     /label=GST-3C-3xFLAG-GFP
                     /translation="MSPILGYWKIKGLVQPTRLLLEYLEEKYEEHLYERDEGDKWRNKK
                     FELGLEFPNLPYYIDGDVKLTQSMAIIRYIADKHNMLGGCPKERAEISMLEGAVLDIRY
                     GVSRIAYSKDFETLKVDFLSKLPEMLKMFEDRLCHKTYLNGDHVTHPDFMLYDALDVVL
                     YMDPMCLDAFPKLVCFKKRIEAIPQIDKYLKSSKYIAWPLQGWQATFGGGDHPPKSDLE
                     VLFQGPMADYKDHDGDYKDHDIDYKDDDDKGSMASKGEELFTGVVPILVELDGDVNGHK
                     FSVSGEGEGDATYGKLTLKFICTTGKLPVPWPTLVTTFSYGVQCFSRYPDHMKRHDFFK
                     SAMPEGYVQERTISFKDDGNYKTRAEVKFEGDTLVNRIELKGIDFKEDGNILGHKLEYN
                     YNSHNVYITADKQKNGIKANFKIRHNIEDGSVQLADHYQQNTPIGDGPVLLPDNHYLST
                     QSALSKDPNEKRDHMVLLEFVTAAGITHGMDELYKSGSGPDQTSLYKKAGF"
     CDS             23..676
                     /label=GST
                     /note="label: GST note: codon_start: 1 gene: product: 
                     glutathione S-transferase from Schistosoma japonicum 
                     transl_table: 1 translation: 
                     MSPILGYWKIKGLVQPTRLLLEYLEEKYEEHLYERDEGDKWRNKKFELGLEFPNLPYYI
                     DGDVKLTQSMAIIRYIADKHNMLGGCPKERAEISMLEGAVLDIRYGVSRIAYSKDFETL
                     KVDFLSKLPEMLKMFEDRLCHKTYLNGDHVTHPDFMLYDALDVVLYMDPMCLDAFPKLV
                     CFKKRIEAIPQIDKYLKSSKYIAWPLQGWQATFGGGDHPPK"
     CDS             683..706
                     /label=HRV 3C site
                     /note="label: HRV 3C site note: codon_start: 1 product: 
                     recognition and cleavage site for human rhinovirus 3C and 
                     PreScission proteases transl_table: 1 translation: 
                     LEVLFQGP"
     CDS             701..1552
                     /codon_start=1
                     /label=3xFLAG-GFP (post 3C cleavage)
                     /label=3xFLAG-GFP (post3C)
                     /translation="GPMADYKDHDGDYKDHDIDYKDDDDKGSMASKGEELFTGVVPILV
                     ELDGDVNGHKFSVSGEGEGDATYGKLTLKFICTTGKLPVPWPTLVTTFSYGVQCFSRYP
                     DHMKRHDFFKSAMPEGYVQERTISFKDDGNYKTRAEVKFEGDTLVNRIELKGIDFKEDG
                     NILGHKLEYNYNSHNVYITADKQKNGIKANFKIRHNIEDGSVQLADHYQQNTPIGDGPV
                     LLPDNHYLSTQSALSKDPNEKRDHMVLLEFVTAAGITHGMDELYKSGSGPDQTSLYKKA
                     GF"
     misc_feature    713..778
                     /label=3xFLAG
                     /note="label: 3xFLAG"
     misc_feature    779..784
                     /label=GS linker
                     /label=1xGlySer
                     /note="label: 1xGlySer"
     protein_bind    1523..1547
                     /label=attB1
                     /note="label: attB1 note: bound_moiety: BP Clonase(TM) 
                     gene: mutant version of attB note: recombination site for 
                     the Gateway(R) BP reaction"
     promoter        1870..1974
                     /label=AmpR promoter
                     /note="label: AmpR promoter note: gene: bla"
     CDS             1975..2043
                     /label=AmpR
                     /note="label: AmpR note: codon_start: 1 gene: bla note: 
                     confers resistance to ampicillin, carbenicillin, and 
                     related antibiotics product: beta-lactamase transl_table: 1
                     translation: 
                     MSIQHFRVALIPFFAAFCLPVFA,HPETLVKVKDAEDQLGARVGYIELDLNSGKILESF
                     RPEERFPMMSTFKVLLCGAVLSRVDAGQEQLGRRIHYSQNDLVEYSPVTEKHLTDGMTV
                     RELCSAAITMSDNTAANLLLTTIGGPKELTAFLHNMGDHVTRLDRWEPELNEAIPNDER
                     DTTMPAAMATTLRKLLTGELLTLASRQQLIDWMEADKVAGPLLRSALPAGWFIADKSGA
                     GERGSRGIIAALGPDGKPSRIVVIYTTGSQATMDERNRQIAEIGASLIKHW*"
     CDS             2044..2835
                     /label=AmpR
                     /note="label: AmpR note: codon_start: 1 gene: bla note: 
                     confers resistance to ampicillin, carbenicillin, and 
                     related antibiotics product: beta-lactamase transl_table: 1
                     translation: 
                     MSIQHFRVALIPFFAAFCLPVFA,HPETLVKVKDAEDQLGARVGYIELDLNSGKILESF
                     RPEERFPMMSTFKVLLCGAVLSRVDAGQEQLGRRIHYSQNDLVEYSPVTEKHLTDGMTV
                     RELCSAAITMSDNTAANLLLTTIGGPKELTAFLHNMGDHVTRLDRWEPELNEAIPNDER
                     DTTMPAAMATTLRKLLTGELLTLASRQQLIDWMEADKVAGPLLRSALPAGWFIADKSGA
                     GERGSRGIIAALGPDGKPSRIVVIYTTGSQATMDERNRQIAEIGASLIKHW*"
     rep_origin      3006..3594
                     /label=ori
                     /note="label: ori note: direction: RIGHT note: 
                     high-copy-number ColE1/pMB1/pBR322/pUC origin of 
                     replication"
     promoter        3838..3915
                     /label=lacIq promoter
                     /note="label: lacIq promoter note: gene: lacI (mutant) 
                     note: In the lacIq allele, a single base change in the 
                     promoter boosts expression of the lacI gene about 10-fold."
     CDS             3916..4998
                     /label=lacI
                     /note="label: lacI note: codon_start: 1 gene: lacI note: 
                     The lac repressor binds to the lac operator to inhibit 
                     transcription in E. coli. This inhibition can be relieved 
                     by adding lactose or isopropyl-beta-D-thiogalactopyranoside
                     (IPTG). product: lac repressor transl_table: 1 translation:
                     VKPVTLYDVAEYAGVSYQTVSRVVNQASHVSAKTREKVEAAMAELNYIPNRVAQQLAGK
                     QSLLIGVATSSLALHAPSQIVAAIKSRADQLGASVVVSMVERSGVEACKAAVHNLLAQR
                     VSGLIINYPLDDQDAIAVEAACTNVPALFLDVSDQTPINSIIFSHEDGTRLGVEHLVAL
                     GHQQIALLAGPLSSVSARLRLAGWHKYLTRNQIQPIAEREGDWSAMSGFQQTMQMLNEG
                     IVPTAMLVANDQMALGAMRAITESGLRVGADISVVGYDDTEDSSCYIPPSTTIKQDFRL
                     LGQTSVDRLLQLSQGQAVKGNQLLPVSLVKRKTTLAPNTQTASPRALADSLMQLARQVS
                     RLESGQ*"
     protein_bind    5011..5032
                     /label=CAP binding site
                     /note="label: CAP binding site note: bound_moiety: E. coli 
                     catabolite activator protein note: CAP binding activates 
                     transcription in the presence of cAMP."
     promoter        5047..5052
                     /label=lac promoter
                     /note="label: lac promoter note: note: promoter for the E. 
                     coli lac operon"
     promoter        5053..5070
                     /label=lac promoter
                     /note="label: lac promoter note: note: promoter for the E. 
                     coli lac operon"
     promoter        5071..5077
                     /label=lac promoter
                     /note="label: lac promoter note: note: promoter for the E. 
                     coli lac operon"
     protein_bind    5085..5101
                     /label=lac operator
                     /note="label: lac operator note: bound_moiety: lac 
                     repressor encoded by lacI note: The lac repressor binds to 
                     the lac operator to inhibit transcription in E. coli. This 
                     inhibition can be relieved by adding lactose or 
                     isopropyl-beta-D-thiogalactopyranoside (IPTG)."
     primer_bind     5109..5125
                     /label=M13 rev
                     /note="label: M13 rev note: note: common sequencing primer,
                     one of multiple similar variants"
     CDS             5121..5648
                     /label=lacZ-alpha
                     /note="label: lacZ-alpha note: codon_start: 1 gene: lacZ 
                     fragment product: LacZ-alpha fragment of beta-galactosidase
                     transl_table: 1 translation: 
                     MTMITDSLAVVLQRRDWENPGVTQLNRLAAHPPFASWRNSEEARTDRPSQQLRSLNGEW
                     RFAWFPAPEAVPESWLECDLPEADTVVVPSNWQMHGYDAPIYTNVTYPITVNPPFVPTE
                     NPTGCYSLTFNVDESWLQEGQTRIIFDGVGITLSTARCTNASGVRQPSEAVVWLCRS*"
     primer_bind     complement(5141..5157)
                     /label=M13 fwd
                     /note="label: M13 fwd note: note: common sequencing primer,
                     one of multiple similar variants"
     misc_feature    5750..5755
                     /label=tac promoter
                     /note="label: tac promoter note: note: strong E. coli 
                     promoter; hybrid between the trp and lac UV5 promoters"
     promoter        5756..5771
                     /label=tac promoter
                     /note="label: tac promoter note: note: strong E. coli 
                     promoter; hybrid between the trp and lac UV5 promoters"
     promoter        5772..5778
                     /label=tac promoter
                     /note="label: tac promoter note: note: strong E. coli 
                     promoter; hybrid between the trp and lac UV5 promoters"
     protein_bind    5786..5802
                     /label=lac operator
                     /note="label: lac operator note: bound_moiety: lac 
                     repressor encoded by lacI note: The lac repressor binds to 
                     the lac operator to inhibit transcription in E. coli. This 
                     inhibition can be relieved by adding lactose or 
                     isopropyl-beta-D-thiogalactopyranoside (IPTG)."
ORIGIN
        1 tttcacacag gaaacagtat tcatgtcccc tatactaggt tattggaaaa ttaagggcct
       61 tgtgcaaccc actcgacttc ttttggaata tcttgaagaa aaatatgaag agcatttgta
      121 tgagcgcgat gaaggtgata aatggcgaaa caaaaagttt gaattgggtt tggagtttcc
      181 caatcttcct tattatattg atggtgatgt taaattaaca cagtctatgg ccatcatacg
      241 ttatatagct gacaagcaca acatgttggg tggttgtcca aaagagcgtg cagagatttc
      301 aatgcttgaa ggagcggttt tggatattag atacggtgtt tcgagaattg catatagtaa
      361 agactttgaa actctcaaag ttgattttct tagcaagcta cctgaaatgc tgaaaatgtt
      421 cgaagatcgt ttatgtcata aaacatattt aaatggtgat catgtaaccc atcctgactt
      481 catgttgtat gacgctcttg atgttgtttt atacatggac ccaatgtgcc tggatgcgtt
      541 cccaaaatta gtttgtttta aaaaacgtat tgaagctatc ccacaaattg ataagtactt
      601 gaaatccagc aagtatatag catggccttt gcagggctgg caagccacgt ttggtggtgg
      661 cgaccatcct ccaaaatcgg atctggaagt tctgttccag gggcccatgg ccgactacaa
      721 agaccatgac ggtgattata aagatcatga catcgattac aaggatgacg atgacaaggg
      781 cagcatggcc agcaaaggag aagaactttt cactggagtt gtcccaattc ttgttgaatt
      841 agatggtgat gttaatgggc acaaattttc tgtcagtgga gagggtgaag gtgatgctac
      901 atacggaaag cttaccctta aatttatttg cactactgga aaactacctg ttccatggcc
      961 aacacttgtc actactttct cttatggtgt tcaatgcttt tcccgttatc cggatcatat
     1021 gaaacggcat gactttttca agagtgccat gcccgaaggt tatgtacagg aacgcactat
     1081 atctttcaaa gatgacggga actacaagac gcgtgctgaa gtcaagtttg aaggtgatac
     1141 ccttgttaat cgtatcgagt taaaaggtat tgattttaaa gaagatggaa acattctcgg
     1201 acacaaactc gagtacaact ataactcaca caatgtatac atcacggcag acaaacaaaa
     1261 gaatggaatc aaagctaact tcaaaattcg ccacaacatt gaagatggat ccgttcaact
     1321 agcagaccat tatcaacaaa atactccaat tggcgatggc cctgtccttt taccagacaa
     1381 ccattacctg tcgacacaat ctgccctttc gaaagatccc aacgaaaagc gtgaccacat
     1441 ggtccttctt gagtttgtaa ctgctgctgg gattacacat ggcatggatg agctctacaa
     1501 aagcggttcc ggaccggatc aaacaagttt gtacaaaaaa gcaggcttct aggcggccgc
     1561 atcgtgactg actgactgac gatctgcctc gcgcgtttcg gtgatgacgg tgaaaacctc
     1621 tgacacatgc agctcccgga gacggtcaca gcttgtctgt aagcggatgc cgggagcaga
     1681 caagcccgtc agggcgcgtc agcgggtgtt ggcgggtgtc ggggcgcagc catgacccag
     1741 tcacgtagcg atagcggagt gtataattct tgaagacgaa agggcctcgt gatacgccta
     1801 tttttatagg ttaatgtcat gataataatg gtttcttaga cgtcaggtgg cacttttcgg
     1861 ggaaatgtgc gcggaacccc tatttgttta tttttctaaa tacattcaaa tatgtatccg
     1921 ctcatgagac aataaccctg ataaatgctt caataatatt gaaaaaggaa gagtatgagt
     1981 attcaacatt tccgtgtcgc ccttattccc ttttttgcgg cattttgcct tcctgttttt
     2041 gctcacccag aaacgctggt gaaagtaaaa gatgctgaag atcagttggg tgcacgagtg
     2101 ggttacatcg aactggatct caacagcggt aagatccttg agagttttcg ccccgaagaa
     2161 cgttttccaa tgatgagcac ttttaaagtt ctgctatgtg gcgcggtatt atcccgtgtt
     2221 gacgccgggc aagagcaact cggtcgccgc atacactatt ctcagaatga cttggttgag
     2281 tactcaccag tcacagaaaa gcatcttacg gatggcatga cagtaagaga attatgcagt
     2341 gctgccataa ccatgagtga taacactgcg gccaacttac ttctgacaac gatcggagga
     2401 ccgaaggagc taaccgcttt tttgcacaac atgggggatc atgtaactcg ccttgatcgt
     2461 tgggaaccgg agctgaatga agccatacca aacgacgagc gtgacaccac gatgcctgca
     2521 gcaatggcaa caacgttgcg caaactatta actggcgaac tacttactct agcttcccgg
     2581 caacaattaa tagactggat ggaggcggat aaagttgcag gaccacttct gcgctcggcc
     2641 cttccggctg gctggtttat tgctgataaa tctggagccg gtgagcgtgg gtctcgcggt
     2701 atcattgcag cactggggcc agatggtaag ccctcccgta tcgtagttat ctacacgacg
     2761 gggagtcagg caactatgga tgaacgaaat agacagatcg ctgagatagg tgcctcactg
     2821 attaagcatt ggtaactgtc agaccaagtt tactcatata tactttagat tgatttaaaa
     2881 cttcattttt aatttaaaag gatctaggtg aagatccttt ttgataatct catgaccaaa
     2941 atcccttaac gtgagttttc gttccactga gcgtcagacc ccgtagaaaa gatcaaagga
     3001 tcttcttgag atcctttttt tctgcgcgta atctgctgct tgcaaacaaa aaaaccaccg
     3061 ctaccagcgg tggtttgttt gccggatcaa gagctaccaa ctctttttcc gaaggtaact
     3121 ggcttcagca gagcgcagat accaaatact gtccttctag tgtagccgta gttaggccac
     3181 cacttcaaga actctgtagc accgcctaca tacctcgctc tgctaatcct gttaccagtg
     3241 gctgctgcca gtggcgataa gtcgtgtctt accgggttgg actcaagacg atagttaccg
     3301 gataaggcgc agcggtcggg ctgaacgggg ggttcgtgca cacagcccag cttggagcga
     3361 acgacctaca ccgaactgag atacctacag cgtgagctat gagaaagcgc cacgcttccc
     3421 gaagggagaa aggcggacag gtatccggta agcggcaggg tcggaacagg agagcgcacg
     3481 agggagcttc cagggggaaa cgcctggtat ctttatagtc ctgtcgggtt tcgccacctc
     3541 tgacttgagc gtcgattttt gtgatgctcg tcaggggggc ggagcctatg gaaaaacgcc
     3601 agcaacgcgg cctttttacg gttcctggcc ttttgctggc cttttgctca catgttcttt
     3661 cctgcgttat cccctgattc tgtggataac cgtattaccg cctttgagtg agctgatacc
     3721 gctcgccgca gccgaacgac cgagcgcagc gagtcagtga gcgaggaagc ggaagagcgc
     3781 ctgatgcggt attttctcct tacgcatctg tgcggtattt cacaccgcat aaattccgac
     3841 accatcgaat ggtgcaaaac ctttcgcggt atggcatgat agcgcccgga agagagtcaa
     3901 ttcagggtgg tgaatgtgaa accagtaacg ttatacgatg tcgcagagta tgccggtgtc
     3961 tcttatcaga ccgtttcccg cgtggtgaac caggccagcc acgtttctgc gaaaacgcgg
     4021 gaaaaagtgg aagcggcgat ggcggagctg aattacattc ccaaccgcgt ggcacaacaa
     4081 ctggcgggca aacagtcgtt gctgattggc gttgccacct ccagtctggc cctgcacgcg
     4141 ccgtcgcaaa ttgtcgcggc gattaaatct cgcgccgatc aactgggtgc cagcgtggtg
     4201 gtgtcgatgg tagaacgaag cggcgtcgaa gcctgtaaag cggcggtgca caatcttctc
     4261 gcgcaacgcg tcagtgggct gatcattaac tatccgctgg atgaccagga tgccattgct
     4321 gtggaagctg cctgcactaa tgttccggcg ttatttcttg atgtctctga ccagacaccc
     4381 atcaacagta ttattttctc ccatgaagac ggtacgcgac tgggcgtgga gcatctggtc
     4441 gcattgggtc accagcaaat cgcgctgtta gcgggcccat taagttctgt ctcggcgcgt
     4501 ctgcgtctgg ctggctggca taaatatctc actcgcaatc aaattcagcc gatagcggaa
     4561 cgggaaggcg actggagtgc catgtccggt tttcaacaaa ccatgcaaat gctgaatgag
     4621 ggcatcgttc ccactgcgat gctggttgcc aacgatcaga tggcgctggg cgcaatgcgc
     4681 gccattaccg agtccgggct gcgcgttggt gcggatatct cggtagtggg atacgacgat
     4741 accgaagaca gctcatgtta tatcccgccg tcaaccacca tcaaacagga ttttcgcctg
     4801 ctggggcaaa ccagcgtgga ccgcttgctg caactctctc agggccaggc ggtgaagggc
     4861 aatcagctgt tgcccgtctc actggtgaaa agaaaaacca ccctggcgcc caatacgcaa
     4921 accgcctctc cccgcgcgtt ggccgattca ttaatgcagc tggcacgaca ggtttcccga
     4981 ctggaaagcg ggcagtgagc gcaacgcaat taatgtgagt tagctcactc attaggcacc
     5041 ccaggcttta cactttatgc ttccggctcg tatgttgtgt ggaattgtga gcggataaca
     5101 atttcacaca ggaaacagct atgaccatga ttacggattc actggccgtc gttttacaac
     5161 gtcgtgactg ggaaaaccct ggcgttaccc aacttaatcg ccttgcagca catccccctt
     5221 tcgccagctg gcgtaatagc gaagaggccc gcaccgatcg cccttcccaa cagttgcgca
     5281 gcctgaatgg cgaatggcgc tttgcctggt ttccggcacc agaagcggtg ccggaaagct
     5341 ggctggagtg cgatcttcct gaggccgata ctgtcgtcgt cccctcaaac tggcagatgc
     5401 acggttacga tgcgcccatc tacaccaacg taacctatcc cattacggtc aatccgccgt
     5461 ttgttcccac ggagaatccg acgggttgtt actcgctcac atttaatgtt gatgaaagct
     5521 ggctacagga aggccagacg cgaattattt ttgatggcgt tggaattacg ttatcgactg
     5581 cacggtgcac caatgcttct ggcgtcaggc agccatcgga agctgtggta tggctgtgca
     5641 ggtcgtaaat cactgcataa ttcgtgtcgc tcaaggcgca ctcccgttct ggataatgtt
     5701 ttttgcgccg acatcataac ggttctggca aatattctga aatgagctgt tgacaattaa
     5761 tcatcggctc gtataatgtg tggaattgtg agcggataac aa
//
