# Supplementary material for: The Legionella pneumophila effector SidL is an adenylyltransferase that modifies the glycolytic intermediate 3-phosphoglycerate
Source: Mol Cell. Author manuscript; Available in PMC 2026 Aug 3. (PMC13431035; doi:10.1016/j.molcel.2026.07.007)
Supplement: 4 — Table S3. Metabolite library compounds and sources. Related to Figs. 4B, S3A-C and S5. [file NIHMS2196818-supplement-4.zip › Supplemental-DataS3pJBPlasmids/pJB209_pGEX-3C-3xFLAG-GS-SidL-H571A.gb]

LOCUS       pJB209_pGEX-3C-3        7032 bp    DNA     circular SYN 04-MAY-2026
DEFINITION  synthetic circular DNA
ACCESSION   .
VERSION     .
KEYWORDS    .
SOURCE      synthetic DNA construct
  ORGANISM  synthetic DNA construct
REFERENCE   1  (bases 1 to 7032)
  AUTHORS   .
  TITLE     Direct Submission
  JOURNAL   Exported May 4, 2026 from SnapGene 8.2.2
            https://www.snapgene.com
COMMENT     pGEX-3C-3xFLAG-SidL-H571A AmpR Source:  pJB194 iPCR w/ JBO347x348
FEATURES             Location/Qualifiers
     source          1..7032
                     /mol_type="other DNA"
                     /organism="synthetic DNA construct"
     CDS             23..2782
                     /codon_start=1
                     /label=GST-3C-3xFLAG-SidL-H571A
                     /translation="MSPILGYWKIKGLVQPTRLLLEYLEEKYEEHLYERDEGDKWRNKK
                     FELGLEFPNLPYYIDGDVKLTQSMAIIRYIADKHNMLGGCPKERAEISMLEGAVLDIRY
                     GVSRIAYSKDFETLKVDFLSKLPEMLKMFEDRLCHKTYLNGDHVTHPDFMLYDALDVVL
                     YMDPMCLDAFPKLVCFKKRIEAIPQIDKYLKSSKYIAWPLQGWQATFGGGDHPPKSDLE
                     VLFQGPMADYKDHDGDYKDHDIDYKDDDDKGSQNLDEILKKLRKDLKKTSKETTEKLSV
                     LSKKVAEDVVKVSNQTVQKINEVTKKFTVDTTVSTIDTQKILDDFMKNIRFSRFKQIWQ
                     AIEKTPKSKHILLKSLFLKGLLTHNKPLLEEIIRQIELIPYSSDLEMLGAFSQDKAHPL
                     SPELLEFVQEMLANESEKVLLTILMNAFQSIPELSLDSKTGTLSMKTKKALLPLLIEKV
                     DTSIAKSIMSQLTDISFDSVLPAFRPSIGDPSYQKTNINLNKYLSLVGNKTDISEFLIL
                     TIGLFTSLKIGDKGFLQELSADYLFVRYDDCLHKIIEKLKEKEVIEQLGEKEVQKILEA
                     SGNLKRFKPTSNNPRRFFETRLAQYINGLSHSEKTIEIDSIGEDKEPEDEELRDNTLKA
                     CNKILQFFLGDCGRVDTPREMEQKICIFANGYKDTSKFTKKEVEFITGVLHHAGAHKGR
                     DRVERDKLTGIKERKFETDSEKVGSDVWNCGGGVMKGCSPVFYDAQRDPMRNMLVDSST
                     VAPDNKEGKQWFWNNNRQYSSYVGSISGHTCNIVGMLAKYMTEYKEDLDLQNDINLFLI
                     QVIGVYAKRGFAAMLEVIDVLHDPYVQDIFKGYGVQVNLYSYFKENPELAGFLQHAMND
                     ATTYTQALVNKKHVKEALKSNSFFSKKDEESGDKKNDHTPKDGTVYGC"
     CDS             23..676
                     /label=GST
                     /note="label: GST note: codon_start: 1 gene: product: 
                     glutathione S-transferase from Schistosoma japonicum 
                     transl_table: 1 translation: 
                     MSPILGYWKIKGLVQPTRLLLEYLEEKYEEHLYERDEGDKWRNKKFELGLEFPNLPYYI
                     DGDVKLTQSMAIIRYIADKHNMLGGCPKERAEISMLEGAVLDIRYGVSRIAYSKDFETL
                     KVDFLSKLPEMLKMFEDRLCHKTYLNGDHVTHPDFMLYDALDVVLYMDPMCLDAFPKLV
                     CFKKRIEAIPQIDKYLKSSKYIAWPLQGWQATFGGGDHPPK"
     CDS             683..706
                     /label=HRV 3C site
                     /note="label: HRV 3C site note: codon_start: 1 product: 
                     recognition and cleavage site for human rhinovirus 3C and 
                     PreScission proteases transl_table: 1 translation: 
                     LEVLFQGP"
     CDS             701..2782
                     /codon_start=1
                     /label=3xFLAG-SidL-H571A(post3C)
                     /translation="GPMADYKDHDGDYKDHDIDYKDDDDKGSQNLDEILKKLRKDLKKT
                     SKETTEKLSVLSKKVAEDVVKVSNQTVQKINEVTKKFTVDTTVSTIDTQKILDDFMKNI
                     RFSRFKQIWQAIEKTPKSKHILLKSLFLKGLLTHNKPLLEEIIRQIELIPYSSDLEMLG
                     AFSQDKAHPLSPELLEFVQEMLANESEKVLLTILMNAFQSIPELSLDSKTGTLSMKTKK
                     ALLPLLIEKVDTSIAKSIMSQLTDISFDSVLPAFRPSIGDPSYQKTNINLNKYLSLVGN
                     KTDISEFLILTIGLFTSLKIGDKGFLQELSADYLFVRYDDCLHKIIEKLKEKEVIEQLG
                     EKEVQKILEASGNLKRFKPTSNNPRRFFETRLAQYINGLSHSEKTIEIDSIGEDKEPED
                     EELRDNTLKACNKILQFFLGDCGRVDTPREMEQKICIFANGYKDTSKFTKKEVEFITGV
                     LHHAGAHKGRDRVERDKLTGIKERKFETDSEKVGSDVWNCGGGVMKGCSPVFYDAQRDP
                     MRNMLVDSSTVAPDNKEGKQWFWNNNRQYSSYVGSISGHTCNIVGMLAKYMTEYKEDLD
                     LQNDINLFLIQVIGVYAKRGFAAMLEVIDVLHDPYVQDIFKGYGVQVNLYSYFKENPEL
                     AGFLQHAMNDATTYTQALVNKKHVKEALKSNSFFSKKDEESGDKKNDHTPKDGTVYGC"
     misc_feature    713..778
                     /label=3xFLAG
                     /note="label: 3xFLAG"
     misc_feature    779..784
                     /label=GS linker
                     /label=1xGlySer
                     /note="label: 1xGlySer"
     promoter        3100..3204
                     /label=AmpR promoter
                     /note="label: AmpR promoter note: gene: bla"
     CDS             3205..3273
                     /label=AmpR
                     /note="label: AmpR note: codon_start: 1 gene: bla note: 
                     confers resistance to ampicillin, carbenicillin, and 
                     related antibiotics product: beta-lactamase transl_table: 1
                     translation: 
                     MSIQHFRVALIPFFAAFCLPVFA,HPETLVKVKDAEDQLGARVGYIELDLNSGKILESF
                     RPEERFPMMSTFKVLLCGAVLSRVDAGQEQLGRRIHYSQNDLVEYSPVTEKHLTDGMTV
                     RELCSAAITMSDNTAANLLLTTIGGPKELTAFLHNMGDHVTRLDRWEPELNEAIPNDER
                     DTTMPAAMATTLRKLLTGELLTLASRQQLIDWMEADKVAGPLLRSALPAGWFIADKSGA
                     GERGSRGIIAALGPDGKPSRIVVIYTTGSQATMDERNRQIAEIGASLIKHW*"
     CDS             3274..4065
                     /label=AmpR
                     /note="label: AmpR note: codon_start: 1 gene: bla note: 
                     confers resistance to ampicillin, carbenicillin, and 
                     related antibiotics product: beta-lactamase transl_table: 1
                     translation: 
                     MSIQHFRVALIPFFAAFCLPVFA,HPETLVKVKDAEDQLGARVGYIELDLNSGKILESF
                     RPEERFPMMSTFKVLLCGAVLSRVDAGQEQLGRRIHYSQNDLVEYSPVTEKHLTDGMTV
                     RELCSAAITMSDNTAANLLLTTIGGPKELTAFLHNMGDHVTRLDRWEPELNEAIPNDER
                     DTTMPAAMATTLRKLLTGELLTLASRQQLIDWMEADKVAGPLLRSALPAGWFIADKSGA
                     GERGSRGIIAALGPDGKPSRIVVIYTTGSQATMDERNRQIAEIGASLIKHW*"
     rep_origin      4236..4824
                     /label=ori
                     /note="label: ori note: direction: RIGHT note: 
                     high-copy-number ColE1/pMB1/pBR322/pUC origin of 
                     replication"
     promoter        5068..5145
                     /label=lacIq promoter
                     /note="label: lacIq promoter note: gene: lacI (mutant) 
                     note: In the lacIq allele, a single base change in the 
                     promoter boosts expression of the lacI gene about 10-fold."
     CDS             5146..6228
                     /label=lacI
                     /note="label: lacI note: codon_start: 1 gene: lacI note: 
                     The lac repressor binds to the lac operator to inhibit 
                     transcription in E. coli. This inhibition can be relieved 
                     by adding lactose or isopropyl-beta-D-thiogalactopyranoside
                     (IPTG). product: lac repressor transl_table: 1 translation:
                     VKPVTLYDVAEYAGVSYQTVSRVVNQASHVSAKTREKVEAAMAELNYIPNRVAQQLAGK
                     QSLLIGVATSSLALHAPSQIVAAIKSRADQLGASVVVSMVERSGVEACKAAVHNLLAQR
                     VSGLIINYPLDDQDAIAVEAACTNVPALFLDVSDQTPINSIIFSHEDGTRLGVEHLVAL
                     GHQQIALLAGPLSSVSARLRLAGWHKYLTRNQIQPIAEREGDWSAMSGFQQTMQMLNEG
                     IVPTAMLVANDQMALGAMRAITESGLRVGADISVVGYDDTEDSSCYIPPSTTIKQDFRL
                     LGQTSVDRLLQLSQGQAVKGNQLLPVSLVKRKTTLAPNTQTASPRALADSLMQLARQVS
                     RLESGQ*"
     protein_bind    6241..6262
                     /label=CAP binding site
                     /note="label: CAP binding site note: bound_moiety: E. coli 
                     catabolite activator protein note: CAP binding activates 
                     transcription in the presence of cAMP."
     promoter        6277..6282
                     /label=lac promoter
                     /note="label: lac promoter note: note: promoter for the E. 
                     coli lac operon"
     promoter        6283..6300
                     /label=lac promoter
                     /note="label: lac promoter note: note: promoter for the E. 
                     coli lac operon"
     promoter        6301..6307
                     /label=lac promoter
                     /note="label: lac promoter note: note: promoter for the E. 
                     coli lac operon"
     protein_bind    6315..6331
                     /label=lac operator
                     /note="label: lac operator note: bound_moiety: lac 
                     repressor encoded by lacI note: The lac repressor binds to 
                     the lac operator to inhibit transcription in E. coli. This 
                     inhibition can be relieved by adding lactose or 
                     isopropyl-beta-D-thiogalactopyranoside (IPTG)."
     primer_bind     6339..6355
                     /label=M13 rev
                     /note="label: M13 rev note: note: common sequencing primer,
                     one of multiple similar variants"
     CDS             6351..6878
                     /label=lacZ-alpha
                     /note="label: lacZ-alpha note: codon_start: 1 gene: lacZ 
                     fragment product: LacZ-alpha fragment of beta-galactosidase
                     transl_table: 1 translation: 
                     MTMITDSLAVVLQRRDWENPGVTQLNRLAAHPPFASWRNSEEARTDRPSQQLRSLNGEW
                     RFAWFPAPEAVPESWLECDLPEADTVVVPSNWQMHGYDAPIYTNVTYPITVNPPFVPTE
                     NPTGCYSLTFNVDESWLQEGQTRIIFDGVGITLSTARCTNASGVRQPSEAVVWLCRS*"
     primer_bind     complement(6371..6387)
                     /label=M13 fwd
                     /note="label: M13 fwd note: note: common sequencing primer,
                     one of multiple similar variants"
     misc_feature    6980..6985
                     /label=tac promoter
                     /note="label: tac promoter note: note: strong E. coli 
                     promoter; hybrid between the trp and lac UV5 promoters"
     promoter        6980..6985
                     /label=tac promoter
                     /note="label: tac promoter note: note: strong E. coli 
                     promoter; hybrid between the trp and lac UV5 promoters"
     misc_feature    6986..7001
                     /label=tac promoter
                     /note="label: tac promoter note: note: strong E. coli 
                     promoter; hybrid between the trp and lac UV5 promoters"
     promoter        6986..7001
                     /label=tac promoter
                     /note="label: tac promoter note: note: strong E. coli 
                     promoter; hybrid between the trp and lac UV5 promoters"
     promoter        7002..7008
                     /label=tac promoter
                     /note="label: tac promoter note: note: strong E. coli 
                     promoter; hybrid between the trp and lac UV5 promoters"
     misc_feature    7002..7008
                     /label=tac promoter
                     /note="label: tac promoter note: note: strong E. coli 
                     promoter; hybrid between the trp and lac UV5 promoters"
     protein_bind    7016..7032
                     /label=lac operator
                     /note="label: lac operator note: bound_moiety: lac 
                     repressor encoded by lacI note: The lac repressor binds to 
                     the lac operator to inhibit transcription in E. coli. This 
                     inhibition can be relieved by adding lactose or 
                     isopropyl-beta-D-thiogalactopyranoside (IPTG)."
ORIGIN
        1 tttcacacag gaaacagtat tcatgtcccc tatactaggt tattggaaaa ttaagggcct
       61 tgtgcaaccc actcgacttc ttttggaata tcttgaagaa aaatatgaag agcatttgta
      121 tgagcgcgat gaaggtgata aatggcgaaa caaaaagttt gaattgggtt tggagtttcc
      181 caatcttcct tattatattg atggtgatgt taaattaaca cagtctatgg ccatcatacg
      241 ttatatagct gacaagcaca acatgttggg tggttgtcca aaagagcgtg cagagatttc
      301 aatgcttgaa ggagcggttt tggatattag atacggtgtt tcgagaattg catatagtaa
      361 agactttgaa actctcaaag ttgattttct tagcaagcta cctgaaatgc tgaaaatgtt
      421 cgaagatcgt ttatgtcata aaacatattt aaatggtgat catgtaaccc atcctgactt
      481 catgttgtat gacgctcttg atgttgtttt atacatggac ccaatgtgcc tggatgcgtt
      541 cccaaaatta gtttgtttta aaaaacgtat tgaagctatc ccacaaattg ataagtactt
      601 gaaatccagc aagtatatag catggccttt gcagggctgg caagccacgt ttggtggtgg
      661 cgaccatcct ccaaaatcgg atctggaagt tctgttccag gggcccatgg ccgactacaa
      721 agaccatgac ggtgattata aagatcatga catcgattac aaggatgacg atgacaaggg
      781 cagccaaaac ttagatgaga ttctaaagaa actgagaaaa gatctgaaaa agacttcgaa
      841 ggaaacgact gagaagctca gtgttttatc aaagaaagtt gctgaagatg tggttaaggt
      901 atccaatcaa acggttcaaa aaattaacga agtaaccaaa aaattcaccg tagatactac
      961 agtcagcact attgacaccc aaaaaatttt agatgatttt atgaaaaata tacgtttttc
     1021 tcgatttaag cagatttggc aagcaattga gaaaacaccg aaatccaagc atatattgtt
     1081 aaaatctctc ttcttaaaag ggctattgac tcataataaa cctctacttg aagaaattat
     1141 acgacaaatt gaattaatac cttactcaag tgatctggag atgctcggtg cttttagtca
     1201 ggacaaagca catccgctct cacctgagct tctggagttt gtgcaagaga tgcttgccaa
     1261 tgaaagtgag aaagtattac tcactattct gatgaatgct tttcagtcta ttcctgaatt
     1321 gtctcttgat agcaagacag ggactttaag catgaaaact aaaaaagcct tactgcctct
     1381 tttaattgaa aaagtggata cttcgattgc aaaatcaatc atgtcacaat taactgatat
     1441 ctcatttgat tctgtattac ccgcatttcg tccatcgatt ggtgatccca gctatcagaa
     1501 aacgaacata aacttgaaca aatacttgtc tctagttggt aacaaaacag atatttcaga
     1561 atttttaata ttaacgattg gtctttttac ttccttaaaa attggagata aggggttttt
     1621 gcaagaatta tcggctgatt atttatttgt tcgatatgat gactgcttgc ataaaataat
     1681 agaaaaacta aaggaaaaag aagtaataga acaattagga gaaaaagaag ttcaaaaaat
     1741 tctggaagct tctggaaacc ttaagcggtt taaaccgaca agtaataacc caagacgatt
     1801 ttttgaaact cgccttgctc agtacattaa cggcctttcc cactcagaaa agaccattga
     1861 aattgattcg ataggagaag ataaagagcc tgaagatgag gaattgagag ataacacatt
     1921 gaaggcatgt aataaaattc tgcaattctt tttgggtgat tgtggaagag ttgatactcc
     1981 acgagagatg gaacaaaaaa tttgtatctt tgccaatggt tataaggata cctctaaatt
     2041 taccaagaaa gaagtcgaat ttattaccgg tgtattacat catgctggag cgcataaagg
     2101 gcgcgatagg gttgagcggg ataaattgac gggcattaaa gaaagaaaat ttgagactga
     2161 ctcagaaaaa gtaggttcag atgtatggaa ttgtggcggt ggagtcatga aaggctgttc
     2221 gcctgtcttt tatgatgccc aacgcgaccc catgcgtaat atgctagtgg attcatcgac
     2281 tgttgcgcct gataacaaag agggaaaaca atggttttgg aataataacc gccagtattc
     2341 gtcttacgta ggatcgattt ccgggcatac ttgtaatatt gtaggtatgt tagccaagta
     2401 tatgacagaa tataaagaag atctcgatct gcaaaacgac atcaatcttt ttcttattca
     2461 ggtaatcggt gtttatgcca agcgtggttt tgcggccatg cttgaggtca ttgatgttct
     2521 tcatgatcct tatgtacaag acatattcaa aggatatggt gttcaagtta acctttatag
     2581 ctattttaaa gaaaaccctg agcttgctgg attcctgcag catgcgatga atgatgcaac
     2641 cacttatact caggctcttg ttaataagaa gcatgttaag gaagcactca aatcaaattc
     2701 attcttcagt aagaaagacg aagagagtgg agataagaaa aacgaccata cgccaaaaga
     2761 tggaactgtt tatgggtgct aggcggccgc atcgtgactg actgactgac gatctgcctc
     2821 gcgcgtttcg gtgatgacgg tgaaaacctc tgacacatgc agctcccgga gacggtcaca
     2881 gcttgtctgt aagcggatgc cgggagcaga caagcccgtc agggcgcgtc agcgggtgtt
     2941 ggcgggtgtc ggggcgcagc catgacccag tcacgtagcg atagcggagt gtataattct
     3001 tgaagacgaa agggcctcgt gatacgccta tttttatagg ttaatgtcat gataataatg
     3061 gtttcttaga cgtcaggtgg cacttttcgg ggaaatgtgc gcggaacccc tatttgttta
     3121 tttttctaaa tacattcaaa tatgtatccg ctcatgagac aataaccctg ataaatgctt
     3181 caataatatt gaaaaaggaa gagtatgagt attcaacatt tccgtgtcgc ccttattccc
     3241 ttttttgcgg cattttgcct tcctgttttt gctcacccag aaacgctggt gaaagtaaaa
     3301 gatgctgaag atcagttggg tgcacgagtg ggttacatcg aactggatct caacagcggt
     3361 aagatccttg agagttttcg ccccgaagaa cgttttccaa tgatgagcac ttttaaagtt
     3421 ctgctatgtg gcgcggtatt atcccgtgtt gacgccgggc aagagcaact cggtcgccgc
     3481 atacactatt ctcagaatga cttggttgag tactcaccag tcacagaaaa gcatcttacg
     3541 gatggcatga cagtaagaga attatgcagt gctgccataa ccatgagtga taacactgcg
     3601 gccaacttac ttctgacaac gatcggagga ccgaaggagc taaccgcttt tttgcacaac
     3661 atgggggatc atgtaactcg ccttgatcgt tgggaaccgg agctgaatga agccatacca
     3721 aacgacgagc gtgacaccac gatgcctgca gcaatggcaa caacgttgcg caaactatta
     3781 actggcgaac tacttactct agcttcccgg caacaattaa tagactggat ggaggcggat
     3841 aaagttgcag gaccacttct gcgctcggcc cttccggctg gctggtttat tgctgataaa
     3901 tctggagccg gtgagcgtgg gtctcgcggt atcattgcag cactggggcc agatggtaag
     3961 ccctcccgta tcgtagttat ctacacgacg gggagtcagg caactatgga tgaacgaaat
     4021 agacagatcg ctgagatagg tgcctcactg attaagcatt ggtaactgtc agaccaagtt
     4081 tactcatata tactttagat tgatttaaaa cttcattttt aatttaaaag gatctaggtg
     4141 aagatccttt ttgataatct catgaccaaa atcccttaac gtgagttttc gttccactga
     4201 gcgtcagacc ccgtagaaaa gatcaaagga tcttcttgag atcctttttt tctgcgcgta
     4261 atctgctgct tgcaaacaaa aaaaccaccg ctaccagcgg tggtttgttt gccggatcaa
     4321 gagctaccaa ctctttttcc gaaggtaact ggcttcagca gagcgcagat accaaatact
     4381 gtccttctag tgtagccgta gttaggccac cacttcaaga actctgtagc accgcctaca
     4441 tacctcgctc tgctaatcct gttaccagtg gctgctgcca gtggcgataa gtcgtgtctt
     4501 accgggttgg actcaagacg atagttaccg gataaggcgc agcggtcggg ctgaacgggg
     4561 ggttcgtgca cacagcccag cttggagcga acgacctaca ccgaactgag atacctacag
     4621 cgtgagctat gagaaagcgc cacgcttccc gaagggagaa aggcggacag gtatccggta
     4681 agcggcaggg tcggaacagg agagcgcacg agggagcttc cagggggaaa cgcctggtat
     4741 ctttatagtc ctgtcgggtt tcgccacctc tgacttgagc gtcgattttt gtgatgctcg
     4801 tcaggggggc ggagcctatg gaaaaacgcc agcaacgcgg cctttttacg gttcctggcc
     4861 ttttgctggc cttttgctca catgttcttt cctgcgttat cccctgattc tgtggataac
     4921 cgtattaccg cctttgagtg agctgatacc gctcgccgca gccgaacgac cgagcgcagc
     4981 gagtcagtga gcgaggaagc ggaagagcgc ctgatgcggt attttctcct tacgcatctg
     5041 tgcggtattt cacaccgcat aaattccgac accatcgaat ggtgcaaaac ctttcgcggt
     5101 atggcatgat agcgcccgga agagagtcaa ttcagggtgg tgaatgtgaa accagtaacg
     5161 ttatacgatg tcgcagagta tgccggtgtc tcttatcaga ccgtttcccg cgtggtgaac
     5221 caggccagcc acgtttctgc gaaaacgcgg gaaaaagtgg aagcggcgat ggcggagctg
     5281 aattacattc ccaaccgcgt ggcacaacaa ctggcgggca aacagtcgtt gctgattggc
     5341 gttgccacct ccagtctggc cctgcacgcg ccgtcgcaaa ttgtcgcggc gattaaatct
     5401 cgcgccgatc aactgggtgc cagcgtggtg gtgtcgatgg tagaacgaag cggcgtcgaa
     5461 gcctgtaaag cggcggtgca caatcttctc gcgcaacgcg tcagtgggct gatcattaac
     5521 tatccgctgg atgaccagga tgccattgct gtggaagctg cctgcactaa tgttccggcg
     5581 ttatttcttg atgtctctga ccagacaccc atcaacagta ttattttctc ccatgaagac
     5641 ggtacgcgac tgggcgtgga gcatctggtc gcattgggtc accagcaaat cgcgctgtta
     5701 gcgggcccat taagttctgt ctcggcgcgt ctgcgtctgg ctggctggca taaatatctc
     5761 actcgcaatc aaattcagcc gatagcggaa cgggaaggcg actggagtgc catgtccggt
     5821 tttcaacaaa ccatgcaaat gctgaatgag ggcatcgttc ccactgcgat gctggttgcc
     5881 aacgatcaga tggcgctggg cgcaatgcgc gccattaccg agtccgggct gcgcgttggt
     5941 gcggatatct cggtagtggg atacgacgat accgaagaca gctcatgtta tatcccgccg
     6001 tcaaccacca tcaaacagga ttttcgcctg ctggggcaaa ccagcgtgga ccgcttgctg
     6061 caactctctc agggccaggc ggtgaagggc aatcagctgt tgcccgtctc actggtgaaa
     6121 agaaaaacca ccctggcgcc caatacgcaa accgcctctc cccgcgcgtt ggccgattca
     6181 ttaatgcagc tggcacgaca ggtttcccga ctggaaagcg ggcagtgagc gcaacgcaat
     6241 taatgtgagt tagctcactc attaggcacc ccaggcttta cactttatgc ttccggctcg
     6301 tatgttgtgt ggaattgtga gcggataaca atttcacaca ggaaacagct atgaccatga
     6361 ttacggattc actggccgtc gttttacaac gtcgtgactg ggaaaaccct ggcgttaccc
     6421 aacttaatcg ccttgcagca catccccctt tcgccagctg gcgtaatagc gaagaggccc
     6481 gcaccgatcg cccttcccaa cagttgcgca gcctgaatgg cgaatggcgc tttgcctggt
     6541 ttccggcacc agaagcggtg ccggaaagct ggctggagtg cgatcttcct gaggccgata
     6601 ctgtcgtcgt cccctcaaac tggcagatgc acggttacga tgcgcccatc tacaccaacg
     6661 taacctatcc cattacggtc aatccgccgt ttgttcccac ggagaatccg acgggttgtt
     6721 actcgctcac atttaatgtt gatgaaagct ggctacagga aggccagacg cgaattattt
     6781 ttgatggcgt tggaattacg ttatcgactg cacggtgcac caatgcttct ggcgtcaggc
     6841 agccatcgga agctgtggta tggctgtgca ggtcgtaaat cactgcataa ttcgtgtcgc
     6901 tcaaggcgca ctcccgttct ggataatgtt ttttgcgccg acatcataac ggttctggca
     6961 aatattctga aatgagctgt tgacaattaa tcatcggctc gtataatgtg tggaattgtg
     7021 agcggataac aa
//
