# Supplementary material for: The Legionella pneumophila effector SidL is an adenylyltransferase that modifies the glycolytic intermediate 3-phosphoglycerate
Source: Mol Cell. Author manuscript; Available in PMC 2026 Aug 3. (PMC13431035; doi:10.1016/j.molcel.2026.07.007)
Supplement: 4 — Table S3. Metabolite library compounds and sources. Related to Figs. 4B, S3A-C and S5. [file NIHMS2196818-supplement-4.zip › Supplemental-DataS3pJBPlasmids/pJB156_pcDNA_3xFLAG-GS-SidL-Q624stop_dC43.gb]

LOCUS       pJB156_pcDNA_3xF        7318 bp    DNA     circular SYN 04-MAY-2026
DEFINITION  synthetic circular DNA
ACCESSION   .
VERSION     .
KEYWORDS    .
SOURCE      synthetic DNA construct
  ORGANISM  synthetic DNA construct
REFERENCE   1  (bases 1 to 7318)
  AUTHORS   .
  TITLE     Direct Submission
  JOURNAL   Exported May 4, 2026 from SnapGene 8.2.2
            https://www.snapgene.com
COMMENT     pJB156 3xFLAG-GS-SidL-Q624stop HsCodonOpt AmpR Source: iPCR: pJB91 
            w/ JBO270x271 and sticky-end ligation using Esp3I
FEATURES             Location/Qualifiers
     source          1..7318
                     /mol_type="other DNA"
                     /organism="synthetic DNA construct"
     enhancer        1..380
                     /label=CMV enhancer
                     /note="note: human cytomegalovirus immediate early 
                     enhancer"
     promoter        381..584
                     /label=CMV promoter
                     /note="note: human cytomegalovirus (CMV) immediate early 
                     promoter"
     promoter        629..647
                     /label=T7 promoter
                     /note="note: promoter for bacteriophage T7 RNA polymerase"
     CDS             671..2617
                     /codon_start=1
                     /label=3xFLAG-GS-SidL-Q624stop_(∆C43)
                     /translation="MADYKDHDGDYKDHDIDYKDDDDKGSQNLDEILKKLRKDLKKTSK
                     ETTEKLSVLSKKVAEDVVKVSNQTVQKINEVTKKFTVDTTVSTIDTQKILDDFMKNIRF
                     SRFKQIWQAIEKTPKSKHILLKSLFLKGLLTHNKPLLEEIIRQIELIPYSSDLEMLGAF
                     SQDKAHPLSPELLEFVQEMLANESEKVLLTILMNAFQSIPELSLDSKTGTLSMKTKKAL
                     LPLLIEKVDTSIAKSIMSQLTDISFDSVLPAFRPSIGDPSYQKTNINLNKYLSLVGNKT
                     DISEFLILTIGLFTSLKIGDKGFLQELSADYLFVRYDDCLHKIIEKLKEKEVIEQLGEK
                     EVQKILEASGNLKRFKPTSNNPRRFFETRLAQYINGLSHSEKTIEIDSIGEDKEPEDEE
                     LRDNTLKACNKILQFFLGDCGRVDTPREMEQKICIFANGYKDTSKFTKKEVEFITGVLH
                     HAGAHKGRDRVERDKLTGIKERKFETDSEKVGSDVWNCGGGVMKGCSPVFYDAQRDPMR
                     NMLVDSSTVAPDNKEGKQWFWNNNRQYSSYVGSISGHTCNIVGMLAKYMTEYKEDLDLQ
                     NDINLFLIQVIGVYAKRGFHAMLEVIDVLHDPYVQDIFKGYGVQVNLYSYFKENPELAG
                     FLQHAMNDATTYT"
     misc_feature    677..742
                     /label=3xFLAG
     misc_feature    743..748
                     /label=GS linker
     protein_bind    complement(2619..2643)
                     /label=attB2
                     /note="bound_moiety: BP Clonase(TM) gene: mutant version of
                     attB note: recombination site for the Gateway(R) BP 
                     reaction"
     polyA_signal    2681..2905
                     /label=bGH poly(A) signal
                     /note="note: bovine growth hormone polyadenylation signal"
     rep_origin      2951..3379
                     /label=f1 ori
                     /note="direction: RIGHT note: f1 bacteriophage origin of 
                     replication; arrow indicates direction of (+) strand 
                     synthesis"
     promoter        3393..3722
                     /label=SV40 promoter
                     /note="note: SV40 enhancer and early promoter"
     rep_origin      3573..3708
                     /label=SV40 ori
                     /note="note: SV40 origin of replication"
     CDS             3789..4583
                     /label=NeoR/KanR
                     /note="codon_start: 1 gene: aph(3')-II (or nptII) note: 
                     confers resistance to neomycin, kanamycin, and G418 
                     (Geneticin(R)) product: aminoglycoside phosphotransferase 
                     from Tn5 transl_table: 1 translation: 
                     MIEQDGLHAGSPAAWVERLFGYDWAQQTIGCSDAAVFRLSAQGRPVLFVKTDLSGALNE
                     LQDEAARLSWLATTGVPCAAVLDVVTEAGRDWLLLGEVPGQDLLSSHLAPAEKVSIMAD
                     AMRRLHTLDPATCPFDHQAKHRIERARTRMEAGLVDQDDLDEEHQGLAPAELFARLKAR
                     MPDGEDLVVTHGDACLPNIMVENGRFSGFIDCGRLGVADRYQDIALATRDIAEELGGEW
                     ADRFLVLYGIAAPDSQRIAFYRLLDEFF*"
     polyA_signal    4757..4878
                     /label=SV40 poly(A) signal
                     /note="note: SV40 polyadenylation signal"
     rep_origin      complement(5329..5917)
                     /direction=LEFT
                     /label=ori
                     /note="direction: LEFT note: high-copy-number 
                     ColE1/pMB1/pBR322/pUC origin of replication"
     CDS             complement(6088..6948)
                     /label=AmpR
                     /note="codon_start: 1 gene: bla note: confers resistance to
                     ampicillin, carbenicillin, and related antibiotics product:
                     beta-lactamase transl_table: 1 translation: 
                     MSIQHFRVALIPFFAAFCLPVFA,HPETLVKVKDAEDQLGARVGYIELDLNSGKILESF
                     RPEERFPMMSTFKVLLCGAVLSRIDAGQEQLGRRIHYSQNDLVEYSPVTEKHLTDGMTV
                     RELCSAAITMSDNTAANLLLTTIGGPKELTAFLHNMGDHVTRLDRWEPELNEAIPNDER
                     DTTMPVAMATTLRKLLTGELLTLASRQQLIDWMEADKVAGPLLRSALPAGWFIADKSGA
                     GERGSRGIIAALGPDGKPSRIVVIYTTGSQATMDERNRQIAEIGASLIKHW*"
     promoter        complement(6949..7053)
                     /label=AmpR promoter
                     /note="gene: bla"
ORIGIN
        1 gacattgatt attgactagt tattaatagt aatcaattac ggggtcatta gttcatagcc
       61 catatatgga gttccgcgtt acataactta cggtaaatgg cccgcctggc tgaccgccca
      121 acgacccccg cccattgacg tcaataatga cgtatgttcc catagtaacg ccaataggga
      181 ctttccattg acgtcaatgg gtggagtatt tacggtaaac tgcccacttg gcagtacatc
      241 aagtgtatca tatgccaagt acgcccccta ttgacgtcaa tgacggtaaa tggcccgcct
      301 ggcattatgc ccagtacatg accttatggg actttcctac ttggcagtac atctacgtat
      361 tagtcatcgc tattaccatg gtgatgcggt tttggcagta catcaatggg cgtggatagc
      421 ggtttgactc acggggattt ccaagtctcc accccattga cgtcaatggg agtttgtttt
      481 ggcaccaaaa tcaacgggac tttccaaaat gtcgtaacaa ctccgcccca ttgacgcaaa
      541 tgggcggtag gcgtgtacgg tgggaggtct atataagcag agctctctgg ctaactagag
      601 aacccactgc ttactggctt atcgaaatta atacgactca ctatagggag acccaagctg
      661 gctagacacc atggccgact acaaagacca tgacggtgat tataaagatc atgacatcga
      721 ttacaaggat gacgatgaca agggcagcca aaatttggat gaaatcctca agaagttgcg
      781 aaaggacctt aagaaaacaa gcaaagaaac cacagaaaag cttagtgtac tcagtaaaaa
      841 ggtggcggag gatgtggtca aggtcagcaa ccagacggtt cagaagataa atgaagttac
      901 taaaaaattc acagtagaca ctactgtaag cacgatcgac acccaaaaga tcctggatga
      961 cttcatgaaa aatatacggt ttagccggtt caagcagatc tggcaagcca ttgaaaaaac
     1021 gccgaaatct aagcacatat tgctcaagag cttgtttctg aaggggttgc tgacgcataa
     1081 taagcctctc ttggaggaga tcatcaggca aatagagctg ataccatact cctcagacct
     1141 tgaaatgttg ggcgctttct cccaagacaa ggcgcatccc ctctcacctg agcttctgga
     1201 atttgtccag gaaatgctgg caaacgaatc cgagaaagtc ttgcttacta tactgatgaa
     1261 tgccttccaa agcattccgg agctttccct ggactctaaa actggcacat tgagtatgaa
     1321 gactaagaag gccttgctcc ctttgttgat agaaaaggtc gacacaagta tagcgaagtc
     1381 tataatgagt caactgacgg atatatcttt cgacagtgtc ctccccgcct ttcgcccttc
     1441 cattggggac ccttcatatc agaagaccaa cattaatttg aacaagtatc tctcacttgt
     1501 tggaaataag accgatattt cagagttcct catcctgact ataggtctgt ttacaagtct
     1561 gaaaataggg gacaaagggt tcctgcagga gcttagtgcg gattatctgt ttgtgcgcta
     1621 cgacgactgc cttcacaaaa tcatagagaa actgaaagaa aaagaagtta tagaacagct
     1681 gggagaaaaa gaagttcaga agatactgga agcatccggg aatctgaaac ggtttaagcc
     1741 tacttctaat aaccctcgaa gattctttga gacccgactg gcacaatata tcaatggcct
     1801 gtcccactca gagaagacga tcgaaattga ttccatcggg gaagacaaag aaccggagga
     1861 tgaggagctt agagataata cactgaaggc ttgtaataaa atccttcagt tttttcttgg
     1921 ggattgcggg agagtagata cccccagaga aatggagcag aagatctgca tttttgctaa
     1981 tggatacaaa gacacctcca aatttacgaa gaaggaagta gaattcataa caggtgtcct
     2041 tcatcacgcc ggggcccata aaggaagaga tcgagtggag agggacaaac tcaccggtat
     2101 taaggaaaga aagttcgaga ccgactccga gaaagttgga tctgacgtgt ggaactgcgg
     2161 gggtggagtt atgaagggct gttcaccagt cttttacgat gcgcaacgag acccgatgcg
     2221 aaacatgctt gtagatagct caacggtggc gccagacaac aaggaaggca agcaatggtt
     2281 ctggaacaat aatcgccaat attctagtta cgtaggctca atcagcgggc acacttgtaa
     2341 cattgtaggg atgcttgcca agtacatgac agaatataag gaggaccttg acctgcagaa
     2401 cgacatcaat ctgttcttga ttcaagtcat cggtgtctac gcgaaacgcg gtttccacgc
     2461 tatgctcgag gtcattgacg tattgcatga cccttacgtc caggatatct tcaaagggta
     2521 cggagtgcag gtgaatctct actcctactt taaagagaac ccggaactgg cgggattttt
     2581 gcaacatgcc atgaatgatg ccacgaccta tacttaggac ccagctttct tgtacaaagt
     2641 ggtgataatt aattaagata aacccgctga tcagcctcga ctgtgccttc tagttgccag
     2701 ccatctgttg tttgcccctc ccccgtgcct tccttgaccc tggaaggtgc cactcccact
     2761 gtcctttcct aataaaatga ggaaattgca tcgcattgtc tgagtaggtg tcattctatt
     2821 ctggggggtg gggtggggca ggacagcaag ggggaggatt gggaagacaa tagcaggcat
     2881 gctggggatg cggtgggctc tatggcttct gaggcggaaa gaaccagctg gggctctagg
     2941 gggtatcccc nnnnnnnnnn nnnnnnnnnn nnnnnnnnnn nnnnnnnnnn nnnnnnnnnn
     3001 nnnnnnnnnn nnnnnnnnnn nnnnnnnnnn nnnnnnnnnn nnnnnnnnnn nnnnnnnnnn
     3061 nnnnnnnnnn nnnncnnnnn nnnnnnnnnn nnnnnnnnnn nnnnnnnnnn nnnnnnnnnn
     3121 nnnnnnnnnn nnnnnnnnnn nnnnnnnnnn nnnnnnnnnn nnnnnnannn nnnnnnnnnn
     3181 nnnnnnnnnn nnnnnnnnnn nnnnnnnnnn nnnnnncctt tgacgttgga gtccacgttc
     3241 tttaatagtg gactcttgtt ccaaactgga acaacactca accctatctc ggtctattct
     3301 tttgatttat aagggatttt gccgatttcg gcctattggt taaaaaatga gctgatttaa
     3361 caaaaattta acgcgaatta attctgtgga atgtgtgtca gttagggtgt ggaaagtccc
     3421 caggctcccc agcaggcaga agtatgcaaa gcatgcatct caattagtca gcaaccaggt
     3481 gtggaaagtc cccaggctcc ccagcaggca gaagtatgca aagcatgcat ctcaattagt
     3541 cagcaaccat agtcccgccc ctaactccgc ccatcccgcc cctaactccg cccagttccg
     3601 cccattctcc gccccatggc tgactaattt tttttattta tgcagaggcc gaggccgcct
     3661 ctgcctctga gctattccag aagtagtgag gaggcttttt tggaggccta ggcttttgca
     3721 aaaagctccc gggagcttgt atatccattt tcggatctga tcaagagaca ggatgaggat
     3781 cgtttcgcat gattgaacaa gatggattgc acgcaggttc tccggccgct tgggtggaga
     3841 ggctattcgg ctatgactgg gcacaacaga caatcggctg ctctgatgcc gccgtgttcc
     3901 ggctgtcagc gcaggggcgc ccggttcttt ttgtcaagac cgacctgtcc ggtgccctga
     3961 atgaactgca ggacgaggca gcgcggctat cgtggctggc cacgacgggc gttccttgcg
     4021 cagctgtgct cgacgttgtc actgaagcgg gaagggactg gctgctattg ggcgaagtgc
     4081 cggggcagga tctcctgtca tctcaccttg ctcctgccga gaaagtatcc atcatggctg
     4141 atgcaatgcg gcggctgcat acgcttgatc cggctacctg cccattcgac caccaagcga
     4201 aacatcgcat cgagcgagca cgtactcgga tggaagccgg tcttgtcgat caggatgatc
     4261 tggacgaaga gcatcagggg ctcgcgccag ccgaactgtt cgccaggctc aaggcgcgca
     4321 tgcccgacgg cgaggatctc gtcgtgaccc atggcgatgc ctgcttgccg aatatcatgg
     4381 tggaaaatgg ccgcttttct ggattcatcg actgtggccg gctgggtgtg gcggaccgct
     4441 atcaggacat agcgttggct acccgtgata ttgctgaaga gcttggcggc gaatgggctg
     4501 accgcttcct cgtgctttac ggtatcgccg ctcccgattc gcagcgcatc gccttctatc
     4561 gccttcttga cgagttcttc tgagcgggac tctggggttc gaaatgaccg accaagcgac
     4621 gcccaacctg ccatcacgag atttcgattc caccgccgcc ttctatgaaa ggttgggctt
     4681 cggaatcgtt ttccgggacg ccggctggat gatcctccag cgcggggatc tcatgctgga
     4741 gttcttcgcc caccccaact tgtttattgc agcttataat ggttacaaat aaagcaatag
     4801 catcacaaat ttcacaaata aagcattttt ttcactgcat tctagttgtg gtttgtccaa
     4861 actcatcaat gtatcttatc atgtctgtat accgtcgacc tctagctaga gcttggcgta
     4921 atcatggtca tagctgtttc ctgtgtgaaa ttgttatccg ctcacaattc cacacaacat
     4981 acgagccgga agcataaagt gtaaagcctg gggtgcctaa tgagtgagct aactcacatt
     5041 aattgcgttg cgctcactgc ccgctttcca gtcgggaaac ctgtcgtgcc agctgcatta
     5101 atgaatcggc caacgcgcgg ggagaggcgg tttgcgtatt gggcgctctt ccgcttcctc
     5161 gctcactgac tcgctgcgct cggtcgttcg gctgcggcga gcggtatcag ctcactcaaa
     5221 ggcggtaata cggttatcca cagaatcagg ggataacgca ggaaagaaca tgtgagcaaa
     5281 aggccagcaa aaggccagga accgtaaaaa ggccgcgttg ctggcgtttt tccataggct
     5341 ccgcccccct gacgagcatc acaaaaatcg acgctcaagt cagaggtggc gaaacccgac
     5401 aggactataa agataccagg cgtttccccc tggaagctcc ctcgtgcgct ctcctgttcc
     5461 gaccctgccg cttaccggat acctgtccgc ctttctccct tcgggaagcg tggcgctttc
     5521 tcatagctca cgctgtaggt atctcagttc ggtgtaggtc gttcgctcca agctgggctg
     5581 tgtgcacgaa ccccccgttc agcccgaccg ctgcgcctta tccggtaact atcgtcttga
     5641 gtccaacccg gtaagacacg acttatcgcc actggcagca gccactggta acaggattag
     5701 cagagcgagg tatgtaggcg gtgctacaga gttcttgaag tggtggccta actacggcta
     5761 cactagaaga acagtatttg gtatctgcgc tctgctgaag ccagttacct tcggaaaaag
     5821 agttggtagc tcttgatccg gcaaacaaac caccgctggt agcggtggtt tttttgtttg
     5881 caagcagcag attacgcgca gaaaaaaagg atctcaagaa gatcctttga tcttttctac
     5941 ggggtctgac gctcagtgga acgaaaactc acgttaaggg attttggtca tgagattatc
     6001 aaaaaggatc ttcacctaga tccttttaaa ttaaaaatga agttttaaat caatctaaag
     6061 tatatatgag taaacttggt ctgacagtta ccaatgctta atcagtgagg cacctatctc
     6121 agcgatctgt ctatttcgtt catccatagt tgcctgactc cccgtcgtgt agataactac
     6181 gatacgggag ggcttaccat ctggccccag tgctgcaatg ataccgcgag acccacgctc
     6241 accggctcca gatttatcag caataaacca gccagccgga agggccgagc gcagaagtgg
     6301 tcctgcaact ttatccgcct ccatccagtc tattaattgt tgccgggaag ctagagtaag
     6361 tagttcgcca gttaatagtt tgcgcaacgt tgttgccatt gctacaggca tcgtggtgtc
     6421 acgctcgtcg tttggtatgg cttcattcag ctccggttcc caacgatcaa ggcgagttac
     6481 atgatccccc atgttgtgca aaaaagcggt tagctccttc ggtcctccga tcgttgtcag
     6541 aagtaagttg gccgcagtgt tatcactcat ggttatggca gcactgcata attctcttac
     6601 tgtcatgcca tccgtaagat gcttttctgt gactggtgag tactcaacca agtcattctg
     6661 agaatagtgt atgcggcgac cgagttgctc ttgcccggcg tcaatacggg ataataccgc
     6721 gccacatagc agaactttaa aagtgctcat cattggaaaa cgttcttcgg ggcgaaaact
     6781 ctcaaggatc ttaccgctgt tgagatccag ttcgatgtaa cccactcgtg cacccaactg
     6841 atcttcagca tcttttactt tcaccagcgt ttctgggtga gcaaaaacag gaaggcaaaa
     6901 tgccgcaaaa aagggaataa gggcgacacg gaaatgttga atactcatac tcttcctttt
     6961 tcaatattat tgaagcattt atcagggtta ttgtctcatg agcggataca tatttgaatg
     7021 tatttagaaa aataaacaaa taggggttcc gcgcacattt ccccgaaaag tgccacctga
     7081 cgtcgacgga tcgggagatc tcccgatccc ctatggtgca ctctcagtac aatctgctct
     7141 gatgccgcat agttaagcca gtatctgctc cctgcttgtg tgttggaggt cgctgagtag
     7201 tgcgcgagca aaatttaagc tacaacaagg caaggcttga ccgacaattg catgaagaat
     7261 ctgcttaggg ttaggcgttt tgcgctgctt cgcgatgtac gggccagata tacgcgtt
//
