# Supplementary material for: The Legionella pneumophila effector SidL is an adenylyltransferase that modifies the glycolytic intermediate 3-phosphoglycerate
Source: Mol Cell. Author manuscript; Available in PMC 2026 Aug 3. (PMC13431035; doi:10.1016/j.molcel.2026.07.007)
Supplement: 4 — Table S3. Metabolite library compounds and sources. Related to Figs. 4B, S3A-C and S5. [file NIHMS2196818-supplement-4.zip › Supplemental-DataS3pJBPlasmids/pJB91_pcDNA_3xFLAG-GS-SidL.gb]

LOCUS       pJB91_pcDNA_3xFL        7447 bp    DNA     circular SYN 04-MAY-2026
DEFINITION  synthetic circular DNA
ACCESSION   .
VERSION     .
KEYWORDS    .
SOURCE      synthetic DNA construct
  ORGANISM  synthetic DNA construct
REFERENCE   1  (bases 1 to 7447)
  AUTHORS   .
  TITLE     Direct Submission
  JOURNAL   Exported May 4, 2026 from SnapGene 8.2.2
            https://www.snapgene.com
COMMENT     pJB91 pDEST53_CMV_3xFLAG-GS-SidL CodonOpt AmpR Source: Gibson 
            assembly: backbone PCR: pJB55 + JBO189x193 Insert 1: 5' SidL codon 
            opt gBlock Insert 2: 3' SidL codon opt gBlock from Twist
FEATURES             Location/Qualifiers
     source          1..7447
                     /mol_type="other DNA"
                     /organism="synthetic DNA construct"
     enhancer        1..380
                     /label=CMV enhancer
                     /note="note: human cytomegalovirus immediate early 
                     enhancer"
     promoter        381..584
                     /label=CMV promoter
                     /note="note: human cytomegalovirus (CMV) immediate early 
                     promoter"
     promoter        629..647
                     /label=T7 promoter
                     /note="note: promoter for bacteriophage T7 RNA polymerase"
     CDS             671..2746
                     /codon_start=1
                     /label=3x-FLAG-GS-SidL
                     /translation="MADYKDHDGDYKDHDIDYKDDDDKGSQNLDEILKKLRKDLKKTSK
                     ETTEKLSVLSKKVAEDVVKVSNQTVQKINEVTKKFTVDTTVSTIDTQKILDDFMKNIRF
                     SRFKQIWQAIEKTPKSKHILLKSLFLKGLLTHNKPLLEEIIRQIELIPYSSDLEMLGAF
                     SQDKAHPLSPELLEFVQEMLANESEKVLLTILMNAFQSIPELSLDSKTGTLSMKTKKAL
                     LPLLIEKVDTSIAKSIMSQLTDISFDSVLPAFRPSIGDPSYQKTNINLNKYLSLVGNKT
                     DISEFLILTIGLFTSLKIGDKGFLQELSADYLFVRYDDCLHKIIEKLKEKEVIEQLGEK
                     EVQKILEASGNLKRFKPTSNNPRRFFETRLAQYINGLSHSEKTIEIDSIGEDKEPEDEE
                     LRDNTLKACNKILQFFLGDCGRVDTPREMEQKICIFANGYKDTSKFTKKEVEFITGVLH
                     HAGAHKGRDRVERDKLTGIKERKFETDSEKVGSDVWNCGGGVMKGCSPVFYDAQRDPMR
                     NMLVDSSTVAPDNKEGKQWFWNNNRQYSSYVGSISGHTCNIVGMLAKYMTEYKEDLDLQ
                     NDINLFLIQVIGVYAKRGFHAMLEVIDVLHDPYVQDIFKGYGVQVNLYSYFKENPELAG
                     FLQHAMNDATTYTQALVNKKHVKEALKSNSFFSKKDEESGDKKNDHTPKDGTVYGC"
     misc_feature    677..742
                     /label=3xFLAG
     misc_feature    743..748
                     /label=GlySer
     protein_bind    complement(2748..2772)
                     /label=attB2
                     /note="bound_moiety: BP Clonase(TM) gene: mutant version of
                     attB note: recombination site for the Gateway(R) BP 
                     reaction"
     polyA_signal    2810..3034
                     /label=bGH poly(A) signal
                     /note="note: bovine growth hormone polyadenylation signal"
     rep_origin      3080..3508
                     /label=f1 ori
                     /note="direction: RIGHT note: f1 bacteriophage origin of 
                     replication; arrow indicates direction of (+) strand 
                     synthesis"
     promoter        3522..3851
                     /label=SV40 promoter
                     /note="note: SV40 enhancer and early promoter"
     rep_origin      3702..3837
                     /label=SV40 ori
                     /note="note: SV40 origin of replication"
     CDS             3918..4712
                     /label=NeoR/KanR
                     /note="codon_start: 1 gene: aph(3')-II (or nptII) note: 
                     confers resistance to neomycin, kanamycin, and G418 
                     (Geneticin(R)) product: aminoglycoside phosphotransferase 
                     from Tn5 transl_table: 1 translation: 
                     MIEQDGLHAGSPAAWVERLFGYDWAQQTIGCSDAAVFRLSAQGRPVLFVKTDLSGALNE
                     LQDEAARLSWLATTGVPCAAVLDVVTEAGRDWLLLGEVPGQDLLSSHLAPAEKVSIMAD
                     AMRRLHTLDPATCPFDHQAKHRIERARTRMEAGLVDQDDLDEEHQGLAPAELFARLKAR
                     MPDGEDLVVTHGDACLPNIMVENGRFSGFIDCGRLGVADRYQDIALATRDIAEELGGEW
                     ADRFLVLYGIAAPDSQRIAFYRLLDEFF*"
     polyA_signal    4886..5007
                     /label=SV40 poly(A) signal
                     /note="note: SV40 polyadenylation signal"
     rep_origin      complement(5458..6046)
                     /direction=LEFT
                     /label=ori
                     /note="direction: LEFT note: high-copy-number 
                     ColE1/pMB1/pBR322/pUC origin of replication"
     CDS             complement(6217..7008)
                     /label=AmpR
                     /note="codon_start: 1 gene: bla note: confers resistance to
                     ampicillin, carbenicillin, and related antibiotics product:
                     beta-lactamase transl_table: 1 translation: 
                     MSIQHFRVALIPFFAAFCLPVFA,HPETLVKVKDAEDQLGARVGYIELDLNSGKILESF
                     RPEERFPMMSTFKVLLCGAVLSRIDAGQEQLGRRIHYSQNDLVEYSPVTEKHLTDGMTV
                     RELCSAAITMSDNTAANLLLTTIGGPKELTAFLHNMGDHVTRLDRWEPELNEAIPNDER
                     DTTMPVAMATTLRKLLTGELLTLASRQQLIDWMEADKVAGPLLRSALPAGWFIADKSGA
                     GERGSRGIIAALGPDGKPSRIVVIYTTGSQATMDERNRQIAEIGASLIKHW*"
     CDS             complement(7009..7077)
                     /label=AmpR
                     /note="codon_start: 1 gene: bla note: confers resistance to
                     ampicillin, carbenicillin, and related antibiotics product:
                     beta-lactamase transl_table: 1 translation: 
                     MSIQHFRVALIPFFAAFCLPVFA,HPETLVKVKDAEDQLGARVGYIELDLNSGKILESF
                     RPEERFPMMSTFKVLLCGAVLSRIDAGQEQLGRRIHYSQNDLVEYSPVTEKHLTDGMTV
                     RELCSAAITMSDNTAANLLLTTIGGPKELTAFLHNMGDHVTRLDRWEPELNEAIPNDER
                     DTTMPVAMATTLRKLLTGELLTLASRQQLIDWMEADKVAGPLLRSALPAGWFIADKSGA
                     GERGSRGIIAALGPDGKPSRIVVIYTTGSQATMDERNRQIAEIGASLIKHW*"
     promoter        complement(7078..7182)
                     /label=AmpR promoter
                     /note="gene: bla"
ORIGIN
        1 gacattgatt attgactagt tattaatagt aatcaattac ggggtcatta gttcatagcc
       61 catatatgga gttccgcgtt acataactta cggtaaatgg cccgcctggc tgaccgccca
      121 acgacccccg cccattgacg tcaataatga cgtatgttcc catagtaacg ccaataggga
      181 ctttccattg acgtcaatgg gtggagtatt tacggtaaac tgcccacttg gcagtacatc
      241 aagtgtatca tatgccaagt acgcccccta ttgacgtcaa tgacggtaaa tggcccgcct
      301 ggcattatgc ccagtacatg accttatggg actttcctac ttggcagtac atctacgtat
      361 tagtcatcgc tattaccatg gtgatgcggt tttggcagta catcaatggg cgtggatagc
      421 ggtttgactc acggggattt ccaagtctcc accccattga cgtcaatggg agtttgtttt
      481 ggcaccaaaa tcaacgggac tttccaaaat gtcgtaacaa ctccgcccca ttgacgcaaa
      541 tgggcggtag gcgtgtacgg tgggaggtct atataagcag agctctctgg ctaactagag
      601 aacccactgc ttactggctt atcgaaatta atacgactca ctatagggag acccaagctg
      661 gctagacacc atggccgact acaaagacca tgacggtgat tataaagatc atgacatcga
      721 ttacaaggat gacgatgaca agggcagcca aaatttggat gaaatcctca agaagttgcg
      781 aaaggacctt aagaaaacaa gcaaagaaac cacagaaaag cttagtgtac tcagtaaaaa
      841 ggtggcggag gatgtggtca aggtcagcaa ccagacggtt cagaagataa atgaagttac
      901 taaaaaattc acagtagaca ctactgtaag cacgatcgac acccaaaaga tcctggatga
      961 cttcatgaaa aatatacggt ttagccggtt caagcagatc tggcaagcca ttgaaaaaac
     1021 gccgaaatct aagcacatat tgctcaagag cttgtttctg aaggggttgc tgacgcataa
     1081 taagcctctc ttggaggaga tcatcaggca aatagagctg ataccatact cctcagacct
     1141 tgaaatgttg ggcgctttct cccaagacaa ggcgcatccc ctctcacctg agcttctgga
     1201 atttgtccag gaaatgctgg caaacgaatc cgagaaagtc ttgcttacta tactgatgaa
     1261 tgccttccaa agcattccgg agctttccct ggactctaaa actggcacat tgagtatgaa
     1321 gactaagaag gccttgctcc ctttgttgat agaaaaggtc gacacaagta tagcgaagtc
     1381 tataatgagt caactgacgg atatatcttt cgacagtgtc ctccccgcct ttcgcccttc
     1441 cattggggac ccttcatatc agaagaccaa cattaatttg aacaagtatc tctcacttgt
     1501 tggaaataag accgatattt cagagttcct catcctgact ataggtctgt ttacaagtct
     1561 gaaaataggg gacaaagggt tcctgcagga gcttagtgcg gattatctgt ttgtgcgcta
     1621 cgacgactgc cttcacaaaa tcatagagaa actgaaagaa aaagaagtta tagaacagct
     1681 gggagaaaaa gaagttcaga agatactgga agcatccggg aatctgaaac ggtttaagcc
     1741 tacttctaat aaccctcgaa gattctttga gacccgactg gcacaatata tcaatggcct
     1801 gtcccactca gagaagacga tcgaaattga ttccatcggg gaagacaaag aaccggagga
     1861 tgaggagctt agagataata cactgaaggc ttgtaataaa atccttcagt tttttcttgg
     1921 ggattgcggg agagtagata cccccagaga aatggagcag aagatctgca tttttgctaa
     1981 tggatacaaa gacacctcca aatttacgaa gaaggaagta gaattcataa caggtgtcct
     2041 tcatcacgcc ggggcccata aaggaagaga tcgagtggag agggacaaac tcaccggtat
     2101 taaggaaaga aagttcgaga ccgactccga gaaagttgga tctgacgtgt ggaactgcgg
     2161 gggtggagtt atgaagggct gttcaccagt cttttacgat gcgcaacgag acccgatgcg
     2221 aaacatgctt gtagatagct caacggtggc gccagacaac aaggaaggca agcaatggtt
     2281 ctggaacaat aatcgccaat attctagtta cgtaggctca atcagcgggc acacttgtaa
     2341 cattgtaggg atgcttgcca agtacatgac agaatataag gaggaccttg acctgcagaa
     2401 cgacatcaat ctgttcttga ttcaagtcat cggtgtctac gcgaaacgcg gtttccacgc
     2461 tatgctcgag gtcattgacg tattgcatga cccttacgtc caggatatct tcaaagggta
     2521 cggagtgcag gtgaatctct actcctactt taaagagaac ccggaactgg cgggattttt
     2581 gcaacatgcc atgaatgatg ccacgaccta tactcaggct cttgtaaaca agaagcatgt
     2641 gaaggaagct ctgaagagca actcattctt tagcaaaaaa gacgaggaaa gcggcgacaa
     2701 aaagaatgac cacacgccta aagacggtac tgtatatggg tgctaggacc cagctttctt
     2761 gtacaaagtg gtgataatta attaagataa acccgctgat cagcctcgac tgtgccttct
     2821 agttgccagc catctgttgt ttgcccctcc cccgtgcctt ccttgaccct ggaaggtgcc
     2881 actcccactg tcctttccta ataaaatgag gaaattgcat cgcattgtct gagtaggtgt
     2941 cattctattc tggggggtgg ggtggggcag gacagcaagg gggaggattg ggaagacaat
     3001 agcaggcatg ctggggatgc ggtgggctct atggcttctg aggcggaaag aaccagctgg
     3061 ggctctaggg ggtatccccn nnnnnnnnnn nnnnnnnnnn nnnnnnnnnn nnnnnnnnnn
     3121 nnnnnnnnnn nnnnnnnnnn nnnnnnnnnn nnnnnnnnnn nnnnnnnnnn nnnnnnnnnn
     3181 nnnnnnnnnn nnnnnnnnnn nnncnnnnnn nnnnnnnnnn nnnnnnnnnn nnnnnnnnnn
     3241 nnnnnnnnnn nnnnnnnnnn nnnnnnnnnn nnnnnnnnnn nnnnnnnnnn nnnnnannnn
     3301 nnnnnnnnnn nnnnnnnnnn nnnnnnnnnn nnnnnnnnnn nnnnnccttt gacgttggag
     3361 tccacgttct ttaatagtgg actcttgttc caaactggaa caacactcaa ccctatctcg
     3421 gtctattctt ttgatttata agggattttg ccgatttcgg cctattggtt aaaaaatgag
     3481 ctgatttaac aaaaatttaa cgcgaattaa ttctgtggaa tgtgtgtcag ttagggtgtg
     3541 gaaagtcccc aggctcccca gcaggcagaa gtatgcaaag catgcatctc aattagtcag
     3601 caaccaggtg tggaaagtcc ccaggctccc cagcaggcag aagtatgcaa agcatgcatc
     3661 tcaattagtc agcaaccata gtcccgcccc taactccgcc catcccgccc ctaactccgc
     3721 ccagttccgc ccattctccg ccccatggct gactaatttt ttttatttat gcagaggccg
     3781 aggccgcctc tgcctctgag ctattccaga agtagtgagg aggctttttt ggaggcctag
     3841 gcttttgcaa aaagctcccg ggagcttgta tatccatttt cggatctgat caagagacag
     3901 gatgaggatc gtttcgcatg attgaacaag atggattgca cgcaggttct ccggccgctt
     3961 gggtggagag gctattcggc tatgactggg cacaacagac aatcggctgc tctgatgccg
     4021 ccgtgttccg gctgtcagcg caggggcgcc cggttctttt tgtcaagacc gacctgtccg
     4081 gtgccctgaa tgaactgcag gacgaggcag cgcggctatc gtggctggcc acgacgggcg
     4141 ttccttgcgc agctgtgctc gacgttgtca ctgaagcggg aagggactgg ctgctattgg
     4201 gcgaagtgcc ggggcaggat ctcctgtcat ctcaccttgc tcctgccgag aaagtatcca
     4261 tcatggctga tgcaatgcgg cggctgcata cgcttgatcc ggctacctgc ccattcgacc
     4321 accaagcgaa acatcgcatc gagcgagcac gtactcggat ggaagccggt cttgtcgatc
     4381 aggatgatct ggacgaagag catcaggggc tcgcgccagc cgaactgttc gccaggctca
     4441 aggcgcgcat gcccgacggc gaggatctcg tcgtgaccca tggcgatgcc tgcttgccga
     4501 atatcatggt ggaaaatggc cgcttttctg gattcatcga ctgtggccgg ctgggtgtgg
     4561 cggaccgcta tcaggacata gcgttggcta cccgtgatat tgctgaagag cttggcggcg
     4621 aatgggctga ccgcttcctc gtgctttacg gtatcgccgc tcccgattcg cagcgcatcg
     4681 ccttctatcg ccttcttgac gagttcttct gagcgggact ctggggttcg aaatgaccga
     4741 ccaagcgacg cccaacctgc catcacgaga tttcgattcc accgccgcct tctatgaaag
     4801 gttgggcttc ggaatcgttt tccgggacgc cggctggatg atcctccagc gcggggatct
     4861 catgctggag ttcttcgccc accccaactt gtttattgca gcttataatg gttacaaata
     4921 aagcaatagc atcacaaatt tcacaaataa agcatttttt tcactgcatt ctagttgtgg
     4981 tttgtccaaa ctcatcaatg tatcttatca tgtctgtata ccgtcgacct ctagctagag
     5041 cttggcgtaa tcatggtcat agctgtttcc tgtgtgaaat tgttatccgc tcacaattcc
     5101 acacaacata cgagccggaa gcataaagtg taaagcctgg ggtgcctaat gagtgagcta
     5161 actcacatta attgcgttgc gctcactgcc cgctttccag tcgggaaacc tgtcgtgcca
     5221 gctgcattaa tgaatcggcc aacgcgcggg gagaggcggt ttgcgtattg ggcgctcttc
     5281 cgcttcctcg ctcactgact cgctgcgctc ggtcgttcgg ctgcggcgag cggtatcagc
     5341 tcactcaaag gcggtaatac ggttatccac agaatcaggg gataacgcag gaaagaacat
     5401 gtgagcaaaa ggccagcaaa aggccaggaa ccgtaaaaag gccgcgttgc tggcgttttt
     5461 ccataggctc cgcccccctg acgagcatca caaaaatcga cgctcaagtc agaggtggcg
     5521 aaacccgaca ggactataaa gataccaggc gtttccccct ggaagctccc tcgtgcgctc
     5581 tcctgttccg accctgccgc ttaccggata cctgtccgcc tttctccctt cgggaagcgt
     5641 ggcgctttct catagctcac gctgtaggta tctcagttcg gtgtaggtcg ttcgctccaa
     5701 gctgggctgt gtgcacgaac cccccgttca gcccgaccgc tgcgccttat ccggtaacta
     5761 tcgtcttgag tccaacccgg taagacacga cttatcgcca ctggcagcag ccactggtaa
     5821 caggattagc agagcgaggt atgtaggcgg tgctacagag ttcttgaagt ggtggcctaa
     5881 ctacggctac actagaagaa cagtatttgg tatctgcgct ctgctgaagc cagttacctt
     5941 cggaaaaaga gttggtagct cttgatccgg caaacaaacc accgctggta gcggtggttt
     6001 ttttgtttgc aagcagcaga ttacgcgcag aaaaaaagga tctcaagaag atcctttgat
     6061 cttttctacg gggtctgacg ctcagtggaa cgaaaactca cgttaaggga ttttggtcat
     6121 gagattatca aaaaggatct tcacctagat ccttttaaat taaaaatgaa gttttaaatc
     6181 aatctaaagt atatatgagt aaacttggtc tgacagttac caatgcttaa tcagtgaggc
     6241 acctatctca gcgatctgtc tatttcgttc atccatagtt gcctgactcc ccgtcgtgta
     6301 gataactacg atacgggagg gcttaccatc tggccccagt gctgcaatga taccgcgaga
     6361 cccacgctca ccggctccag atttatcagc aataaaccag ccagccggaa gggccgagcg
     6421 cagaagtggt cctgcaactt tatccgcctc catccagtct attaattgtt gccgggaagc
     6481 tagagtaagt agttcgccag ttaatagttt gcgcaacgtt gttgccattg ctacaggcat
     6541 cgtggtgtca cgctcgtcgt ttggtatggc ttcattcagc tccggttccc aacgatcaag
     6601 gcgagttaca tgatccccca tgttgtgcaa aaaagcggtt agctccttcg gtcctccgat
     6661 cgttgtcaga agtaagttgg ccgcagtgtt atcactcatg gttatggcag cactgcataa
     6721 ttctcttact gtcatgccat ccgtaagatg cttttctgtg actggtgagt actcaaccaa
     6781 gtcattctga gaatagtgta tgcggcgacc gagttgctct tgcccggcgt caatacggga
     6841 taataccgcg ccacatagca gaactttaaa agtgctcatc attggaaaac gttcttcggg
     6901 gcgaaaactc tcaaggatct taccgctgtt gagatccagt tcgatgtaac ccactcgtgc
     6961 acccaactga tcttcagcat cttttacttt caccagcgtt tctgggtgag caaaaacagg
     7021 aaggcaaaat gccgcaaaaa agggaataag ggcgacacgg aaatgttgaa tactcatact
     7081 cttccttttt caatattatt gaagcattta tcagggttat tgtctcatga gcggatacat
     7141 atttgaatgt atttagaaaa ataaacaaat aggggttccg cgcacatttc cccgaaaagt
     7201 gccacctgac gtcgacggat cgggagatct cccgatcccc tatggtgcac tctcagtaca
     7261 atctgctctg atgccgcata gttaagccag tatctgctcc ctgcttgtgt gttggaggtc
     7321 gctgagtagt gcgcgagcaa aatttaagct acaacaaggc aaggcttgac cgacaattgc
     7381 atgaagaatc tgcttagggt taggcgtttt gcgctgcttc gcgatgtacg ggccagatat
     7441 acgcgtt
//
