# Supplementary material for: The Legionella pneumophila effector SidL is an adenylyltransferase that modifies the glycolytic intermediate 3-phosphoglycerate
Source: Mol Cell. Author manuscript; Available in PMC 2026 Aug 3. (PMC13431035; doi:10.1016/j.molcel.2026.07.007)
Supplement: 4 — Table S3. Metabolite library compounds and sources. Related to Figs. 4B, S3A-C and S5. [file NIHMS2196818-supplement-4.zip › Supplemental-DataS3pJBPlasmids/pJB194_pGEX-3C-3xFLAG-GS-SidL.gb]

LOCUS       pJB194_pGEX-3C-3        7032 bp    DNA     circular SYN 04-MAY-2026
DEFINITION  synthetic circular DNA
ACCESSION   .
VERSION     .
KEYWORDS    .
SOURCE      synthetic DNA construct
  ORGANISM  synthetic DNA construct
REFERENCE   1  (bases 1 to 7032)
  AUTHORS   .
  TITLE     Direct Submission
  JOURNAL   Exported May 4, 2026 from SnapGene 8.2.2
            https://www.snapgene.com
COMMENT     pGEX-3C-3xFLAG-SidL AmpR Source:  2-part Gibson assembly: Backbone: 
            pGEX-3C (from Marco) w/ JBO163x164 Insert: pJB55 w/ JBO327x329
FEATURES             Location/Qualifiers
     source          1..7032
                     /mol_type="other DNA"
                     /organism="synthetic DNA construct"
     protein_bind    1..17
                     /label=lac operator
                     /note="label: lac operator note: bound_moiety: lac 
                     repressor encoded by lacI note: The lac repressor binds to 
                     the lac operator to inhibit transcription in E. coli. This 
                     inhibition can be relieved by adding lactose or 
                     isopropyl-beta-D-thiogalactopyranoside (IPTG)."
     CDS             40..2799
                     /codon_start=1
                     /label=GST-3C-3xFLAG-SidL
                     /translation="MSPILGYWKIKGLVQPTRLLLEYLEEKYEEHLYERDEGDKWRNKK
                     FELGLEFPNLPYYIDGDVKLTQSMAIIRYIADKHNMLGGCPKERAEISMLEGAVLDIRY
                     GVSRIAYSKDFETLKVDFLSKLPEMLKMFEDRLCHKTYLNGDHVTHPDFMLYDALDVVL
                     YMDPMCLDAFPKLVCFKKRIEAIPQIDKYLKSSKYIAWPLQGWQATFGGGDHPPKSDLE
                     VLFQGPMADYKDHDGDYKDHDIDYKDDDDKGSQNLDEILKKLRKDLKKTSKETTEKLSV
                     LSKKVAEDVVKVSNQTVQKINEVTKKFTVDTTVSTIDTQKILDDFMKNIRFSRFKQIWQ
                     AIEKTPKSKHILLKSLFLKGLLTHNKPLLEEIIRQIELIPYSSDLEMLGAFSQDKAHPL
                     SPELLEFVQEMLANESEKVLLTILMNAFQSIPELSLDSKTGTLSMKTKKALLPLLIEKV
                     DTSIAKSIMSQLTDISFDSVLPAFRPSIGDPSYQKTNINLNKYLSLVGNKTDISEFLIL
                     TIGLFTSLKIGDKGFLQELSADYLFVRYDDCLHKIIEKLKEKEVIEQLGEKEVQKILEA
                     SGNLKRFKPTSNNPRRFFETRLAQYINGLSHSEKTIEIDSIGEDKEPEDEELRDNTLKA
                     CNKILQFFLGDCGRVDTPREMEQKICIFANGYKDTSKFTKKEVEFITGVLHHAGAHKGR
                     DRVERDKLTGIKERKFETDSEKVGSDVWNCGGGVMKGCSPVFYDAQRDPMRNMLVDSST
                     VAPDNKEGKQWFWNNNRQYSSYVGSISGHTCNIVGMLAKYMTEYKEDLDLQNDINLFLI
                     QVIGVYAKRGFHAMLEVIDVLHDPYVQDIFKGYGVQVNLYSYFKENPELAGFLQHAMND
                     ATTYTQALVNKKHVKEALKSNSFFSKKDEESGDKKNDHTPKDGTVYGC"
     CDS             40..693
                     /label=GST
                     /note="label: GST note: codon_start: 1 gene: product: 
                     glutathione S-transferase from Schistosoma japonicum 
                     transl_table: 1 translation: 
                     MSPILGYWKIKGLVQPTRLLLEYLEEKYEEHLYERDEGDKWRNKKFELGLEFPNLPYYI
                     DGDVKLTQSMAIIRYIADKHNMLGGCPKERAEISMLEGAVLDIRYGVSRIAYSKDFETL
                     KVDFLSKLPEMLKMFEDRLCHKTYLNGDHVTHPDFMLYDALDVVLYMDPMCLDAFPKLV
                     CFKKRIEAIPQIDKYLKSSKYIAWPLQGWQATFGGGDHPPK"
     CDS             700..723
                     /label=HRV 3C site
                     /note="label: HRV 3C site note: codon_start: 1 product: 
                     recognition and cleavage site for human rhinovirus 3C and 
                     PreScission proteases transl_table: 1 translation: 
                     LEVLFQGP"
     CDS             718..2799
                     /codon_start=1
                     /label=3xFLAG-SidL (post3C)
                     /translation="GPMADYKDHDGDYKDHDIDYKDDDDKGSQNLDEILKKLRKDLKKT
                     SKETTEKLSVLSKKVAEDVVKVSNQTVQKINEVTKKFTVDTTVSTIDTQKILDDFMKNI
                     RFSRFKQIWQAIEKTPKSKHILLKSLFLKGLLTHNKPLLEEIIRQIELIPYSSDLEMLG
                     AFSQDKAHPLSPELLEFVQEMLANESEKVLLTILMNAFQSIPELSLDSKTGTLSMKTKK
                     ALLPLLIEKVDTSIAKSIMSQLTDISFDSVLPAFRPSIGDPSYQKTNINLNKYLSLVGN
                     KTDISEFLILTIGLFTSLKIGDKGFLQELSADYLFVRYDDCLHKIIEKLKEKEVIEQLG
                     EKEVQKILEASGNLKRFKPTSNNPRRFFETRLAQYINGLSHSEKTIEIDSIGEDKEPED
                     EELRDNTLKACNKILQFFLGDCGRVDTPREMEQKICIFANGYKDTSKFTKKEVEFITGV
                     LHHAGAHKGRDRVERDKLTGIKERKFETDSEKVGSDVWNCGGGVMKGCSPVFYDAQRDP
                     MRNMLVDSSTVAPDNKEGKQWFWNNNRQYSSYVGSISGHTCNIVGMLAKYMTEYKEDLD
                     LQNDINLFLIQVIGVYAKRGFHAMLEVIDVLHDPYVQDIFKGYGVQVNLYSYFKENPEL
                     AGFLQHAMNDATTYTQALVNKKHVKEALKSNSFFSKKDEESGDKKNDHTPKDGTVYGC"
     misc_feature    730..795
                     /label=3xFLAG
                     /note="label: 3xFLAG"
     misc_feature    796..801
                     /label=1xGlySer
                     /note="label: 1xGlySer"
     promoter        3117..3221
                     /label=AmpR promoter
                     /note="label: AmpR promoter note: gene: bla"
     CDS             3222..3290
                     /label=AmpR
                     /note="label: AmpR note: codon_start: 1 gene: bla note: 
                     confers resistance to ampicillin, carbenicillin, and 
                     related antibiotics product: beta-lactamase transl_table: 1
                     translation: 
                     MSIQHFRVALIPFFAAFCLPVFA,HPETLVKVKDAEDQLGARVGYIELDLNSGKILESF
                     RPEERFPMMSTFKVLLCGAVLSRVDAGQEQLGRRIHYSQNDLVEYSPVTEKHLTDGMTV
                     RELCSAAITMSDNTAANLLLTTIGGPKELTAFLHNMGDHVTRLDRWEPELNEAIPNDER
                     DTTMPAAMATTLRKLLTGELLTLASRQQLIDWMEADKVAGPLLRSALPAGWFIADKSGA
                     GERGSRGIIAALGPDGKPSRIVVIYTTGSQATMDERNRQIAEIGASLIKHW*"
     CDS             3291..4082
                     /label=AmpR
                     /note="label: AmpR note: codon_start: 1 gene: bla note: 
                     confers resistance to ampicillin, carbenicillin, and 
                     related antibiotics product: beta-lactamase transl_table: 1
                     translation: 
                     MSIQHFRVALIPFFAAFCLPVFA,HPETLVKVKDAEDQLGARVGYIELDLNSGKILESF
                     RPEERFPMMSTFKVLLCGAVLSRVDAGQEQLGRRIHYSQNDLVEYSPVTEKHLTDGMTV
                     RELCSAAITMSDNTAANLLLTTIGGPKELTAFLHNMGDHVTRLDRWEPELNEAIPNDER
                     DTTMPAAMATTLRKLLTGELLTLASRQQLIDWMEADKVAGPLLRSALPAGWFIADKSGA
                     GERGSRGIIAALGPDGKPSRIVVIYTTGSQATMDERNRQIAEIGASLIKHW*"
     rep_origin      4253..4841
                     /label=ori
                     /note="label: ori note: direction: RIGHT note: 
                     high-copy-number ColE1/pMB1/pBR322/pUC origin of 
                     replication"
     promoter        5085..5162
                     /label=lacIq promoter
                     /note="label: lacIq promoter note: gene: lacI (mutant) 
                     note: In the lacIq allele, a single base change in the 
                     promoter boosts expression of the lacI gene about 10-fold."
     CDS             5163..6245
                     /label=lacI
                     /note="label: lacI note: codon_start: 1 gene: lacI note: 
                     The lac repressor binds to the lac operator to inhibit 
                     transcription in E. coli. This inhibition can be relieved 
                     by adding lactose or isopropyl-beta-D-thiogalactopyranoside
                     (IPTG). product: lac repressor transl_table: 1 translation:
                     VKPVTLYDVAEYAGVSYQTVSRVVNQASHVSAKTREKVEAAMAELNYIPNRVAQQLAGK
                     QSLLIGVATSSLALHAPSQIVAAIKSRADQLGASVVVSMVERSGVEACKAAVHNLLAQR
                     VSGLIINYPLDDQDAIAVEAACTNVPALFLDVSDQTPINSIIFSHEDGTRLGVEHLVAL
                     GHQQIALLAGPLSSVSARLRLAGWHKYLTRNQIQPIAEREGDWSAMSGFQQTMQMLNEG
                     IVPTAMLVANDQMALGAMRAITESGLRVGADISVVGYDDTEDSSCYIPPSTTIKQDFRL
                     LGQTSVDRLLQLSQGQAVKGNQLLPVSLVKRKTTLAPNTQTASPRALADSLMQLARQVS
                     RLESGQ*"
     protein_bind    6258..6279
                     /label=CAP binding site
                     /note="label: CAP binding site note: bound_moiety: E. coli 
                     catabolite activator protein note: CAP binding activates 
                     transcription in the presence of cAMP."
     promoter        6294..6299
                     /label=lac promoter
                     /note="label: lac promoter note: note: promoter for the E. 
                     coli lac operon"
     promoter        6300..6317
                     /label=lac promoter
                     /note="label: lac promoter note: note: promoter for the E. 
                     coli lac operon"
     promoter        6318..6324
                     /label=lac promoter
                     /note="label: lac promoter note: note: promoter for the E. 
                     coli lac operon"
     protein_bind    6332..6348
                     /label=lac operator
                     /note="label: lac operator note: bound_moiety: lac 
                     repressor encoded by lacI note: The lac repressor binds to 
                     the lac operator to inhibit transcription in E. coli. This 
                     inhibition can be relieved by adding lactose or 
                     isopropyl-beta-D-thiogalactopyranoside (IPTG)."
     primer_bind     6356..6372
                     /label=M13 rev
                     /note="label: M13 rev note: note: common sequencing primer,
                     one of multiple similar variants"
     CDS             6368..6895
                     /label=lacZ-alpha
                     /note="label: lacZ-alpha note: codon_start: 1 gene: lacZ 
                     fragment product: LacZ-alpha fragment of beta-galactosidase
                     transl_table: 1 translation: 
                     MTMITDSLAVVLQRRDWENPGVTQLNRLAAHPPFASWRNSEEARTDRPSQQLRSLNGEW
                     RFAWFPAPEAVPESWLECDLPEADTVVVPSNWQMHGYDAPIYTNVTYPITVNPPFVPTE
                     NPTGCYSLTFNVDESWLQEGQTRIIFDGVGITLSTARCTNASGVRQPSEAVVWLCRS*"
     primer_bind     complement(6388..6404)
                     /label=M13 fwd
                     /note="label: M13 fwd note: note: common sequencing primer,
                     one of multiple similar variants"
     misc_feature    6997..7002
                     /label=tac promoter
                     /note="label: tac promoter note: note: strong E. coli 
                     promoter; hybrid between the trp and lac UV5 promoters"
     promoter        6997..7002
                     /label=tac promoter
                     /note="label: tac promoter note: note: strong E. coli 
                     promoter; hybrid between the trp and lac UV5 promoters"
     misc_feature    7003..7018
                     /label=tac promoter
                     /note="label: tac promoter note: note: strong E. coli 
                     promoter; hybrid between the trp and lac UV5 promoters"
     promoter        7003..7018
                     /label=tac promoter
                     /note="label: tac promoter note: note: strong E. coli 
                     promoter; hybrid between the trp and lac UV5 promoters"
     misc_feature    7019..7025
                     /label=tac promoter
                     /note="label: tac promoter note: note: strong E. coli 
                     promoter; hybrid between the trp and lac UV5 promoters"
     promoter        7019..7025
                     /label=tac promoter
                     /note="label: tac promoter note: note: strong E. coli 
                     promoter; hybrid between the trp and lac UV5 promoters"
ORIGIN
        1 ttgtgagcgg ataacaattt cacacaggaa acagtattca tgtcccctat actaggttat
       61 tggaaaatta agggccttgt gcaacccact cgacttcttt tggaatatct tgaagaaaaa
      121 tatgaagagc atttgtatga gcgcgatgaa ggtgataaat ggcgaaacaa aaagtttgaa
      181 ttgggtttgg agtttcccaa tcttccttat tatattgatg gtgatgttaa attaacacag
      241 tctatggcca tcatacgtta tatagctgac aagcacaaca tgttgggtgg ttgtccaaaa
      301 gagcgtgcag agatttcaat gcttgaagga gcggttttgg atattagata cggtgtttcg
      361 agaattgcat atagtaaaga ctttgaaact ctcaaagttg attttcttag caagctacct
      421 gaaatgctga aaatgttcga agatcgttta tgtcataaaa catatttaaa tggtgatcat
      481 gtaacccatc ctgacttcat gttgtatgac gctcttgatg ttgttttata catggaccca
      541 atgtgcctgg atgcgttccc aaaattagtt tgttttaaaa aacgtattga agctatccca
      601 caaattgata agtacttgaa atccagcaag tatatagcat ggcctttgca gggctggcaa
      661 gccacgtttg gtggtggcga ccatcctcca aaatcggatc tggaagttct gttccagggg
      721 cccatggccg actacaaaga ccatgacggt gattataaag atcatgacat cgattacaag
      781 gatgacgatg acaagggcag ccaaaactta gatgagattc taaagaaact gagaaaagat
      841 ctgaaaaaga cttcgaagga aacgactgag aagctcagtg ttttatcaaa gaaagttgct
      901 gaagatgtgg ttaaggtatc caatcaaacg gttcaaaaaa ttaacgaagt aaccaaaaaa
      961 ttcaccgtag atactacagt cagcactatt gacacccaaa aaattttaga tgattttatg
     1021 aaaaatatac gtttttctcg atttaagcag atttggcaag caattgagaa aacaccgaaa
     1081 tccaagcata tattgttaaa atctctcttc ttaaaagggc tattgactca taataaacct
     1141 ctacttgaag aaattatacg acaaattgaa ttaatacctt actcaagtga tctggagatg
     1201 ctcggtgctt ttagtcagga caaagcacat ccgctctcac ctgagcttct ggagtttgtg
     1261 caagagatgc ttgccaatga aagtgagaaa gtattactca ctattctgat gaatgctttt
     1321 cagtctattc ctgaattgtc tcttgatagc aagacaggga ctttaagcat gaaaactaaa
     1381 aaagccttac tgcctctttt aattgaaaaa gtggatactt cgattgcaaa atcaatcatg
     1441 tcacaattaa ctgatatctc atttgattct gtattacccg catttcgtcc atcgattggt
     1501 gatcccagct atcagaaaac gaacataaac ttgaacaaat acttgtctct agttggtaac
     1561 aaaacagata tttcagaatt tttaatatta acgattggtc tttttacttc cttaaaaatt
     1621 ggagataagg ggtttttgca agaattatcg gctgattatt tatttgttcg atatgatgac
     1681 tgcttgcata aaataataga aaaactaaag gaaaaagaag taatagaaca attaggagaa
     1741 aaagaagttc aaaaaattct ggaagcttct ggaaacctta agcggtttaa accgacaagt
     1801 aataacccaa gacgattttt tgaaactcgc cttgctcagt acattaacgg cctttcccac
     1861 tcagaaaaga ccattgaaat tgattcgata ggagaagata aagagcctga agatgaggaa
     1921 ttgagagata acacattgaa ggcatgtaat aaaattctgc aattcttttt gggtgattgt
     1981 ggaagagttg atactccacg agagatggaa caaaaaattt gtatctttgc caatggttat
     2041 aaggatacct ctaaatttac caagaaagaa gtcgaattta ttaccggtgt attacatcat
     2101 gctggagcgc ataaagggcg cgatagggtt gagcgggata aattgacggg cattaaagaa
     2161 agaaaatttg agactgactc agaaaaagta ggttcagatg tatggaattg tggcggtgga
     2221 gtcatgaaag gctgttcgcc tgtcttttat gatgcccaac gcgaccccat gcgtaatatg
     2281 ctagtggatt catcgactgt tgcgcctgat aacaaagagg gaaaacaatg gttttggaat
     2341 aataaccgcc agtattcgtc ttacgtagga tcgatttccg ggcatacttg taatattgta
     2401 ggtatgttag ccaagtatat gacagaatat aaagaagatc tcgatctgca aaacgacatc
     2461 aatctttttc ttattcaggt aatcggtgtt tatgccaagc gtggttttca tgccatgctt
     2521 gaggtcattg atgttcttca tgatccttat gtacaagaca tattcaaagg atatggtgtt
     2581 caagttaacc tttatagcta ttttaaagaa aaccctgagc ttgctggatt cctgcagcat
     2641 gcgatgaatg atgcaaccac ttatactcag gctcttgtta ataagaagca tgttaaggaa
     2701 gcactcaaat caaattcatt cttcagtaag aaagacgaag agagtggaga taagaaaaac
     2761 gaccatacgc caaaagatgg aactgtttat gggtgctagg cggccgcatc gtgactgact
     2821 gactgacgat ctgcctcgcg cgtttcggtg atgacggtga aaacctctga cacatgcagc
     2881 tcccggagac ggtcacagct tgtctgtaag cggatgccgg gagcagacaa gcccgtcagg
     2941 gcgcgtcagc gggtgttggc gggtgtcggg gcgcagccat gacccagtca cgtagcgata
     3001 gcggagtgta taattcttga agacgaaagg gcctcgtgat acgcctattt ttataggtta
     3061 atgtcatgat aataatggtt tcttagacgt caggtggcac ttttcgggga aatgtgcgcg
     3121 gaacccctat ttgtttattt ttctaaatac attcaaatat gtatccgctc atgagacaat
     3181 aaccctgata aatgcttcaa taatattgaa aaaggaagag tatgagtatt caacatttcc
     3241 gtgtcgccct tattcccttt tttgcggcat tttgccttcc tgtttttgct cacccagaaa
     3301 cgctggtgaa agtaaaagat gctgaagatc agttgggtgc acgagtgggt tacatcgaac
     3361 tggatctcaa cagcggtaag atccttgaga gttttcgccc cgaagaacgt tttccaatga
     3421 tgagcacttt taaagttctg ctatgtggcg cggtattatc ccgtgttgac gccgggcaag
     3481 agcaactcgg tcgccgcata cactattctc agaatgactt ggttgagtac tcaccagtca
     3541 cagaaaagca tcttacggat ggcatgacag taagagaatt atgcagtgct gccataacca
     3601 tgagtgataa cactgcggcc aacttacttc tgacaacgat cggaggaccg aaggagctaa
     3661 ccgctttttt gcacaacatg ggggatcatg taactcgcct tgatcgttgg gaaccggagc
     3721 tgaatgaagc cataccaaac gacgagcgtg acaccacgat gcctgcagca atggcaacaa
     3781 cgttgcgcaa actattaact ggcgaactac ttactctagc ttcccggcaa caattaatag
     3841 actggatgga ggcggataaa gttgcaggac cacttctgcg ctcggccctt ccggctggct
     3901 ggtttattgc tgataaatct ggagccggtg agcgtgggtc tcgcggtatc attgcagcac
     3961 tggggccaga tggtaagccc tcccgtatcg tagttatcta cacgacgggg agtcaggcaa
     4021 ctatggatga acgaaataga cagatcgctg agataggtgc ctcactgatt aagcattggt
     4081 aactgtcaga ccaagtttac tcatatatac tttagattga tttaaaactt catttttaat
     4141 ttaaaaggat ctaggtgaag atcctttttg ataatctcat gaccaaaatc ccttaacgtg
     4201 agttttcgtt ccactgagcg tcagaccccg tagaaaagat caaaggatct tcttgagatc
     4261 ctttttttct gcgcgtaatc tgctgcttgc aaacaaaaaa accaccgcta ccagcggtgg
     4321 tttgtttgcc ggatcaagag ctaccaactc tttttccgaa ggtaactggc ttcagcagag
     4381 cgcagatacc aaatactgtc cttctagtgt agccgtagtt aggccaccac ttcaagaact
     4441 ctgtagcacc gcctacatac ctcgctctgc taatcctgtt accagtggct gctgccagtg
     4501 gcgataagtc gtgtcttacc gggttggact caagacgata gttaccggat aaggcgcagc
     4561 ggtcgggctg aacggggggt tcgtgcacac agcccagctt ggagcgaacg acctacaccg
     4621 aactgagata cctacagcgt gagctatgag aaagcgccac gcttcccgaa gggagaaagg
     4681 cggacaggta tccggtaagc ggcagggtcg gaacaggaga gcgcacgagg gagcttccag
     4741 ggggaaacgc ctggtatctt tatagtcctg tcgggtttcg ccacctctga cttgagcgtc
     4801 gatttttgtg atgctcgtca ggggggcgga gcctatggaa aaacgccagc aacgcggcct
     4861 ttttacggtt cctggccttt tgctggcctt ttgctcacat gttctttcct gcgttatccc
     4921 ctgattctgt ggataaccgt attaccgcct ttgagtgagc tgataccgct cgccgcagcc
     4981 gaacgaccga gcgcagcgag tcagtgagcg aggaagcgga agagcgcctg atgcggtatt
     5041 ttctccttac gcatctgtgc ggtatttcac accgcataaa ttccgacacc atcgaatggt
     5101 gcaaaacctt tcgcggtatg gcatgatagc gcccggaaga gagtcaattc agggtggtga
     5161 atgtgaaacc agtaacgtta tacgatgtcg cagagtatgc cggtgtctct tatcagaccg
     5221 tttcccgcgt ggtgaaccag gccagccacg tttctgcgaa aacgcgggaa aaagtggaag
     5281 cggcgatggc ggagctgaat tacattccca accgcgtggc acaacaactg gcgggcaaac
     5341 agtcgttgct gattggcgtt gccacctcca gtctggccct gcacgcgccg tcgcaaattg
     5401 tcgcggcgat taaatctcgc gccgatcaac tgggtgccag cgtggtggtg tcgatggtag
     5461 aacgaagcgg cgtcgaagcc tgtaaagcgg cggtgcacaa tcttctcgcg caacgcgtca
     5521 gtgggctgat cattaactat ccgctggatg accaggatgc cattgctgtg gaagctgcct
     5581 gcactaatgt tccggcgtta tttcttgatg tctctgacca gacacccatc aacagtatta
     5641 ttttctccca tgaagacggt acgcgactgg gcgtggagca tctggtcgca ttgggtcacc
     5701 agcaaatcgc gctgttagcg ggcccattaa gttctgtctc ggcgcgtctg cgtctggctg
     5761 gctggcataa atatctcact cgcaatcaaa ttcagccgat agcggaacgg gaaggcgact
     5821 ggagtgccat gtccggtttt caacaaacca tgcaaatgct gaatgagggc atcgttccca
     5881 ctgcgatgct ggttgccaac gatcagatgg cgctgggcgc aatgcgcgcc attaccgagt
     5941 ccgggctgcg cgttggtgcg gatatctcgg tagtgggata cgacgatacc gaagacagct
     6001 catgttatat cccgccgtca accaccatca aacaggattt tcgcctgctg gggcaaacca
     6061 gcgtggaccg cttgctgcaa ctctctcagg gccaggcggt gaagggcaat cagctgttgc
     6121 ccgtctcact ggtgaaaaga aaaaccaccc tggcgcccaa tacgcaaacc gcctctcccc
     6181 gcgcgttggc cgattcatta atgcagctgg cacgacaggt ttcccgactg gaaagcgggc
     6241 agtgagcgca acgcaattaa tgtgagttag ctcactcatt aggcacccca ggctttacac
     6301 tttatgcttc cggctcgtat gttgtgtgga attgtgagcg gataacaatt tcacacagga
     6361 aacagctatg accatgatta cggattcact ggccgtcgtt ttacaacgtc gtgactggga
     6421 aaaccctggc gttacccaac ttaatcgcct tgcagcacat ccccctttcg ccagctggcg
     6481 taatagcgaa gaggcccgca ccgatcgccc ttcccaacag ttgcgcagcc tgaatggcga
     6541 atggcgcttt gcctggtttc cggcaccaga agcggtgccg gaaagctggc tggagtgcga
     6601 tcttcctgag gccgatactg tcgtcgtccc ctcaaactgg cagatgcacg gttacgatgc
     6661 gcccatctac accaacgtaa cctatcccat tacggtcaat ccgccgtttg ttcccacgga
     6721 gaatccgacg ggttgttact cgctcacatt taatgttgat gaaagctggc tacaggaagg
     6781 ccagacgcga attatttttg atggcgttgg aattacgtta tcgactgcac ggtgcaccaa
     6841 tgcttctggc gtcaggcagc catcggaagc tgtggtatgg ctgtgcaggt cgtaaatcac
     6901 tgcataattc gtgtcgctca aggcgcactc ccgttctgga taatgttttt tgcgccgaca
     6961 tcataacggt tctggcaaat attctgaaat gagctgttga caattaatca tcggctcgta
     7021 taatgtgtgg aa
//
