# Supplementary material for: The Legionella pneumophila effector SidL is an adenylyltransferase that modifies the glycolytic intermediate 3-phosphoglycerate
Source: Mol Cell. Author manuscript; Available in PMC 2026 Aug 3. (PMC13431035; doi:10.1016/j.molcel.2026.07.007)
Supplement: 4 — Table S3. Metabolite library compounds and sources. Related to Figs. 4B, S3A-C and S5. [file NIHMS2196818-supplement-4.zip › Supplemental-DataS3pJBPlasmids/pJB219_pcDNA_3xFLAG-GS-SidL-H571A-N639stop_dC28.gb]

LOCUS       pJB219_pcDNA_3xF        7363 bp    DNA     circular SYN 04-MAY-2026
DEFINITION  synthetic circular DNA
ACCESSION   .
VERSION     .
KEYWORDS    .
SOURCE      synthetic DNA construct
  ORGANISM  synthetic DNA construct
REFERENCE   1  (bases 1 to 7363)
  AUTHORS   .
  TITLE     Direct Submission
  JOURNAL   Exported May 4, 2026 from SnapGene 8.2.2
            https://www.snapgene.com
COMMENT     pJB219 pDEST53_CMV_3xFLAG-GS-SidL-H571A-N639* (∆C28) HsCodonOpt AmpR
            Source: Cut
FEATURES             Location/Qualifiers
     source          1..7363
                     /mol_type="other DNA"
                     /organism="synthetic DNA construct"
     enhancer        1..380
                     /label=CMV enhancer
                     /note="note: human cytomegalovirus immediate early 
                     enhancer"
     promoter        381..584
                     /label=CMV promoter
                     /note="note: human cytomegalovirus (CMV) immediate early 
                     promoter"
     promoter        629..647
                     /label=T7 promoter
                     /note="note: promoter for bacteriophage T7 RNA polymerase"
     CDS             671..2662
                     /codon_start=1
                     /label=3xFLAG-GS-SidL-H571A-N639stop_(∆C28)
                     /translation="MADYKDHDGDYKDHDIDYKDDDDKGSQNLDEILKKLRKDLKKTSK
                     ETTEKLSVLSKKVAEDVVKVSNQTVQKINEVTKKFTVDTTVSTIDTQKILDDFMKNIRF
                     SRFKQIWQAIEKTPKSKHILLKSLFLKGLLTHNKPLLEEIIRQIELIPYSSDLEMLGAF
                     SQDKAHPLSPELLEFVQEMLANESEKVLLTILMNAFQSIPELSLDSKTGTLSMKTKKAL
                     LPLLIEKVDTSIAKSIMSQLTDISFDSVLPAFRPSIGDPSYQKTNINLNKYLSLVGNKT
                     DISEFLILTIGLFTSLKIGDKGFLQELSADYLFVRYDDCLHKIIEKLKEKEVIEQLGEK
                     EVQKILEASGNLKRFKPTSNNPRRFFETRLAQYINGLSHSEKTIEIDSIGEDKEPEDEE
                     LRDNTLKACNKILQFFLGDCGRVDTPREMEQKICIFANGYKDTSKFTKKEVEFITGVLH
                     HAGAHKGRDRVERDKLTGIKERKFETDSEKVGSDVWNCGGGVMKGCSPVFYDAQRDPMR
                     NMLVDSSTVAPDNKEGKQWFWNNNRQYSSYVGSISGHTCNIVGMLAKYMTEYKEDLDLQ
                     NDINLFLIQVIGVYAKRGFAAMLEVIDVLHDPYVQDIFKGYGVQVNLYSYFKENPELAG
                     FLQHAMNDATTYTQALVNKKHVKEALKS"
     misc_feature    677..742
                     /label=3xFLAG
     misc_feature    743..748
                     /label=GS linker
     protein_bind    complement(2664..2688)
                     /label=attB2
                     /note="bound_moiety: BP Clonase(TM) gene: mutant version of
                     attB note: recombination site for the Gateway(R) BP 
                     reaction"
     polyA_signal    2726..2950
                     /label=bGH poly(A) signal
                     /note="note: bovine growth hormone polyadenylation signal"
     rep_origin      2996..3424
                     /label=f1 ori
                     /note="direction: RIGHT note: f1 bacteriophage origin of 
                     replication; arrow indicates direction of (+) strand 
                     synthesis"
     promoter        3438..3767
                     /label=SV40 promoter
                     /note="note: SV40 enhancer and early promoter"
     rep_origin      3618..3753
                     /label=SV40 ori
                     /note="note: SV40 origin of replication"
     CDS             3834..4628
                     /label=NeoR/KanR
                     /note="codon_start: 1 gene: aph(3')-II (or nptII) note: 
                     confers resistance to neomycin, kanamycin, and G418 
                     (Geneticin(R)) product: aminoglycoside phosphotransferase 
                     from Tn5 transl_table: 1 translation: 
                     MIEQDGLHAGSPAAWVERLFGYDWAQQTIGCSDAAVFRLSAQGRPVLFVKTDLSGALNE
                     LQDEAARLSWLATTGVPCAAVLDVVTEAGRDWLLLGEVPGQDLLSSHLAPAEKVSIMAD
                     AMRRLHTLDPATCPFDHQAKHRIERARTRMEAGLVDQDDLDEEHQGLAPAELFARLKAR
                     MPDGEDLVVTHGDACLPNIMVENGRFSGFIDCGRLGVADRYQDIALATRDIAEELGGEW
                     ADRFLVLYGIAAPDSQRIAFYRLLDEFF*"
     polyA_signal    4802..4923
                     /label=SV40 poly(A) signal
                     /note="note: SV40 polyadenylation signal"
     rep_origin      complement(5374..5962)
                     /direction=LEFT
                     /label=ori
                     /note="direction: LEFT note: high-copy-number 
                     ColE1/pMB1/pBR322/pUC origin of replication"
     promoter        complement(6994..7098)
                     /label=AmpR promoter
                     /note="gene: bla"
ORIGIN
        1 gacattgatt attgactagt tattaatagt aatcaattac ggggtcatta gttcatagcc
       61 catatatgga gttccgcgtt acataactta cggtaaatgg cccgcctggc tgaccgccca
      121 acgacccccg cccattgacg tcaataatga cgtatgttcc catagtaacg ccaataggga
      181 ctttccattg acgtcaatgg gtggagtatt tacggtaaac tgcccacttg gcagtacatc
      241 aagtgtatca tatgccaagt acgcccccta ttgacgtcaa tgacggtaaa tggcccgcct
      301 ggcattatgc ccagtacatg accttatggg actttcctac ttggcagtac atctacgtat
      361 tagtcatcgc tattaccatg gtgatgcggt tttggcagta catcaatggg cgtggatagc
      421 ggtttgactc acggggattt ccaagtctcc accccattga cgtcaatggg agtttgtttt
      481 ggcaccaaaa tcaacgggac tttccaaaat gtcgtaacaa ctccgcccca ttgacgcaaa
      541 tgggcggtag gcgtgtacgg tgggaggtct atataagcag agctctctgg ctaactagag
      601 aacccactgc ttactggctt atcgaaatta atacgactca ctatagggag acccaagctg
      661 gctagacacc atggccgact acaaagacca tgacggtgat tataaagatc atgacatcga
      721 ttacaaggat gacgatgaca agggcagcca aaatttggat gaaatcctca agaagttgcg
      781 aaaggacctt aagaaaacaa gcaaagaaac cacagaaaag cttagtgtac tcagtaaaaa
      841 ggtggcggag gatgtggtca aggtcagcaa ccagacggtt cagaagataa atgaagttac
      901 taaaaaattc acagtagaca ctactgtaag cacgatcgac acccaaaaga tcctggatga
      961 cttcatgaaa aatatacggt ttagccggtt caagcagatc tggcaagcca ttgaaaaaac
     1021 gccgaaatct aagcacatat tgctcaagag cttgtttctg aaggggttgc tgacgcataa
     1081 taagcctctc ttggaggaga tcatcaggca aatagagctg ataccatact cctcagacct
     1141 tgaaatgttg ggcgctttct cccaagacaa ggcgcatccc ctctcacctg agcttctgga
     1201 atttgtccag gaaatgctgg caaacgaatc cgagaaagtc ttgcttacta tactgatgaa
     1261 tgccttccaa agcattccgg agctttccct ggactctaaa actggcacat tgagtatgaa
     1321 gactaagaag gccttgctcc ctttgttgat agaaaaggtc gacacaagta tagcgaagtc
     1381 tataatgagt caactgacgg atatatcttt cgacagtgtc ctccccgcct ttcgcccttc
     1441 cattggggac ccttcatatc agaagaccaa cattaatttg aacaagtatc tctcacttgt
     1501 tggaaataag accgatattt cagagttcct catcctgact ataggtctgt ttacaagtct
     1561 gaaaataggg gacaaagggt tcctgcagga gcttagtgcg gattatctgt ttgtgcgcta
     1621 cgacgactgc cttcacaaaa tcatagagaa actgaaagaa aaagaagtta tagaacagct
     1681 gggagaaaaa gaagttcaga agatactgga agcatccggg aatctgaaac ggtttaagcc
     1741 tacttctaat aaccctcgaa gattctttga gacccgactg gcacaatata tcaatggcct
     1801 gtcccactca gagaagacga tcgaaattga ttccatcggg gaagacaaag aaccggagga
     1861 tgaggagctt agagataata cactgaaggc ttgtaataaa atccttcagt tttttcttgg
     1921 ggattgcggg agagtagata cccccagaga aatggagcag aagatctgca tttttgctaa
     1981 tggatacaaa gacacctcca aatttacgaa gaaggaagta gaattcataa caggtgtcct
     2041 tcatcacgcc ggggcccata aaggaagaga tcgagtggag agggacaaac tcaccggtat
     2101 taaggaaaga aagttcgaga ccgactccga gaaagttgga tctgacgtgt ggaactgcgg
     2161 gggtggagtt atgaagggct gttcaccagt cttttacgat gcgcaacgag acccgatgcg
     2221 aaacatgctt gtagatagct caacggtggc gccagacaac aaggaaggca agcaatggtt
     2281 ctggaacaat aatcgccaat attctagtta cgtaggctca atcagcgggc acacttgtaa
     2341 cattgtaggg atgcttgcca agtacatgac agaatataag gaggaccttg acctgcagaa
     2401 cgacatcaat ctgttcttga ttcaagtcat cggtgtctac gcgaaacgcg gtttcgctgc
     2461 tatgctcgag gtcattgacg tattgcatga cccttacgtc caggatatct tcaaagggta
     2521 cggagtgcag gtgaatctct actcctactt taaagagaac ccggaactgg cgggattttt
     2581 gcaacatgcc atgaatgatg ccacgaccta tactcaggct cttgtaaaca agaagcatgt
     2641 gaaggaagct ctgaagagct aggacccagc tttcttgtac aaagtggtga taattaatta
     2701 agataaaccc gctgatcagc ctcgactgtg ccttctagtt gccagccatc tgttgtttgc
     2761 ccctcccccg tgccttcctt gaccctggaa ggtgccactc ccactgtcct ttcctaataa
     2821 aatgaggaaa ttgcatcgca ttgtctgagt aggtgtcatt ctattctggg gggtggggtg
     2881 gggcaggaca gcaaggggga ggattgggaa gacaatagca ggcatgctgg ggatgcggtg
     2941 ggctctatgg cttctgaggc ggaaagaacc agctggggct ctagggggta tccccnnnnn
     3001 nnnnnnnnnn nnnnnnnnnn nnnnnnnnnn nnnnnnnnnn nnnnnnnnnn nnnnnnnnnn
     3061 nnnnnnnnnn nnnnnnnnnn nnnnnnnnnn nnnnnnnnnn nnnnnnnnnn nnnnnnnnnc
     3121 nnnnnnnnnn nnnnnnnnnn nnnnnnnnnn nnnnnnnnnn nnnnnnnnnn nnnnnnnnnn
     3181 nnnnnnnnnn nnnnnnnnnn nnnnnnnnnn nannnnnnnn nnnnnnnnnn nnnnnnnnnn
     3241 nnnnnnnnnn nnnnnnnnnn ncctttgacg ttggagtcca cgttctttaa tagtggactc
     3301 ttgttccaaa ctggaacaac actcaaccct atctcggtct attcttttga tttataaggg
     3361 attttgccga tttcggccta ttggttaaaa aatgagctga tttaacaaaa atttaacgcg
     3421 aattaattct gtggaatgtg tgtcagttag ggtgtggaaa gtccccaggc tccccagcag
     3481 gcagaagtat gcaaagcatg catctcaatt agtcagcaac caggtgtgga aagtccccag
     3541 gctccccagc aggcagaagt atgcaaagca tgcatctcaa ttagtcagca accatagtcc
     3601 cgcccctaac tccgcccatc ccgcccctaa ctccgcccag ttccgcccat tctccgcccc
     3661 atggctgact aatttttttt atttatgcag aggccgaggc cgcctctgcc tctgagctat
     3721 tccagaagta gtgaggaggc ttttttggag gcctaggctt ttgcaaaaag ctcccgggag
     3781 cttgtatatc cattttcgga tctgatcaag agacaggatg aggatcgttt cgcatgattg
     3841 aacaagatgg attgcacgca ggttctccgg ccgcttgggt ggagaggcta ttcggctatg
     3901 actgggcaca acagacaatc ggctgctctg atgccgccgt gttccggctg tcagcgcagg
     3961 ggcgcccggt tctttttgtc aagaccgacc tgtccggtgc cctgaatgaa ctgcaggacg
     4021 aggcagcgcg gctatcgtgg ctggccacga cgggcgttcc ttgcgcagct gtgctcgacg
     4081 ttgtcactga agcgggaagg gactggctgc tattgggcga agtgccgggg caggatctcc
     4141 tgtcatctca ccttgctcct gccgagaaag tatccatcat ggctgatgca atgcggcggc
     4201 tgcatacgct tgatccggct acctgcccat tcgaccacca agcgaaacat cgcatcgagc
     4261 gagcacgtac tcggatggaa gccggtcttg tcgatcagga tgatctggac gaagagcatc
     4321 aggggctcgc gccagccgaa ctgttcgcca ggctcaaggc gcgcatgccc gacggcgagg
     4381 atctcgtcgt gacccatggc gatgcctgct tgccgaatat catggtggaa aatggccgct
     4441 tttctggatt catcgactgt ggccggctgg gtgtggcgga ccgctatcag gacatagcgt
     4501 tggctacccg tgatattgct gaagagcttg gcggcgaatg ggctgaccgc ttcctcgtgc
     4561 tttacggtat cgccgctccc gattcgcagc gcatcgcctt ctatcgcctt cttgacgagt
     4621 tcttctgagc gggactctgg ggttcgaaat gaccgaccaa gcgacgccca acctgccatc
     4681 acgagatttc gattccaccg ccgccttcta tgaaaggttg ggcttcggaa tcgttttccg
     4741 ggacgccggc tggatgatcc tccagcgcgg ggatctcatg ctggagttct tcgcccaccc
     4801 caacttgttt attgcagctt ataatggtta caaataaagc aatagcatca caaatttcac
     4861 aaataaagca tttttttcac tgcattctag ttgtggtttg tccaaactca tcaatgtatc
     4921 ttatcatgtc tgtataccgt cgacctctag ctagagcttg gcgtaatcat ggtcatagct
     4981 gtttcctgtg tgaaattgtt atccgctcac aattccacac aacatacgag ccggaagcat
     5041 aaagtgtaaa gcctggggtg cctaatgagt gagctaactc acattaattg cgttgcgctc
     5101 actgcccgct ttccagtcgg gaaacctgtc gtgccagctg cattaatgaa tcggccaacg
     5161 cgcggggaga ggcggtttgc gtattgggcg ctcttccgct tcctcgctca ctgactcgct
     5221 gcgctcggtc gttcggctgc ggcgagcggt atcagctcac tcaaaggcgg taatacggtt
     5281 atccacagaa tcaggggata acgcaggaaa gaacatgtga gcaaaaggcc agcaaaaggc
     5341 caggaaccgt aaaaaggccg cgttgctggc gtttttccat aggctccgcc cccctgacga
     5401 gcatcacaaa aatcgacgct caagtcagag gtggcgaaac ccgacaggac tataaagata
     5461 ccaggcgttt ccccctggaa gctccctcgt gcgctctcct gttccgaccc tgccgcttac
     5521 cggatacctg tccgcctttc tcccttcggg aagcgtggcg ctttctcata gctcacgctg
     5581 taggtatctc agttcggtgt aggtcgttcg ctccaagctg ggctgtgtgc acgaaccccc
     5641 cgttcagccc gaccgctgcg ccttatccgg taactatcgt cttgagtcca acccggtaag
     5701 acacgactta tcgccactgg cagcagccac tggtaacagg attagcagag cgaggtatgt
     5761 aggcggtgct acagagttct tgaagtggtg gcctaactac ggctacacta gaagaacagt
     5821 atttggtatc tgcgctctgc tgaagccagt taccttcgga aaaagagttg gtagctcttg
     5881 atccggcaaa caaaccaccg ctggtagcgg tggttttttt gtttgcaagc agcagattac
     5941 gcgcagaaaa aaaggatctc aagaagatcc tttgatcttt tctacggggt ctgacgctca
     6001 gtggaacgaa aactcacgtt aagggatttt ggtcatgaga ttatcaaaaa ggatcttcac
     6061 ctagatcctt ttaaattaaa aatgaagttt taaatcaatc taaagtatat atgagtaaac
     6121 ttggtctgac agttaccaat gcttaatcag tgaggcacct atctcagcga tctgtctatt
     6181 tcgttcatcc atagttgcct gactccccgt cgtgtagata actacgatac gggagggctt
     6241 accatctggc cccagtgctg caatgatacc gcgagaccca cgctcaccgg ctccagattt
     6301 atcagcaata aaccagccag ccggaagggc cgagcgcaga agtggtcctg caactttatc
     6361 cgcctccatc cagtctatta attgttgccg ggaagctaga gtaagtagtt cgccagttaa
     6421 tagtttgcgc aacgttgttg ccattgctac aggcatcgtg gtgtcacgct cgtcgtttgg
     6481 tatggcttca ttcagctccg gttcccaacg atcaaggcga gttacatgat cccccatgtt
     6541 gtgcaaaaaa gcggttagct ccttcggtcc tccgatcgtt gtcagaagta agttggccgc
     6601 agtgttatca ctcatggtta tggcagcact gcataattct cttactgtca tgccatccgt
     6661 aagatgcttt tctgtgactg gtgagtactc aaccaagtca ttctgagaat agtgtatgcg
     6721 gcgaccgagt tgctcttgcc cggcgtcaat acgggataat accgcgccac atagcagaac
     6781 tttaaaagtg ctcatcattg gaaaacgttc ttcggggcga aaactctcaa ggatcttacc
     6841 gctgttgaga tccagttcga tgtaacccac tcgtgcaccc aactgatctt cagcatcttt
     6901 tactttcacc agcgtttctg ggtgagcaaa aacaggaagg caaaatgccg caaaaaaggg
     6961 aataagggcg acacggaaat gttgaatact catactcttc ctttttcaat attattgaag
     7021 catttatcag ggttattgtc tcatgagcgg atacatattt gaatgtattt agaaaaataa
     7081 acaaataggg gttccgcgca catttccccg aaaagtgcca cctgacgtcg acggatcggg
     7141 agatctcccg atcccctatg gtgcactctc agtacaatct gctctgatgc cgcatagtta
     7201 agccagtatc tgctccctgc ttgtgtgttg gaggtcgctg agtagtgcgc gagcaaaatt
     7261 taagctacaa caaggcaagg cttgaccgac aattgcatga agaatctgct tagggttagg
     7321 cgttttgcgc tgcttcgcga tgtacgggcc agatatacgc gtt
//
