# Supplementary material for: The Legionella pneumophila effector SidL is an adenylyltransferase that modifies the glycolytic intermediate 3-phosphoglycerate
Source: Mol Cell. Author manuscript; Available in PMC 2026 Aug 3. (PMC13431035; doi:10.1016/j.molcel.2026.07.007)
Supplement: 4 — Table S3. Metabolite library compounds and sources. Related to Figs. 4B, S3A-C and S5. [file NIHMS2196818-supplement-4.zip › Supplemental-DataS3pJBPlasmids/pJB153_pcDNA_3xFLAG-GS-SidL-E575A.gb]

LOCUS       pJB153_pcDNA_3xF        7447 bp    DNA     circular SYN 04-MAY-2026
DEFINITION  synthetic circular DNA.
ACCESSION   .
VERSION     .
KEYWORDS    .
SOURCE      synthetic DNA construct
  ORGANISM  synthetic DNA construct
REFERENCE   1  (bases 1 to 7447)
  AUTHORS   .
  TITLE     Direct Submission
  JOURNAL   Exported May 4, 2026 from SnapGene 8.2.2
            https://www.snapgene.com
COMMENT     pJB153 3xFLAG-GS-SidL-E575A HsCodonOpt AmpR Source: iPCR: pJB91 w/ 
            JBO264x265 and sticky-end ligation using Esp3I
FEATURES             Location/Qualifiers
     source          1..7447
                     /mol_type="other DNA"
                     /organism="synthetic DNA construct"
     enhancer        1..380
                     /label=CMV enhancer
                     /note="note: human cytomegalovirus immediate early
                     enhancer"
     promoter        381..584
                     /label=CMV promoter
                     /note="note: human cytomegalovirus (CMV) immediate early 
                     promoter"
     promoter        629..647
                     /label=T7 promoter
                     /note="note: promoter for bacteriophage T7 RNA polymerase"
     CDS             671..2746
                     /codon_start=1
                     /label=3xFLAG-GS-SidL-E575A
                     /translation="MADYKDHDGDYKDHDIDYKDDDDKGSQNLDEILKKLRKDLKKTSK
                     ETTEKLSVLSKKVAEDVVKVSNQTVQKINEVTKKFTVDTTVSTIDTQKILDDFMKNIRF
                     SRFKQIWQAIEKTPKSKHILLKSLFLKGLLTHNKPLLEEIIRQIELIPYSSDLEMLGAF
                     SQDKAHPLSPELLEFVQEMLANESEKVLLTILMNAFQSIPELSLDSKTGTLSMKTKKAL
                     LPLLIEKVDTSIAKSIMSQLTDISFDSVLPAFRPSIGDPSYQKTNINLNKYLSLVGNKT
                     DISEFLILTIGLFTSLKIGDKGFLQELSADYLFVRYDDCLHKIIEKLKEKEVIEQLGEK
                     EVQKILEASGNLKRFKPTSNNPRRFFETRLAQYINGLSHSEKTIEIDSIGEDKEPEDEE
                     LRDNTLKACNKILQFFLGDCGRVDTPREMEQKICIFANGYKDTSKFTKKEVEFITGVLH
                     HAGAHKGRDRVERDKLTGIKERKFETDSEKVGSDVWNCGGGVMKGCSPVFYDAQRDPMR
                     NMLVDSSTVAPDNKEGKQWFWNNNRQYSSYVGSISGHTCNIVGMLAKYMTEYKEDLDLQ
                     NDINLFLIQVIGVYAKRGFHAMLAVIDVLHDPYVQDIFKGYGVQVNLYSYFKENPELAG
                     FLQHAMNDATTYTQALVNKKHVKEALKSNSFFSKKDEESGDKKNDHTPKDGTVYGC"
     misc_feature    677..742
                     /label=3xFLAG
     misc_feature    743..748
                     /label=GlySer linker
     protein_bind    complement(2748..2772)
                     /label=attB2
                     /note="bound_moiety: BP Clonase(TM) gene: mutant version of
                     attB note: recombination site for the Gateway(R) BP 
                     reaction"
     polyA_signal    2810..3034
                     /label=bGH poly(A) signal
                     /note="note: bovine growth hormone polyadenylation signal"
     rep_origin      3080..3508
                     /label=f1 ori
                     /note="direction: RIGHT note: f1 bacteriophage origin of 
                     replication; arrow indicates direction of (+) strand 
                     synthesis"
     promoter        3522..3851
                     /label=SV40 promoter
                     /note="note: SV40 enhancer and early promoter"
     rep_origin      3702..3837
                     /label=SV40 ori
                     /note="note: SV40 origin of replication"
     CDS             3918..4712
                     /label=NeoR/KanR
                     /note="codon_start: 1 gene: aph(3')-II (or nptII) note:
                     confers resistance to neomycin, kanamycin, and G418 
                     (Geneticin(R)) product: aminoglycoside phosphotransferase 
                     from Tn5 transl_table: 1 translation: 
                     MIEQDGLHAGSPAAWVERLFGYDWAQQTIGCSDAAVFRLSAQGRPVLFVKTDLSGALNE
                      
                     LQDEAARLSWLATTGVPCAAVLDVVTEAGRDWLLLGEVPGQDLLSSHLAPAEKVSIMAD
                      
                     AMRRLHTLDPATCPFDHQAKHRIERARTRMEAGLVDQDDLDEEHQGLAPAELFARLKAR
                      
                     MPDGEDLVVTHGDACLPNIMVENGRFSGFIDCGRLGVADRYQDIALATRDIAEELGGEW
                      ADRFLVLYGIAAPDSQRIAFYRLLDEFF*"
     polyA_signal    4886..5007
                     /label=SV40 poly(A) signal
                     /note="note: SV40 polyadenylation signal"
     rep_origin      complement(5458..6046)
                     /direction=LEFT
                     /label=ori
                     /note="direction: LEFT note: high-copy-number 
                     ColE1/pMB1/pBR322/pUC origin of replication"
     CDS             complement(6217..7077)
                     /label=AmpR
                     /note="codon_start: 1 gene: bla note: confers resistance to
                     ampicillin, carbenicillin, and related antibiotics product:
                     beta-lactamase transl_table: 1 translation: 
                     MSIQHFRVALIPFFAAFCLPVFA,HPETLVKVKDAEDQLGARVGYIELDLNSGKILESF
                      
                     RPEERFPMMSTFKVLLCGAVLSRIDAGQEQLGRRIHYSQNDLVEYSPVTEKHLTDGMTV
                      
                     RELCSAAITMSDNTAANLLLTTIGGPKELTAFLHNMGDHVTRLDRWEPELNEAIPNDER
                      
                     DTTMPVAMATTLRKLLTGELLTLASRQQLIDWMEADKVAGPLLRSALPAGWFIADKSGA
                      GERGSRGIIAALGPDGKPSRIVVIYTTGSQATMDERNRQIAEIGASLIKHW*"
     promoter        complement(7078..7182)
                     /label=AmpR promoter
                     /note="gene: bla"
ORIGIN
        1 gacattgatt attgactagt tattaatagt aatcaattac ggggtcatta gttcatagcc
       61 catatatgga gttccgcgtt acataactta cggtaaatgg cccgcctggc tgaccgccca
      121 acgacccccg cccattgacg tcaataatga cgtatgttcc catagtaacg ccaataggga
      181 ctttccattg acgtcaatgg gtggagtatt tacggtaaac tgcccacttg gcagtacatc
      241 aagtgtatca tatgccaagt acgcccccta ttgacgtcaa tgacggtaaa tggcccgcct
      301 ggcattatgc ccagtacatg accttatggg actttcctac ttggcagtac atctacgtat
      361 tagtcatcgc tattaccatg gtgatgcggt tttggcagta catcaatggg cgtggatagc
      421 ggtttgactc acggggattt ccaagtctcc accccattga cgtcaatggg agtttgtttt
      481 ggcaccaaaa tcaacgggac tttccaaaat gtcgtaacaa ctccgcccca ttgacgcaaa
      541 tgggcggtag gcgtgtacgg tgggaggtct atataagcag agctctctgg ctaactagag
      601 aacccactgc ttactggctt atcgaaatta atacgactca ctatagggag acccaagctg
      661 gctagacacc atggccgact acaaagacca tgacggtgat tataaagatc atgacatcga
      721 ttacaaggat gacgatgaca agggcagcca aaatttggat gaaatcctca agaagttgcg
      781 aaaggacctt aagaaaacaa gcaaagaaac cacagaaaag cttagtgtac tcagtaaaaa
      841 ggtggcggag gatgtggtca aggtcagcaa ccagacggtt cagaagataa atgaagttac
      901 taaaaaattc acagtagaca ctactgtaag cacgatcgac acccaaaaga tcctggatga
      961 cttcatgaaa aatatacggt ttagccggtt caagcagatc tggcaagcca ttgaaaaaac
     1021 gccgaaatct aagcacatat tgctcaagag cttgtttctg aaggggttgc tgacgcataa
     1081 taagcctctc ttggaggaga tcatcaggca aatagagctg ataccatact cctcagacct
     1141 tgaaatgttg ggcgctttct cccaagacaa ggcgcatccc ctctcacctg agcttctgga
     1201 atttgtccag gaaatgctgg caaacgaatc cgagaaagtc ttgcttacta tactgatgaa
     1261 tgccttccaa agcattccgg agctttccct ggactctaaa actggcacat tgagtatgaa
     1321 gactaagaag gccttgctcc ctttgttgat agaaaaggtc gacacaagta tagcgaagtc
     1381 tataatgagt caactgacgg atatatcttt cgacagtgtc ctccccgcct ttcgcccttc
     1441 cattggggac ccttcatatc agaagaccaa cattaatttg aacaagtatc tctcacttgt
     1501 tggaaataag accgatattt cagagttcct catcctgact ataggtctgt ttacaagtct
     1561 gaaaataggg gacaaagggt tcctgcagga gcttagtgcg gattatctgt ttgtgcgcta
     1621 cgacgactgc cttcacaaaa tcatagagaa actgaaagaa aaagaagtta tagaacagct
     1681 gggagaaaaa gaagttcaga agatactgga agcatccggg aatctgaaac ggtttaagcc
     1741 tacttctaat aaccctcgaa gattctttga gacccgactg gcacaatata tcaatggcct
     1801 gtcccactca gagaagacga tcgaaattga ttccatcggg gaagacaaag aaccggagga
     1861 tgaggagctt agagataata cactgaaggc ttgtaataaa atccttcagt tttttcttgg
     1921 ggattgcggg agagtagata cccccagaga aatggagcag aagatctgca tttttgctaa
     1981 tggatacaaa gacacctcca aatttacgaa gaaggaagta gaattcataa caggtgtcct
     2041 tcatcacgcc ggggcccata aaggaagaga tcgagtggag agggacaaac tcaccggtat
     2101 taaggaaaga aagttcgaga ccgactccga gaaagttgga tctgacgtgt ggaactgcgg
     2161 gggtggagtt atgaagggct gttcaccagt cttttacgat gcgcaacgag acccgatgcg
     2221 aaacatgctt gtagatagct caacggtggc gccagacaac aaggaaggca agcaatggtt
     2281 ctggaacaat aatcgccaat attctagtta cgtaggctca atcagcgggc acacttgtaa
     2341 cattgtaggg atgcttgcca agtacatgac agaatataag gaggaccttg acctgcagaa
     2401 cgacatcaat ctgttcttga ttcaagtcat cggtgtctac gcgaaacgcg gtttccacgc
     2461 tatgctcgct gtcattgacg tattgcatga cccttacgtc caggatatct tcaaagggta
     2521 cggagtgcag gtgaatctct actcctactt taaagagaac ccggaactgg cgggattttt
     2581 gcaacatgcc atgaatgatg ccacgaccta tactcaggct cttgtaaaca agaagcatgt
     2641 gaaggaagct ctgaagagca actcattctt tagcaaaaaa gacgaggaaa gcggcgacaa
     2701 aaagaatgac cacacgccta aagacggtac tgtatatggg tgctaggacc cagctttctt
     2761 gtacaaagtg gtgataatta attaagataa acccgctgat cagcctcgac tgtgccttct
     2821 agttgccagc catctgttgt ttgcccctcc cccgtgcctt ccttgaccct ggaaggtgcc
     2881 actcccactg tcctttccta ataaaatgag gaaattgcat cgcattgtct gagtaggtgt
     2941 cattctattc tggggggtgg ggtggggcag gacagcaagg gggaggattg ggaagacaat
     3001 agcaggcatg ctggggatgc ggtgggctct atggcttctg aggcggaaag aaccagctgg
     3061 ggctctaggg ggtatccccn nnnnnnnnnn nnnnnnnnnn nnnnnnnnnn nnnnnnnnnn
     3121 nnnnnnnnnn nnnnnnnnnn nnnnnnnnnn nnnnnnnnnn nnnnnnnnnn nnnnnnnnnn
     3181 nnnnnnnnnn nnnnnnnnnn nnncnnnnnn nnnnnnnnnn nnnnnnnnnn nnnnnnnnnn
     3241 nnnnnnnnnn nnnnnnnnnn nnnnnnnnnn nnnnnnnnnn nnnnnnnnnn nnnnnannnn
     3301 nnnnnnnnnn nnnnnnnnnn nnnnnnnnnn nnnnnnnnnn nnnnnccttt gacgttggag
     3361 tccacgttct ttaatagtgg actcttgttc caaactggaa caacactcaa ccctatctcg
     3421 gtctattctt ttgatttata agggattttg ccgatttcgg cctattggtt aaaaaatgag
     3481 ctgatttaac aaaaatttaa cgcgaattaa ttctgtggaa tgtgtgtcag ttagggtgtg
     3541 gaaagtcccc aggctcccca gcaggcagaa gtatgcaaag catgcatctc aattagtcag
     3601 caaccaggtg tggaaagtcc ccaggctccc cagcaggcag aagtatgcaa agcatgcatc
     3661 tcaattagtc agcaaccata gtcccgcccc taactccgcc catcccgccc ctaactccgc
     3721 ccagttccgc ccattctccg ccccatggct gactaatttt ttttatttat gcagaggccg
     3781 aggccgcctc tgcctctgag ctattccaga agtagtgagg aggctttttt ggaggcctag
     3841 gcttttgcaa aaagctcccg ggagcttgta tatccatttt cggatctgat caagagacag
     3901 gatgaggatc gtttcgcatg attgaacaag atggattgca cgcaggttct ccggccgctt
     3961 gggtggagag gctattcggc tatgactggg cacaacagac aatcggctgc tctgatgccg
     4021 ccgtgttccg gctgtcagcg caggggcgcc cggttctttt tgtcaagacc gacctgtccg
     4081 gtgccctgaa tgaactgcag gacgaggcag cgcggctatc gtggctggcc acgacgggcg
     4141 ttccttgcgc agctgtgctc gacgttgtca ctgaagcggg aagggactgg ctgctattgg
     4201 gcgaagtgcc ggggcaggat ctcctgtcat ctcaccttgc tcctgccgag aaagtatcca
     4261 tcatggctga tgcaatgcgg cggctgcata cgcttgatcc ggctacctgc ccattcgacc
     4321 accaagcgaa acatcgcatc gagcgagcac gtactcggat ggaagccggt cttgtcgatc
     4381 aggatgatct ggacgaagag catcaggggc tcgcgccagc cgaactgttc gccaggctca
     4441 aggcgcgcat gcccgacggc gaggatctcg tcgtgaccca tggcgatgcc tgcttgccga
     4501 atatcatggt ggaaaatggc cgcttttctg gattcatcga ctgtggccgg ctgggtgtgg
     4561 cggaccgcta tcaggacata gcgttggcta cccgtgatat tgctgaagag cttggcggcg
     4621 aatgggctga ccgcttcctc gtgctttacg gtatcgccgc tcccgattcg cagcgcatcg
     4681 ccttctatcg ccttcttgac gagttcttct gagcgggact ctggggttcg aaatgaccga
     4741 ccaagcgacg cccaacctgc catcacgaga tttcgattcc accgccgcct tctatgaaag
     4801 gttgggcttc ggaatcgttt tccgggacgc cggctggatg atcctccagc gcggggatct
     4861 catgctggag ttcttcgccc accccaactt gtttattgca gcttataatg gttacaaata
     4921 aagcaatagc atcacaaatt tcacaaataa agcatttttt tcactgcatt ctagttgtgg
     4981 tttgtccaaa ctcatcaatg tatcttatca tgtctgtata ccgtcgacct ctagctagag
     5041 cttggcgtaa tcatggtcat agctgtttcc tgtgtgaaat tgttatccgc tcacaattcc
     5101 acacaacata cgagccggaa gcataaagtg taaagcctgg ggtgcctaat gagtgagcta
     5161 actcacatta attgcgttgc gctcactgcc cgctttccag tcgggaaacc tgtcgtgcca
     5221 gctgcattaa tgaatcggcc aacgcgcggg gagaggcggt ttgcgtattg ggcgctcttc
     5281 cgcttcctcg ctcactgact cgctgcgctc ggtcgttcgg ctgcggcgag cggtatcagc
     5341 tcactcaaag gcggtaatac ggttatccac agaatcaggg gataacgcag gaaagaacat
     5401 gtgagcaaaa ggccagcaaa aggccaggaa ccgtaaaaag gccgcgttgc tggcgttttt
     5461 ccataggctc cgcccccctg acgagcatca caaaaatcga cgctcaagtc agaggtggcg
     5521 aaacccgaca ggactataaa gataccaggc gtttccccct ggaagctccc tcgtgcgctc
     5581 tcctgttccg accctgccgc ttaccggata cctgtccgcc tttctccctt cgggaagcgt
     5641 ggcgctttct catagctcac gctgtaggta tctcagttcg gtgtaggtcg ttcgctccaa
     5701 gctgggctgt gtgcacgaac cccccgttca gcccgaccgc tgcgccttat ccggtaacta
     5761 tcgtcttgag tccaacccgg taagacacga cttatcgcca ctggcagcag ccactggtaa
     5821 caggattagc agagcgaggt atgtaggcgg tgctacagag ttcttgaagt ggtggcctaa
     5881 ctacggctac actagaagaa cagtatttgg tatctgcgct ctgctgaagc cagttacctt
     5941 cggaaaaaga gttggtagct cttgatccgg caaacaaacc accgctggta gcggtggttt
     6001 ttttgtttgc aagcagcaga ttacgcgcag aaaaaaagga tctcaagaag atcctttgat
     6061 cttttctacg gggtctgacg ctcagtggaa cgaaaactca cgttaaggga ttttggtcat
     6121 gagattatca aaaaggatct tcacctagat ccttttaaat taaaaatgaa gttttaaatc
     6181 aatctaaagt atatatgagt aaacttggtc tgacagttac caatgcttaa tcagtgaggc
     6241 acctatctca gcgatctgtc tatttcgttc atccatagtt gcctgactcc ccgtcgtgta
     6301 gataactacg atacgggagg gcttaccatc tggccccagt gctgcaatga taccgcgaga
     6361 cccacgctca ccggctccag atttatcagc aataaaccag ccagccggaa gggccgagcg
     6421 cagaagtggt cctgcaactt tatccgcctc catccagtct attaattgtt gccgggaagc
     6481 tagagtaagt agttcgccag ttaatagttt gcgcaacgtt gttgccattg ctacaggcat
     6541 cgtggtgtca cgctcgtcgt ttggtatggc ttcattcagc tccggttccc aacgatcaag
     6601 gcgagttaca tgatccccca tgttgtgcaa aaaagcggtt agctccttcg gtcctccgat
     6661 cgttgtcaga agtaagttgg ccgcagtgtt atcactcatg gttatggcag cactgcataa
     6721 ttctcttact gtcatgccat ccgtaagatg cttttctgtg actggtgagt actcaaccaa
     6781 gtcattctga gaatagtgta tgcggcgacc gagttgctct tgcccggcgt caatacggga
     6841 taataccgcg ccacatagca gaactttaaa agtgctcatc attggaaaac gttcttcggg
     6901 gcgaaaactc tcaaggatct taccgctgtt gagatccagt tcgatgtaac ccactcgtgc
     6961 acccaactga tcttcagcat cttttacttt caccagcgtt tctgggtgag caaaaacagg
     7021 aaggcaaaat gccgcaaaaa agggaataag ggcgacacgg aaatgttgaa tactcatact
     7081 cttccttttt caatattatt gaagcattta tcagggttat tgtctcatga gcggatacat
     7141 atttgaatgt atttagaaaa ataaacaaat aggggttccg cgcacatttc cccgaaaagt
     7201 gccacctgac gtcgacggat cgggagatct cccgatcccc tatggtgcac tctcagtaca
     7261 atctgctctg atgccgcata gttaagccag tatctgctcc ctgcttgtgt gttggaggtc
     7321 gctgagtagt gcgcgagcaa aatttaagct acaacaaggc aaggcttgac cgacaattgc
     7381 atgaagaatc tgcttagggt taggcgtttt gcgctgcttc gcgatgtacg ggccagatat
     7441 acgcgtt
//
