# Supplementary material for: The Legionella pneumophila effector SidL is an adenylyltransferase that modifies the glycolytic intermediate 3-phosphoglycerate
Source: Mol Cell. Author manuscript; Available in PMC 2026 Aug 3. (PMC13431035; doi:10.1016/j.molcel.2026.07.007)
Supplement: 4 — Table S3. Metabolite library compounds and sources. Related to Figs. 4B, S3A-C and S5. [file NIHMS2196818-supplement-4.zip › Supplemental-DataS3pJBPlasmids/pJB215_pcDNA_3xFLAG-GS-SidL-H571A_d2-236.gb]

LOCUS       pJB215_pcDNA_3xF        6742 bp    DNA     circular SYN 04-MAY-2026
DEFINITION  synthetic circular DNA
ACCESSION   .
VERSION     .
KEYWORDS    .
SOURCE      synthetic DNA construct
  ORGANISM  synthetic DNA construct
REFERENCE   1  (bases 1 to 6742)
  AUTHORS   .
  TITLE     Direct Submission
  JOURNAL   Exported May 4, 2026 from SnapGene 8.2.2
            https://www.snapgene.com
COMMENT     pJB215 pDEST53_CMV_3xFLAG-GS-SidL-H571A(∆2-236) Codon Opt AmpR 
            Source: Cut
FEATURES             Location/Qualifiers
     source          1..6742
                     /mol_type="other DNA"
                     /organism="synthetic DNA construct"
     enhancer        1..380
                     /label=CMV enhancer
                     /note="note: human cytomegalovirus immediate early 
                     enhancer"
     promoter        381..584
                     /label=CMV promoter
                     /note="note: human cytomegalovirus (CMV) immediate early 
                     promoter"
     promoter        629..647
                     /label=T7 promoter
                     /note="note: promoter for bacteriophage T7 RNA polymerase"
     CDS             671..2041
                     /codon_start=1
                     /label=3xFLAG-GS-SidL-H571A(∆2-236)
                     /translation="MADYKDHDGDYKDHDIDYKDDDDKGSSYQKTNINLNKYLSLVGNK
                     TDISEFLILTIGLFTSLKIGDKGFLQELSADYLFVRYDDCLHKIIEKLKEKEVIEQLGE
                     KEVQKILEASGNLKRFKPTSNNPRRFFETRLAQYINGLSHSEKTIEIDSIGEDKEPEDE
                     ELRDNTLKACNKILQFFLGDCGRVDTPREMEQKICIFANGYKDTSKFTKKEVEFITGVL
                     HHAGAHKGRDRVERDKLTGIKERKFETDSEKVGSDVWNCGGGVMKGCSPVFYDAQRDPM
                     RNMLVDSSTVAPDNKEGKQWFWNNNRQYSSYVGSISGHTCNIVGMLAKYMTEYKEDLDL
                     QNDINLFLIQVIGVYAKRGFAAMLEVIDVLHDPYVQDIFKGYGVQVNLYSYFKENPELA
                     GFLQHAMNDATTYTQALVNKKHVKEALKSNSFFSKKDEESGDKKNDHTPKDGTVYGC"
     misc_feature    677..742
                     /label=3xFLAG
     misc_feature    743..748
                     /label=GS linker
     protein_bind    complement(2043..2067)
                     /label=attB2
                     /note="bound_moiety: BP Clonase(TM) gene: mutant version of
                     attB note: recombination site for the Gateway(R) BP 
                     reaction"
     polyA_signal    2105..2329
                     /label=bGH poly(A) signal
                     /note="note: bovine growth hormone polyadenylation signal"
     rep_origin      2375..2803
                     /label=f1 ori
                     /note="direction: RIGHT note: f1 bacteriophage origin of 
                     replication; arrow indicates direction of (+) strand 
                     synthesis"
     promoter        2817..3146
                     /label=SV40 promoter
                     /note="note: SV40 enhancer and early promoter"
     rep_origin      2997..3132
                     /label=SV40 ori
                     /note="note: SV40 origin of replication"
     CDS             3213..4007
                     /label=NeoR/KanR
                     /note="codon_start: 1 gene: aph(3')-II (or nptII) note: 
                     confers resistance to neomycin, kanamycin, and G418 
                     (Geneticin(R)) product: aminoglycoside phosphotransferase 
                     from Tn5 transl_table: 1 translation: 
                     MIEQDGLHAGSPAAWVERLFGYDWAQQTIGCSDAAVFRLSAQGRPVLFVKTDLSGALNE
                     LQDEAARLSWLATTGVPCAAVLDVVTEAGRDWLLLGEVPGQDLLSSHLAPAEKVSIMAD
                     AMRRLHTLDPATCPFDHQAKHRIERARTRMEAGLVDQDDLDEEHQGLAPAELFARLKAR
                     MPDGEDLVVTHGDACLPNIMVENGRFSGFIDCGRLGVADRYQDIALATRDIAEELGGEW
                     ADRFLVLYGIAAPDSQRIAFYRLLDEFF*"
     polyA_signal    4181..4302
                     /label=SV40 poly(A) signal
                     /note="note: SV40 polyadenylation signal"
     rep_origin      complement(4753..5341)
                     /direction=LEFT
                     /label=ori
                     /note="direction: LEFT note: high-copy-number 
                     ColE1/pMB1/pBR322/pUC origin of replication"
     promoter        complement(6373..6477)
                     /label=AmpR promoter
                     /note="gene: bla"
ORIGIN
        1 gacattgatt attgactagt tattaatagt aatcaattac ggggtcatta gttcatagcc
       61 catatatgga gttccgcgtt acataactta cggtaaatgg cccgcctggc tgaccgccca
      121 acgacccccg cccattgacg tcaataatga cgtatgttcc catagtaacg ccaataggga
      181 ctttccattg acgtcaatgg gtggagtatt tacggtaaac tgcccacttg gcagtacatc
      241 aagtgtatca tatgccaagt acgcccccta ttgacgtcaa tgacggtaaa tggcccgcct
      301 ggcattatgc ccagtacatg accttatggg actttcctac ttggcagtac atctacgtat
      361 tagtcatcgc tattaccatg gtgatgcggt tttggcagta catcaatggg cgtggatagc
      421 ggtttgactc acggggattt ccaagtctcc accccattga cgtcaatggg agtttgtttt
      481 ggcaccaaaa tcaacgggac tttccaaaat gtcgtaacaa ctccgcccca ttgacgcaaa
      541 tgggcggtag gcgtgtacgg tgggaggtct atataagcag agctctctgg ctaactagag
      601 aacccactgc ttactggctt atcgaaatta atacgactca ctatagggag acccaagctg
      661 gctagacacc atggccgact acaaagacca tgacggtgat tataaagatc atgacatcga
      721 ttacaaggat gacgatgaca agggcagctc atatcagaag accaacatta atttgaacaa
      781 gtatctctca cttgttggaa ataagaccga tatttcagag ttcctcatcc tgactatagg
      841 tctgtttaca agtctgaaaa taggggacaa agggttcctg caggagctta gtgcggatta
      901 tctgtttgtg cgctacgacg actgccttca caaaatcata gagaaactga aagaaaaaga
      961 agttatagaa cagctgggag aaaaagaagt tcagaagata ctggaagcat ccgggaatct
     1021 gaaacggttt aagcctactt ctaataaccc tcgaagattc tttgagaccc gactggcaca
     1081 atatatcaat ggcctgtccc actcagagaa gacgatcgaa attgattcca tcggggaaga
     1141 caaagaaccg gaggatgagg agcttagaga taatacactg aaggcttgta ataaaatcct
     1201 tcagtttttt cttggggatt gcgggagagt agataccccc agagaaatgg agcagaagat
     1261 ctgcattttt gctaatggat acaaagacac ctccaaattt acgaagaagg aagtagaatt
     1321 cataacaggt gtccttcatc acgccggggc ccataaagga agagatcgag tggagaggga
     1381 caaactcacc ggtattaagg aaagaaagtt cgagaccgac tccgagaaag ttggatctga
     1441 cgtgtggaac tgcgggggtg gagttatgaa gggctgttca ccagtctttt acgatgcgca
     1501 acgagacccg atgcgaaaca tgcttgtaga tagctcaacg gtggcgccag acaacaagga
     1561 aggcaagcaa tggttctgga acaataatcg ccaatattct agttacgtag gctcaatcag
     1621 cgggcacact tgtaacattg tagggatgct tgccaagtac atgacagaat ataaggagga
     1681 ccttgacctg cagaacgaca tcaatctgtt cttgattcaa gtcatcggtg tctacgcgaa
     1741 acgcggtttc gctgctatgc tcgaggtcat tgacgtattg catgaccctt acgtccagga
     1801 tatcttcaaa gggtacggag tgcaggtgaa tctctactcc tactttaaag agaacccgga
     1861 actggcggga tttttgcaac atgccatgaa tgatgccacg acctatactc aggctcttgt
     1921 aaacaagaag catgtgaagg aagctctgaa gagcaactca ttctttagca aaaaagacga
     1981 ggaaagcggc gacaaaaaga atgaccacac gcctaaagac ggtactgtat atgggtgcta
     2041 ggacccagct ttcttgtaca aagtggtgat aattaattaa gataaacccg ctgatcagcc
     2101 tcgactgtgc cttctagttg ccagccatct gttgtttgcc cctcccccgt gccttccttg
     2161 accctggaag gtgccactcc cactgtcctt tcctaataaa atgaggaaat tgcatcgcat
     2221 tgtctgagta ggtgtcattc tattctgggg ggtggggtgg ggcaggacag caagggggag
     2281 gattgggaag acaatagcag gcatgctggg gatgcggtgg gctctatggc ttctgaggcg
     2341 gaaagaacca gctggggctc tagggggtat ccccnnnnnn nnnnnnnnnn nnnnnnnnnn
     2401 nnnnnnnnnn nnnnnnnnnn nnnnnnnnnn nnnnnnnnnn nnnnnnnnnn nnnnnnnnnn
     2461 nnnnnnnnnn nnnnnnnnnn nnnnnnnnnn nnnnnnnncn nnnnnnnnnn nnnnnnnnnn
     2521 nnnnnnnnnn nnnnnnnnnn nnnnnnnnnn nnnnnnnnnn nnnnnnnnnn nnnnnnnnnn
     2581 nnnnnnnnnn annnnnnnnn nnnnnnnnnn nnnnnnnnnn nnnnnnnnnn nnnnnnnnnn
     2641 cctttgacgt tggagtccac gttctttaat agtggactct tgttccaaac tggaacaaca
     2701 ctcaacccta tctcggtcta ttcttttgat ttataaggga ttttgccgat ttcggcctat
     2761 tggttaaaaa atgagctgat ttaacaaaaa tttaacgcga attaattctg tggaatgtgt
     2821 gtcagttagg gtgtggaaag tccccaggct ccccagcagg cagaagtatg caaagcatgc
     2881 atctcaatta gtcagcaacc aggtgtggaa agtccccagg ctccccagca ggcagaagta
     2941 tgcaaagcat gcatctcaat tagtcagcaa ccatagtccc gcccctaact ccgcccatcc
     3001 cgcccctaac tccgcccagt tccgcccatt ctccgcccca tggctgacta atttttttta
     3061 tttatgcaga ggccgaggcc gcctctgcct ctgagctatt ccagaagtag tgaggaggct
     3121 tttttggagg cctaggcttt tgcaaaaagc tcccgggagc ttgtatatcc attttcggat
     3181 ctgatcaaga gacaggatga ggatcgtttc gcatgattga acaagatgga ttgcacgcag
     3241 gttctccggc cgcttgggtg gagaggctat tcggctatga ctgggcacaa cagacaatcg
     3301 gctgctctga tgccgccgtg ttccggctgt cagcgcaggg gcgcccggtt ctttttgtca
     3361 agaccgacct gtccggtgcc ctgaatgaac tgcaggacga ggcagcgcgg ctatcgtggc
     3421 tggccacgac gggcgttcct tgcgcagctg tgctcgacgt tgtcactgaa gcgggaaggg
     3481 actggctgct attgggcgaa gtgccggggc aggatctcct gtcatctcac cttgctcctg
     3541 ccgagaaagt atccatcatg gctgatgcaa tgcggcggct gcatacgctt gatccggcta
     3601 cctgcccatt cgaccaccaa gcgaaacatc gcatcgagcg agcacgtact cggatggaag
     3661 ccggtcttgt cgatcaggat gatctggacg aagagcatca ggggctcgcg ccagccgaac
     3721 tgttcgccag gctcaaggcg cgcatgcccg acggcgagga tctcgtcgtg acccatggcg
     3781 atgcctgctt gccgaatatc atggtggaaa atggccgctt ttctggattc atcgactgtg
     3841 gccggctggg tgtggcggac cgctatcagg acatagcgtt ggctacccgt gatattgctg
     3901 aagagcttgg cggcgaatgg gctgaccgct tcctcgtgct ttacggtatc gccgctcccg
     3961 attcgcagcg catcgccttc tatcgccttc ttgacgagtt cttctgagcg ggactctggg
     4021 gttcgaaatg accgaccaag cgacgcccaa cctgccatca cgagatttcg attccaccgc
     4081 cgccttctat gaaaggttgg gcttcggaat cgttttccgg gacgccggct ggatgatcct
     4141 ccagcgcggg gatctcatgc tggagttctt cgcccacccc aacttgttta ttgcagctta
     4201 taatggttac aaataaagca atagcatcac aaatttcaca aataaagcat ttttttcact
     4261 gcattctagt tgtggtttgt ccaaactcat caatgtatct tatcatgtct gtataccgtc
     4321 gacctctagc tagagcttgg cgtaatcatg gtcatagctg tttcctgtgt gaaattgtta
     4381 tccgctcaca attccacaca acatacgagc cggaagcata aagtgtaaag cctggggtgc
     4441 ctaatgagtg agctaactca cattaattgc gttgcgctca ctgcccgctt tccagtcggg
     4501 aaacctgtcg tgccagctgc attaatgaat cggccaacgc gcggggagag gcggtttgcg
     4561 tattgggcgc tcttccgctt cctcgctcac tgactcgctg cgctcggtcg ttcggctgcg
     4621 gcgagcggta tcagctcact caaaggcggt aatacggtta tccacagaat caggggataa
     4681 cgcaggaaag aacatgtgag caaaaggcca gcaaaaggcc aggaaccgta aaaaggccgc
     4741 gttgctggcg tttttccata ggctccgccc ccctgacgag catcacaaaa atcgacgctc
     4801 aagtcagagg tggcgaaacc cgacaggact ataaagatac caggcgtttc cccctggaag
     4861 ctccctcgtg cgctctcctg ttccgaccct gccgcttacc ggatacctgt ccgcctttct
     4921 cccttcggga agcgtggcgc tttctcatag ctcacgctgt aggtatctca gttcggtgta
     4981 ggtcgttcgc tccaagctgg gctgtgtgca cgaacccccc gttcagcccg accgctgcgc
     5041 cttatccggt aactatcgtc ttgagtccaa cccggtaaga cacgacttat cgccactggc
     5101 agcagccact ggtaacagga ttagcagagc gaggtatgta ggcggtgcta cagagttctt
     5161 gaagtggtgg cctaactacg gctacactag aagaacagta tttggtatct gcgctctgct
     5221 gaagccagtt accttcggaa aaagagttgg tagctcttga tccggcaaac aaaccaccgc
     5281 tggtagcggt ggtttttttg tttgcaagca gcagattacg cgcagaaaaa aaggatctca
     5341 agaagatcct ttgatctttt ctacggggtc tgacgctcag tggaacgaaa actcacgtta
     5401 agggattttg gtcatgagat tatcaaaaag gatcttcacc tagatccttt taaattaaaa
     5461 atgaagtttt aaatcaatct aaagtatata tgagtaaact tggtctgaca gttaccaatg
     5521 cttaatcagt gaggcaccta tctcagcgat ctgtctattt cgttcatcca tagttgcctg
     5581 actccccgtc gtgtagataa ctacgatacg ggagggctta ccatctggcc ccagtgctgc
     5641 aatgataccg cgagacccac gctcaccggc tccagattta tcagcaataa accagccagc
     5701 cggaagggcc gagcgcagaa gtggtcctgc aactttatcc gcctccatcc agtctattaa
     5761 ttgttgccgg gaagctagag taagtagttc gccagttaat agtttgcgca acgttgttgc
     5821 cattgctaca ggcatcgtgg tgtcacgctc gtcgtttggt atggcttcat tcagctccgg
     5881 ttcccaacga tcaaggcgag ttacatgatc ccccatgttg tgcaaaaaag cggttagctc
     5941 cttcggtcct ccgatcgttg tcagaagtaa gttggccgca gtgttatcac tcatggttat
     6001 ggcagcactg cataattctc ttactgtcat gccatccgta agatgctttt ctgtgactgg
     6061 tgagtactca accaagtcat tctgagaata gtgtatgcgg cgaccgagtt gctcttgccc
     6121 ggcgtcaata cgggataata ccgcgccaca tagcagaact ttaaaagtgc tcatcattgg
     6181 aaaacgttct tcggggcgaa aactctcaag gatcttaccg ctgttgagat ccagttcgat
     6241 gtaacccact cgtgcaccca actgatcttc agcatctttt actttcacca gcgtttctgg
     6301 gtgagcaaaa acaggaaggc aaaatgccgc aaaaaaggga ataagggcga cacggaaatg
     6361 ttgaatactc atactcttcc tttttcaata ttattgaagc atttatcagg gttattgtct
     6421 catgagcgga tacatatttg aatgtattta gaaaaataaa caaatagggg ttccgcgcac
     6481 atttccccga aaagtgccac ctgacgtcga cggatcggga gatctcccga tcccctatgg
     6541 tgcactctca gtacaatctg ctctgatgcc gcatagttaa gccagtatct gctccctgct
     6601 tgtgtgttgg aggtcgctga gtagtgcgcg agcaaaattt aagctacaac aaggcaaggc
     6661 ttgaccgaca attgcatgaa gaatctgctt agggttaggc gttttgcgct gcttcgcgat
     6721 gtacgggcca gatatacgcg tt
//
