# Supplementary material for: The Legionella pneumophila effector SidL is an adenylyltransferase that modifies the glycolytic intermediate 3-phosphoglycerate
Source: Mol Cell. Author manuscript; Available in PMC 2026 Aug 3. (PMC13431035; doi:10.1016/j.molcel.2026.07.007)
Supplement: 4 — Table S3. Metabolite library compounds and sources. Related to Figs. 4B, S3A-C and S5. [file NIHMS2196818-supplement-4.zip › Supplemental-DataS3pJBPlasmids/pJB152_pcDNA_3xFLAG-GS-SidL-H571A.gb]

LOCUS       pJB152_pcDNA_3xF        7447 bp    DNA     circular SYN 04-MAY-2026
DEFINITION  synthetic circular DNA.
ACCESSION   .
VERSION     .
KEYWORDS    .
SOURCE      synthetic DNA construct
  ORGANISM  synthetic DNA construct
REFERENCE   1  (bases 1 to 7447)
  AUTHORS   .
  TITLE     Direct Submission
  JOURNAL   Exported May 4, 2026 from SnapGene 8.2.2
            https://www.snapgene.com
COMMENT     pJB152 3xFLAG-GS-SidL-H571A HsCodonOpt AmpR Source: iPCR: pJB91 w/ 
            JBO262x263 and sticky-end ligation using Esp3I
FEATURES             Location/Qualifiers
     source          1..7447
                     /mol_type="other DNA"
                     /organism="synthetic DNA construct"
     enhancer        1..380
                     /label=CMV enhancer
                     /note="note: human cytomegalovirus immediate early
                     enhancer"
     promoter        381..584
                     /label=CMV promoter
                     /note="note: human cytomegalovirus (CMV) immediate early 
                     promoter"
     promoter        629..647
                     /label=T7 promoter
                     /note="note: promoter for bacteriophage T7 RNA polymerase"
     CDS             671..2746
                     /codon_start=1
                     /label=3xFLAG-GS-SidL-H571A
                     /label=3xFLAG-GS-SidL
                     /label=S-SidL
                     /translation="MADYKDHDGDYKDHDIDYKDDDDKGSQNLDEILKKLRKDLKKTSK
                     ETTEKLSVLSKKVAEDVVKVSNQTVQKINEVTKKFTVDTTVSTIDTQKILDDFMKNIRF
                     SRFKQIWQAIEKTPKSKHILLKSLFLKGLLTHNKPLLEEIIRQIELIPYSSDLEMLGAF
                     SQDKAHPLSPELLEFVQEMLANESEKVLLTILMNAFQSIPELSLDSKTGTLSMKTKKAL
                     LPLLIEKVDTSIAKSIMSQLTDISFDSVLPAFRPSIGDPSYQKTNINLNKYLSLVGNKT
                     DISEFLILTIGLFTSLKIGDKGFLQELSADYLFVRYDDCLHKIIEKLKEKEVIEQLGEK
                     EVQKILEASGNLKRFKPTSNNPRRFFETRLAQYINGLSHSEKTIEIDSIGEDKEPEDEE
                     LRDNTLKACNKILQFFLGDCGRVDTPREMEQKICIFANGYKDTSKFTKKEVEFITGVLH
                     HAGAHKGRDRVERDKLTGIKERKFETDSEKVGSDVWNCGGGVMKGCSPVFYDAQRDPMR
                     NMLVDSSTVAPDNKEGKQWFWNNNRQYSSYVGSISGHTCNIVGMLAKYMTEYKEDLDLQ
                     NDINLFLIQVIGVYAKRGFAAMLEVIDVLHDPYVQDIFKGYGVQVNLYSYFKENPELAG
                     FLQHAMNDATTYTQALVNKKHVKEALKSNSFFSKKDEESGDKKNDHTPKDGTVYGC"
     misc_feature    677..742
                     /label=3xFLAG
     misc_feature    743..748
                     /label=GlySer
     protein_bind    complement(2748..2772)
                     /label=attB2
                     /note="bound_moiety: BP Clonase(TM) gene: mutant version of
                     attB note: recombination site for the Gateway(R) BP 
                     reaction"
     polyA_signal    2810..3034
                     /label=bGH poly(A) signal
                     /note="note: bovine growth hormone polyadenylation signal"
     rep_origin      3080..3508
                     /label=f1 ori
                     /note="direction: RIGHT note: f1 bacteriophage origin of 
                     replication; arrow indicates direction of (+) strand 
                     synthesis"
     promoter        3522..3851
                     /label=SV40 promoter
                     /note="note: SV40 enhancer and early promoter"
     rep_origin      3702..3837
                     /label=SV40 ori
                     /note="note: SV40 origin of replication"
     CDS             3918..4712
                     /label=NeoR/KanR
                     /note="codon_start: 1 gene: aph(3')-II (or nptII) note:
                     confers resistance to neomycin, kanamycin, and G418 
                     (Geneticin(R)) product: aminoglycoside phosphotransferase 
                     from Tn5 transl_table: 1 translation: 
                     MIEQDGLHAGSPAAWVERLFGYDWAQQTIGCSDAAVFRLSAQGRPVLFVKTDLSGALNE
                      
                     LQDEAARLSWLATTGVPCAAVLDVVTEAGRDWLLLGEVPGQDLLSSHLAPAEKVSIMAD
                      
                     AMRRLHTLDPATCPFDHQAKHRIERARTRMEAGLVDQDDLDEEHQGLAPAELFARLKAR
                      
                     MPDGEDLVVTHGDACLPNIMVENGRFSGFIDCGRLGVADRYQDIALATRDIAEELGGEW
                      ADRFLVLYGIAAPDSQRIAFYRLLDEFF*"
     polyA_signal    4886..5007
                     /label=SV40 poly(A) signal
                     /note="note: SV40 polyadenylation signal"
     rep_origin      complement(5458..6046)
                     /direction=LEFT
                     /label=ori
                     /note="direction: LEFT note: high-copy-number 
                     ColE1/pMB1/pBR322/pUC origin of replication"
     CDS             complement(6217..7008)
                     /label=AmpR
                     /note="codon_start: 1 gene: bla note: confers resistance to
                     ampicillin, carbenicillin, and related antibiotics product:
                     beta-lactamase transl_table: 1 translation: 
                     MSIQHFRVALIPFFAAFCLPVFA,HPETLVKVKDAEDQLGARVGYIELDLNSGKILESF
                      
                     RPEERFPMMSTFKVLLCGAVLSRIDAGQEQLGRRIHYSQNDLVEYSPVTEKHLTDGMTV
                      
                     RELCSAAITMSDNTAANLLLTTIGGPKELTAFLHNMGDHVTRLDRWEPELNEAIPNDER
                      
                     DTTMPVAMATTLRKLLTGELLTLASRQQLIDWMEADKVAGPLLRSALPAGWFIADKSGA
                      GERGSRGIIAALGPDGKPSRIVVIYTTGSQATMDERNRQIAEIGASLIKHW*"
     CDS             complement(7009..7077)
                     /label=AmpR
                     /note="codon_start: 1 gene: bla note: confers resistance to
                     ampicillin, carbenicillin, and related antibiotics product:
                     beta-lactamase transl_table: 1 translation: 
                     MSIQHFRVALIPFFAAFCLPVFA,HPETLVKVKDAEDQLGARVGYIELDLNSGKILESF
                      
                     RPEERFPMMSTFKVLLCGAVLSRIDAGQEQLGRRIHYSQNDLVEYSPVTEKHLTDGMTV
                      
                     RELCSAAITMSDNTAANLLLTTIGGPKELTAFLHNMGDHVTRLDRWEPELNEAIPNDER
                      
                     DTTMPVAMATTLRKLLTGELLTLASRQQLIDWMEADKVAGPLLRSALPAGWFIADKSGA
                      GERGSRGIIAALGPDGKPSRIVVIYTTGSQATMDERNRQIAEIGASLIKHW*"
     promoter        complement(7078..7182)
                     /label=AmpR promoter
                     /note="gene: bla"
ORIGIN
        1 gacattgatt attgactagt tattaatagt aatcaattac ggggtcatta gttcatagcc
       61 catatatgga gttccgcgtt acataactta cggtaaatgg cccgcctggc tgaccgccca
      121 acgacccccg cccattgacg tcaataatga cgtatgttcc catagtaacg ccaataggga
      181 ctttccattg acgtcaatgg gtggagtatt tacggtaaac tgcccacttg gcagtacatc
      241 aagtgtatca tatgccaagt acgcccccta ttgacgtcaa tgacggtaaa tggcccgcct
      301 ggcattatgc ccagtacatg accttatggg actttcctac ttggcagtac atctacgtat
      361 tagtcatcgc tattaccatg gtgatgcggt tttggcagta catcaatggg cgtggatagc
      421 ggtttgactc acggggattt ccaagtctcc accccattga cgtcaatggg agtttgtttt
      481 ggcaccaaaa tcaacgggac tttccaaaat gtcgtaacaa ctccgcccca ttgacgcaaa
      541 tgggcggtag gcgtgtacgg tgggaggtct atataagcag agctctctgg ctaactagag
      601 aacccactgc ttactggctt atcgaaatta atacgactca ctatagggag acccaagctg
      661 gctagacacc atggccgact acaaagacca tgacggtgat tataaagatc atgacatcga
      721 ttacaaggat gacgatgaca agggcagcca aaatttggat gaaatcctca agaagttgcg
      781 aaaggacctt aagaaaacaa gcaaagaaac cacagaaaag cttagtgtac tcagtaaaaa
      841 ggtggcggag gatgtggtca aggtcagcaa ccagacggtt cagaagataa atgaagttac
      901 taaaaaattc acagtagaca ctactgtaag cacgatcgac acccaaaaga tcctggatga
      961 cttcatgaaa aatatacggt ttagccggtt caagcagatc tggcaagcca ttgaaaaaac
     1021 gccgaaatct aagcacatat tgctcaagag cttgtttctg aaggggttgc tgacgcataa
     1081 taagcctctc ttggaggaga tcatcaggca aatagagctg ataccatact cctcagacct
     1141 tgaaatgttg ggcgctttct cccaagacaa ggcgcatccc ctctcacctg agcttctgga
     1201 atttgtccag gaaatgctgg caaacgaatc cgagaaagtc ttgcttacta tactgatgaa
     1261 tgccttccaa agcattccgg agctttccct ggactctaaa actggcacat tgagtatgaa
     1321 gactaagaag gccttgctcc ctttgttgat agaaaaggtc gacacaagta tagcgaagtc
     1381 tataatgagt caactgacgg atatatcttt cgacagtgtc ctccccgcct ttcgcccttc
     1441 cattggggac ccttcatatc agaagaccaa cattaatttg aacaagtatc tctcacttgt
     1501 tggaaataag accgatattt cagagttcct catcctgact ataggtctgt ttacaagtct
     1561 gaaaataggg gacaaagggt tcctgcagga gcttagtgcg gattatctgt ttgtgcgcta
     1621 cgacgactgc cttcacaaaa tcatagagaa actgaaagaa aaagaagtta tagaacagct
     1681 gggagaaaaa gaagttcaga agatactgga agcatccggg aatctgaaac ggtttaagcc
     1741 tacttctaat aaccctcgaa gattctttga gacccgactg gcacaatata tcaatggcct
     1801 gtcccactca gagaagacga tcgaaattga ttccatcggg gaagacaaag aaccggagga
     1861 tgaggagctt agagataata cactgaaggc ttgtaataaa atccttcagt tttttcttgg
     1921 ggattgcggg agagtagata cccccagaga aatggagcag aagatctgca tttttgctaa
     1981 tggatacaaa gacacctcca aatttacgaa gaaggaagta gaattcataa caggtgtcct
     2041 tcatcacgcc ggggcccata aaggaagaga tcgagtggag agggacaaac tcaccggtat
     2101 taaggaaaga aagttcgaga ccgactccga gaaagttgga tctgacgtgt ggaactgcgg
     2161 gggtggagtt atgaagggct gttcaccagt cttttacgat gcgcaacgag acccgatgcg
     2221 aaacatgctt gtagatagct caacggtggc gccagacaac aaggaaggca agcaatggtt
     2281 ctggaacaat aatcgccaat attctagtta cgtaggctca atcagcgggc acacttgtaa
     2341 cattgtaggg atgcttgcca agtacatgac agaatataag gaggaccttg acctgcagaa
     2401 cgacatcaat ctgttcttga ttcaagtcat cggtgtctac gcgaaacgcg gtttcgctgc
     2461 tatgctcgag gtcattgacg tattgcatga cccttacgtc caggatatct tcaaagggta
     2521 cggagtgcag gtgaatctct actcctactt taaagagaac ccggaactgg cgggattttt
     2581 gcaacatgcc atgaatgatg ccacgaccta tactcaggct cttgtaaaca agaagcatgt
     2641 gaaggaagct ctgaagagca actcattctt tagcaaaaaa gacgaggaaa gcggcgacaa
     2701 aaagaatgac cacacgccta aagacggtac tgtatatggg tgctaggacc cagctttctt
     2761 gtacaaagtg gtgataatta attaagataa acccgctgat cagcctcgac tgtgccttct
     2821 agttgccagc catctgttgt ttgcccctcc cccgtgcctt ccttgaccct ggaaggtgcc
     2881 actcccactg tcctttccta ataaaatgag gaaattgcat cgcattgtct gagtaggtgt
     2941 cattctattc tggggggtgg ggtggggcag gacagcaagg gggaggattg ggaagacaat
     3001 agcaggcatg ctggggatgc ggtgggctct atggcttctg aggcggaaag aaccagctgg
     3061 ggctctaggg ggtatccccn nnnnnnnnnn nnnnnnnnnn nnnnnnnnnn nnnnnnnnnn
     3121 nnnnnnnnnn nnnnnnnnnn nnnnnnnnnn nnnnnnnnnn nnnnnnnnnn nnnnnnnnnn
     3181 nnnnnnnnnn nnnnnnnnnn nnncnnnnnn nnnnnnnnnn nnnnnnnnnn nnnnnnnnnn
     3241 nnnnnnnnnn nnnnnnnnnn nnnnnnnnnn nnnnnnnnnn nnnnnnnnnn nnnnnannnn
     3301 nnnnnnnnnn nnnnnnnnnn nnnnnnnnnn nnnnnnnnnn nnnnnccttt gacgttggag
     3361 tccacgttct ttaatagtgg actcttgttc caaactggaa caacactcaa ccctatctcg
     3421 gtctattctt ttgatttata agggattttg ccgatttcgg cctattggtt aaaaaatgag
     3481 ctgatttaac aaaaatttaa cgcgaattaa ttctgtggaa tgtgtgtcag ttagggtgtg
     3541 gaaagtcccc aggctcccca gcaggcagaa gtatgcaaag catgcatctc aattagtcag
     3601 caaccaggtg tggaaagtcc ccaggctccc cagcaggcag aagtatgcaa agcatgcatc
     3661 tcaattagtc agcaaccata gtcccgcccc taactccgcc catcccgccc ctaactccgc
     3721 ccagttccgc ccattctccg ccccatggct gactaatttt ttttatttat gcagaggccg
     3781 aggccgcctc tgcctctgag ctattccaga agtagtgagg aggctttttt ggaggcctag
     3841 gcttttgcaa aaagctcccg ggagcttgta tatccatttt cggatctgat caagagacag
     3901 gatgaggatc gtttcgcatg attgaacaag atggattgca cgcaggttct ccggccgctt
     3961 gggtggagag gctattcggc tatgactggg cacaacagac aatcggctgc tctgatgccg
     4021 ccgtgttccg gctgtcagcg caggggcgcc cggttctttt tgtcaagacc gacctgtccg
     4081 gtgccctgaa tgaactgcag gacgaggcag cgcggctatc gtggctggcc acgacgggcg
     4141 ttccttgcgc agctgtgctc gacgttgtca ctgaagcggg aagggactgg ctgctattgg
     4201 gcgaagtgcc ggggcaggat ctcctgtcat ctcaccttgc tcctgccgag aaagtatcca
     4261 tcatggctga tgcaatgcgg cggctgcata cgcttgatcc ggctacctgc ccattcgacc
     4321 accaagcgaa acatcgcatc gagcgagcac gtactcggat ggaagccggt cttgtcgatc
     4381 aggatgatct ggacgaagag catcaggggc tcgcgccagc cgaactgttc gccaggctca
     4441 aggcgcgcat gcccgacggc gaggatctcg tcgtgaccca tggcgatgcc tgcttgccga
     4501 atatcatggt ggaaaatggc cgcttttctg gattcatcga ctgtggccgg ctgggtgtgg
     4561 cggaccgcta tcaggacata gcgttggcta cccgtgatat tgctgaagag cttggcggcg
     4621 aatgggctga ccgcttcctc gtgctttacg gtatcgccgc tcccgattcg cagcgcatcg
     4681 ccttctatcg ccttcttgac gagttcttct gagcgggact ctggggttcg aaatgaccga
     4741 ccaagcgacg cccaacctgc catcacgaga tttcgattcc accgccgcct tctatgaaag
     4801 gttgggcttc ggaatcgttt tccgggacgc cggctggatg atcctccagc gcggggatct
     4861 catgctggag ttcttcgccc accccaactt gtttattgca gcttataatg gttacaaata
     4921 aagcaatagc atcacaaatt tcacaaataa agcatttttt tcactgcatt ctagttgtgg
     4981 tttgtccaaa ctcatcaatg tatcttatca tgtctgtata ccgtcgacct ctagctagag
     5041 cttggcgtaa tcatggtcat agctgtttcc tgtgtgaaat tgttatccgc tcacaattcc
     5101 acacaacata cgagccggaa gcataaagtg taaagcctgg ggtgcctaat gagtgagcta
     5161 actcacatta attgcgttgc gctcactgcc cgctttccag tcgggaaacc tgtcgtgcca
     5221 gctgcattaa tgaatcggcc aacgcgcggg gagaggcggt ttgcgtattg ggcgctcttc
     5281 cgcttcctcg ctcactgact cgctgcgctc ggtcgttcgg ctgcggcgag cggtatcagc
     5341 tcactcaaag gcggtaatac ggttatccac agaatcaggg gataacgcag gaaagaacat
     5401 gtgagcaaaa ggccagcaaa aggccaggaa ccgtaaaaag gccgcgttgc tggcgttttt
     5461 ccataggctc cgcccccctg acgagcatca caaaaatcga cgctcaagtc agaggtggcg
     5521 aaacccgaca ggactataaa gataccaggc gtttccccct ggaagctccc tcgtgcgctc
     5581 tcctgttccg accctgccgc ttaccggata cctgtccgcc tttctccctt cgggaagcgt
     5641 ggcgctttct catagctcac gctgtaggta tctcagttcg gtgtaggtcg ttcgctccaa
     5701 gctgggctgt gtgcacgaac cccccgttca gcccgaccgc tgcgccttat ccggtaacta
     5761 tcgtcttgag tccaacccgg taagacacga cttatcgcca ctggcagcag ccactggtaa
     5821 caggattagc agagcgaggt atgtaggcgg tgctacagag ttcttgaagt ggtggcctaa
     5881 ctacggctac actagaagaa cagtatttgg tatctgcgct ctgctgaagc cagttacctt
     5941 cggaaaaaga gttggtagct cttgatccgg caaacaaacc accgctggta gcggtggttt
     6001 ttttgtttgc aagcagcaga ttacgcgcag aaaaaaagga tctcaagaag atcctttgat
     6061 cttttctacg gggtctgacg ctcagtggaa cgaaaactca cgttaaggga ttttggtcat
     6121 gagattatca aaaaggatct tcacctagat ccttttaaat taaaaatgaa gttttaaatc
     6181 aatctaaagt atatatgagt aaacttggtc tgacagttac caatgcttaa tcagtgaggc
     6241 acctatctca gcgatctgtc tatttcgttc atccatagtt gcctgactcc ccgtcgtgta
     6301 gataactacg atacgggagg gcttaccatc tggccccagt gctgcaatga taccgcgaga
     6361 cccacgctca ccggctccag atttatcagc aataaaccag ccagccggaa gggccgagcg
     6421 cagaagtggt cctgcaactt tatccgcctc catccagtct attaattgtt gccgggaagc
     6481 tagagtaagt agttcgccag ttaatagttt gcgcaacgtt gttgccattg ctacaggcat
     6541 cgtggtgtca cgctcgtcgt ttggtatggc ttcattcagc tccggttccc aacgatcaag
     6601 gcgagttaca tgatccccca tgttgtgcaa aaaagcggtt agctccttcg gtcctccgat
     6661 cgttgtcaga agtaagttgg ccgcagtgtt atcactcatg gttatggcag cactgcataa
     6721 ttctcttact gtcatgccat ccgtaagatg cttttctgtg actggtgagt actcaaccaa
     6781 gtcattctga gaatagtgta tgcggcgacc gagttgctct tgcccggcgt caatacggga
     6841 taataccgcg ccacatagca gaactttaaa agtgctcatc attggaaaac gttcttcggg
     6901 gcgaaaactc tcaaggatct taccgctgtt gagatccagt tcgatgtaac ccactcgtgc
     6961 acccaactga tcttcagcat cttttacttt caccagcgtt tctgggtgag caaaaacagg
     7021 aaggcaaaat gccgcaaaaa agggaataag ggcgacacgg aaatgttgaa tactcatact
     7081 cttccttttt caatattatt gaagcattta tcagggttat tgtctcatga gcggatacat
     7141 atttgaatgt atttagaaaa ataaacaaat aggggttccg cgcacatttc cccgaaaagt
     7201 gccacctgac gtcgacggat cgggagatct cccgatcccc tatggtgcac tctcagtaca
     7261 atctgctctg atgccgcata gttaagccag tatctgctcc ctgcttgtgt gttggaggtc
     7321 gctgagtagt gcgcgagcaa aatttaagct acaacaaggc aaggcttgac cgacaattgc
     7381 atgaagaatc tgcttagggt taggcgtttt gcgctgcttc gcgatgtacg ggccagatat
     7441 acgcgtt
//
