# Supplementary material for: The Legionella pneumophila effector SidL is an adenylyltransferase that modifies the glycolytic intermediate 3-phosphoglycerate
Source: Mol Cell. Author manuscript; Available in PMC 2026 Aug 3. (PMC13431035; doi:10.1016/j.molcel.2026.07.007)
Supplement: 4 — Table S3. Metabolite library compounds and sources. Related to Figs. 4B, S3A-C and S5. [file NIHMS2196818-supplement-4.zip › Supplemental-DataS3pJBPlasmids/pJB214_pcDNA_3xFLAG-GS-SidL-H571A_d2-60.gb]

LOCUS       pJB214_pcDNA_3xF        7270 bp    DNA     circular SYN 04-MAY-2026
DEFINITION  synthetic circular DNA
ACCESSION   .
VERSION     .
KEYWORDS    .
SOURCE      synthetic DNA construct
  ORGANISM  synthetic DNA construct
REFERENCE   1  (bases 1 to 7270)
  AUTHORS   .
  TITLE     Direct Submission
  JOURNAL   Exported May 4, 2026 from SnapGene 8.2.2
            https://www.snapgene.com
COMMENT     pJB214 pDEST53_CMV_3xFLAG-GS-SidL-H571A(∆2-60) Codon Opt AmpR 
            Source: Cut
FEATURES             Location/Qualifiers
     source          1..7270
                     /mol_type="other DNA"
                     /organism="synthetic DNA construct"
     enhancer        1..380
                     /label=CMV enhancer
                     /note="note: human cytomegalovirus immediate early 
                     enhancer"
     promoter        381..584
                     /label=CMV promoter
                     /note="note: human cytomegalovirus (CMV) immediate early 
                     promoter"
     promoter        629..647
                     /label=T7 promoter
                     /note="note: promoter for bacteriophage T7 RNA polymerase"
     CDS             671..2569
                     /codon_start=1
                     /label=3xFLAG-GS-SidL-H571A(∆2-60)
                     /label=3xFLAG-GS-SidL-H571A(∆2-60) Codon Opt
                     /translation="MADYKDHDGDYKDHDIDYKDDDDKGSVSTIDTQKILDDFMKNIRF
                     SRFKQIWQAIEKTPKSKHILLKSLFLKGLLTHNKPLLEEIIRQIELIPYSSDLEMLGAF
                     SQDKAHPLSPELLEFVQEMLANESEKVLLTILMNAFQSIPELSLDSKTGTLSMKTKKAL
                     LPLLIEKVDTSIAKSIMSQLTDISFDSVLPAFRPSIGDPSYQKTNINLNKYLSLVGNKT
                     DISEFLILTIGLFTSLKIGDKGFLQELSADYLFVRYDDCLHKIIEKLKEKEVIEQLGEK
                     EVQKILEASGNLKRFKPTSNNPRRFFETRLAQYINGLSHSEKTIEIDSIGEDKEPEDEE
                     LRDNTLKACNKILQFFLGDCGRVDTPREMEQKICIFANGYKDTSKFTKKEVEFITGVLH
                     HAGAHKGRDRVERDKLTGIKERKFETDSEKVGSDVWNCGGGVMKGCSPVFYDAQRDPMR
                     NMLVDSSTVAPDNKEGKQWFWNNNRQYSSYVGSISGHTCNIVGMLAKYMTEYKEDLDLQ
                     NDINLFLIQVIGVYAKRGFAAMLEVIDVLHDPYVQDIFKGYGVQVNLYSYFKENPELAG
                     FLQHAMNDATTYTQALVNKKHVKEALKSNSFFSKKDEESGDKKNDHTPKDGTVYGC"
     misc_feature    677..742
                     /label=3xFLAG
     misc_feature    743..748
                     /label=GS linker
     protein_bind    complement(2571..2595)
                     /label=attB2
                     /note="bound_moiety: BP Clonase(TM) gene: mutant version of
                     attB note: recombination site for the Gateway(R) BP 
                     reaction"
     polyA_signal    2633..2857
                     /label=bGH poly(A) signal
                     /note="note: bovine growth hormone polyadenylation signal"
     rep_origin      2903..3331
                     /label=f1 ori
                     /note="direction: RIGHT note: f1 bacteriophage origin of 
                     replication; arrow indicates direction of (+) strand 
                     synthesis"
     promoter        3345..3674
                     /label=SV40 promoter
                     /note="note: SV40 enhancer and early promoter"
     rep_origin      3525..3660
                     /label=SV40 ori
                     /note="note: SV40 origin of replication"
     CDS             3741..4535
                     /label=NeoR/KanR
                     /note="codon_start: 1 gene: aph(3')-II (or nptII) note: 
                     confers resistance to neomycin, kanamycin, and G418 
                     (Geneticin(R)) product: aminoglycoside phosphotransferase 
                     from Tn5 transl_table: 1 translation: 
                     MIEQDGLHAGSPAAWVERLFGYDWAQQTIGCSDAAVFRLSAQGRPVLFVKTDLSGALNE
                     LQDEAARLSWLATTGVPCAAVLDVVTEAGRDWLLLGEVPGQDLLSSHLAPAEKVSIMAD
                     AMRRLHTLDPATCPFDHQAKHRIERARTRMEAGLVDQDDLDEEHQGLAPAELFARLKAR
                     MPDGEDLVVTHGDACLPNIMVENGRFSGFIDCGRLGVADRYQDIALATRDIAEELGGEW
                     ADRFLVLYGIAAPDSQRIAFYRLLDEFF*"
     polyA_signal    4709..4830
                     /label=SV40 poly(A) signal
                     /note="note: SV40 polyadenylation signal"
     rep_origin      complement(5281..5869)
                     /direction=LEFT
                     /label=ori
                     /note="direction: LEFT note: high-copy-number 
                     ColE1/pMB1/pBR322/pUC origin of replication"
     promoter        complement(6901..7005)
                     /label=AmpR promoter
                     /note="gene: bla"
ORIGIN
        1 gacattgatt attgactagt tattaatagt aatcaattac ggggtcatta gttcatagcc
       61 catatatgga gttccgcgtt acataactta cggtaaatgg cccgcctggc tgaccgccca
      121 acgacccccg cccattgacg tcaataatga cgtatgttcc catagtaacg ccaataggga
      181 ctttccattg acgtcaatgg gtggagtatt tacggtaaac tgcccacttg gcagtacatc
      241 aagtgtatca tatgccaagt acgcccccta ttgacgtcaa tgacggtaaa tggcccgcct
      301 ggcattatgc ccagtacatg accttatggg actttcctac ttggcagtac atctacgtat
      361 tagtcatcgc tattaccatg gtgatgcggt tttggcagta catcaatggg cgtggatagc
      421 ggtttgactc acggggattt ccaagtctcc accccattga cgtcaatggg agtttgtttt
      481 ggcaccaaaa tcaacgggac tttccaaaat gtcgtaacaa ctccgcccca ttgacgcaaa
      541 tgggcggtag gcgtgtacgg tgggaggtct atataagcag agctctctgg ctaactagag
      601 aacccactgc ttactggctt atcgaaatta atacgactca ctatagggag acccaagctg
      661 gctagacacc atggccgact acaaagacca tgacggtgat tataaagatc atgacatcga
      721 ttacaaggat gacgatgaca agggcagcgt aagcacgatc gacacccaaa agatcctgga
      781 tgacttcatg aaaaatatac ggtttagccg gttcaagcag atctggcaag ccattgaaaa
      841 aacgccgaaa tctaagcaca tattgctcaa gagcttgttt ctgaaggggt tgctgacgca
      901 taataagcct ctcttggagg agatcatcag gcaaatagag ctgataccat actcctcaga
      961 ccttgaaatg ttgggcgctt tctcccaaga caaggcgcat cccctctcac ctgagcttct
     1021 ggaatttgtc caggaaatgc tggcaaacga atccgagaaa gtcttgctta ctatactgat
     1081 gaatgccttc caaagcattc cggagctttc cctggactct aaaactggca cattgagtat
     1141 gaagactaag aaggccttgc tccctttgtt gatagaaaag gtcgacacaa gtatagcgaa
     1201 gtctataatg agtcaactga cggatatatc tttcgacagt gtcctccccg cctttcgccc
     1261 ttccattggg gacccttcat atcagaagac caacattaat ttgaacaagt atctctcact
     1321 tgttggaaat aagaccgata tttcagagtt cctcatcctg actataggtc tgtttacaag
     1381 tctgaaaata ggggacaaag ggttcctgca ggagcttagt gcggattatc tgtttgtgcg
     1441 ctacgacgac tgccttcaca aaatcataga gaaactgaaa gaaaaagaag ttatagaaca
     1501 gctgggagaa aaagaagttc agaagatact ggaagcatcc gggaatctga aacggtttaa
     1561 gcctacttct aataaccctc gaagattctt tgagacccga ctggcacaat atatcaatgg
     1621 cctgtcccac tcagagaaga cgatcgaaat tgattccatc ggggaagaca aagaaccgga
     1681 ggatgaggag cttagagata atacactgaa ggcttgtaat aaaatccttc agttttttct
     1741 tggggattgc gggagagtag atacccccag agaaatggag cagaagatct gcatttttgc
     1801 taatggatac aaagacacct ccaaatttac gaagaaggaa gtagaattca taacaggtgt
     1861 ccttcatcac gccggggccc ataaaggaag agatcgagtg gagagggaca aactcaccgg
     1921 tattaaggaa agaaagttcg agaccgactc cgagaaagtt ggatctgacg tgtggaactg
     1981 cgggggtgga gttatgaagg gctgttcacc agtcttttac gatgcgcaac gagacccgat
     2041 gcgaaacatg cttgtagata gctcaacggt ggcgccagac aacaaggaag gcaagcaatg
     2101 gttctggaac aataatcgcc aatattctag ttacgtaggc tcaatcagcg ggcacacttg
     2161 taacattgta gggatgcttg ccaagtacat gacagaatat aaggaggacc ttgacctgca
     2221 gaacgacatc aatctgttct tgattcaagt catcggtgtc tacgcgaaac gcggtttcgc
     2281 tgctatgctc gaggtcattg acgtattgca tgacccttac gtccaggata tcttcaaagg
     2341 gtacggagtg caggtgaatc tctactccta ctttaaagag aacccggaac tggcgggatt
     2401 tttgcaacat gccatgaatg atgccacgac ctatactcag gctcttgtaa acaagaagca
     2461 tgtgaaggaa gctctgaaga gcaactcatt ctttagcaaa aaagacgagg aaagcggcga
     2521 caaaaagaat gaccacacgc ctaaagacgg tactgtatat gggtgctagg acccagcttt
     2581 cttgtacaaa gtggtgataa ttaattaaga taaacccgct gatcagcctc gactgtgcct
     2641 tctagttgcc agccatctgt tgtttgcccc tcccccgtgc cttccttgac cctggaaggt
     2701 gccactccca ctgtcctttc ctaataaaat gaggaaattg catcgcattg tctgagtagg
     2761 tgtcattcta ttctgggggg tggggtgggg caggacagca agggggagga ttgggaagac
     2821 aatagcaggc atgctgggga tgcggtgggc tctatggctt ctgaggcgga aagaaccagc
     2881 tggggctcta gggggtatcc ccnnnnnnnn nnnnnnnnnn nnnnnnnnnn nnnnnnnnnn
     2941 nnnnnnnnnn nnnnnnnnnn nnnnnnnnnn nnnnnnnnnn nnnnnnnnnn nnnnnnnnnn
     3001 nnnnnnnnnn nnnnnnnnnn nnnnnncnnn nnnnnnnnnn nnnnnnnnnn nnnnnnnnnn
     3061 nnnnnnnnnn nnnnnnnnnn nnnnnnnnnn nnnnnnnnnn nnnnnnnnnn nnnnnnnnan
     3121 nnnnnnnnnn nnnnnnnnnn nnnnnnnnnn nnnnnnnnnn nnnnnnnncc tttgacgttg
     3181 gagtccacgt tctttaatag tggactcttg ttccaaactg gaacaacact caaccctatc
     3241 tcggtctatt cttttgattt ataagggatt ttgccgattt cggcctattg gttaaaaaat
     3301 gagctgattt aacaaaaatt taacgcgaat taattctgtg gaatgtgtgt cagttagggt
     3361 gtggaaagtc cccaggctcc ccagcaggca gaagtatgca aagcatgcat ctcaattagt
     3421 cagcaaccag gtgtggaaag tccccaggct ccccagcagg cagaagtatg caaagcatgc
     3481 atctcaatta gtcagcaacc atagtcccgc ccctaactcc gcccatcccg cccctaactc
     3541 cgcccagttc cgcccattct ccgccccatg gctgactaat tttttttatt tatgcagagg
     3601 ccgaggccgc ctctgcctct gagctattcc agaagtagtg aggaggcttt tttggaggcc
     3661 taggcttttg caaaaagctc ccgggagctt gtatatccat tttcggatct gatcaagaga
     3721 caggatgagg atcgtttcgc atgattgaac aagatggatt gcacgcaggt tctccggccg
     3781 cttgggtgga gaggctattc ggctatgact gggcacaaca gacaatcggc tgctctgatg
     3841 ccgccgtgtt ccggctgtca gcgcaggggc gcccggttct ttttgtcaag accgacctgt
     3901 ccggtgccct gaatgaactg caggacgagg cagcgcggct atcgtggctg gccacgacgg
     3961 gcgttccttg cgcagctgtg ctcgacgttg tcactgaagc gggaagggac tggctgctat
     4021 tgggcgaagt gccggggcag gatctcctgt catctcacct tgctcctgcc gagaaagtat
     4081 ccatcatggc tgatgcaatg cggcggctgc atacgcttga tccggctacc tgcccattcg
     4141 accaccaagc gaaacatcgc atcgagcgag cacgtactcg gatggaagcc ggtcttgtcg
     4201 atcaggatga tctggacgaa gagcatcagg ggctcgcgcc agccgaactg ttcgccaggc
     4261 tcaaggcgcg catgcccgac ggcgaggatc tcgtcgtgac ccatggcgat gcctgcttgc
     4321 cgaatatcat ggtggaaaat ggccgctttt ctggattcat cgactgtggc cggctgggtg
     4381 tggcggaccg ctatcaggac atagcgttgg ctacccgtga tattgctgaa gagcttggcg
     4441 gcgaatgggc tgaccgcttc ctcgtgcttt acggtatcgc cgctcccgat tcgcagcgca
     4501 tcgccttcta tcgccttctt gacgagttct tctgagcggg actctggggt tcgaaatgac
     4561 cgaccaagcg acgcccaacc tgccatcacg agatttcgat tccaccgccg ccttctatga
     4621 aaggttgggc ttcggaatcg ttttccggga cgccggctgg atgatcctcc agcgcgggga
     4681 tctcatgctg gagttcttcg cccaccccaa cttgtttatt gcagcttata atggttacaa
     4741 ataaagcaat agcatcacaa atttcacaaa taaagcattt ttttcactgc attctagttg
     4801 tggtttgtcc aaactcatca atgtatctta tcatgtctgt ataccgtcga cctctagcta
     4861 gagcttggcg taatcatggt catagctgtt tcctgtgtga aattgttatc cgctcacaat
     4921 tccacacaac atacgagccg gaagcataaa gtgtaaagcc tggggtgcct aatgagtgag
     4981 ctaactcaca ttaattgcgt tgcgctcact gcccgctttc cagtcgggaa acctgtcgtg
     5041 ccagctgcat taatgaatcg gccaacgcgc ggggagaggc ggtttgcgta ttgggcgctc
     5101 ttccgcttcc tcgctcactg actcgctgcg ctcggtcgtt cggctgcggc gagcggtatc
     5161 agctcactca aaggcggtaa tacggttatc cacagaatca ggggataacg caggaaagaa
     5221 catgtgagca aaaggccagc aaaaggccag gaaccgtaaa aaggccgcgt tgctggcgtt
     5281 tttccatagg ctccgccccc ctgacgagca tcacaaaaat cgacgctcaa gtcagaggtg
     5341 gcgaaacccg acaggactat aaagatacca ggcgtttccc cctggaagct ccctcgtgcg
     5401 ctctcctgtt ccgaccctgc cgcttaccgg atacctgtcc gcctttctcc cttcgggaag
     5461 cgtggcgctt tctcatagct cacgctgtag gtatctcagt tcggtgtagg tcgttcgctc
     5521 caagctgggc tgtgtgcacg aaccccccgt tcagcccgac cgctgcgcct tatccggtaa
     5581 ctatcgtctt gagtccaacc cggtaagaca cgacttatcg ccactggcag cagccactgg
     5641 taacaggatt agcagagcga ggtatgtagg cggtgctaca gagttcttga agtggtggcc
     5701 taactacggc tacactagaa gaacagtatt tggtatctgc gctctgctga agccagttac
     5761 cttcggaaaa agagttggta gctcttgatc cggcaaacaa accaccgctg gtagcggtgg
     5821 tttttttgtt tgcaagcagc agattacgcg cagaaaaaaa ggatctcaag aagatccttt
     5881 gatcttttct acggggtctg acgctcagtg gaacgaaaac tcacgttaag ggattttggt
     5941 catgagatta tcaaaaagga tcttcaccta gatcctttta aattaaaaat gaagttttaa
     6001 atcaatctaa agtatatatg agtaaacttg gtctgacagt taccaatgct taatcagtga
     6061 ggcacctatc tcagcgatct gtctatttcg ttcatccata gttgcctgac tccccgtcgt
     6121 gtagataact acgatacggg agggcttacc atctggcccc agtgctgcaa tgataccgcg
     6181 agacccacgc tcaccggctc cagatttatc agcaataaac cagccagccg gaagggccga
     6241 gcgcagaagt ggtcctgcaa ctttatccgc ctccatccag tctattaatt gttgccggga
     6301 agctagagta agtagttcgc cagttaatag tttgcgcaac gttgttgcca ttgctacagg
     6361 catcgtggtg tcacgctcgt cgtttggtat ggcttcattc agctccggtt cccaacgatc
     6421 aaggcgagtt acatgatccc ccatgttgtg caaaaaagcg gttagctcct tcggtcctcc
     6481 gatcgttgtc agaagtaagt tggccgcagt gttatcactc atggttatgg cagcactgca
     6541 taattctctt actgtcatgc catccgtaag atgcttttct gtgactggtg agtactcaac
     6601 caagtcattc tgagaatagt gtatgcggcg accgagttgc tcttgcccgg cgtcaatacg
     6661 ggataatacc gcgccacata gcagaacttt aaaagtgctc atcattggaa aacgttcttc
     6721 ggggcgaaaa ctctcaagga tcttaccgct gttgagatcc agttcgatgt aacccactcg
     6781 tgcacccaac tgatcttcag catcttttac tttcaccagc gtttctgggt gagcaaaaac
     6841 aggaaggcaa aatgccgcaa aaaagggaat aagggcgaca cggaaatgtt gaatactcat
     6901 actcttcctt tttcaatatt attgaagcat ttatcagggt tattgtctca tgagcggata
     6961 catatttgaa tgtatttaga aaaataaaca aataggggtt ccgcgcacat ttccccgaaa
     7021 agtgccacct gacgtcgacg gatcgggaga tctcccgatc ccctatggtg cactctcagt
     7081 acaatctgct ctgatgccgc atagttaagc cagtatctgc tccctgcttg tgtgttggag
     7141 gtcgctgagt agtgcgcgag caaaatttaa gctacaacaa ggcaaggctt gaccgacaat
     7201 tgcatgaaga atctgcttag ggttaggcgt tttgcgctgc ttcgcgatgt acgggccaga
     7261 tatacgcgtt
//
