# Supplementary material for: The Legionella pneumophila effector SidL is an adenylyltransferase that modifies the glycolytic intermediate 3-phosphoglycerate
Source: Mol Cell. Author manuscript; Available in PMC 2026 Aug 3. (PMC13431035; doi:10.1016/j.molcel.2026.07.007)
Supplement: 4 — Table S3. Metabolite library compounds and sources. Related to Figs. 4B, S3A-C and S5. [file NIHMS2196818-supplement-4.zip › Supplemental-DataS3pJBPlasmids/pJB108_pCDNA_3xFLAG-SidL_d2-60.gb]

LOCUS       pjb108_cmv_3xfla        7270 bp    DNA     circular SYN 04-MAY-2026
DEFINITION  synthetic circular DNA
ACCESSION   .
VERSION     .
KEYWORDS    .
SOURCE      synthetic DNA construct
  ORGANISM  synthetic DNA construct
REFERENCE   1  (bases 1 to 7270)
  AUTHORS   .
  TITLE     Direct Submission
  JOURNAL   Exported May 4, 2026 from SnapGene 8.2.2
            https://www.snapgene.com
COMMENT     pJB108 pDEST53_CMV_3xFLAG-GS-SidL(∆2-60) CodonOpt AmpR Source: iPCR:
            pJB91 w/ JBO189x214 and blunt-end ligation
FEATURES             Location/Qualifiers
     source          1..7270
                     /mol_type="other DNA"
                     /organism="synthetic DNA construct"
     enhancer        1..380
                     /label=CMV enhancer
                     /note="note: human cytomegalovirus immediate early 
                     enhancer"
     promoter        381..584
                     /label=CMV promoter
                     /note="note: human cytomegalovirus (CMV) immediate early 
                     promoter"
     promoter        629..647
                     /label=T7 promoter
                     /note="note: promoter for bacteriophage T7 RNA polymerase"
     CDS             671..2569
                     /codon_start=1
                     /label=3xFLAG-GS-SidL∆2-60
                     /translation="MADYKDHDGDYKDHDIDYKDDDDKGSVSTIDTQKILDDFMKNIRF
                     SRFKQIWQAIEKTPKSKHILLKSLFLKGLLTHNKPLLEEIIRQIELIPYSSDLEMLGAF
                     SQDKAHPLSPELLEFVQEMLANESEKVLLTILMNAFQSIPELSLDSKTGTLSMKTKKAL
                     LPLLIEKVDTSIAKSIMSQLTDISFDSVLPAFRPSIGDPSYQKTNINLNKYLSLVGNKT
                     DISEFLILTIGLFTSLKIGDKGFLQELSADYLFVRYDDCLHKIIEKLKEKEVIEQLGEK
                     EVQKILEASGNLKRFKPTSNNPRRFFETRLAQYINGLSHSEKTIEIDSIGEDKEPEDEE
                     LRDNTLKACNKILQFFLGDCGRVDTPREMEQKICIFANGYKDTSKFTKKEVEFITGVLH
                     HAGAHKGRDRVERDKLTGIKERKFETDSEKVGSDVWNCGGGVMKGCSPVFYDAQRDPMR
                     NMLVDSSTVAPDNKEGKQWFWNNNRQYSSYVGSISGHTCNIVGMLAKYMTEYKEDLDLQ
                     NDINLFLIQVIGVYAKRGFHAMLEVIDVLHDPYVQDIFKGYGVQVNLYSYFKENPELAG
                     FLQHAMNDATTYTQALVNKKHVKEALKSNSFFSKKDEESGDKKNDHTPKDGTVYGC"
     misc_feature    677..742
                     /label=3xFLAG
     misc_feature    743..748
                     /label=GlySer linker
     protein_bind    complement(2571..2595)
                     /label=attB2
                     /note="bound_moiety: BP Clonase(TM) gene: mutant version of
                     attB note: recombination site for the Gateway(R) BP 
                     reaction"
     polyA_signal    2633..2857
                     /label=bGH poly(A) signal
                     /note="note: bovine growth hormone polyadenylation signal"
     rep_origin      2903..3331
                     /label=f1 ori
                     /note="direction: RIGHT note: f1 bacteriophage origin of 
                     replication; arrow indicates direction of (+) strand 
                     synthesis"
     promoter        3345..3674
                     /label=SV40 promoter
                     /note="note: SV40 enhancer and early promoter"
     rep_origin      3525..3660
                     /label=SV40 ori
                     /note="note: SV40 origin of replication"
     CDS             3741..4535
                     /label=NeoR/KanR
                     /note="codon_start: 1 gene: aph(3')-II (or nptII) note: 
                     confers resistance to neomycin, kanamycin, and G418 
                     (Geneticin(R)) product: aminoglycoside phosphotransferase 
                     from Tn5 transl_table: 1 translation: 
                     MIEQDGLHAGSPAAWVERLFGYDWAQQTIGCSDAAVFRLSAQGRPVLFVKTDLSGALNE
                     LQDEAARLSWLATTGVPCAAVLDVVTEAGRDWLLLGEVPGQDLLSSHLAPAEKVSIMAD
                     AMRRLHTLDPATCPFDHQAKHRIERARTRMEAGLVDQDDLDEEHQGLAPAELFARLKAR
                     MPDGEDLVVTHGDACLPNIMVENGRFSGFIDCGRLGVADRYQDIALATRDIAEELGGEW
                     ADRFLVLYGIAAPDSQRIAFYRLLDEFF*"
     polyA_signal    4709..4830
                     /label=SV40 poly(A) signal
                     /note="note: SV40 polyadenylation signal"
     rep_origin      complement(5281..5869)
                     /direction=LEFT
                     /label=ori
                     /note="direction: LEFT note: high-copy-number 
                     ColE1/pMB1/pBR322/pUC origin of replication"
     CDS             complement(6040..6900)
                     /label=AmpR
                     /note="codon_start: 1 gene: bla note: confers resistance to
                     ampicillin, carbenicillin, and related antibiotics product:
                     beta-lactamase transl_table: 1 translation: 
                     MSIQHFRVALIPFFAAFCLPVFA,HPETLVKVKDAEDQLGARVGYIELDLNSGKILESF
                     RPEERFPMMSTFKVLLCGAVLSRIDAGQEQLGRRIHYSQNDLVEYSPVTEKHLTDGMTV
                     RELCSAAITMSDNTAANLLLTTIGGPKELTAFLHNMGDHVTRLDRWEPELNEAIPNDER
                     DTTMPVAMATTLRKLLTGELLTLASRQQLIDWMEADKVAGPLLRSALPAGWFIADKSGA
                     GERGSRGIIAALGPDGKPSRIVVIYTTGSQATMDERNRQIAEIGASLIKHW*"
     promoter        complement(6901..7005)
                     /label=AmpR promoter
                     /note="gene: bla"
ORIGIN
        1 gacattgatt attgactagt tattaatagt aatcaattac ggggtcatta gttcatagcc
       61 catatatgga gttccgcgtt acataactta cggtaaatgg cccgcctggc tgaccgccca
      121 acgacccccg cccattgacg tcaataatga cgtatgttcc catagtaacg ccaataggga
      181 ctttccattg acgtcaatgg gtggagtatt tacggtaaac tgcccacttg gcagtacatc
      241 aagtgtatca tatgccaagt acgcccccta ttgacgtcaa tgacggtaaa tggcccgcct
      301 ggcattatgc ccagtacatg accttatggg actttcctac ttggcagtac atctacgtat
      361 tagtcatcgc tattaccatg gtgatgcggt tttggcagta catcaatggg cgtggatagc
      421 ggtttgactc acggggattt ccaagtctcc accccattga cgtcaatggg agtttgtttt
      481 ggcaccaaaa tcaacgggac tttccaaaat gtcgtaacaa ctccgcccca ttgacgcaaa
      541 tgggcggtag gcgtgtacgg tgggaggtct atataagcag agctctctgg ctaactagag
      601 aacccactgc ttactggctt atcgaaatta atacgactca ctatagggag acccaagctg
      661 gctagacacc atggccgact acaaagacca tgacggtgat tataaagatc atgacatcga
      721 ttacaaggat gacgatgaca agggcagcgt aagcacgatc gacacccaaa agatcctgga
      781 tgacttcatg aaaaatatac ggtttagccg gttcaagcag atctggcaag ccattgaaaa
      841 aacgccgaaa tctaagcaca tattgctcaa gagcttgttt ctgaaggggt tgctgacgca
      901 taataagcct ctcttggagg agatcatcag gcaaatagag ctgataccat actcctcaga
      961 ccttgaaatg ttgggcgctt tctcccaaga caaggcgcat cccctctcac ctgagcttct
     1021 ggaatttgtc caggaaatgc tggcaaacga atccgagaaa gtcttgctta ctatactgat
     1081 gaatgccttc caaagcattc cggagctttc cctggactct aaaactggca cattgagtat
     1141 gaagactaag aaggccttgc tccctttgtt gatagaaaag gtcgacacaa gtatagcgaa
     1201 gtctataatg agtcaactga cggatatatc tttcgacagt gtcctccccg cctttcgccc
     1261 ttccattggg gacccttcat atcagaagac caacattaat ttgaacaagt atctctcact
     1321 tgttggaaat aagaccgata tttcagagtt cctcatcctg actataggtc tgtttacaag
     1381 tctgaaaata ggggacaaag ggttcctgca ggagcttagt gcggattatc tgtttgtgcg
     1441 ctacgacgac tgccttcaca aaatcataga gaaactgaaa gaaaaagaag ttatagaaca
     1501 gctgggagaa aaagaagttc agaagatact ggaagcatcc gggaatctga aacggtttaa
     1561 gcctacttct aataaccctc gaagattctt tgagacccga ctggcacaat atatcaatgg
     1621 cctgtcccac tcagagaaga cgatcgaaat tgattccatc ggggaagaca aagaaccgga
     1681 ggatgaggag cttagagata atacactgaa ggcttgtaat aaaatccttc agttttttct
     1741 tggggattgc gggagagtag atacccccag agaaatggag cagaagatct gcatttttgc
     1801 taatggatac aaagacacct ccaaatttac gaagaaggaa gtagaattca taacaggtgt
     1861 ccttcatcac gccggggccc ataaaggaag agatcgagtg gagagggaca aactcaccgg
     1921 tattaaggaa agaaagttcg agaccgactc cgagaaagtt ggatctgacg tgtggaactg
     1981 cgggggtgga gttatgaagg gctgttcacc agtcttttac gatgcgcaac gagacccgat
     2041 gcgaaacatg cttgtagata gctcaacggt ggcgccagac aacaaggaag gcaagcaatg
     2101 gttctggaac aataatcgcc aatattctag ttacgtaggc tcaatcagcg ggcacacttg
     2161 taacattgta gggatgcttg ccaagtacat gacagaatat aaggaggacc ttgacctgca
     2221 gaacgacatc aatctgttct tgattcaagt catcggtgtc tacgcgaaac gcggtttcca
     2281 cgctatgctc gaggtcattg acgtattgca tgacccttac gtccaggata tcttcaaagg
     2341 gtacggagtg caggtgaatc tctactccta ctttaaagag aacccggaac tggcgggatt
     2401 tttgcaacat gccatgaatg atgccacgac ctatactcag gctcttgtaa acaagaagca
     2461 tgtgaaggaa gctctgaaga gcaactcatt ctttagcaaa aaagacgagg aaagcggcga
     2521 caaaaagaat gaccacacgc ctaaagacgg tactgtatat gggtgctagg acccagcttt
     2581 cttgtacaaa gtggtgataa ttaattaaga taaacccgct gatcagcctc gactgtgcct
     2641 tctagttgcc agccatctgt tgtttgcccc tcccccgtgc cttccttgac cctggaaggt
     2701 gccactccca ctgtcctttc ctaataaaat gaggaaattg catcgcattg tctgagtagg
     2761 tgtcattcta ttctgggggg tggggtgggg caggacagca agggggagga ttgggaagac
     2821 aatagcaggc atgctgggga tgcggtgggc tctatggctt ctgaggcgga aagaaccagc
     2881 tggggctcta gggggtatcc ccnnnnnnnn nnnnnnnnnn nnnnnnnnnn nnnnnnnnnn
     2941 nnnnnnnnnn nnnnnnnnnn nnnnnnnnnn nnnnnnnnnn nnnnnnnnnn nnnnnnnnnn
     3001 nnnnnnnnnn nnnnnnnnnn nnnnnncnnn nnnnnnnnnn nnnnnnnnnn nnnnnnnnnn
     3061 nnnnnnnnnn nnnnnnnnnn nnnnnnnnnn nnnnnnnnnn nnnnnnnnnn nnnnnnnnan
     3121 nnnnnnnnnn nnnnnnnnnn nnnnnnnnnn nnnnnnnnnn nnnnnnnncc tttgacgttg
     3181 gagtccacgt tctttaatag tggactcttg ttccaaactg gaacaacact caaccctatc
     3241 tcggtctatt cttttgattt ataagggatt ttgccgattt cggcctattg gttaaaaaat
     3301 gagctgattt aacaaaaatt taacgcgaat taattctgtg gaatgtgtgt cagttagggt
     3361 gtggaaagtc cccaggctcc ccagcaggca gaagtatgca aagcatgcat ctcaattagt
     3421 cagcaaccag gtgtggaaag tccccaggct ccccagcagg cagaagtatg caaagcatgc
     3481 atctcaatta gtcagcaacc atagtcccgc ccctaactcc gcccatcccg cccctaactc
     3541 cgcccagttc cgcccattct ccgccccatg gctgactaat tttttttatt tatgcagagg
     3601 ccgaggccgc ctctgcctct gagctattcc agaagtagtg aggaggcttt tttggaggcc
     3661 taggcttttg caaaaagctc ccgggagctt gtatatccat tttcggatct gatcaagaga
     3721 caggatgagg atcgtttcgc atgattgaac aagatggatt gcacgcaggt tctccggccg
     3781 cttgggtgga gaggctattc ggctatgact gggcacaaca gacaatcggc tgctctgatg
     3841 ccgccgtgtt ccggctgtca gcgcaggggc gcccggttct ttttgtcaag accgacctgt
     3901 ccggtgccct gaatgaactg caggacgagg cagcgcggct atcgtggctg gccacgacgg
     3961 gcgttccttg cgcagctgtg ctcgacgttg tcactgaagc gggaagggac tggctgctat
     4021 tgggcgaagt gccggggcag gatctcctgt catctcacct tgctcctgcc gagaaagtat
     4081 ccatcatggc tgatgcaatg cggcggctgc atacgcttga tccggctacc tgcccattcg
     4141 accaccaagc gaaacatcgc atcgagcgag cacgtactcg gatggaagcc ggtcttgtcg
     4201 atcaggatga tctggacgaa gagcatcagg ggctcgcgcc agccgaactg ttcgccaggc
     4261 tcaaggcgcg catgcccgac ggcgaggatc tcgtcgtgac ccatggcgat gcctgcttgc
     4321 cgaatatcat ggtggaaaat ggccgctttt ctggattcat cgactgtggc cggctgggtg
     4381 tggcggaccg ctatcaggac atagcgttgg ctacccgtga tattgctgaa gagcttggcg
     4441 gcgaatgggc tgaccgcttc ctcgtgcttt acggtatcgc cgctcccgat tcgcagcgca
     4501 tcgccttcta tcgccttctt gacgagttct tctgagcggg actctggggt tcgaaatgac
     4561 cgaccaagcg acgcccaacc tgccatcacg agatttcgat tccaccgccg ccttctatga
     4621 aaggttgggc ttcggaatcg ttttccggga cgccggctgg atgatcctcc agcgcgggga
     4681 tctcatgctg gagttcttcg cccaccccaa cttgtttatt gcagcttata atggttacaa
     4741 ataaagcaat agcatcacaa atttcacaaa taaagcattt ttttcactgc attctagttg
     4801 tggtttgtcc aaactcatca atgtatctta tcatgtctgt ataccgtcga cctctagcta
     4861 gagcttggcg taatcatggt catagctgtt tcctgtgtga aattgttatc cgctcacaat
     4921 tccacacaac atacgagccg gaagcataaa gtgtaaagcc tggggtgcct aatgagtgag
     4981 ctaactcaca ttaattgcgt tgcgctcact gcccgctttc cagtcgggaa acctgtcgtg
     5041 ccagctgcat taatgaatcg gccaacgcgc ggggagaggc ggtttgcgta ttgggcgctc
     5101 ttccgcttcc tcgctcactg actcgctgcg ctcggtcgtt cggctgcggc gagcggtatc
     5161 agctcactca aaggcggtaa tacggttatc cacagaatca ggggataacg caggaaagaa
     5221 catgtgagca aaaggccagc aaaaggccag gaaccgtaaa aaggccgcgt tgctggcgtt
     5281 tttccatagg ctccgccccc ctgacgagca tcacaaaaat cgacgctcaa gtcagaggtg
     5341 gcgaaacccg acaggactat aaagatacca ggcgtttccc cctggaagct ccctcgtgcg
     5401 ctctcctgtt ccgaccctgc cgcttaccgg atacctgtcc gcctttctcc cttcgggaag
     5461 cgtggcgctt tctcatagct cacgctgtag gtatctcagt tcggtgtagg tcgttcgctc
     5521 caagctgggc tgtgtgcacg aaccccccgt tcagcccgac cgctgcgcct tatccggtaa
     5581 ctatcgtctt gagtccaacc cggtaagaca cgacttatcg ccactggcag cagccactgg
     5641 taacaggatt agcagagcga ggtatgtagg cggtgctaca gagttcttga agtggtggcc
     5701 taactacggc tacactagaa gaacagtatt tggtatctgc gctctgctga agccagttac
     5761 cttcggaaaa agagttggta gctcttgatc cggcaaacaa accaccgctg gtagcggtgg
     5821 tttttttgtt tgcaagcagc agattacgcg cagaaaaaaa ggatctcaag aagatccttt
     5881 gatcttttct acggggtctg acgctcagtg gaacgaaaac tcacgttaag ggattttggt
     5941 catgagatta tcaaaaagga tcttcaccta gatcctttta aattaaaaat gaagttttaa
     6001 atcaatctaa agtatatatg agtaaacttg gtctgacagt taccaatgct taatcagtga
     6061 ggcacctatc tcagcgatct gtctatttcg ttcatccata gttgcctgac tccccgtcgt
     6121 gtagataact acgatacggg agggcttacc atctggcccc agtgctgcaa tgataccgcg
     6181 agacccacgc tcaccggctc cagatttatc agcaataaac cagccagccg gaagggccga
     6241 gcgcagaagt ggtcctgcaa ctttatccgc ctccatccag tctattaatt gttgccggga
     6301 agctagagta agtagttcgc cagttaatag tttgcgcaac gttgttgcca ttgctacagg
     6361 catcgtggtg tcacgctcgt cgtttggtat ggcttcattc agctccggtt cccaacgatc
     6421 aaggcgagtt acatgatccc ccatgttgtg caaaaaagcg gttagctcct tcggtcctcc
     6481 gatcgttgtc agaagtaagt tggccgcagt gttatcactc atggttatgg cagcactgca
     6541 taattctctt actgtcatgc catccgtaag atgcttttct gtgactggtg agtactcaac
     6601 caagtcattc tgagaatagt gtatgcggcg accgagttgc tcttgcccgg cgtcaatacg
     6661 ggataatacc gcgccacata gcagaacttt aaaagtgctc atcattggaa aacgttcttc
     6721 ggggcgaaaa ctctcaagga tcttaccgct gttgagatcc agttcgatgt aacccactcg
     6781 tgcacccaac tgatcttcag catcttttac tttcaccagc gtttctgggt gagcaaaaac
     6841 aggaaggcaa aatgccgcaa aaaagggaat aagggcgaca cggaaatgtt gaatactcat
     6901 actcttcctt tttcaatatt attgaagcat ttatcagggt tattgtctca tgagcggata
     6961 catatttgaa tgtatttaga aaaataaaca aataggggtt ccgcgcacat ttccccgaaa
     7021 agtgccacct gacgtcgacg gatcgggaga tctcccgatc ccctatggtg cactctcagt
     7081 acaatctgct ctgatgccgc atagttaagc cagtatctgc tccctgcttg tgtgttggag
     7141 gtcgctgagt agtgcgcgag caaaatttaa gctacaacaa ggcaaggctt gaccgacaat
     7201 tgcatgaaga atctgcttag ggttaggcgt tttgcgctgc ttcgcgatgt acgggccaga
     7261 tatacgcgtt
//
