# Supplementary material for: The Legionella pneumophila effector SidL is an adenylyltransferase that modifies the glycolytic intermediate 3-phosphoglycerate
Source: Mol Cell. Author manuscript; Available in PMC 2026 Aug 3. (PMC13431035; doi:10.1016/j.molcel.2026.07.007)
Supplement: 4 — Table S3. Metabolite library compounds and sources. Related to Figs. 4B, S3A-C and S5. [file NIHMS2196818-supplement-4.zip › Supplemental-DataS3pJBPlasmids/pJB225_pcDNA_3xFLAG-GS-LegK4_d1-58.gb]

LOCUS       pJB225_pcDNA_3xF        8335 bp    DNA     circular SYN 04-MAY-2026
DEFINITION  synthetic circular DNA
ACCESSION   .
VERSION     .
KEYWORDS    .
SOURCE      synthetic DNA construct
  ORGANISM  synthetic DNA construct
REFERENCE   1  (bases 1 to 8335)
  AUTHORS   .
  TITLE     Direct Submission
  JOURNAL   Exported May 4, 2026 from SnapGene 8.2.2
            https://www.snapgene.com
COMMENT     pJB225 pDEST53_CMV_3xFLAG-GS-LegK4∆1-58 (lpg0208) (Hs CodonOpt) AmpR
            Gibson Assembly. Backbone: pJB55 + JBO189x193. Insert 1: LegK4_∆1-58
            5' gBlock Insert 2: LegK4_∆1-58 3' gBlock LegK4 ∆1-58 5' gBlock  
            LegK4 ∆1-58 3' gBlock
FEATURES             Location/Qualifiers
     source          1..8335
                     /mol_type="other DNA"
                     /organism="synthetic DNA construct"
     enhancer        1..380
                     /label=CMV enhancer
                     /note="label: CMV enhancer note: note: human 
                     cytomegalovirus immediate early enhancer"
     promoter        381..584
                     /label=CMV promoter
                     /note="label: CMV promoter note: note: human 
                     cytomegalovirus (CMV) immediate early promoter"
     promoter        629..647
                     /label=T7 promoter
                     /note="label: T7 promoter note: note: promoter for 
                     bacteriophage T7 RNA polymerase"
     CDS             671..3634
                     /codon_start=1
                     /label=3xFLAG-GS-LegK4(∆1-58)
                     /label=3xFLAG-GS-LegK4
                     /note="codon_start: 1 transl_table: 1 translation: 
                     MADYKDHDGDYKDHDIDYKDDDDKGSMKLLRFHELKSLPSMDEKALELLIKVLGNKGIR
                     KLIKSADGKPISREIMIHEFGIDCQILFITTEASLKPIIVPTENKISGGGKSYCEQFKV
                     YALDDGKTYFLKSVKINAESLTEFTNETDTLSKLGRLVGTFFNEQTQVHYILTTFIKGI
                     DLSRYKNALPLNINLKHFWEVLGIMISVCHQVKQFHELGLIHRDLKPGNIMLDADMQCH
                     LVDFGSSSSDKEPKPVSWGTASYLAPELNAQEDFIAFSQASDLFALAYSLDELFNPFRQ
                     VKFAKVDIGIKNKHLVLLHAEIEACITGLMSNETSVRTLYFSRILQLQRVPESFKSRPE
                     AFTYMIMLLTQWKSCYEAPEMNKELDEIIAEIKVAYENHEQDVVKIITLLEQLSKADGL
                     LNSHKALLSVLIKSLANVQQQELGQDDILPRRFESDVVSRLIKTPTAKMMAAIKQVSDA
                     IVKILEQYEHSPAESFEHAVLQDFLEQMVQSDILFGAPKEKIEISDIIKILKANRPEDF
                     VQIQHISFKFAQVALRDLALHDLPKHEPKGAFLEILKKYQAKYAPEETSLFELYHHMAG
                     VRDHNPSKVKKGEGYRFRAFICDELFYGDEIFTTGDNRGREGKPNQRLQTNQVGLMKFE
                     HSAHTKGLLTLNGQSWYADCKTQLPNYDSIHYLSALKTDCPYITGPSGMTSLFMNMMFL
                     LLNPKDQDVILSYSLGVMTYVVGAGYHSIKEILIPMVKCVGIVPDYPQHKGTECLTAPP
                     LYNHYFKAIEEFDKEFAEVHEKIWQEYLAYFRMTYMPVCMRSHCLPHQVPSMEDISSEV
                     KEMLEIVSKSVKNCLEEHKVKRTGDMGLFLSTPCGQTKALEVLSHVCQQQVGLTAIFRQ
                     IQAYFKGTFETEEGIIINREMQLKFIAHFFDVLKESPTLLSQFNLTLRIENTIGVHQCE
                     LGSSKQKELFLEIKKTSIAANEEQMVANHEPRKENRNVIILPY*"
                     /translation="MADYKDHDGDYKDHDIDYKDDDDKGSMKLLRFHELKSLPSMDEKA
                     LELLIKVLGNKGIRKLIKSADGKPISREIMIHEFGIDCQILFITTEASLKPIIVPTENK
                     ISGGGKSYCEQFKVYALDDGKTYFLKSVKINAESLTEFTNETDTLSKLGRLVGTFFNEQ
                     TQVHYILTTFIKGIDLSRYKNALPLNINLKHFWEVLGIMISVCHQVKQFHELGLIHRDL
                     KPGNIMLDADMQCHLVDFGSSSSDKEPKPVSWGTASYLAPELNAQEDFIAFSQASDLFA
                     LAYSLDELFNPFRQVKFAKVDIGIKNKHLVLLHAEIEACITGLMSNETSVRTLYFSRIL
                     QLQRVPESFKSRPEAFTYMIMLLTQWKSCYEAPEMNKELDEIIAEIKVAYENHEQDVVK
                     IITLLEQLSKADGLLNSHKALLSVLIKSLANVQQQELGQDDILPRRFESDVVSRLIKTP
                     TAKMMAAIKQVSDAIVKILEQYEHSPAESFEHAVLQDFLEQMVQSDILFGAPKEKIEIS
                     DIIKILKANRPEDFVQIQHISFKFAQVALRDLALHDLPKHEPKGAFLEILKKYQAKYAP
                     EETSLFELYHHMAGVRDHNPSKVKKGEGYRFRAFICDELFYGDEIFTTGDNRGREGKPN
                     QRLQTNQVGLMKFEHSAHTKGLLTLNGQSWYADCKTQLPNYDSIHYLSALKTDCPYITG
                     PSGMTSLFMNMMFLLLNPKDQDVILSYSLGVMTYVVGAGYHSIKEILIPMVKCVGIVPD
                     YPQHKGTECLTAPPLYNHYFKAIEEFDKEFAEVHEKIWQEYLAYFRMTYMPVCMRSHCL
                     PHQVPSMEDISSEVKEMLEIVSKSVKNCLEEHKVKRTGDMGLFLSTPCGQTKALEVLSH
                     VCQQQVGLTAIFRQIQAYFKGTFETEEGIIINREMQLKFIAHFFDVLKESPTLLSQFNL
                     TLRIENTIGVHQCELGSSKQKELFLEIKKTSIAANEEQMVANHEPRKENRNVIILPY"
     misc_feature    677..742
                     /label=3xFLAG
                     /note="label: 3xFLAG"
     misc_feature    743..748
                     /label=GS linker
                     /label=1xGlySer
                     /note="label: 1xGlySer"
     protein_bind    complement(3636..3660)
                     /label=attB2
                     /note="label: attB2 note: bound_moiety: BP Clonase(TM) 
                     gene: mutant version of attB note: recombination site for 
                     the Gateway(R) BP reaction"
     polyA_signal    3698..3922
                     /label=bGH poly(A) signal
                     /note="label: bGH poly(A) signal note: note: bovine growth 
                     hormone polyadenylation signal"
     rep_origin      3968..4396
                     /label=f1 ori
                     /note="label: f1 ori note: direction: RIGHT note: f1 
                     bacteriophage origin of replication; arrow indicates 
                     direction of (+) strand synthesis"
     promoter        4410..4739
                     /label=SV40 promoter
                     /note="label: SV40 promoter note: note: SV40 enhancer and 
                     early promoter"
     rep_origin      4590..4725
                     /label=SV40 ori
                     /note="label: SV40 ori note: note: SV40 origin of 
                     replication"
     CDS             4806..5600
                     /label=NeoR/KanR
                     /note="label: NeoR/KanR note: codon_start: 1 gene: 
                     aph(3')-II (or nptII) note: confers resistance to neomycin,
                     kanamycin, and G418 (Geneticin(R)) product: aminoglycoside 
                     phosphotransferase from Tn5 transl_table: 1 translation: 
                     MIEQDGLHAGSPAAWVERLFGYDWAQQTIGCSDAAVFRLSAQGRPVLFVKTDLSGALNE
                     LQDEAARLSWLATTGVPCAAVLDVVTEAGRDWLLLGEVPGQDLLSSHLAPAEKVSIMAD
                     AMRRLHTLDPATCPFDHQAKHRIERARTRMEAGLVDQDDLDEEHQGLAPAELFARLKAR
                     MPDGEDLVVTHGDACLPNIMVENGRFSGFIDCGRLGVADRYQDIALATRDIAEELGGEW
                     ADRFLVLYGIAAPDSQRIAFYRLLDEFF*"
     polyA_signal    5774..5895
                     /label=SV40 poly(A) signal
                     /note="label: SV40 poly(A) signal note: note: SV40 
                     polyadenylation signal"
     rep_origin      complement(6346..6934)
                     /direction=LEFT
                     /label=ori
                     /note="direction: LEFT label: ori note: direction: LEFT 
                     note: high-copy-number ColE1/pMB1/pBR322/pUC origin of 
                     replication"
     CDS             complement(7105..7965)
                     /label=AmpR
                     /note="label: AmpR note: codon_start: 1 gene: bla note: 
                     confers resistance to ampicillin, carbenicillin, and 
                     related antibiotics product: beta-lactamase transl_table: 1
                     translation: 
                     MSIQHFRVALIPFFAAFCLPVFA,HPETLVKVKDAEDQLGARVGYIELDLNSGKILESF
                     RPEERFPMMSTFKVLLCGAVLSRIDAGQEQLGRRIHYSQNDLVEYSPVTEKHLTDGMTV
                     RELCSAAITMSDNTAANLLLTTIGGPKELTAFLHNMGDHVTRLDRWEPELNEAIPNDER
                     DTTMPVAMATTLRKLLTGELLTLASRQQLIDWMEADKVAGPLLRSALPAGWFIADKSGA
                     GERGSRGIIAALGPDGKPSRIVVIYTTGSQATMDERNRQIAEIGASLIKHW*"
     promoter        complement(7966..8070)
                     /label=AmpR promoter
                     /note="label: AmpR promoter note: gene: bla"
ORIGIN
        1 gacattgatt attgactagt tattaatagt aatcaattac ggggtcatta gttcatagcc
       61 catatatgga gttccgcgtt acataactta cggtaaatgg cccgcctggc tgaccgccca
      121 acgacccccg cccattgacg tcaataatga cgtatgttcc catagtaacg ccaataggga
      181 ctttccattg acgtcaatgg gtggagtatt tacggtaaac tgcccacttg gcagtacatc
      241 aagtgtatca tatgccaagt acgcccccta ttgacgtcaa tgacggtaaa tggcccgcct
      301 ggcattatgc ccagtacatg accttatggg actttcctac ttggcagtac atctacgtat
      361 tagtcatcgc tattaccatg gtgatgcggt tttggcagta catcaatggg cgtggatagc
      421 ggtttgactc acggggattt ccaagtctcc accccattga cgtcaatggg agtttgtttt
      481 ggcaccaaaa tcaacgggac tttccaaaat gtcgtaacaa ctccgcccca ttgacgcaaa
      541 tgggcggtag gcgtgtacgg tgggaggtct atataagcag agctctctgg ctaactagag
      601 aacccactgc ttactggctt atcgaaatta atacgactca ctatagggag acccaagctg
      661 gctagacacc atggccgact acaaagacca tgacggtgat tataaagatc atgacatcga
      721 ttacaaggat gacgatgaca agggcagcat gaaattgctt aggtttcacg agttgaaatc
      781 cctcccatca atggacgaaa aagcccttga acttcttata aaagtgctcg gaaataaagg
      841 aattagaaag ctcattaaga gcgctgatgg taaacctatc tcaagggaaa ttatgattca
      901 cgagtttggt atcgactgcc agatcctgtt tataactact gaggcatccc tgaagcccat
      961 catagtccct accgagaaca aaatctccgg aggtggaaag agttactgtg agcagttcaa
     1021 ggtctacgcc cttgacgacg gtaaaacgta ctttctgaaa tccgtcaaaa tcaatgcgga
     1081 atctctgact gaatttacta acgaaaccga tacccttagc aaacttggga ggttggtggg
     1141 cacttttttc aacgaacaaa cacaggtcca ctatatcctc accacgttca ttaagggcat
     1201 tgatctttca agatataaaa acgccttgcc gttgaatata aatctcaagc acttctggga
     1261 agtgcttgga ataatgatat ctgtatgtca tcaggtaaag caattccatg agcttggact
     1321 tatacaccgg gacttgaagc ctggaaatat tatgctggac gccgacatgc aatgccacct
     1381 ggtcgacttc ggctcatcat cctccgataa agagcccaaa cccgtgtcat ggggcacggc
     1441 ctcttacctg gctcctgagc ttaacgctca ggaggacttt attgcatttt cccaagcaag
     1501 cgatctgttt gccctggcgt acagtcttga tgaactcttc aaccctttcc gacaagttaa
     1561 atttgcgaaa gtagatattg gaattaaaaa taagcatctc gtactcttgc acgcggagat
     1621 tgaagcgtgc ataactgggc ttatgagcaa cgaaacaagt gtaagaacgc tgtatttttc
     1681 acggatactc cagctgcaaa gagtcccgga aagttttaaa tcccgccccg aggccttcac
     1741 gtatatgatt atgttgctga cgcaatggaa gtcttgttac gaagcgcccg aaatgaataa
     1801 agaattggat gagattatag cggaaatcaa ggtcgcgtat gaaaaccatg agcaggatgt
     1861 ggtgaaaatt attacactgt tggagcagtt gtctaaggct gatggccttc ttaactcaca
     1921 taaggccctc ttgagtgttc tgattaagag cctggctaac gttcaacagc aggagcttgg
     1981 acaggatgac attttgccgc ggcgatttga gagtgatgtc gtaagtcgac tgataaagac
     2041 gcccaccgca aagatgatgg ccgcgataaa gcaagtctct gacgcaattg ttaaaatcct
     2101 tgagcagtat gagcacagcc ccgcagaatc attcgagcac gccgtcctgc aagacttcct
     2161 cgaacaaatg gttcagtctg acatcctctt cggcgccccg aaggaaaaaa tcgaaatctc
     2221 cgacattatc aagatactta aggctaatag gccagaagat tttgtgcaga tccagcatat
     2281 atcattcaag ttcgcacaag tcgcactgcg ggatctcgcc ttgcacgatc tcccgaaaca
     2341 tgagccgaag ggtgcatttc tcgagattct caaaaaatat caggcaaagt acgcgccaga
     2401 ggagacgtcc ctcttcgagt tgtaccacca catggctggg gtgcgcgatc ataacccgag
     2461 taaggtcaag aaaggtgaag gatatcgatt cagggcattc atttgcgacg aacttttcta
     2521 cggcgacgaa atattcacaa caggggataa cagaggtaga gaaggtaagc caaaccagcg
     2581 gcttcaaaca aaccaggtcg gcctgatgaa gtttgaacat tctgcgcaca ctaagggatt
     2641 gttgactctg aatggccagt cttggtatgc cgattgcaag acgcagctcc cgaattatga
     2701 tagcatccat tacctgagcg cgttgaaaac tgactgtccg tatataacag gaccttcagg
     2761 gatgacgtct ctgtttatga atatgatgtt cctgctgctc aatccaaagg accaagatgt
     2821 gattctttct tactcactgg gagtaatgac gtatgttgta ggcgcgggat atcattcaat
     2881 taaagaaatc ctcattccta tggtcaagtg cgtggggatt gttcccgact accctcagca
     2941 caaggggacc gagtgtttga ccgccccacc cttgtataac cactacttta aagccataga
     3001 ggaattcgat aaagaattcg ccgaggtgca tgaaaagatc tggcaggaat atcttgcgta
     3061 tttcaggatg acgtatatgc ctgtatgcat gaggtcccat tgcttgccgc accaagttcc
     3121 ctccatggaa gatatctcct ctgaagtgaa agagatgctg gaaatcgttt ctaaatcagt
     3181 gaaaaactgt cttgaagaac ataaggttaa gcgcaccgga gatatgggtc tcttcttgtc
     3241 taccccatgt ggtcagacta aggcgcttga ggttctcagt cacgtgtgcc agcagcaggt
     3301 tggactcacc gcgatattta ggcagatcca ggcttacttt aagggcacat tcgagactga
     3361 agagggcatc attataaaca gggagatgca gttgaagttt atagcccatt tctttgacgt
     3421 cctcaaagaa tctccgaccc tcttgtccca atttaacctc acactcagga tcgaaaacac
     3481 aattggagta catcaatgcg agctgggctc cagcaaacag aaggagttgt tcttggaaat
     3541 taaaaaaact agtatagccg cgaatgaaga acaaatggta gcaaatcacg aaccgcgcaa
     3601 agaaaaccgg aacgttatca tccttccgta ttaggaccca gctttcttgt acaaagtggt
     3661 gataattaat taagataaac ccgctgatca gcctcgactg tgccttctag ttgccagcca
     3721 tctgttgttt gcccctcccc cgtgccttcc ttgaccctgg aaggtgccac tcccactgtc
     3781 ctttcctaat aaaatgagga aattgcatcg cattgtctga gtaggtgtca ttctattctg
     3841 gggggtgggg tggggcagga cagcaagggg gaggattggg aagacaatag caggcatgct
     3901 ggggatgcgg tgggctctat ggcttctgag gcggaaagaa ccagctgggg ctctaggggg
     3961 tatccccnnn nnnnnnnnnn nnnnnnnnnn nnnnnnnnnn nnnnnnnnnn nnnnnnnnnn
     4021 nnnnnnnnnn nnnnnnnnnn nnnnnnnnnn nnnnnnnnnn nnnnnnnnnn nnnnnnnnnn
     4081 nnnnnnnnnn ncnnnnnnnn nnnnnnnnnn nnnnnnnnnn nnnnnnnnnn nnnnnnnnnn
     4141 nnnnnnnnnn nnnnnnnnnn nnnnnnnnnn nnnnnnnnnn nnnannnnnn nnnnnnnnnn
     4201 nnnnnnnnnn nnnnnnnnnn nnnnnnnnnn nnncctttga cgttggagtc cacgttcttt
     4261 aatagtggac tcttgttcca aactggaaca acactcaacc ctatctcggt ctattctttt
     4321 gatttataag ggattttgcc gatttcggcc tattggttaa aaaatgagct gatttaacaa
     4381 aaatttaacg cgaattaatt ctgtggaatg tgtgtcagtt agggtgtgga aagtccccag
     4441 gctccccagc aggcagaagt atgcaaagca tgcatctcaa ttagtcagca accaggtgtg
     4501 gaaagtcccc aggctcccca gcaggcagaa gtatgcaaag catgcatctc aattagtcag
     4561 caaccatagt cccgccccta actccgccca tcccgcccct aactccgccc agttccgccc
     4621 attctccgcc ccatggctga ctaatttttt ttatttatgc agaggccgag gccgcctctg
     4681 cctctgagct attccagaag tagtgaggag gcttttttgg aggcctaggc ttttgcaaaa
     4741 agctcccggg agcttgtata tccattttcg gatctgatca agagacagga tgaggatcgt
     4801 ttcgcatgat tgaacaagat ggattgcacg caggttctcc ggccgcttgg gtggagaggc
     4861 tattcggcta tgactgggca caacagacaa tcggctgctc tgatgccgcc gtgttccggc
     4921 tgtcagcgca ggggcgcccg gttctttttg tcaagaccga cctgtccggt gccctgaatg
     4981 aactgcagga cgaggcagcg cggctatcgt ggctggccac gacgggcgtt ccttgcgcag
     5041 ctgtgctcga cgttgtcact gaagcgggaa gggactggct gctattgggc gaagtgccgg
     5101 ggcaggatct cctgtcatct caccttgctc ctgccgagaa agtatccatc atggctgatg
     5161 caatgcggcg gctgcatacg cttgatccgg ctacctgccc attcgaccac caagcgaaac
     5221 atcgcatcga gcgagcacgt actcggatgg aagccggtct tgtcgatcag gatgatctgg
     5281 acgaagagca tcaggggctc gcgccagccg aactgttcgc caggctcaag gcgcgcatgc
     5341 ccgacggcga ggatctcgtc gtgacccatg gcgatgcctg cttgccgaat atcatggtgg
     5401 aaaatggccg cttttctgga ttcatcgact gtggccggct gggtgtggcg gaccgctatc
     5461 aggacatagc gttggctacc cgtgatattg ctgaagagct tggcggcgaa tgggctgacc
     5521 gcttcctcgt gctttacggt atcgccgctc ccgattcgca gcgcatcgcc ttctatcgcc
     5581 ttcttgacga gttcttctga gcgggactct ggggttcgaa atgaccgacc aagcgacgcc
     5641 caacctgcca tcacgagatt tcgattccac cgccgccttc tatgaaaggt tgggcttcgg
     5701 aatcgttttc cgggacgccg gctggatgat cctccagcgc ggggatctca tgctggagtt
     5761 cttcgcccac cccaacttgt ttattgcagc ttataatggt tacaaataaa gcaatagcat
     5821 cacaaatttc acaaataaag catttttttc actgcattct agttgtggtt tgtccaaact
     5881 catcaatgta tcttatcatg tctgtatacc gtcgacctct agctagagct tggcgtaatc
     5941 atggtcatag ctgtttcctg tgtgaaattg ttatccgctc acaattccac acaacatacg
     6001 agccggaagc ataaagtgta aagcctgggg tgcctaatga gtgagctaac tcacattaat
     6061 tgcgttgcgc tcactgcccg ctttccagtc gggaaacctg tcgtgccagc tgcattaatg
     6121 aatcggccaa cgcgcgggga gaggcggttt gcgtattggg cgctcttccg cttcctcgct
     6181 cactgactcg ctgcgctcgg tcgttcggct gcggcgagcg gtatcagctc actcaaaggc
     6241 ggtaatacgg ttatccacag aatcagggga taacgcagga aagaacatgt gagcaaaagg
     6301 ccagcaaaag gccaggaacc gtaaaaaggc cgcgttgctg gcgtttttcc ataggctccg
     6361 cccccctgac gagcatcaca aaaatcgacg ctcaagtcag aggtggcgaa acccgacagg
     6421 actataaaga taccaggcgt ttccccctgg aagctccctc gtgcgctctc ctgttccgac
     6481 cctgccgctt accggatacc tgtccgcctt tctcccttcg ggaagcgtgg cgctttctca
     6541 tagctcacgc tgtaggtatc tcagttcggt gtaggtcgtt cgctccaagc tgggctgtgt
     6601 gcacgaaccc cccgttcagc ccgaccgctg cgccttatcc ggtaactatc gtcttgagtc
     6661 caacccggta agacacgact tatcgccact ggcagcagcc actggtaaca ggattagcag
     6721 agcgaggtat gtaggcggtg ctacagagtt cttgaagtgg tggcctaact acggctacac
     6781 tagaagaaca gtatttggta tctgcgctct gctgaagcca gttaccttcg gaaaaagagt
     6841 tggtagctct tgatccggca aacaaaccac cgctggtagc ggtggttttt ttgtttgcaa
     6901 gcagcagatt acgcgcagaa aaaaaggatc tcaagaagat cctttgatct tttctacggg
     6961 gtctgacgct cagtggaacg aaaactcacg ttaagggatt ttggtcatga gattatcaaa
     7021 aaggatcttc acctagatcc ttttaaatta aaaatgaagt tttaaatcaa tctaaagtat
     7081 atatgagtaa acttggtctg acagttacca atgcttaatc agtgaggcac ctatctcagc
     7141 gatctgtcta tttcgttcat ccatagttgc ctgactcccc gtcgtgtaga taactacgat
     7201 acgggagggc ttaccatctg gccccagtgc tgcaatgata ccgcgagacc cacgctcacc
     7261 ggctccagat ttatcagcaa taaaccagcc agccggaagg gccgagcgca gaagtggtcc
     7321 tgcaacttta tccgcctcca tccagtctat taattgttgc cgggaagcta gagtaagtag
     7381 ttcgccagtt aatagtttgc gcaacgttgt tgccattgct acaggcatcg tggtgtcacg
     7441 ctcgtcgttt ggtatggctt cattcagctc cggttcccaa cgatcaaggc gagttacatg
     7501 atcccccatg ttgtgcaaaa aagcggttag ctccttcggt cctccgatcg ttgtcagaag
     7561 taagttggcc gcagtgttat cactcatggt tatggcagca ctgcataatt ctcttactgt
     7621 catgccatcc gtaagatgct tttctgtgac tggtgagtac tcaaccaagt cattctgaga
     7681 atagtgtatg cggcgaccga gttgctcttg cccggcgtca atacgggata ataccgcgcc
     7741 acatagcaga actttaaaag tgctcatcat tggaaaacgt tcttcggggc gaaaactctc
     7801 aaggatctta ccgctgttga gatccagttc gatgtaaccc actcgtgcac ccaactgatc
     7861 ttcagcatct tttactttca ccagcgtttc tgggtgagca aaaacaggaa ggcaaaatgc
     7921 cgcaaaaaag ggaataaggg cgacacggaa atgttgaata ctcatactct tcctttttca
     7981 atattattga agcatttatc agggttattg tctcatgagc ggatacatat ttgaatgtat
     8041 ttagaaaaat aaacaaatag gggttccgcg cacatttccc cgaaaagtgc cacctgacgt
     8101 cgacggatcg ggagatctcc cgatccccta tggtgcactc tcagtacaat ctgctctgat
     8161 gccgcatagt taagccagta tctgctccct gcttgtgtgt tggaggtcgc tgagtagtgc
     8221 gcgagcaaaa tttaagctac aacaaggcaa ggcttgaccg acaattgcat gaagaatctg
     8281 cttagggtta ggcgttttgc gctgcttcgc gatgtacggg ccagatatac gcgtt
//
