# Supplementary material for: The Legionella pneumophila effector SidL is an adenylyltransferase that modifies the glycolytic intermediate 3-phosphoglycerate
Source: Mol Cell. Author manuscript; Available in PMC 2026 Aug 3. (PMC13431035; doi:10.1016/j.molcel.2026.07.007)
Supplement: 4 — Table S3. Metabolite library compounds and sources. Related to Figs. 4B, S3A-C and S5. [file NIHMS2196818-supplement-4.zip › Supplemental-DataS3pJBPlasmids/pJB226_pcDNA_3xFLAG-GS-Lpg0209.gb]

LOCUS       pJB226_pcDNA_3xF        7417 bp    DNA     circular SYN 04-MAY-2026
DEFINITION  synthetic circular DNA
ACCESSION   .
VERSION     .
KEYWORDS    .
SOURCE      synthetic DNA construct
  ORGANISM  synthetic DNA construct
REFERENCE   1  (bases 1 to 7417)
  AUTHORS   .
  TITLE     Direct Submission
  JOURNAL   Exported May 4, 2026 from SnapGene 8.2.2
            https://www.snapgene.com
COMMENT     pJB226 pDEST53_CMV_3xFLAG-GS-Lpg0209 (Hs CodonOpt) AmpR Gibson 
            Assembly. Backbone: pJB55 + JBO189x193. Insert 1: Lpg0209 5' gBlock 
            Insert 2: Lpg0209 3' gBlock Lpg0209 Hs Codon Opt 5' gBlock  Lpg0209 
            Hs Codon Opt 3' gBlock
FEATURES             Location/Qualifiers
     source          1..7417
                     /mol_type="other DNA"
                     /organism="synthetic DNA construct"
     enhancer        1..380
                     /label=CMV enhancer
                     /note="label: CMV enhancer note: note: human 
                     cytomegalovirus immediate early enhancer"
     promoter        381..584
                     /label=CMV promoter
                     /note="label: CMV promoter note: note: human 
                     cytomegalovirus (CMV) immediate early promoter"
     promoter        629..647
                     /label=T7 promoter
                     /note="label: T7 promoter note: note: promoter for 
                     bacteriophage T7 RNA polymerase"
     CDS             671..2716
                     /codon_start=1
                     /label=3xFLAG-GS-Lpg0209
                     /note="codon_start: 1 transl_table: 1 translation: 
                     MADYKDHDGDYKDHDIDYKDDDDKGSMLSKEKINPFLKNTKRQGSDNLAAMADPTSLKN
                     TGDYRCFNSKPEAYTYFIFLLNQWQTNYIDDKREAIAKAIDSIKMAYENHEQDTLVVHK
                     MLHGLSHLLEQEHADELNALCLVPIKDSQSNENNILPRRFESELACRLIESPTKSMMQA
                     IDLVSQAIINLIEEYSKLDSKSSERTALNFFLQELEGSDIEFGAFKKRPSLEEVIAILK
                     ENNPKNFIQIQFISFMFARSVIGPFPLRNLPPFKPTGLFAQVLDKYLQAHSDLTEEEEG
                     FSYQLMAAKNEAEEFRTFITKKLFYQDELYTQGENRGRQGPRKTYLKTNQLGLMKLDHS
                     AHSVGLTVIPEQIWCADAQAQEANQNSIYYKTALTNDCPYVTGPSGMTSIYMNMMLLLL
                     NPQNIELIQAYSLGIMAYIVGAGFHSVNEILIPLVKCINLLPNYPSYEGLEYLTHPPLY
                     HEYFKQIAQFDSDFIQLRDQVWAYYLNYFKSCYMPLCMRDFCEAEQLANCPDPAPEVKI
                     LCGIVLKSIKDCINFHNLNRHLDSRFLGTTTADIDALNQLKEACASQSSISGIMRLLQK
                     YFSGENIARSTAMHKFETRSYIRFFLDALKDNPQIISHINEKMKLDPPLVISTKAEIFS
                     DDFRIECFNLHRILKREYQVKEDCKNTSQLKL*"
                     /translation="MADYKDHDGDYKDHDIDYKDDDDKGSMLSKEKINPFLKNTKRQGS
                     DNLAAMADPTSLKNTGDYRCFNSKPEAYTYFIFLLNQWQTNYIDDKREAIAKAIDSIKM
                     AYENHEQDTLVVHKMLHGLSHLLEQEHADELNALCLVPIKDSQSNENNILPRRFESELA
                     CRLIESPTKSMMQAIDLVSQAIINLIEEYSKLDSKSSERTALNFFLQELEGSDIEFGAF
                     KKRPSLEEVIAILKENNPKNFIQIQFISFMFARSVIGPFPLRNLPPFKPTGLFAQVLDK
                     YLQAHSDLTEEEEGFSYQLMAAKNEAEEFRTFITKKLFYQDELYTQGENRGRQGPRKTY
                     LKTNQLGLMKLDHSAHSVGLTVIPEQIWCADAQAQEANQNSIYYKTALTNDCPYVTGPS
                     GMTSIYMNMMLLLLNPQNIELIQAYSLGIMAYIVGAGFHSVNEILIPLVKCINLLPNYP
                     SYEGLEYLTHPPLYHEYFKQIAQFDSDFIQLRDQVWAYYLNYFKSCYMPLCMRDFCEAE
                     QLANCPDPAPEVKILCGIVLKSIKDCINFHNLNRHLDSRFLGTTTADIDALNQLKEACA
                     SQSSISGIMRLLQKYFSGENIARSTAMHKFETRSYIRFFLDALKDNPQIISHINEKMKL
                     DPPLVISTKAEIFSDDFRIECFNLHRILKREYQVKEDCKNTSQLKL"
     misc_feature    677..742
                     /label=3xFLAG
                     /note="label: 3xFLAG"
     misc_feature    743..748
                     /label=GS linker
                     /label=1xGlySer
                     /note="label: 1xGlySer"
     protein_bind    complement(2718..2742)
                     /label=attB2
                     /note="label: attB2 note: bound_moiety: BP Clonase(TM) 
                     gene: mutant version of attB note: recombination site for 
                     the Gateway(R) BP reaction"
     polyA_signal    2780..3004
                     /label=bGH poly(A) signal
                     /note="label: bGH poly(A) signal note: note: bovine growth 
                     hormone polyadenylation signal"
     rep_origin      3050..3478
                     /label=f1 ori
                     /note="label: f1 ori note: direction: RIGHT note: f1 
                     bacteriophage origin of replication; arrow indicates 
                     direction of (+) strand synthesis"
     promoter        3492..3821
                     /label=SV40 promoter
                     /note="label: SV40 promoter note: note: SV40 enhancer and 
                     early promoter"
     rep_origin      3672..3807
                     /label=SV40 ori
                     /note="label: SV40 ori note: note: SV40 origin of 
                     replication"
     CDS             3888..4682
                     /label=NeoR/KanR
                     /note="label: NeoR/KanR note: codon_start: 1 gene: 
                     aph(3')-II (or nptII) note: confers resistance to neomycin,
                     kanamycin, and G418 (Geneticin(R)) product: aminoglycoside 
                     phosphotransferase from Tn5 transl_table: 1 translation: 
                     MIEQDGLHAGSPAAWVERLFGYDWAQQTIGCSDAAVFRLSAQGRPVLFVKTDLSGALNE
                     LQDEAARLSWLATTGVPCAAVLDVVTEAGRDWLLLGEVPGQDLLSSHLAPAEKVSIMAD
                     AMRRLHTLDPATCPFDHQAKHRIERARTRMEAGLVDQDDLDEEHQGLAPAELFARLKAR
                     MPDGEDLVVTHGDACLPNIMVENGRFSGFIDCGRLGVADRYQDIALATRDIAEELGGEW
                     ADRFLVLYGIAAPDSQRIAFYRLLDEFF*"
     polyA_signal    4856..4977
                     /label=SV40 poly(A) signal
                     /note="label: SV40 poly(A) signal note: note: SV40 
                     polyadenylation signal"
     rep_origin      complement(5428..6016)
                     /direction=LEFT
                     /label=ori
                     /note="direction: LEFT label: ori note: direction: LEFT 
                     note: high-copy-number ColE1/pMB1/pBR322/pUC origin of 
                     replication"
     CDS             complement(6187..7047)
                     /label=AmpR
                     /note="label: AmpR note: codon_start: 1 gene: bla note: 
                     confers resistance to ampicillin, carbenicillin, and 
                     related antibiotics product: beta-lactamase transl_table: 1
                     translation: 
                     MSIQHFRVALIPFFAAFCLPVFA,HPETLVKVKDAEDQLGARVGYIELDLNSGKILESF
                     RPEERFPMMSTFKVLLCGAVLSRIDAGQEQLGRRIHYSQNDLVEYSPVTEKHLTDGMTV
                     RELCSAAITMSDNTAANLLLTTIGGPKELTAFLHNMGDHVTRLDRWEPELNEAIPNDER
                     DTTMPVAMATTLRKLLTGELLTLASRQQLIDWMEADKVAGPLLRSALPAGWFIADKSGA
                     GERGSRGIIAALGPDGKPSRIVVIYTTGSQATMDERNRQIAEIGASLIKHW*"
     promoter        complement(7048..7152)
                     /label=AmpR promoter
                     /note="label: AmpR promoter note: gene: bla"
ORIGIN
        1 gacattgatt attgactagt tattaatagt aatcaattac ggggtcatta gttcatagcc
       61 catatatgga gttccgcgtt acataactta cggtaaatgg cccgcctggc tgaccgccca
      121 acgacccccg cccattgacg tcaataatga cgtatgttcc catagtaacg ccaataggga
      181 ctttccattg acgtcaatgg gtggagtatt tacggtaaac tgcccacttg gcagtacatc
      241 aagtgtatca tatgccaagt acgcccccta ttgacgtcaa tgacggtaaa tggcccgcct
      301 ggcattatgc ccagtacatg accttatggg actttcctac ttggcagtac atctacgtat
      361 tagtcatcgc tattaccatg gtgatgcggt tttggcagta catcaatggg cgtggatagc
      421 ggtttgactc acggggattt ccaagtctcc accccattga cgtcaatggg agtttgtttt
      481 ggcaccaaaa tcaacgggac tttccaaaat gtcgtaacaa ctccgcccca ttgacgcaaa
      541 tgggcggtag gcgtgtacgg tgggaggtct atataagcag agctctctgg ctaactagag
      601 aacccactgc ttactggctt atcgaaatta atacgactca ctatagggag acccaagctg
      661 gctagacacc atggccgact acaaagacca tgacggtgat tataaagatc atgacatcga
      721 ttacaaggat gacgatgaca agggcagcat gctgtcaaag gagaaaataa atccctttct
      781 gaaaaacaca aaaagacagg gttctgacaa ccttgcggct atggcagacc ccacatccct
      841 caagaacacg ggcgactatc gctgttttaa ttcaaaaccc gaagcgtata cctactttat
      901 cttccttctg aaccagtggc agactaacta tatagacgat aaacgagagg ccatcgccaa
      961 ggcaatcgat tctattaaga tggcgtatga aaaccatgag caggacaccc tcgtagtaca
     1021 taagatgctg cacggcctca gtcacttgtt ggaacaagaa catgcagatg agttgaatgc
     1081 cttgtgtctt gttcccatca aagattctca aagtaacgag aacaatattc tgccacggag
     1141 attcgagagc gagctggctt gtcgattgat tgagtcaccc acgaagagta tgatgcaagc
     1201 catagacctt gtatcacagg caataattaa cttgattgag gagtatagca agcttgactc
     1261 aaagagtagt gagcggaccg ccttgaattt tttccttcaa gagctcgaag gatccgacat
     1321 agaattcgga gcatttaaaa aacgccccag cttggaagaa gtgatagcga ttcttaagga
     1381 gaacaatccg aaaaatttta ttcaaataca atttatctcc ttcatgttcg caaggtccgt
     1441 tattggacct tttcctctcc gaaatttgcc accatttaaa ccgacgggtc tgtttgcaca
     1501 agtgcttgat aagtacttgc aggctcactc agacctgact gaagaagaag agggattctc
     1561 ttatcaactg atggccgcca agaacgaggc ggaagagttt aggactttta ttaccaagaa
     1621 actgttctac caagacgagc tgtacaccca gggagaaaac aggggtaggc aagggcccag
     1681 gaagacgtat ctcaaaacca atcagctggg cctgatgaag ctcgaccatt ctgctcatag
     1741 tgtggggctg accgtcatac cggagcagat ctggtgtgcg gatgctcagg ctcaggaagc
     1801 taatcaaaac agcatttact ataaaacggc tcttactaat gactgcccat atgtaaccgg
     1861 cccttccggg atgacaagca tttacatgaa catgatgctc ctcctcctca acccccaaaa
     1921 catagaactc atccaggctt atagtcttgg tattatggcc tatatagtgg gcgctggttt
     1981 ccattcagta aatgagattc tgattccgct tgtgaaatgc ataaacttgc tgccaaatta
     2041 tccctcttac gaggggttgg agtatctcac ccacccgcct ctctatcacg aatattttaa
     2101 acagattgcg cagtttgatt ccgactttat tcagctccga gatcaggtgt gggcgtacta
     2161 cctgaactac tttaaatcct gctatatgcc gttgtgcatg cgcgattttt gtgaggcaga
     2221 acagctggcg aactgtccgg accctgctcc tgaagtgaaa attttgtgtg gaatcgttct
     2281 caagtctata aaagattgta taaacttcca caacctgaac agacacctgg acagccgatt
     2341 tctgggtaca acgaccgctg atatcgacgc gctcaaccaa ctcaaagagg cctgcgccag
     2401 ccaaagttcc ataagtggga taatgcggtt gttgcagaag tatttctccg gtgagaatat
     2461 tgcgcgcagc acagccatgc ataaatttga aacgaggagt tatataaggt tttttcttga
     2521 tgctttgaaa gataacccgc agataatctc ccacataaac gaaaagatga aacttgatcc
     2581 gccgcttgta atttctacaa aggcagaaat attttccgac gacttcagaa tagaatgctt
     2641 caatttgcat aggatactga aaagggagta ccaggtaaaa gaagattgca aaaacacgag
     2701 ccagttgaaa ctctaggacc cagctttctt gtacaaagtg gtgataatta attaagataa
     2761 acccgctgat cagcctcgac tgtgccttct agttgccagc catctgttgt ttgcccctcc
     2821 cccgtgcctt ccttgaccct ggaaggtgcc actcccactg tcctttccta ataaaatgag
     2881 gaaattgcat cgcattgtct gagtaggtgt cattctattc tggggggtgg ggtggggcag
     2941 gacagcaagg gggaggattg ggaagacaat agcaggcatg ctggggatgc ggtgggctct
     3001 atggcttctg aggcggaaag aaccagctgg ggctctaggg ggtatccccn nnnnnnnnnn
     3061 nnnnnnnnnn nnnnnnnnnn nnnnnnnnnn nnnnnnnnnn nnnnnnnnnn nnnnnnnnnn
     3121 nnnnnnnnnn nnnnnnnnnn nnnnnnnnnn nnnnnnnnnn nnnnnnnnnn nnncnnnnnn
     3181 nnnnnnnnnn nnnnnnnnnn nnnnnnnnnn nnnnnnnnnn nnnnnnnnnn nnnnnnnnnn
     3241 nnnnnnnnnn nnnnnnnnnn nnnnnannnn nnnnnnnnnn nnnnnnnnnn nnnnnnnnnn
     3301 nnnnnnnnnn nnnnnccttt gacgttggag tccacgttct ttaatagtgg actcttgttc
     3361 caaactggaa caacactcaa ccctatctcg gtctattctt ttgatttata agggattttg
     3421 ccgatttcgg cctattggtt aaaaaatgag ctgatttaac aaaaatttaa cgcgaattaa
     3481 ttctgtggaa tgtgtgtcag ttagggtgtg gaaagtcccc aggctcccca gcaggcagaa
     3541 gtatgcaaag catgcatctc aattagtcag caaccaggtg tggaaagtcc ccaggctccc
     3601 cagcaggcag aagtatgcaa agcatgcatc tcaattagtc agcaaccata gtcccgcccc
     3661 taactccgcc catcccgccc ctaactccgc ccagttccgc ccattctccg ccccatggct
     3721 gactaatttt ttttatttat gcagaggccg aggccgcctc tgcctctgag ctattccaga
     3781 agtagtgagg aggctttttt ggaggcctag gcttttgcaa aaagctcccg ggagcttgta
     3841 tatccatttt cggatctgat caagagacag gatgaggatc gtttcgcatg attgaacaag
     3901 atggattgca cgcaggttct ccggccgctt gggtggagag gctattcggc tatgactggg
     3961 cacaacagac aatcggctgc tctgatgccg ccgtgttccg gctgtcagcg caggggcgcc
     4021 cggttctttt tgtcaagacc gacctgtccg gtgccctgaa tgaactgcag gacgaggcag
     4081 cgcggctatc gtggctggcc acgacgggcg ttccttgcgc agctgtgctc gacgttgtca
     4141 ctgaagcggg aagggactgg ctgctattgg gcgaagtgcc ggggcaggat ctcctgtcat
     4201 ctcaccttgc tcctgccgag aaagtatcca tcatggctga tgcaatgcgg cggctgcata
     4261 cgcttgatcc ggctacctgc ccattcgacc accaagcgaa acatcgcatc gagcgagcac
     4321 gtactcggat ggaagccggt cttgtcgatc aggatgatct ggacgaagag catcaggggc
     4381 tcgcgccagc cgaactgttc gccaggctca aggcgcgcat gcccgacggc gaggatctcg
     4441 tcgtgaccca tggcgatgcc tgcttgccga atatcatggt ggaaaatggc cgcttttctg
     4501 gattcatcga ctgtggccgg ctgggtgtgg cggaccgcta tcaggacata gcgttggcta
     4561 cccgtgatat tgctgaagag cttggcggcg aatgggctga ccgcttcctc gtgctttacg
     4621 gtatcgccgc tcccgattcg cagcgcatcg ccttctatcg ccttcttgac gagttcttct
     4681 gagcgggact ctggggttcg aaatgaccga ccaagcgacg cccaacctgc catcacgaga
     4741 tttcgattcc accgccgcct tctatgaaag gttgggcttc ggaatcgttt tccgggacgc
     4801 cggctggatg atcctccagc gcggggatct catgctggag ttcttcgccc accccaactt
     4861 gtttattgca gcttataatg gttacaaata aagcaatagc atcacaaatt tcacaaataa
     4921 agcatttttt tcactgcatt ctagttgtgg tttgtccaaa ctcatcaatg tatcttatca
     4981 tgtctgtata ccgtcgacct ctagctagag cttggcgtaa tcatggtcat agctgtttcc
     5041 tgtgtgaaat tgttatccgc tcacaattcc acacaacata cgagccggaa gcataaagtg
     5101 taaagcctgg ggtgcctaat gagtgagcta actcacatta attgcgttgc gctcactgcc
     5161 cgctttccag tcgggaaacc tgtcgtgcca gctgcattaa tgaatcggcc aacgcgcggg
     5221 gagaggcggt ttgcgtattg ggcgctcttc cgcttcctcg ctcactgact cgctgcgctc
     5281 ggtcgttcgg ctgcggcgag cggtatcagc tcactcaaag gcggtaatac ggttatccac
     5341 agaatcaggg gataacgcag gaaagaacat gtgagcaaaa ggccagcaaa aggccaggaa
     5401 ccgtaaaaag gccgcgttgc tggcgttttt ccataggctc cgcccccctg acgagcatca
     5461 caaaaatcga cgctcaagtc agaggtggcg aaacccgaca ggactataaa gataccaggc
     5521 gtttccccct ggaagctccc tcgtgcgctc tcctgttccg accctgccgc ttaccggata
     5581 cctgtccgcc tttctccctt cgggaagcgt ggcgctttct catagctcac gctgtaggta
     5641 tctcagttcg gtgtaggtcg ttcgctccaa gctgggctgt gtgcacgaac cccccgttca
     5701 gcccgaccgc tgcgccttat ccggtaacta tcgtcttgag tccaacccgg taagacacga
     5761 cttatcgcca ctggcagcag ccactggtaa caggattagc agagcgaggt atgtaggcgg
     5821 tgctacagag ttcttgaagt ggtggcctaa ctacggctac actagaagaa cagtatttgg
     5881 tatctgcgct ctgctgaagc cagttacctt cggaaaaaga gttggtagct cttgatccgg
     5941 caaacaaacc accgctggta gcggtggttt ttttgtttgc aagcagcaga ttacgcgcag
     6001 aaaaaaagga tctcaagaag atcctttgat cttttctacg gggtctgacg ctcagtggaa
     6061 cgaaaactca cgttaaggga ttttggtcat gagattatca aaaaggatct tcacctagat
     6121 ccttttaaat taaaaatgaa gttttaaatc aatctaaagt atatatgagt aaacttggtc
     6181 tgacagttac caatgcttaa tcagtgaggc acctatctca gcgatctgtc tatttcgttc
     6241 atccatagtt gcctgactcc ccgtcgtgta gataactacg atacgggagg gcttaccatc
     6301 tggccccagt gctgcaatga taccgcgaga cccacgctca ccggctccag atttatcagc
     6361 aataaaccag ccagccggaa gggccgagcg cagaagtggt cctgcaactt tatccgcctc
     6421 catccagtct attaattgtt gccgggaagc tagagtaagt agttcgccag ttaatagttt
     6481 gcgcaacgtt gttgccattg ctacaggcat cgtggtgtca cgctcgtcgt ttggtatggc
     6541 ttcattcagc tccggttccc aacgatcaag gcgagttaca tgatccccca tgttgtgcaa
     6601 aaaagcggtt agctccttcg gtcctccgat cgttgtcaga agtaagttgg ccgcagtgtt
     6661 atcactcatg gttatggcag cactgcataa ttctcttact gtcatgccat ccgtaagatg
     6721 cttttctgtg actggtgagt actcaaccaa gtcattctga gaatagtgta tgcggcgacc
     6781 gagttgctct tgcccggcgt caatacggga taataccgcg ccacatagca gaactttaaa
     6841 agtgctcatc attggaaaac gttcttcggg gcgaaaactc tcaaggatct taccgctgtt
     6901 gagatccagt tcgatgtaac ccactcgtgc acccaactga tcttcagcat cttttacttt
     6961 caccagcgtt tctgggtgag caaaaacagg aaggcaaaat gccgcaaaaa agggaataag
     7021 ggcgacacgg aaatgttgaa tactcatact cttccttttt caatattatt gaagcattta
     7081 tcagggttat tgtctcatga gcggatacat atttgaatgt atttagaaaa ataaacaaat
     7141 aggggttccg cgcacatttc cccgaaaagt gccacctgac gtcgacggat cgggagatct
     7201 cccgatcccc tatggtgcac tctcagtaca atctgctctg atgccgcata gttaagccag
     7261 tatctgctcc ctgcttgtgt gttggaggtc gctgagtagt gcgcgagcaa aatttaagct
     7321 acaacaaggc aaggcttgac cgacaattgc atgaagaatc tgcttagggt taggcgtttt
     7381 gcgctgcttc gcgatgtacg ggccagatat acgcgtt
//
