# Supplementary material for: The Legionella pneumophila effector SidL is an adenylyltransferase that modifies the glycolytic intermediate 3-phosphoglycerate
Source: Mol Cell. Author manuscript; Available in PMC 2026 Aug 3. (PMC13431035; doi:10.1016/j.molcel.2026.07.007)
Supplement: 4 — Table S3. Metabolite library compounds and sources. Related to Figs. 4B, S3A-C and S5. [file NIHMS2196818-supplement-4.zip › Supplemental-DataS3pJBPlasmids/pJB218_pcDNA_3xFLAG-GS-SidL-H571A-Q624stop_dC43.gb]

LOCUS       pJB218_pcDNA_3xF        7318 bp    DNA     circular SYN 04-MAY-2026
DEFINITION  synthetic circular DNA
ACCESSION   .
VERSION     .
KEYWORDS    .
SOURCE      synthetic DNA construct
  ORGANISM  synthetic DNA construct
REFERENCE   1  (bases 1 to 7318)
  AUTHORS   .
  TITLE     Direct Submission
  JOURNAL   Exported May 4, 2026 from SnapGene 8.2.2
            https://www.snapgene.com
COMMENT     pJB218 pDEST53_CMV_3xFLAG-GS-SidL-H571A-Q624* (∆C43) HsCodonOpt AmpR
            Source: Cut
FEATURES             Location/Qualifiers
     source          1..7318
                     /mol_type="other DNA"
                     /organism="synthetic DNA construct"
     enhancer        1..380
                     /label=CMV enhancer
                     /note="note: human cytomegalovirus immediate early 
                     enhancer"
     promoter        381..584
                     /label=CMV promoter
                     /note="note: human cytomegalovirus (CMV) immediate early 
                     promoter"
     promoter        629..647
                     /label=T7 promoter
                     /note="note: promoter for bacteriophage T7 RNA polymerase"
     CDS             671..2617
                     /codon_start=1
                     /label=3xFLAG-GS-SidL-H571A_Q624stop_(∆C43)
                     /translation="MADYKDHDGDYKDHDIDYKDDDDKGSQNLDEILKKLRKDLKKTSK
                     ETTEKLSVLSKKVAEDVVKVSNQTVQKINEVTKKFTVDTTVSTIDTQKILDDFMKNIRF
                     SRFKQIWQAIEKTPKSKHILLKSLFLKGLLTHNKPLLEEIIRQIELIPYSSDLEMLGAF
                     SQDKAHPLSPELLEFVQEMLANESEKVLLTILMNAFQSIPELSLDSKTGTLSMKTKKAL
                     LPLLIEKVDTSIAKSIMSQLTDISFDSVLPAFRPSIGDPSYQKTNINLNKYLSLVGNKT
                     DISEFLILTIGLFTSLKIGDKGFLQELSADYLFVRYDDCLHKIIEKLKEKEVIEQLGEK
                     EVQKILEASGNLKRFKPTSNNPRRFFETRLAQYINGLSHSEKTIEIDSIGEDKEPEDEE
                     LRDNTLKACNKILQFFLGDCGRVDTPREMEQKICIFANGYKDTSKFTKKEVEFITGVLH
                     HAGAHKGRDRVERDKLTGIKERKFETDSEKVGSDVWNCGGGVMKGCSPVFYDAQRDPMR
                     NMLVDSSTVAPDNKEGKQWFWNNNRQYSSYVGSISGHTCNIVGMLAKYMTEYKEDLDLQ
                     NDINLFLIQVIGVYAKRGFAAMLEVIDVLHDPYVQDIFKGYGVQVNLYSYFKENPELAG
                     FLQHAMNDATTYT"
     misc_feature    677..742
                     /label=3xFLAG
     misc_feature    743..748
                     /label=GS linker
     protein_bind    complement(2619..2643)
                     /label=attB2
                     /note="bound_moiety: BP Clonase(TM) gene: mutant version of
                     attB note: recombination site for the Gateway(R) BP 
                     reaction"
     polyA_signal    2681..2905
                     /label=bGH poly(A) signal
                     /note="note: bovine growth hormone polyadenylation signal"
     rep_origin      2951..3379
                     /label=f1 ori
                     /note="direction: RIGHT note: f1 bacteriophage origin of 
                     replication; arrow indicates direction of (+) strand 
                     synthesis"
     promoter        3393..3722
                     /label=SV40 promoter
                     /note="note: SV40 enhancer and early promoter"
     rep_origin      3573..3708
                     /label=SV40 ori
                     /note="note: SV40 origin of replication"
     CDS             3789..4583
                     /label=NeoR/KanR
                     /note="codon_start: 1 gene: aph(3')-II (or nptII) note: 
                     confers resistance to neomycin, kanamycin, and G418 
                     (Geneticin(R)) product: aminoglycoside phosphotransferase 
                     from Tn5 transl_table: 1 translation: 
                     MIEQDGLHAGSPAAWVERLFGYDWAQQTIGCSDAAVFRLSAQGRPVLFVKTDLSGALNE
                     LQDEAARLSWLATTGVPCAAVLDVVTEAGRDWLLLGEVPGQDLLSSHLAPAEKVSIMAD
                     AMRRLHTLDPATCPFDHQAKHRIERARTRMEAGLVDQDDLDEEHQGLAPAELFARLKAR
                     MPDGEDLVVTHGDACLPNIMVENGRFSGFIDCGRLGVADRYQDIALATRDIAEELGGEW
                     ADRFLVLYGIAAPDSQRIAFYRLLDEFF*"
     polyA_signal    4757..4878
                     /label=SV40 poly(A) signal
                     /note="note: SV40 polyadenylation signal"
     rep_origin      complement(5329..5917)
                     /direction=LEFT
                     /label=ori
                     /note="direction: LEFT note: high-copy-number 
                     ColE1/pMB1/pBR322/pUC origin of replication"
     CDS             complement(6088..6948)
                     /label=AmpR
                     /note="codon_start: 1 gene: bla note: confers resistance to
                     ampicillin, carbenicillin, and related antibiotics product:
                     beta-lactamase transl_table: 1 translation: 
                     MSIQHFRVALIPFFAAFCLPVFA,HPETLVKVKDAEDQLGARVGYIELDLNSGKILESF
                     RPEERFPMMSTFKVLLCGAVLSRIDAGQEQLGRRIHYSQNDLVEYSPVTEKHLTDGMTV
                     RELCSAAITMSDNTAANLLLTTIGGPKELTAFLHNMGDHVTRLDRWEPELNEAIPNDER
                     DTTMPVAMATTLRKLLTGELLTLASRQQLIDWMEADKVAGPLLRSALPAGWFIADKSGA
                     GERGSRGIIAALGPDGKPSRIVVIYTTGSQATMDERNRQIAEIGASLIKHW*"
     promoter        complement(6949..7053)
                     /label=AmpR promoter
                     /note="gene: bla"
ORIGIN
        1 gacattgatt attgactagt tattaatagt aatcaattac ggggtcatta gttcatagcc
       61 catatatgga gttccgcgtt acataactta cggtaaatgg cccgcctggc tgaccgccca
      121 acgacccccg cccattgacg tcaataatga cgtatgttcc catagtaacg ccaataggga
      181 ctttccattg acgtcaatgg gtggagtatt tacggtaaac tgcccacttg gcagtacatc
      241 aagtgtatca tatgccaagt acgcccccta ttgacgtcaa tgacggtaaa tggcccgcct
      301 ggcattatgc ccagtacatg accttatggg actttcctac ttggcagtac atctacgtat
      361 tagtcatcgc tattaccatg gtgatgcggt tttggcagta catcaatggg cgtggatagc
      421 ggtttgactc acggggattt ccaagtctcc accccattga cgtcaatggg agtttgtttt
      481 ggcaccaaaa tcaacgggac tttccaaaat gtcgtaacaa ctccgcccca ttgacgcaaa
      541 tgggcggtag gcgtgtacgg tgggaggtct atataagcag agctctctgg ctaactagag
      601 aacccactgc ttactggctt atcgaaatta atacgactca ctatagggag acccaagctg
      661 gctagacacc atggccgact acaaagacca tgacggtgat tataaagatc atgacatcga
      721 ttacaaggat gacgatgaca agggcagcca aaatttggat gaaatcctca agaagttgcg
      781 aaaggacctt aagaaaacaa gcaaagaaac cacagaaaag cttagtgtac tcagtaaaaa
      841 ggtggcggag gatgtggtca aggtcagcaa ccagacggtt cagaagataa atgaagttac
      901 taaaaaattc acagtagaca ctactgtaag cacgatcgac acccaaaaga tcctggatga
      961 cttcatgaaa aatatacggt ttagccggtt caagcagatc tggcaagcca ttgaaaaaac
     1021 gccgaaatct aagcacatat tgctcaagag cttgtttctg aaggggttgc tgacgcataa
     1081 taagcctctc ttggaggaga tcatcaggca aatagagctg ataccatact cctcagacct
     1141 tgaaatgttg ggcgctttct cccaagacaa ggcgcatccc ctctcacctg agcttctgga
     1201 atttgtccag gaaatgctgg caaacgaatc cgagaaagtc ttgcttacta tactgatgaa
     1261 tgccttccaa agcattccgg agctttccct ggactctaaa actggcacat tgagtatgaa
     1321 gactaagaag gccttgctcc ctttgttgat agaaaaggtc gacacaagta tagcgaagtc
     1381 tataatgagt caactgacgg atatatcttt cgacagtgtc ctccccgcct ttcgcccttc
     1441 cattggggac ccttcatatc agaagaccaa cattaatttg aacaagtatc tctcacttgt
     1501 tggaaataag accgatattt cagagttcct catcctgact ataggtctgt ttacaagtct
     1561 gaaaataggg gacaaagggt tcctgcagga gcttagtgcg gattatctgt ttgtgcgcta
     1621 cgacgactgc cttcacaaaa tcatagagaa actgaaagaa aaagaagtta tagaacagct
     1681 gggagaaaaa gaagttcaga agatactgga agcatccggg aatctgaaac ggtttaagcc
     1741 tacttctaat aaccctcgaa gattctttga gacccgactg gcacaatata tcaatggcct
     1801 gtcccactca gagaagacga tcgaaattga ttccatcggg gaagacaaag aaccggagga
     1861 tgaggagctt agagataata cactgaaggc ttgtaataaa atccttcagt tttttcttgg
     1921 ggattgcggg agagtagata cccccagaga aatggagcag aagatctgca tttttgctaa
     1981 tggatacaaa gacacctcca aatttacgaa gaaggaagta gaattcataa caggtgtcct
     2041 tcatcacgcc ggggcccata aaggaagaga tcgagtggag agggacaaac tcaccggtat
     2101 taaggaaaga aagttcgaga ccgactccga gaaagttgga tctgacgtgt ggaactgcgg
     2161 gggtggagtt atgaagggct gttcaccagt cttttacgat gcgcaacgag acccgatgcg
     2221 aaacatgctt gtagatagct caacggtggc gccagacaac aaggaaggca agcaatggtt
     2281 ctggaacaat aatcgccaat attctagtta cgtaggctca atcagcgggc acacttgtaa
     2341 cattgtaggg atgcttgcca agtacatgac agaatataag gaggaccttg acctgcagaa
     2401 cgacatcaat ctgttcttga ttcaagtcat cggtgtctac gcgaaacgcg gtttcgctgc
     2461 tatgctcgag gtcattgacg tattgcatga cccttacgtc caggatatct tcaaagggta
     2521 cggagtgcag gtgaatctct actcctactt taaagagaac ccggaactgg cgggattttt
     2581 gcaacatgcc atgaatgatg ccacgaccta tacttaggac ccagctttct tgtacaaagt
     2641 ggtgataatt aattaagata aacccgctga tcagcctcga ctgtgccttc tagttgccag
     2701 ccatctgttg tttgcccctc ccccgtgcct tccttgaccc tggaaggtgc cactcccact
     2761 gtcctttcct aataaaatga ggaaattgca tcgcattgtc tgagtaggtg tcattctatt
     2821 ctggggggtg gggtggggca ggacagcaag ggggaggatt gggaagacaa tagcaggcat
     2881 gctggggatg cggtgggctc tatggcttct gaggcggaaa gaaccagctg gggctctagg
     2941 gggtatcccc nnnnnnnnnn nnnnnnnnnn nnnnnnnnnn nnnnnnnnnn nnnnnnnnnn
     3001 nnnnnnnnnn nnnnnnnnnn nnnnnnnnnn nnnnnnnnnn nnnnnnnnnn nnnnnnnnnn
     3061 nnnnnnnnnn nnnncnnnnn nnnnnnnnnn nnnnnnnnnn nnnnnnnnnn nnnnnnnnnn
     3121 nnnnnnnnnn nnnnnnnnnn nnnnnnnnnn nnnnnnnnnn nnnnnnannn nnnnnnnnnn
     3181 nnnnnnnnnn nnnnnnnnnn nnnnnnnnnn nnnnnncctt tgacgttgga gtccacgttc
     3241 tttaatagtg gactcttgtt ccaaactgga acaacactca accctatctc ggtctattct
     3301 tttgatttat aagggatttt gccgatttcg gcctattggt taaaaaatga gctgatttaa
     3361 caaaaattta acgcgaatta attctgtgga atgtgtgtca gttagggtgt ggaaagtccc
     3421 caggctcccc agcaggcaga agtatgcaaa gcatgcatct caattagtca gcaaccaggt
     3481 gtggaaagtc cccaggctcc ccagcaggca gaagtatgca aagcatgcat ctcaattagt
     3541 cagcaaccat agtcccgccc ctaactccgc ccatcccgcc cctaactccg cccagttccg
     3601 cccattctcc gccccatggc tgactaattt tttttattta tgcagaggcc gaggccgcct
     3661 ctgcctctga gctattccag aagtagtgag gaggcttttt tggaggccta ggcttttgca
     3721 aaaagctccc gggagcttgt atatccattt tcggatctga tcaagagaca ggatgaggat
     3781 cgtttcgcat gattgaacaa gatggattgc acgcaggttc tccggccgct tgggtggaga
     3841 ggctattcgg ctatgactgg gcacaacaga caatcggctg ctctgatgcc gccgtgttcc
     3901 ggctgtcagc gcaggggcgc ccggttcttt ttgtcaagac cgacctgtcc ggtgccctga
     3961 atgaactgca ggacgaggca gcgcggctat cgtggctggc cacgacgggc gttccttgcg
     4021 cagctgtgct cgacgttgtc actgaagcgg gaagggactg gctgctattg ggcgaagtgc
     4081 cggggcagga tctcctgtca tctcaccttg ctcctgccga gaaagtatcc atcatggctg
     4141 atgcaatgcg gcggctgcat acgcttgatc cggctacctg cccattcgac caccaagcga
     4201 aacatcgcat cgagcgagca cgtactcgga tggaagccgg tcttgtcgat caggatgatc
     4261 tggacgaaga gcatcagggg ctcgcgccag ccgaactgtt cgccaggctc aaggcgcgca
     4321 tgcccgacgg cgaggatctc gtcgtgaccc atggcgatgc ctgcttgccg aatatcatgg
     4381 tggaaaatgg ccgcttttct ggattcatcg actgtggccg gctgggtgtg gcggaccgct
     4441 atcaggacat agcgttggct acccgtgata ttgctgaaga gcttggcggc gaatgggctg
     4501 accgcttcct cgtgctttac ggtatcgccg ctcccgattc gcagcgcatc gccttctatc
     4561 gccttcttga cgagttcttc tgagcgggac tctggggttc gaaatgaccg accaagcgac
     4621 gcccaacctg ccatcacgag atttcgattc caccgccgcc ttctatgaaa ggttgggctt
     4681 cggaatcgtt ttccgggacg ccggctggat gatcctccag cgcggggatc tcatgctgga
     4741 gttcttcgcc caccccaact tgtttattgc agcttataat ggttacaaat aaagcaatag
     4801 catcacaaat ttcacaaata aagcattttt ttcactgcat tctagttgtg gtttgtccaa
     4861 actcatcaat gtatcttatc atgtctgtat accgtcgacc tctagctaga gcttggcgta
     4921 atcatggtca tagctgtttc ctgtgtgaaa ttgttatccg ctcacaattc cacacaacat
     4981 acgagccgga agcataaagt gtaaagcctg gggtgcctaa tgagtgagct aactcacatt
     5041 aattgcgttg cgctcactgc ccgctttcca gtcgggaaac ctgtcgtgcc agctgcatta
     5101 atgaatcggc caacgcgcgg ggagaggcgg tttgcgtatt gggcgctctt ccgcttcctc
     5161 gctcactgac tcgctgcgct cggtcgttcg gctgcggcga gcggtatcag ctcactcaaa
     5221 ggcggtaata cggttatcca cagaatcagg ggataacgca ggaaagaaca tgtgagcaaa
     5281 aggccagcaa aaggccagga accgtaaaaa ggccgcgttg ctggcgtttt tccataggct
     5341 ccgcccccct gacgagcatc acaaaaatcg acgctcaagt cagaggtggc gaaacccgac
     5401 aggactataa agataccagg cgtttccccc tggaagctcc ctcgtgcgct ctcctgttcc
     5461 gaccctgccg cttaccggat acctgtccgc ctttctccct tcgggaagcg tggcgctttc
     5521 tcatagctca cgctgtaggt atctcagttc ggtgtaggtc gttcgctcca agctgggctg
     5581 tgtgcacgaa ccccccgttc agcccgaccg ctgcgcctta tccggtaact atcgtcttga
     5641 gtccaacccg gtaagacacg acttatcgcc actggcagca gccactggta acaggattag
     5701 cagagcgagg tatgtaggcg gtgctacaga gttcttgaag tggtggccta actacggcta
     5761 cactagaaga acagtatttg gtatctgcgc tctgctgaag ccagttacct tcggaaaaag
     5821 agttggtagc tcttgatccg gcaaacaaac caccgctggt agcggtggtt tttttgtttg
     5881 caagcagcag attacgcgca gaaaaaaagg atctcaagaa gatcctttga tcttttctac
     5941 ggggtctgac gctcagtgga acgaaaactc acgttaaggg attttggtca tgagattatc
     6001 aaaaaggatc ttcacctaga tccttttaaa ttaaaaatga agttttaaat caatctaaag
     6061 tatatatgag taaacttggt ctgacagtta ccaatgctta atcagtgagg cacctatctc
     6121 agcgatctgt ctatttcgtt catccatagt tgcctgactc cccgtcgtgt agataactac
     6181 gatacgggag ggcttaccat ctggccccag tgctgcaatg ataccgcgag acccacgctc
     6241 accggctcca gatttatcag caataaacca gccagccgga agggccgagc gcagaagtgg
     6301 tcctgcaact ttatccgcct ccatccagtc tattaattgt tgccgggaag ctagagtaag
     6361 tagttcgcca gttaatagtt tgcgcaacgt tgttgccatt gctacaggca tcgtggtgtc
     6421 acgctcgtcg tttggtatgg cttcattcag ctccggttcc caacgatcaa ggcgagttac
     6481 atgatccccc atgttgtgca aaaaagcggt tagctccttc ggtcctccga tcgttgtcag
     6541 aagtaagttg gccgcagtgt tatcactcat ggttatggca gcactgcata attctcttac
     6601 tgtcatgcca tccgtaagat gcttttctgt gactggtgag tactcaacca agtcattctg
     6661 agaatagtgt atgcggcgac cgagttgctc ttgcccggcg tcaatacggg ataataccgc
     6721 gccacatagc agaactttaa aagtgctcat cattggaaaa cgttcttcgg ggcgaaaact
     6781 ctcaaggatc ttaccgctgt tgagatccag ttcgatgtaa cccactcgtg cacccaactg
     6841 atcttcagca tcttttactt tcaccagcgt ttctgggtga gcaaaaacag gaaggcaaaa
     6901 tgccgcaaaa aagggaataa gggcgacacg gaaatgttga atactcatac tcttcctttt
     6961 tcaatattat tgaagcattt atcagggtta ttgtctcatg agcggataca tatttgaatg
     7021 tatttagaaa aataaacaaa taggggttcc gcgcacattt ccccgaaaag tgccacctga
     7081 cgtcgacgga tcgggagatc tcccgatccc ctatggtgca ctctcagtac aatctgctct
     7141 gatgccgcat agttaagcca gtatctgctc cctgcttgtg tgttggaggt cgctgagtag
     7201 tgcgcgagca aaatttaagc tacaacaagg caaggcttga ccgacaattg catgaagaat
     7261 ctgcttaggg ttaggcgttt tgcgctgctt cgcgatgtac gggccagata tacgcgtt
//
