# Supplementary material for: The Legionella pneumophila effector SidL is an adenylyltransferase that modifies the glycolytic intermediate 3-phosphoglycerate
Source: Mol Cell. Author manuscript; Available in PMC 2026 Aug 3. (PMC13431035; doi:10.1016/j.molcel.2026.07.007)
Supplement: 4 — Table S3. Metabolite library compounds and sources. Related to Figs. 4B, S3A-C and S5. [file NIHMS2196818-supplement-4.zip › Supplemental-DataS3pJBPlasmids/pJB110_pcDNA_3xFLAG-GS-SidL_d2-236.gb]

LOCUS       pJB110_pcDNA_3xF        6742 bp    DNA     circular SYN 04-MAY-2026
DEFINITION  synthetic circular DNA
ACCESSION   .
VERSION     .
KEYWORDS    .
SOURCE      synthetic DNA construct
  ORGANISM  synthetic DNA construct
REFERENCE   1  (bases 1 to 6742)
  AUTHORS   .
  TITLE     Direct Submission
  JOURNAL   Exported May 4, 2026 from SnapGene 8.2.2
            https://www.snapgene.com
COMMENT     pJB110 pDEST53_CMV_3xFLAG-GS-SidL(∆2-236) CodonOpt AmpR Source: 
            iPCR: pJB91 w/ JBO189x216 and blunt-end ligation
FEATURES             Location/Qualifiers
     source          1..6742
                     /mol_type="other DNA"
                     /organism="synthetic DNA construct"
     enhancer        1..380
                     /label=CMV enhancer
                     /note="note: human cytomegalovirus immediate early 
                     enhancer"
     promoter        381..584
                     /label=CMV promoter
                     /note="note: human cytomegalovirus (CMV) immediate early 
                     promoter"
     promoter        629..647
                     /label=T7 promoter
                     /note="note: promoter for bacteriophage T7 RNA polymerase"
     CDS             671..2041
                     /codon_start=1
                     /label=3xFLAG-GS-SidL(∆2-236)
                     /label=3xFLAG-GS-SidL(∆236)
                     /translation="MADYKDHDGDYKDHDIDYKDDDDKGSSYQKTNINLNKYLSLVGNK
                     TDISEFLILTIGLFTSLKIGDKGFLQELSADYLFVRYDDCLHKIIEKLKEKEVIEQLGE
                     KEVQKILEASGNLKRFKPTSNNPRRFFETRLAQYINGLSHSEKTIEIDSIGEDKEPEDE
                     ELRDNTLKACNKILQFFLGDCGRVDTPREMEQKICIFANGYKDTSKFTKKEVEFITGVL
                     HHAGAHKGRDRVERDKLTGIKERKFETDSEKVGSDVWNCGGGVMKGCSPVFYDAQRDPM
                     RNMLVDSSTVAPDNKEGKQWFWNNNRQYSSYVGSISGHTCNIVGMLAKYMTEYKEDLDL
                     QNDINLFLIQVIGVYAKRGFHAMLEVIDVLHDPYVQDIFKGYGVQVNLYSYFKENPELA
                     GFLQHAMNDATTYTQALVNKKHVKEALKSNSFFSKKDEESGDKKNDHTPKDGTVYGC"
     misc_feature    677..742
                     /label=3xFLAG
     misc_feature    743..748
                     /label=GS linker
     protein_bind    complement(2043..2067)
                     /label=attB2
                     /note="bound_moiety: BP Clonase(TM) gene: mutant version of
                     attB note: recombination site for the Gateway(R) BP 
                     reaction"
     polyA_signal    2105..2329
                     /label=bGH poly(A) signal
                     /note="note: bovine growth hormone polyadenylation signal"
     rep_origin      2375..2803
                     /label=f1 ori
                     /note="direction: RIGHT note: f1 bacteriophage origin of 
                     replication; arrow indicates direction of (+) strand 
                     synthesis"
     promoter        2817..3146
                     /label=SV40 promoter
                     /note="note: SV40 enhancer and early promoter"
     rep_origin      2997..3132
                     /label=SV40 ori
                     /note="note: SV40 origin of replication"
     CDS             3213..4007
                     /label=NeoR/KanR
                     /note="codon_start: 1 gene: aph(3')-II (or nptII) note: 
                     confers resistance to neomycin, kanamycin, and G418 
                     (Geneticin(R)) product: aminoglycoside phosphotransferase 
                     from Tn5 transl_table: 1 translation: 
                     MIEQDGLHAGSPAAWVERLFGYDWAQQTIGCSDAAVFRLSAQGRPVLFVKTDLSGALNE
                     LQDEAARLSWLATTGVPCAAVLDVVTEAGRDWLLLGEVPGQDLLSSHLAPAEKVSIMAD
                     AMRRLHTLDPATCPFDHQAKHRIERARTRMEAGLVDQDDLDEEHQGLAPAELFARLKAR
                     MPDGEDLVVTHGDACLPNIMVENGRFSGFIDCGRLGVADRYQDIALATRDIAEELGGEW
                     ADRFLVLYGIAAPDSQRIAFYRLLDEFF*"
     polyA_signal    4181..4302
                     /label=SV40 poly(A) signal
                     /note="note: SV40 polyadenylation signal"
     rep_origin      complement(4753..5341)
                     /direction=LEFT
                     /label=ori
                     /note="direction: LEFT note: high-copy-number 
                     ColE1/pMB1/pBR322/pUC origin of replication"
     CDS             complement(5512..6372)
                     /label=AmpR
                     /note="codon_start: 1 gene: bla note: confers resistance to
                     ampicillin, carbenicillin, and related antibiotics product:
                     beta-lactamase transl_table: 1 translation: 
                     MSIQHFRVALIPFFAAFCLPVFA,HPETLVKVKDAEDQLGARVGYIELDLNSGKILESF
                     RPEERFPMMSTFKVLLCGAVLSRIDAGQEQLGRRIHYSQNDLVEYSPVTEKHLTDGMTV
                     RELCSAAITMSDNTAANLLLTTIGGPKELTAFLHNMGDHVTRLDRWEPELNEAIPNDER
                     DTTMPVAMATTLRKLLTGELLTLASRQQLIDWMEADKVAGPLLRSALPAGWFIADKSGA
                     GERGSRGIIAALGPDGKPSRIVVIYTTGSQATMDERNRQIAEIGASLIKHW*"
     promoter        complement(6373..6477)
                     /label=AmpR promoter
                     /note="gene: bla"
ORIGIN
        1 gacattgatt attgactagt tattaatagt aatcaattac ggggtcatta gttcatagcc
       61 catatatgga gttccgcgtt acataactta cggtaaatgg cccgcctggc tgaccgccca
      121 acgacccccg cccattgacg tcaataatga cgtatgttcc catagtaacg ccaataggga
      181 ctttccattg acgtcaatgg gtggagtatt tacggtaaac tgcccacttg gcagtacatc
      241 aagtgtatca tatgccaagt acgcccccta ttgacgtcaa tgacggtaaa tggcccgcct
      301 ggcattatgc ccagtacatg accttatggg actttcctac ttggcagtac atctacgtat
      361 tagtcatcgc tattaccatg gtgatgcggt tttggcagta catcaatggg cgtggatagc
      421 ggtttgactc acggggattt ccaagtctcc accccattga cgtcaatggg agtttgtttt
      481 ggcaccaaaa tcaacgggac tttccaaaat gtcgtaacaa ctccgcccca ttgacgcaaa
      541 tgggcggtag gcgtgtacgg tgggaggtct atataagcag agctctctgg ctaactagag
      601 aacccactgc ttactggctt atcgaaatta atacgactca ctatagggag acccaagctg
      661 gctagacacc atggccgact acaaagacca tgacggtgat tataaagatc atgacatcga
      721 ttacaaggat gacgatgaca agggcagctc atatcagaag accaacatta atttgaacaa
      781 gtatctctca cttgttggaa ataagaccga tatttcagag ttcctcatcc tgactatagg
      841 tctgtttaca agtctgaaaa taggggacaa agggttcctg caggagctta gtgcggatta
      901 tctgtttgtg cgctacgacg actgccttca caaaatcata gagaaactga aagaaaaaga
      961 agttatagaa cagctgggag aaaaagaagt tcagaagata ctggaagcat ccgggaatct
     1021 gaaacggttt aagcctactt ctaataaccc tcgaagattc tttgagaccc gactggcaca
     1081 atatatcaat ggcctgtccc actcagagaa gacgatcgaa attgattcca tcggggaaga
     1141 caaagaaccg gaggatgagg agcttagaga taatacactg aaggcttgta ataaaatcct
     1201 tcagtttttt cttggggatt gcgggagagt agataccccc agagaaatgg agcagaagat
     1261 ctgcattttt gctaatggat acaaagacac ctccaaattt acgaagaagg aagtagaatt
     1321 cataacaggt gtccttcatc acgccggggc ccataaagga agagatcgag tggagaggga
     1381 caaactcacc ggtattaagg aaagaaagtt cgagaccgac tccgagaaag ttggatctga
     1441 cgtgtggaac tgcgggggtg gagttatgaa gggctgttca ccagtctttt acgatgcgca
     1501 acgagacccg atgcgaaaca tgcttgtaga tagctcaacg gtggcgccag acaacaagga
     1561 aggcaagcaa tggttctgga acaataatcg ccaatattct agttacgtag gctcaatcag
     1621 cgggcacact tgtaacattg tagggatgct tgccaagtac atgacagaat ataaggagga
     1681 ccttgacctg cagaacgaca tcaatctgtt cttgattcaa gtcatcggtg tctacgcgaa
     1741 acgcggtttc cacgctatgc tcgaggtcat tgacgtattg catgaccctt acgtccagga
     1801 tatcttcaaa gggtacggag tgcaggtgaa tctctactcc tactttaaag agaacccgga
     1861 actggcggga tttttgcaac atgccatgaa tgatgccacg acctatactc aggctcttgt
     1921 aaacaagaag catgtgaagg aagctctgaa gagcaactca ttctttagca aaaaagacga
     1981 ggaaagcggc gacaaaaaga atgaccacac gcctaaagac ggtactgtat atgggtgcta
     2041 ggacccagct ttcttgtaca aagtggtgat aattaattaa gataaacccg ctgatcagcc
     2101 tcgactgtgc cttctagttg ccagccatct gttgtttgcc cctcccccgt gccttccttg
     2161 accctggaag gtgccactcc cactgtcctt tcctaataaa atgaggaaat tgcatcgcat
     2221 tgtctgagta ggtgtcattc tattctgggg ggtggggtgg ggcaggacag caagggggag
     2281 gattgggaag acaatagcag gcatgctggg gatgcggtgg gctctatggc ttctgaggcg
     2341 gaaagaacca gctggggctc tagggggtat ccccnnnnnn nnnnnnnnnn nnnnnnnnnn
     2401 nnnnnnnnnn nnnnnnnnnn nnnnnnnnnn nnnnnnnnnn nnnnnnnnnn nnnnnnnnnn
     2461 nnnnnnnnnn nnnnnnnnnn nnnnnnnnnn nnnnnnnncn nnnnnnnnnn nnnnnnnnnn
     2521 nnnnnnnnnn nnnnnnnnnn nnnnnnnnnn nnnnnnnnnn nnnnnnnnnn nnnnnnnnnn
     2581 nnnnnnnnnn annnnnnnnn nnnnnnnnnn nnnnnnnnnn nnnnnnnnnn nnnnnnnnnn
     2641 cctttgacgt tggagtccac gttctttaat agtggactct tgttccaaac tggaacaaca
     2701 ctcaacccta tctcggtcta ttcttttgat ttataaggga ttttgccgat ttcggcctat
     2761 tggttaaaaa atgagctgat ttaacaaaaa tttaacgcga attaattctg tggaatgtgt
     2821 gtcagttagg gtgtggaaag tccccaggct ccccagcagg cagaagtatg caaagcatgc
     2881 atctcaatta gtcagcaacc aggtgtggaa agtccccagg ctccccagca ggcagaagta
     2941 tgcaaagcat gcatctcaat tagtcagcaa ccatagtccc gcccctaact ccgcccatcc
     3001 cgcccctaac tccgcccagt tccgcccatt ctccgcccca tggctgacta atttttttta
     3061 tttatgcaga ggccgaggcc gcctctgcct ctgagctatt ccagaagtag tgaggaggct
     3121 tttttggagg cctaggcttt tgcaaaaagc tcccgggagc ttgtatatcc attttcggat
     3181 ctgatcaaga gacaggatga ggatcgtttc gcatgattga acaagatgga ttgcacgcag
     3241 gttctccggc cgcttgggtg gagaggctat tcggctatga ctgggcacaa cagacaatcg
     3301 gctgctctga tgccgccgtg ttccggctgt cagcgcaggg gcgcccggtt ctttttgtca
     3361 agaccgacct gtccggtgcc ctgaatgaac tgcaggacga ggcagcgcgg ctatcgtggc
     3421 tggccacgac gggcgttcct tgcgcagctg tgctcgacgt tgtcactgaa gcgggaaggg
     3481 actggctgct attgggcgaa gtgccggggc aggatctcct gtcatctcac cttgctcctg
     3541 ccgagaaagt atccatcatg gctgatgcaa tgcggcggct gcatacgctt gatccggcta
     3601 cctgcccatt cgaccaccaa gcgaaacatc gcatcgagcg agcacgtact cggatggaag
     3661 ccggtcttgt cgatcaggat gatctggacg aagagcatca ggggctcgcg ccagccgaac
     3721 tgttcgccag gctcaaggcg cgcatgcccg acggcgagga tctcgtcgtg acccatggcg
     3781 atgcctgctt gccgaatatc atggtggaaa atggccgctt ttctggattc atcgactgtg
     3841 gccggctggg tgtggcggac cgctatcagg acatagcgtt ggctacccgt gatattgctg
     3901 aagagcttgg cggcgaatgg gctgaccgct tcctcgtgct ttacggtatc gccgctcccg
     3961 attcgcagcg catcgccttc tatcgccttc ttgacgagtt cttctgagcg ggactctggg
     4021 gttcgaaatg accgaccaag cgacgcccaa cctgccatca cgagatttcg attccaccgc
     4081 cgccttctat gaaaggttgg gcttcggaat cgttttccgg gacgccggct ggatgatcct
     4141 ccagcgcggg gatctcatgc tggagttctt cgcccacccc aacttgttta ttgcagctta
     4201 taatggttac aaataaagca atagcatcac aaatttcaca aataaagcat ttttttcact
     4261 gcattctagt tgtggtttgt ccaaactcat caatgtatct tatcatgtct gtataccgtc
     4321 gacctctagc tagagcttgg cgtaatcatg gtcatagctg tttcctgtgt gaaattgtta
     4381 tccgctcaca attccacaca acatacgagc cggaagcata aagtgtaaag cctggggtgc
     4441 ctaatgagtg agctaactca cattaattgc gttgcgctca ctgcccgctt tccagtcggg
     4501 aaacctgtcg tgccagctgc attaatgaat cggccaacgc gcggggagag gcggtttgcg
     4561 tattgggcgc tcttccgctt cctcgctcac tgactcgctg cgctcggtcg ttcggctgcg
     4621 gcgagcggta tcagctcact caaaggcggt aatacggtta tccacagaat caggggataa
     4681 cgcaggaaag aacatgtgag caaaaggcca gcaaaaggcc aggaaccgta aaaaggccgc
     4741 gttgctggcg tttttccata ggctccgccc ccctgacgag catcacaaaa atcgacgctc
     4801 aagtcagagg tggcgaaacc cgacaggact ataaagatac caggcgtttc cccctggaag
     4861 ctccctcgtg cgctctcctg ttccgaccct gccgcttacc ggatacctgt ccgcctttct
     4921 cccttcggga agcgtggcgc tttctcatag ctcacgctgt aggtatctca gttcggtgta
     4981 ggtcgttcgc tccaagctgg gctgtgtgca cgaacccccc gttcagcccg accgctgcgc
     5041 cttatccggt aactatcgtc ttgagtccaa cccggtaaga cacgacttat cgccactggc
     5101 agcagccact ggtaacagga ttagcagagc gaggtatgta ggcggtgcta cagagttctt
     5161 gaagtggtgg cctaactacg gctacactag aagaacagta tttggtatct gcgctctgct
     5221 gaagccagtt accttcggaa aaagagttgg tagctcttga tccggcaaac aaaccaccgc
     5281 tggtagcggt ggtttttttg tttgcaagca gcagattacg cgcagaaaaa aaggatctca
     5341 agaagatcct ttgatctttt ctacggggtc tgacgctcag tggaacgaaa actcacgtta
     5401 agggattttg gtcatgagat tatcaaaaag gatcttcacc tagatccttt taaattaaaa
     5461 atgaagtttt aaatcaatct aaagtatata tgagtaaact tggtctgaca gttaccaatg
     5521 cttaatcagt gaggcaccta tctcagcgat ctgtctattt cgttcatcca tagttgcctg
     5581 actccccgtc gtgtagataa ctacgatacg ggagggctta ccatctggcc ccagtgctgc
     5641 aatgataccg cgagacccac gctcaccggc tccagattta tcagcaataa accagccagc
     5701 cggaagggcc gagcgcagaa gtggtcctgc aactttatcc gcctccatcc agtctattaa
     5761 ttgttgccgg gaagctagag taagtagttc gccagttaat agtttgcgca acgttgttgc
     5821 cattgctaca ggcatcgtgg tgtcacgctc gtcgtttggt atggcttcat tcagctccgg
     5881 ttcccaacga tcaaggcgag ttacatgatc ccccatgttg tgcaaaaaag cggttagctc
     5941 cttcggtcct ccgatcgttg tcagaagtaa gttggccgca gtgttatcac tcatggttat
     6001 ggcagcactg cataattctc ttactgtcat gccatccgta agatgctttt ctgtgactgg
     6061 tgagtactca accaagtcat tctgagaata gtgtatgcgg cgaccgagtt gctcttgccc
     6121 ggcgtcaata cgggataata ccgcgccaca tagcagaact ttaaaagtgc tcatcattgg
     6181 aaaacgttct tcggggcgaa aactctcaag gatcttaccg ctgttgagat ccagttcgat
     6241 gtaacccact cgtgcaccca actgatcttc agcatctttt actttcacca gcgtttctgg
     6301 gtgagcaaaa acaggaaggc aaaatgccgc aaaaaaggga ataagggcga cacggaaatg
     6361 ttgaatactc atactcttcc tttttcaata ttattgaagc atttatcagg gttattgtct
     6421 catgagcgga tacatatttg aatgtattta gaaaaataaa caaatagggg ttccgcgcac
     6481 atttccccga aaagtgccac ctgacgtcga cggatcggga gatctcccga tcccctatgg
     6541 tgcactctca gtacaatctg ctctgatgcc gcatagttaa gccagtatct gctccctgct
     6601 tgtgtgttgg aggtcgctga gtagtgcgcg agcaaaattt aagctacaac aaggcaaggc
     6661 ttgaccgaca attgcatgaa gaatctgctt agggttaggc gttttgcgct gcttcgcgat
     6721 gtacgggcca gatatacgcg tt
//
