# Supplementary material for: The Legionella pneumophila effector SidL is an adenylyltransferase that modifies the glycolytic intermediate 3-phosphoglycerate
Source: Mol Cell. Author manuscript; Available in PMC 2026 Aug 3. (PMC13431035; doi:10.1016/j.molcel.2026.07.007)
Supplement: 4 — Table S3. Metabolite library compounds and sources. Related to Figs. 4B, S3A-C and S5. [file NIHMS2196818-supplement-4.zip › Supplemental-DataS3pJBPlasmids/pJB224_pcDNA_3xFLAG-GS-LnaB.gb]

LOCUS       pJB224_pcDNA_3xF        7126 bp    DNA     circular SYN 04-MAY-2026
DEFINITION  synthetic circular DNA
ACCESSION   .
VERSION     .
KEYWORDS    .
SOURCE      synthetic DNA construct
  ORGANISM  synthetic DNA construct
REFERENCE   1  (bases 1 to 7126)
  AUTHORS   .
  TITLE     Direct Submission
  JOURNAL   Exported May 4, 2026 from SnapGene 8.2.2
            https://www.snapgene.com
COMMENT     pJB224 pDEST53_CMV_3xFLAG-GS-LnaB (lpg2527) (Hs CodonOpt) AmpR 
            Gibson Assembly. Backbone: pJB55 + JBO189x193. Insert 1: LnaB gBlock
            LnaB (lpg2527) Hs Codon Opt gBlock
FEATURES             Location/Qualifiers
     source          1..7126
                     /mol_type="other DNA"
                     /organism="synthetic DNA construct"
     enhancer        1..380
                     /label=CMV enhancer
                     /note="label: CMV enhancer note: note: human 
                     cytomegalovirus immediate early enhancer"
     promoter        381..584
                     /label=CMV promoter
                     /note="label: CMV promoter note: note: human 
                     cytomegalovirus (CMV) immediate early promoter"
     promoter        629..647
                     /label=T7 promoter
                     /note="label: T7 promoter note: note: promoter for 
                     bacteriophage T7 RNA polymerase"
     CDS             671..2425
                     /codon_start=1
                     /label=3xFLAG-GS-LnaB
                     /translation="MADYKDHDGDYKDHDIDYKDDDDKGSMLYFVLCDLKFNQFSRYPM
                     SYQKIELSISLSLDSPKLDESDFILLSVKYLEKSLGKKKEFSGFFEDIEKLYFKQNYKE
                     AIEKILDFCKKNESLLSEQVVQRLAEVAPRLKSNPKDNESRRLYETLYADHLESVIKQE
                     SDLSVFNELRDSYNAVKPEYAVTHETEIKTLDEAKQFILSFVMLNDNVELPLKAQSERY
                     PKKDRSREELGNTPSANPGIMKPNSPNFTDNLVPVRDVPKIAINEKVAGGYSKTKPTTP
                     FVASLSGTTYSLMVVLTDYIEKHKTDKDIEKKVNQIINLWISSYIKEGYHSYSEVVDVL
                     TEPFLQSIFDKANIKLNYGVLDDTHAEFRKAQDYVFGLTIQSAMHHELQERFKNKEKLQ
                     EEVKNFESGLNKLNQNVENTGRHREALNKLNEVFQDWSAGKKSYDAFKSESNQLIHDIE
                     SEEQKSNRGLGSMLKNLGNYLLYLITLRFLKEDYPKPSSPVTMLVTELRGTLEQIDHFH
                     KTSLSLKKATQPDPKNTSSSDETADVRKSAVDTDKPSKNQDSEVKKTLDSEQLEEVQRQ
                     DDKSARLQ"
     misc_feature    677..742
                     /label=3xFLAG
                     /note="label: 3xFLAG"
     misc_feature    743..748
                     /label=GS linker
                     /label=1xGlySer
                     /note="label: 1xGlySer"
     protein_bind    complement(2427..2451)
                     /label=attB2
                     /note="label: attB2 note: bound_moiety: BP Clonase(TM) 
                     gene: mutant version of attB note: recombination site for 
                     the Gateway(R) BP reaction"
     polyA_signal    2489..2713
                     /label=bGH poly(A) signal
                     /note="label: bGH poly(A) signal note: note: bovine growth 
                     hormone polyadenylation signal"
     rep_origin      2759..3187
                     /label=f1 ori
                     /note="label: f1 ori note: direction: RIGHT note: f1 
                     bacteriophage origin of replication; arrow indicates 
                     direction of (+) strand synthesis"
     promoter        3201..3530
                     /label=SV40 promoter
                     /note="label: SV40 promoter note: note: SV40 enhancer and 
                     early promoter"
     rep_origin      3381..3516
                     /label=SV40 ori
                     /note="label: SV40 ori note: note: SV40 origin of 
                     replication"
     CDS             3597..4391
                     /label=NeoR/KanR
                     /note="label: NeoR/KanR note: codon_start: 1 gene: 
                     aph(3')-II (or nptII) note: confers resistance to neomycin,
                     kanamycin, and G418 (Geneticin(R)) product: aminoglycoside 
                     phosphotransferase from Tn5 transl_table: 1 translation: 
                     MIEQDGLHAGSPAAWVERLFGYDWAQQTIGCSDAAVFRLSAQGRPVLFVKTDLSGALNE
                     LQDEAARLSWLATTGVPCAAVLDVVTEAGRDWLLLGEVPGQDLLSSHLAPAEKVSIMAD
                     AMRRLHTLDPATCPFDHQAKHRIERARTRMEAGLVDQDDLDEEHQGLAPAELFARLKAR
                     MPDGEDLVVTHGDACLPNIMVENGRFSGFIDCGRLGVADRYQDIALATRDIAEELGGEW
                     ADRFLVLYGIAAPDSQRIAFYRLLDEFF*"
     polyA_signal    4565..4686
                     /label=SV40 poly(A) signal
                     /note="label: SV40 poly(A) signal note: note: SV40 
                     polyadenylation signal"
     rep_origin      complement(5137..5725)
                     /direction=LEFT
                     /label=ori
                     /note="direction: LEFT label: ori note: direction: LEFT 
                     note: high-copy-number ColE1/pMB1/pBR322/pUC origin of 
                     replication"
     CDS             complement(5896..6756)
                     /label=AmpR
                     /note="label: AmpR note: codon_start: 1 gene: bla note: 
                     confers resistance to ampicillin, carbenicillin, and 
                     related antibiotics product: beta-lactamase transl_table: 1
                     translation: 
                     MSIQHFRVALIPFFAAFCLPVFA,HPETLVKVKDAEDQLGARVGYIELDLNSGKILESF
                     RPEERFPMMSTFKVLLCGAVLSRIDAGQEQLGRRIHYSQNDLVEYSPVTEKHLTDGMTV
                     RELCSAAITMSDNTAANLLLTTIGGPKELTAFLHNMGDHVTRLDRWEPELNEAIPNDER
                     DTTMPVAMATTLRKLLTGELLTLASRQQLIDWMEADKVAGPLLRSALPAGWFIADKSGA
                     GERGSRGIIAALGPDGKPSRIVVIYTTGSQATMDERNRQIAEIGASLIKHW*"
     promoter        complement(6757..6861)
                     /label=AmpR promoter
                     /note="label: AmpR promoter note: gene: bla"
ORIGIN
        1 gacattgatt attgactagt tattaatagt aatcaattac ggggtcatta gttcatagcc
       61 catatatgga gttccgcgtt acataactta cggtaaatgg cccgcctggc tgaccgccca
      121 acgacccccg cccattgacg tcaataatga cgtatgttcc catagtaacg ccaataggga
      181 ctttccattg acgtcaatgg gtggagtatt tacggtaaac tgcccacttg gcagtacatc
      241 aagtgtatca tatgccaagt acgcccccta ttgacgtcaa tgacggtaaa tggcccgcct
      301 ggcattatgc ccagtacatg accttatggg actttcctac ttggcagtac atctacgtat
      361 tagtcatcgc tattaccatg gtgatgcggt tttggcagta catcaatggg cgtggatagc
      421 ggtttgactc acggggattt ccaagtctcc accccattga cgtcaatggg agtttgtttt
      481 ggcaccaaaa tcaacgggac tttccaaaat gtcgtaacaa ctccgcccca ttgacgcaaa
      541 tgggcggtag gcgtgtacgg tgggaggtct atataagcag agctctctgg ctaactagag
      601 aacccactgc ttactggctt atcgaaatta atacgactca ctatagggag acccaagctg
      661 gctagacacc atggccgact acaaagacca tgacggtgat tataaagatc atgacatcga
      721 ttacaaggat gacgatgaca agggcagcat gttgtatttt gtcttgtgtg acctgaaatt
      781 taatcagttt tcccgctacc caatgagcta tcagaagatt gaacttagca tatcactttc
      841 cttggacagc cccaaattgg acgagtccga ctttatcctc ttgagcgtca aatacctcga
      901 gaaaagcttg ggtaagaaga aggagttttc tggctttttc gaggatattg agaaattgta
      961 cttcaagcaa aactataaag aagcaattga gaagatactg gatttttgta agaagaatga
     1021 gtctctgctt agtgagcaag tggtgcaacg gctggcggag gtcgcccctc ggttgaagag
     1081 caatccaaaa gacaacgagt ctcgccgcct ctacgagacg ctctatgcgg accatctgga
     1141 gtcagtaata aaacaggagt ccgatctctc cgtgtttaac gaattgcgag attcatataa
     1201 tgctgtcaag cctgagtacg ccgtaacgca cgaaactgaa ataaagactt tggatgaggc
     1261 gaaacaattc atcctctctt tcgtgatgtt gaacgataac gtcgaactcc ctttgaaagc
     1321 ccagtctgaa agatacccta agaaggacag atcccgcgaa gaacttggga acacccccag
     1381 tgcgaatccc ggaataatga aacctaacag ccctaacttc accgataacc ttgtgccggt
     1441 gagggatgtt ccaaagatag ctattaacga aaaggtcgct gggggctaca gcaaaacaaa
     1501 gccaacgacg ccttttgtcg catctctgtc cggtaccacc tactcactta tggttgtgct
     1561 gacggactat attgaaaagc ataaaacgga caaggacata gaaaagaagg tgaaccaaat
     1621 aatcaatctc tggataagta gctacataaa ggaggggtat cactcctaca gcgaggttgt
     1681 tgatgtattg acggaaccat tcttgcaatc catattcgat aaggcgaaca taaaattgaa
     1741 ttatggcgta cttgacgata ctcacgctga attccgaaaa gcccaggact acgtcttcgg
     1801 cttgactata cagtccgcca tgcaccacga gttgcaggaa cggtttaaaa acaaagaaaa
     1861 gctgcaggag gaagtgaaaa acttcgagag tggtttgaac aagctcaacc agaacgtcga
     1921 aaataccggc agacaccgcg aggccctcaa caaactcaac gaagtgttcc aggactggtc
     1981 tgcagggaag aagtcctacg atgcattcaa gtccgaatcc aatcagctta tccacgacat
     2041 tgaatccgaa gaacagaaga gcaatagagg tctgggcagc atgctcaaga atttgggtaa
     2101 ctatttgctt tacctgataa ccttgcggtt cctcaaggaa gattatccta aaccatccag
     2161 tccggtcaca atgctggtga cggagttgag gggcacactc gagcaaatcg accattttca
     2221 caagacaagc ctgtcactta aaaaggcgac gcaacctgac ccgaagaaca catcaagcag
     2281 tgacgaaacg gccgacgtac gcaaatccgc ggtggatacc gacaagcctt ccaagaatca
     2341 ggattcagaa gtaaaaaaaa cactcgattc cgaacaattg gaagaggttc aaagacaaga
     2401 tgacaaaagt gcccgccttc agtaggaccc agctttcttg tacaaagtgg tgataattaa
     2461 ttaagataaa cccgctgatc agcctcgact gtgccttcta gttgccagcc atctgttgtt
     2521 tgcccctccc ccgtgccttc cttgaccctg gaaggtgcca ctcccactgt cctttcctaa
     2581 taaaatgagg aaattgcatc gcattgtctg agtaggtgtc attctattct ggggggtggg
     2641 gtggggcagg acagcaaggg ggaggattgg gaagacaata gcaggcatgc tggggatgcg
     2701 gtgggctcta tggcttctga ggcggaaaga accagctggg gctctagggg gtatccccnn
     2761 nnnnnnnnnn nnnnnnnnnn nnnnnnnnnn nnnnnnnnnn nnnnnnnnnn nnnnnnnnnn
     2821 nnnnnnnnnn nnnnnnnnnn nnnnnnnnnn nnnnnnnnnn nnnnnnnnnn nnnnnnnnnn
     2881 nncnnnnnnn nnnnnnnnnn nnnnnnnnnn nnnnnnnnnn nnnnnnnnnn nnnnnnnnnn
     2941 nnnnnnnnnn nnnnnnnnnn nnnnnnnnnn nnnnannnnn nnnnnnnnnn nnnnnnnnnn
     3001 nnnnnnnnnn nnnnnnnnnn nnnncctttg acgttggagt ccacgttctt taatagtgga
     3061 ctcttgttcc aaactggaac aacactcaac cctatctcgg tctattcttt tgatttataa
     3121 gggattttgc cgatttcggc ctattggtta aaaaatgagc tgatttaaca aaaatttaac
     3181 gcgaattaat tctgtggaat gtgtgtcagt tagggtgtgg aaagtcccca ggctccccag
     3241 caggcagaag tatgcaaagc atgcatctca attagtcagc aaccaggtgt ggaaagtccc
     3301 caggctcccc agcaggcaga agtatgcaaa gcatgcatct caattagtca gcaaccatag
     3361 tcccgcccct aactccgccc atcccgcccc taactccgcc cagttccgcc cattctccgc
     3421 cccatggctg actaattttt tttatttatg cagaggccga ggccgcctct gcctctgagc
     3481 tattccagaa gtagtgagga ggcttttttg gaggcctagg cttttgcaaa aagctcccgg
     3541 gagcttgtat atccattttc ggatctgatc aagagacagg atgaggatcg tttcgcatga
     3601 ttgaacaaga tggattgcac gcaggttctc cggccgcttg ggtggagagg ctattcggct
     3661 atgactgggc acaacagaca atcggctgct ctgatgccgc cgtgttccgg ctgtcagcgc
     3721 aggggcgccc ggttcttttt gtcaagaccg acctgtccgg tgccctgaat gaactgcagg
     3781 acgaggcagc gcggctatcg tggctggcca cgacgggcgt tccttgcgca gctgtgctcg
     3841 acgttgtcac tgaagcggga agggactggc tgctattggg cgaagtgccg gggcaggatc
     3901 tcctgtcatc tcaccttgct cctgccgaga aagtatccat catggctgat gcaatgcggc
     3961 ggctgcatac gcttgatccg gctacctgcc cattcgacca ccaagcgaaa catcgcatcg
     4021 agcgagcacg tactcggatg gaagccggtc ttgtcgatca ggatgatctg gacgaagagc
     4081 atcaggggct cgcgccagcc gaactgttcg ccaggctcaa ggcgcgcatg cccgacggcg
     4141 aggatctcgt cgtgacccat ggcgatgcct gcttgccgaa tatcatggtg gaaaatggcc
     4201 gcttttctgg attcatcgac tgtggccggc tgggtgtggc ggaccgctat caggacatag
     4261 cgttggctac ccgtgatatt gctgaagagc ttggcggcga atgggctgac cgcttcctcg
     4321 tgctttacgg tatcgccgct cccgattcgc agcgcatcgc cttctatcgc cttcttgacg
     4381 agttcttctg agcgggactc tggggttcga aatgaccgac caagcgacgc ccaacctgcc
     4441 atcacgagat ttcgattcca ccgccgcctt ctatgaaagg ttgggcttcg gaatcgtttt
     4501 ccgggacgcc ggctggatga tcctccagcg cggggatctc atgctggagt tcttcgccca
     4561 ccccaacttg tttattgcag cttataatgg ttacaaataa agcaatagca tcacaaattt
     4621 cacaaataaa gcattttttt cactgcattc tagttgtggt ttgtccaaac tcatcaatgt
     4681 atcttatcat gtctgtatac cgtcgacctc tagctagagc ttggcgtaat catggtcata
     4741 gctgtttcct gtgtgaaatt gttatccgct cacaattcca cacaacatac gagccggaag
     4801 cataaagtgt aaagcctggg gtgcctaatg agtgagctaa ctcacattaa ttgcgttgcg
     4861 ctcactgccc gctttccagt cgggaaacct gtcgtgccag ctgcattaat gaatcggcca
     4921 acgcgcgggg agaggcggtt tgcgtattgg gcgctcttcc gcttcctcgc tcactgactc
     4981 gctgcgctcg gtcgttcggc tgcggcgagc ggtatcagct cactcaaagg cggtaatacg
     5041 gttatccaca gaatcagggg ataacgcagg aaagaacatg tgagcaaaag gccagcaaaa
     5101 ggccaggaac cgtaaaaagg ccgcgttgct ggcgtttttc cataggctcc gcccccctga
     5161 cgagcatcac aaaaatcgac gctcaagtca gaggtggcga aacccgacag gactataaag
     5221 ataccaggcg tttccccctg gaagctccct cgtgcgctct cctgttccga ccctgccgct
     5281 taccggatac ctgtccgcct ttctcccttc gggaagcgtg gcgctttctc atagctcacg
     5341 ctgtaggtat ctcagttcgg tgtaggtcgt tcgctccaag ctgggctgtg tgcacgaacc
     5401 ccccgttcag cccgaccgct gcgccttatc cggtaactat cgtcttgagt ccaacccggt
     5461 aagacacgac ttatcgccac tggcagcagc cactggtaac aggattagca gagcgaggta
     5521 tgtaggcggt gctacagagt tcttgaagtg gtggcctaac tacggctaca ctagaagaac
     5581 agtatttggt atctgcgctc tgctgaagcc agttaccttc ggaaaaagag ttggtagctc
     5641 ttgatccggc aaacaaacca ccgctggtag cggtggtttt tttgtttgca agcagcagat
     5701 tacgcgcaga aaaaaaggat ctcaagaaga tcctttgatc ttttctacgg ggtctgacgc
     5761 tcagtggaac gaaaactcac gttaagggat tttggtcatg agattatcaa aaaggatctt
     5821 cacctagatc cttttaaatt aaaaatgaag ttttaaatca atctaaagta tatatgagta
     5881 aacttggtct gacagttacc aatgcttaat cagtgaggca cctatctcag cgatctgtct
     5941 atttcgttca tccatagttg cctgactccc cgtcgtgtag ataactacga tacgggaggg
     6001 cttaccatct ggccccagtg ctgcaatgat accgcgagac ccacgctcac cggctccaga
     6061 tttatcagca ataaaccagc cagccggaag ggccgagcgc agaagtggtc ctgcaacttt
     6121 atccgcctcc atccagtcta ttaattgttg ccgggaagct agagtaagta gttcgccagt
     6181 taatagtttg cgcaacgttg ttgccattgc tacaggcatc gtggtgtcac gctcgtcgtt
     6241 tggtatggct tcattcagct ccggttccca acgatcaagg cgagttacat gatcccccat
     6301 gttgtgcaaa aaagcggtta gctccttcgg tcctccgatc gttgtcagaa gtaagttggc
     6361 cgcagtgtta tcactcatgg ttatggcagc actgcataat tctcttactg tcatgccatc
     6421 cgtaagatgc ttttctgtga ctggtgagta ctcaaccaag tcattctgag aatagtgtat
     6481 gcggcgaccg agttgctctt gcccggcgtc aatacgggat aataccgcgc cacatagcag
     6541 aactttaaaa gtgctcatca ttggaaaacg ttcttcgggg cgaaaactct caaggatctt
     6601 accgctgttg agatccagtt cgatgtaacc cactcgtgca cccaactgat cttcagcatc
     6661 ttttactttc accagcgttt ctgggtgagc aaaaacagga aggcaaaatg ccgcaaaaaa
     6721 gggaataagg gcgacacgga aatgttgaat actcatactc ttcctttttc aatattattg
     6781 aagcatttat cagggttatt gtctcatgag cggatacata tttgaatgta tttagaaaaa
     6841 taaacaaata ggggttccgc gcacatttcc ccgaaaagtg ccacctgacg tcgacggatc
     6901 gggagatctc ccgatcccct atggtgcact ctcagtacaa tctgctctga tgccgcatag
     6961 ttaagccagt atctgctccc tgcttgtgtg ttggaggtcg ctgagtagtg cgcgagcaaa
     7021 atttaagcta caacaaggca aggcttgacc gacaattgca tgaagaatct gcttagggtt
     7081 aggcgttttg cgctgcttcg cgatgtacgg gccagatata cgcgtt
//
