# Supplementary material for: The Legionella pneumophila effector SidL is an adenylyltransferase that modifies the glycolytic intermediate 3-phosphoglycerate
Source: Mol Cell. Author manuscript; Available in PMC 2026 Aug 3. (PMC13431035; doi:10.1016/j.molcel.2026.07.007)
Supplement: 4 — Table S3. Metabolite library compounds and sources. Related to Figs. 4B, S3A-C and S5. [file NIHMS2196818-supplement-4.zip › Supplemental-DataS3pJBPlasmids/pJB63_pcDNA_3xFLAG-GS-GFP.gb]

LOCUS       pJB63_pDEST53_CMV_3xFLA 6217 bp ds-DNA     circular     04-MAY-2026
DEFINITION  .
COMMENT     pJB63 CMV_3xFLAG-GS-GFP AmpR Source: 2-part Gibson Assembly PCR 1:
            pJB55 w/ JBO173x174 PCR 2: pJB21 w/ JBO175x176
FEATURES             Location/Qualifiers
     enhancer        1..380
                     /label="CMV enhancer"
                     /ApEinfo_revcolor="#c6c9d1"
                     /ApEinfo_fwdcolor="#c6c9d1"
                     /note="note: human cytomegalovirus immediate early enhancer"
     promoter        381..584
                     /label="CMV promoter"
                     /ApEinfo_revcolor="#c6c9d1"
                     /ApEinfo_fwdcolor="#c6c9d1"
                     /note="note: human cytomegalovirus (CMV) immediate early promoter"
     promoter        629..647
                     /label="T7 promoter"
                     /ApEinfo_revcolor="#c6c9d1"
                     /ApEinfo_fwdcolor="#c6c9d1"
                     /note="note: promoter for bacteriophage T7 RNA polymerase"
     CDS             671..1516
                     /label="3xFLAG-GFP"
                     /ApEinfo_revcolor="#84b0dc"
                     /ApEinfo_fwdcolor="#84b0dc"
                     /translation="MADYKDHDGDYKDHDIDYKDDDDKGSMASKGEELFTGVVPILVELDGDVNGHKFSVSGEGEGDATYGKLTLKFICTTGKLPVPWPTLVTTFSYGVQCFSRYPDHMKRHDFFKSAMPEGYVQERTISFKDDGNYKTRAEVKFEGDTLVNRIELKGIDFKEDGNILGHKLEYNYNSHNVYITADKQKNGIKANFKIRHNIEDGSVQLADHYQQNTPIGDGPVLLPDNHYLSTQSALSKDPNEKRDHMVLLEFVTAAGITHGMDELYKSGSGPDQTSLYKKAGF*"
     misc_feature    677..742
                     /label="3xFLAG"
                     /ApEinfo_revcolor="#ff9ccd"
                     /ApEinfo_fwdcolor="#ff9ccd"
     misc_feature    743..748
                     /label="1xGlySer"
                     /ApEinfo_revcolor="#b4abac"
                     /ApEinfo_fwdcolor="#b4abac"
     CDS             749..1465
                     /label="Cycle 3 GFP"
                     /ApEinfo_revcolor="#b1ff67"
                     /ApEinfo_fwdcolor="#b1ff67"
                     /note="codon_start: 1 note: mammalian codon-optimized product: Cycle 3 GFP (Crameri et al., 1996) transl_table: 1 translation: M,A,SKGEELFTGVVPILVELDGDVNGHKFSVSGEGEGDATYGKLTLKFICTTGKLPVPWPTLVTTFSYGVQCFSRYPDHMKRHDFFKSAMPEGYVQERTISFKDDGNYKTRAEVKFEGDTLVNRIELKGIDFKEDGNILGHKLEYNYNSHNVYITADKQKNGIKANFKIRHNIEDGSVQLADHYQQNTPIGDGPVLLPDNHYLSTQSALSKDPNEKRDHMVLLEFVTAAGITHGMDELYK"
     protein_bind    1487..1511
                     /label="attB1"
                     /ApEinfo_revcolor="#31849b"
                     /ApEinfo_fwdcolor="#31849b"
                     /note="bound_moiety: BP Clonase™ gene: mutant version of attB note: recombination site for the Gateway® BP reaction"
     protein_bind    complement(1518..1542)
                     /label="attB2"
                     /ApEinfo_revcolor="#31849b"
                     /ApEinfo_fwdcolor="#31849b"
                     /note="bound_moiety: BP Clonase™ gene: mutant version of attB note: recombination site for the Gateway® BP reaction"
     polyA_signal    1580..1804
                     /label="bGH poly(A) signal"
                     /ApEinfo_revcolor="#b4abac"
                     /ApEinfo_fwdcolor="#b4abac"
                     /note="note: bovine growth hormone polyadenylation signal"
     rep_origin      1850..2278
                     /label="f1 ori"
                     /ApEinfo_revcolor="#ffef86"
                     /ApEinfo_fwdcolor="#ffef86"
                     /note="direction: RIGHT note: f1 bacteriophage origin of replication; arrow indicates direction of (+) strand synthesis"
     promoter        2292..2621
                     /label="SV40 promoter"
                     /ApEinfo_revcolor="#c6c9d1"
                     /ApEinfo_fwdcolor="#c6c9d1"
                     /note="note: SV40 enhancer and early promoter"
     rep_origin      2472..2607
                     /label="SV40 ori"
                     /ApEinfo_revcolor="#ffef86"
                     /ApEinfo_fwdcolor="#ffef86"
                     /note="note: SV40 origin of replication"
     CDS             2688..3482
                     /label="NeoR/KanR"
                     /ApEinfo_revcolor="#b7e6d7"
                     /ApEinfo_fwdcolor="#b7e6d7"
                     /note="codon_start: 1 gene: aph(3')-II (or nptII) note: confers resistance to neomycin, kanamycin, and G418 (Geneticin®) product: aminoglycoside phosphotransferase from Tn5 transl_table: 1 translation: MIEQDGLHAGSPAAWVERLFGYDWAQQTIGCSDAAVFRLSAQGRPVLFVKTDLSGALNELQDEAARLSWLATTGVPCAAVLDVVTEAGRDWLLLGEVPGQDLLSSHLAPAEKVSIMADAMRRLHTLDPATCPFDHQAKHRIERARTRMEAGLVDQDDLDEEHQGLAPAELFARLKARMPDGEDLVVTHGDACLPNIMVENGRFSGFIDCGRLGVADRYQDIALATRDIAEELGGEWADRFLVLYGIAAPDSQRIAFYRLLDEFF*"
     polyA_signal    3656..3777
                     /label="SV40 poly(A) signal"
                     /ApEinfo_revcolor="#b4abac"
                     /ApEinfo_fwdcolor="#b4abac"
                     /note="note: SV40 polyadenylation signal"
     rep_origin      complement(4228..4816)
                     /label="ori"
                     /ApEinfo_revcolor="#ffef86"
                     /ApEinfo_fwdcolor="#ffef86"
                     /note="direction: LEFT note: high-copy-number ColE1/pMB1/pBR322/pUC origin of replication"
     CDS             complement(4987..5778)
                     /label="AmpR"
                     /ApEinfo_revcolor="#b7e6d7"
                     /ApEinfo_fwdcolor="#b7e6d7"
                     /note="codon_start: 1 gene: bla note: confers resistance to ampicillin, carbenicillin, and related antibiotics product: β-lactamase transl_table: 1 translation: MSIQHFRVALIPFFAAFCLPVFA,HPETLVKVKDAEDQLGARVGYIELDLNSGKILESFRPEERFPMMSTFKVLLCGAVLSRIDAGQEQLGRRIHYSQNDLVEYSPVTEKHLTDGMTVRELCSAAITMSDNTAANLLLTTIGGPKELTAFLHNMGDHVTRLDRWEPELNEAIPNDERDTTMPVAMATTLRKLLTGELLTLASRQQLIDWMEADKVAGPLLRSALPAGWFIADKSGAGERGSRGIIAALGPDGKPSRIVVIYTTGSQATMDERNRQIAEIGASLIKHW*"
     CDS             complement(5779..5847)
                     /label="AmpR"
                     /ApEinfo_revcolor="#b7e6d7"
                     /ApEinfo_fwdcolor="#b7e6d7"
                     /note="codon_start: 1 gene: bla note: confers resistance to ampicillin, carbenicillin, and related antibiotics product: β-lactamase transl_table: 1 translation: MSIQHFRVALIPFFAAFCLPVFA,HPETLVKVKDAEDQLGARVGYIELDLNSGKILESFRPEERFPMMSTFKVLLCGAVLSRIDAGQEQLGRRIHYSQNDLVEYSPVTEKHLTDGMTVRELCSAAITMSDNTAANLLLTTIGGPKELTAFLHNMGDHVTRLDRWEPELNEAIPNDERDTTMPVAMATTLRKLLTGELLTLASRQQLIDWMEADKVAGPLLRSALPAGWFIADKSGAGERGSRGIIAALGPDGKPSRIVVIYTTGSQATMDERNRQIAEIGASLIKHW*"
     promoter        complement(5848..5952)
                     /label="AmpR promoter"
                     /ApEinfo_revcolor="#c6c9d1"
                     /ApEinfo_fwdcolor="#c6c9d1"
                     /note="gene: bla"
ORIGIN
        1 GACATTGATT ATTGACTAGT TATTAATAGT AATCAATTAC GGGGTCATTA GTTCATAGCC
       61 CATATATGGA GTTCCGCGTT ACATAACTTA CGGTAAATGG CCCGCCTGGC TGACCGCCCA
      121 ACGACCCCCG CCCATTGACG TCAATAATGA CGTATGTTCC CATAGTAACG CCAATAGGGA
      181 CTTTCCATTG ACGTCAATGG GTGGAGTATT TACGGTAAAC TGCCCACTTG GCAGTACATC
      241 AAGTGTATCA TATGCCAAGT ACGCCCCCTA TTGACGTCAA TGACGGTAAA TGGCCCGCCT
      301 GGCATTATGC CCAGTACATG ACCTTATGGG ACTTTCCTAC TTGGCAGTAC ATCTACGTAT
      361 TAGTCATCGC TATTACCATG GTGATGCGGT TTTGGCAGTA CATCAATGGG CGTGGATAGC
      421 GGTTTGACTC ACGGGGATTT CCAAGTCTCC ACCCCATTGA CGTCAATGGG AGTTTGTTTT
      481 GGCACCAAAA TCAACGGGAC TTTCCAAAAT GTCGTAACAA CTCCGCCCCA TTGACGCAAA
      541 TGGGCGGTAG GCGTGTACGG TGGGAGGTCT ATATAAGCAG AGCTCTCTGG CTAACTAGAG
      601 AACCCACTGC TTACTGGCTT ATCGAAATTA ATACGACTCA CTATAGGGAG ACCCAAGCTG
      661 GCTAGACACC ATGGCCgact acaaagacca tgacggtgat tataaagatc atgacatcga
      721 tTACAAGgat gacgatgaca agggcagcAT GGCCAGCAAA GGAGAAGAAC TTTTCACTGG
      781 AGTTGTCCCA ATTCTTGTTG AATTAGATGG TGATGTTAAT GGGCACAAAT TTTCTGTCAG
      841 TGGAGAGGGT GAAGGTGATG CTACATACGG AAAGCTTACC CTTAAATTTA TTTGCACTAC
      901 TGGAAAACTA CCTGTTCCAT GGCCAACACT TGTCACTACT TTCTCTTATG GTGTTCAATG
      961 CTTTTCCCGT TATCCGGATC ATATGAAACG GCATGACTTT TTCAAGAGTG CCATGCCCGA
     1021 AGGTTATGTA CAGGAACGCA CTATATCTTT CAAAGATGAC GGGAACTACA AGACGCGTGC
     1081 TGAAGTCAAG TTTGAAGGTG ATACCCTTGT TAATCGTATC GAGTTAAAAG GTATTGATTT
     1141 TAAAGAAGAT GGAAACATTC TCGGACACAA ACTCGAGTAC AACTATAACT CACACAATGT
     1201 ATACATCACG GCAGACAAAC AAAAGAATGG AATCAAAGCT AACTTCAAAA TTCGCCACAA
     1261 CATTGAAGAT GGATCCGTTC AACTAGCAGA CCATTATCAA CAAAATACTC CAATTGGCGA
     1321 TGGCCCTGTC CTTTTACCAG ACAACCATTA CCTGTCGACA CAATCTGCCC TTTCGAAAGA
     1381 TCCCAACGAA AAGCGTGACC ACATGGTCCT TCTTGAGTTT GTAACTGCTG CTGGGATTAC
     1441 ACATGGCATG GATGAGCTCT ACAAAAGCGG TTCCGGACCG GATCAAACAA GTTTGTACAA
     1501 AAAAGCAGGC TTCTAGGACC CAGCTTTCTT GTACAAAGTG GTGATAATTA ATTAAGATAA
     1561 ACCCGCTGAT CAGCCTCGAC TGTGCCTTCT AGTTGCCAGC CATCTGTTGT TTGCCCCTCC
     1621 CCCGTGCCTT CCTTGACCCT GGAAGGTGCC ACTCCCACTG TCCTTTCCTA ATAAAATGAG
     1681 GAAATTGCAT CGCATTGTCT GAGTAGGTGT CATTCTATTC TGGGGGGTGG GGTGGGGCAG
     1741 GACAGCAAGG GGGAGGATTG GGAAGACAAT AGCAGGCATG CTGGGGATGC GGTGGGCTCT
     1801 ATGGCTTCTG AGGCGGAAAG AACCAGCTGG GGCTCTAGGG GGTATCCCCN NNNNNNNNNN
     1861 NNNNNNNNNN NNNNNNNNNN NNNNNNNNNN NNNNNNNNNN NNNNNNNNNN NNNNNNNNNN
     1921 NNNNNNNNNN NNNNNNNNNN NNNNNNNNNN NNNNNNNNNN NNNNNNNNNN NNNCNNNNNN
     1981 NNNNNNNNNN NNNNNNNNNN NNNNNNNNNN NNNNNNNNNN NNNNNNNNNN NNNNNNNNNN
     2041 NNNNNNNNNN NNNNNNNNNN NNNNNANNNN NNNNNNNNNN NNNNNNNNNN NNNNNNNNNN
     2101 NNNNNNNNNN NNNNNCCTTT GACGTTGGAG TCCACGTTCT TTAATAGTGG ACTCTTGTTC
     2161 CAAACTGGAA CAACACTCAA CCCTATCTCG GTCTATTCTT TTGATTTATA AGGGATTTTG
     2221 CCGATTTCGG CCTATTGGTT AAAAAATGAG CTGATTTAAC AAAAATTTAA CGCGAATTAA
     2281 TTCTGTGGAA TGTGTGTCAG TTAGGGTGTG GAAAGTCCCC AGGCTCCCCA GCAGGCAGAA
     2341 GTATGCAAAG CATGCATCTC AATTAGTCAG CAACCAGGTG TGGAAAGTCC CCAGGCTCCC
     2401 CAGCAGGCAG AAGTATGCAA AGCATGCATC TCAATTAGTC AGCAACCATA GTCCCGCCCC
     2461 TAACTCCGCC CATCCCGCCC CTAACTCCGC CCAGTTCCGC CCATTCTCCG CCCCATGGCT
     2521 GACTAATTTT TTTTATTTAT GCAGAGGCCG AGGCCGCCTC TGCCTCTGAG CTATTCCAGA
     2581 AGTAGTGAGG AGGCTTTTTT GGAGGCCTAG GCTTTTGCAA AAAGCTCCCG GGAGCTTGTA
     2641 TATCCATTTT CGGATCTGAT CAAGAGACAG GATGAGGATC GTTTCGCATG ATTGAACAAG
     2701 ATGGATTGCA CGCAGGTTCT CCGGCCGCTT GGGTGGAGAG GCTATTCGGC TATGACTGGG
     2761 CACAACAGAC AATCGGCTGC TCTGATGCCG CCGTGTTCCG GCTGTCAGCG CAGGGGCGCC
     2821 CGGTTCTTTT TGTCAAGACC GACCTGTCCG GTGCCCTGAA TGAACTGCAG GACGAGGCAG
     2881 CGCGGCTATC GTGGCTGGCC ACGACGGGCG TTCCTTGCGC AGCTGTGCTC GACGTTGTCA
     2941 CTGAAGCGGG AAGGGACTGG CTGCTATTGG GCGAAGTGCC GGGGCAGGAT CTCCTGTCAT
     3001 CTCACCTTGC TCCTGCCGAG AAAGTATCCA TCATGGCTGA TGCAATGCGG CGGCTGCATA
     3061 CGCTTGATCC GGCTACCTGC CCATTCGACC ACCAAGCGAA ACATCGCATC GAGCGAGCAC
     3121 GTACTCGGAT GGAAGCCGGT CTTGTCGATC AGGATGATCT GGACGAAGAG CATCAGGGGC
     3181 TCGCGCCAGC CGAACTGTTC GCCAGGCTCA AGGCGCGCAT GCCCGACGGC GAGGATCTCG
     3241 TCGTGACCCA TGGCGATGCC TGCTTGCCGA ATATCATGGT GGAAAATGGC CGCTTTTCTG
     3301 GATTCATCGA CTGTGGCCGG CTGGGTGTGG CGGACCGCTA TCAGGACATA GCGTTGGCTA
     3361 CCCGTGATAT TGCTGAAGAG CTTGGCGGCG AATGGGCTGA CCGCTTCCTC GTGCTTTACG
     3421 GTATCGCCGC TCCCGATTCG CAGCGCATCG CCTTCTATCG CCTTCTTGAC GAGTTCTTCT
     3481 GAGCGGGACT CTGGGGTTCG AAATGACCGA CCAAGCGACG CCCAACCTGC CATCACGAGA
     3541 TTTCGATTCC ACCGCCGCCT TCTATGAAAG GTTGGGCTTC GGAATCGTTT TCCGGGACGC
     3601 CGGCTGGATG ATCCTCCAGC GCGGGGATCT CATGCTGGAG TTCTTCGCCC ACCCCAACTT
     3661 GTTTATTGCA GCTTATAATG GTTACAAATA AAGCAATAGC ATCACAAATT TCACAAATAA
     3721 AGCATTTTTT TCACTGCATT CTAGTTGTGG TTTGTCCAAA CTCATCAATG TATCTTATCA
     3781 TGTCTGTATA CCGTCGACCT CTAGCTAGAG CTTGGCGTAA TCATGGTCAT AGCTGTTTCC
     3841 TGTGTGAAAT TGTTATCCGC TCACAATTCC ACACAACATA CGAGCCGGAA GCATAAAGTG
     3901 TAAAGCCTGG GGTGCCTAAT GAGTGAGCTA ACTCACATTA ATTGCGTTGC GCTCACTGCC
     3961 CGCTTTCCAG TCGGGAAACC TGTCGTGCCA GCTGCATTAA TGAATCGGCC AACGCGCGGG
     4021 GAGAGGCGGT TTGCGTATTG GGCGCTCTTC CGCTTCCTCG CTCACTGACT CGCTGCGCTC
     4081 GGTCGTTCGG CTGCGGCGAG CGGTATCAGC TCACTCAAAG GCGGTAATAC GGTTATCCAC
     4141 AGAATCAGGG GATAACGCAG GAAAGAACAT GTGAGCAAAA GGCCAGCAAA AGGCCAGGAA
     4201 CCGTAAAAAG GCCGCGTTGC TGGCGTTTTT CCATAGGCTC CGCCCCCCTG ACGAGCATCA
     4261 CAAAAATCGA CGCTCAAGTC AGAGGTGGCG AAACCCGACA GGACTATAAA GATACCAGGC
     4321 GTTTCCCCCT GGAAGCTCCC TCGTGCGCTC TCCTGTTCCG ACCCTGCCGC TTACCGGATA
     4381 CCTGTCCGCC TTTCTCCCTT CGGGAAGCGT GGCGCTTTCT CATAGCTCAC GCTGTAGGTA
     4441 TCTCAGTTCG GTGTAGGTCG TTCGCTCCAA GCTGGGCTGT GTGCACGAAC CCCCCGTTCA
     4501 GCCCGACCGC TGCGCCTTAT CCGGTAACTA TCGTCTTGAG TCCAACCCGG TAAGACACGA
     4561 CTTATCGCCA CTGGCAGCAG CCACTGGTAA CAGGATTAGC AGAGCGAGGT ATGTAGGCGG
     4621 TGCTACAGAG TTCTTGAAGT GGTGGCCTAA CTACGGCTAC ACTAGAAGAA CAGTATTTGG
     4681 TATCTGCGCT CTGCTGAAGC CAGTTACCTT CGGAAAAAGA GTTGGTAGCT CTTGATCCGG
     4741 CAAACAAACC ACCGCTGGTA GCGGTGGTTT TTTTGTTTGC AAGCAGCAGA TTACGCGCAG
     4801 AAAAAAAGGA TCTCAAGAAG ATCCTTTGAT CTTTTCTACG GGGTCTGACG CTCAGTGGAA
     4861 CGAAAACTCA CGTTAAGGGA TTTTGGTCAT GAGATTATCA AAAAGGATCT TCACCTAGAT
     4921 CCTTTTAAAT TAAAAATGAA GTTTTAAATC AATCTAAAGT ATATATGAGT AAACTTGGTC
     4981 TGACAGTTAC CAATGCTTAA TCAGTGAGGC ACCTATCTCA GCGATCTGTC TATTTCGTTC
     5041 ATCCATAGTT GCCTGACTCC CCGTCGTGTA GATAACTACG ATACGGGAGG GCTTACCATC
     5101 TGGCCCCAGT GCTGCAATGA TACCGCGAGA CCCACGCTCA CCGGCTCCAG ATTTATCAGC
     5161 AATAAACCAG CCAGCCGGAA GGGCCGAGCG CAGAAGTGGT CCTGCAACTT TATCCGCCTC
     5221 CATCCAGTCT ATTAATTGTT GCCGGGAAGC TAGAGTAAGT AGTTCGCCAG TTAATAGTTT
     5281 GCGCAACGTT GTTGCCATTG CTACAGGCAT CGTGGTGTCA CGCTCGTCGT TTGGTATGGC
     5341 TTCATTCAGC TCCGGTTCCC AACGATCAAG GCGAGTTACA TGATCCCCCA TGTTGTGCAA
     5401 AAAAGCGGTT AGCTCCTTCG GTCCTCCGAT CGTTGTCAGA AGTAAGTTGG CCGCAGTGTT
     5461 ATCACTCATG GTTATGGCAG CACTGCATAA TTCTCTTACT GTCATGCCAT CCGTAAGATG
     5521 CTTTTCTGTG ACTGGTGAGT ACTCAACCAA GTCATTCTGA GAATAGTGTA TGCGGCGACC
     5581 GAGTTGCTCT TGCCCGGCGT CAATACGGGA TAATACCGCG CCACATAGCA GAACTTTAAA
     5641 AGTGCTCATC ATTGGAAAAC GTTCTTCGGG GCGAAAACTC TCAAGGATCT TACCGCTGTT
     5701 GAGATCCAGT TCGATGTAAC CCACTCGTGC ACCCAACTGA TCTTCAGCAT CTTTTACTTT
     5761 CACCAGCGTT TCTGGGTGAG CAAAAACAGG AAGGCAAAAT GCCGCAAAAA AGGGAATAAG
     5821 GGCGACACGG AAATGTTGAA TACTCATACT CTTCCTTTTT CAATATTATT GAAGCATTTA
     5881 TCAGGGTTAT TGTCTCATGA GCGGATACAT ATTTGAATGT ATTTAGAAAA ATAAACAAAT
     5941 AGGGGTTCCG CGCACATTTC CCCGAAAAGT GCCACCTGAC GTCGACGGAT CGGGAGATCT
     6001 CCCGATCCCC TATGGTGCAC TCTCAGTACA ATCTGCTCTG ATGCCGCATA GTTAAGCCAG
     6061 TATCTGCTCC CTGCTTGTGT GTTGGAGGTC GCTGAGTAGT GCGCGAGCAA AATTTAAGCT
     6121 ACAACAAGGC AAGGCTTGAC CGACAATTGC ATGAAGAATC TGCTTAGGGT TAGGCGTTTT
     6181 GCGCTGCTTC GCGATGTACG GGCCAGATAT ACGCGTT
//
